# Supplementary material for: Further analysis of barley MORC1 using a highly efficient RNA‐guided Cas9 gene‐editing system
Source: Plant Biotechnol J. 2018 May 7;16(11):1892–903. doi: 10.1111/pbi.12924 (PMC6181210; doi:10.1111/pbi.12924)
Supplement: Supplementary file 4 — Supplementary File [file PBI-16-1892-s001.zip › pMGE501_pUC M1-OsU6.gbk]

LOCUS       pMGE501_pUC_M1-OsU6      4635 bp    DNA     circular SYN 11-FEB-1999
DEFINITION  Cloning vector pUC57, complete sequence.
ACCESSION   Y14837
VERSION     Y14837.1  GI:2440162
KEYWORDS    beta-galactosidase; beta-lactamase; bla gene; lac repressor; lacI
            gene; lacZ gene.
SOURCE      Cloning vector pUC57 (unknown)
  ORGANISM  Cloning vector pUC57
            other sequences; artificial sequences; vectors.
REFERENCE   1  
  AUTHORS   Markausakas,A. and Dreguniene,G.
  TITLE     A new cloning vector pUC57
  JOURNAL   Unpublished
REFERENCE   2  (bases 1 to 2710)
  AUTHORS   Markauskas,A.
  TITLE     Direct Submission
  JOURNAL   Submitted (16-SEP-1997) A. Markauskas, Fermentas AB, Graiciuno 8,
            Vilnius 2028, LITHUANIA
FEATURES             Location/Qualifiers
     promoter        462..795
                     /label=pOsU6
     TATA_signal     766..771
                     /label=TATA
     misc_feature    795
                     /feature_type="Transcription Start Site"
                     /label=TSS
     TATA            796..2258
                     /label="spacer f guide"
     CDS             915..1574
                     /label=CmR
     CDS             1916..2221
                     /label=ccdB
     misc_feature    2259..2342
                     /feature_type="sgRNA backbone"
                     /label=sgBB
     protein_bind    complement(2436..2456)
                     /note="lac repressor"
                     /bound_moiety="lacI"
     protein_bind    complement(2503..2540)
                     /bound_moiety="CAP"
     misc_feature    2801..3415
                     /note="replicon of pMB1"
     rep_origin      complement(2815)
     CDS             complement(3575..4435)
                     /gene="bla"
                     /function="confers resistance to ampicilin"
                     /codon_start=1
                     /transl_table=11
                     /product="beta-lactamase"
                     /protein_id="CAA75111.1"
                     /db_xref="GI:4379389"
                     /translation="MSIQHFRVALIPFFAAFCLPVFAHPETLVKVKDAEDQLGARVGY
                     IELDLNSGKILESFRPEERFPMMSTFKVLLCGAVLSRIDAGQEQLGRRIHYSQNDLVE
                     YSPVTEKHLTDGMTVRELCSAAITMSDNTAANLLLTTIGGPKELTAFLHNMGDHVTRL
                     DRWEPELNEAIPNDERDTTMPVAMATTLRKLLTGELLTLASRQQLIDWMEADKVAGPL
                     LRSALPAGWFIADKSGAGERGSRGIIAALGPDGKPSRIVVIYTTGSQATMDERNRQIA
                     EIGASLIKHW"
     sig_peptide     complement(4367..4435)
                     /gene="bla"
ORIGIN
        1 TCGCGCGTTT CGGTGATGAC GGTGAAAACC TCTGACACAT GCAGCTCCCG GAGACGGTCA
       61 CAGCTTGTCT GTAAGCGGAT GCCGGGAGCA GACAAGCCCG TCAGGGCGCG TCAGCGGGTG
      121 TTGGCGGGTG TCGGGGCTGG CTTAACTATG CGGCATCAGA GCAGATTGTA CTGAGAGTGC
      181 ACCATATGCG GTGTGAAATA CCGCACAGAT GCGTAAGGAG AAAATACCGC ATCAGGCGCC
      241 ATTCGCCATT CAGGCTGCGC AACTGTTGGG AAGGGCGATC GGTGCGGGCC TCTTCGCTAT
      301 TACGCCAGCT GGCGAAAGGG GGATGTGCTG CAAGGCGATT AAGTTGGGTA ACGCCAGGGT
      361 TTTCCCAGTC ACGACGTTGT AAAACGACGG CCAGTGAATT CGAGCTCGGT ACCTCGCGAA
      421 TGCATCTAGA Tttggtctca actaGTTTTC CCAGTCACGA CATGCAAGAA CGAACTAAGC
      481 CGGACAAAAA AAAAAGGAGC ACATATACAA ACCGGTTTTA TTCATGAATG GTCACGATGG
      541 ATGATGGGGC TCAGACTTGA GCTACGAGGC CGCAGGCGAG AGAAGCCTAG TGTGCTCTCT
      601 GCTTGTTTGG GCCGTAACGG AGGATACGGC CGACGAGCGT GTACTACCGC GCGGGATGCC
      661 GCTGGGCGCT GCGGGGGCCG TTGGATGGGG ATCGGTGGGT CGCGGGAGCG TTGAGGGGAG
      721 ACAGGTTTAG TACCACCTCG CCTACCGAAC AATGAAGAAC CCACCTTATA ACCCCGCGCG
      781 CTGCCGCTTG TGTTGaagtc ttcTGAGACG TTGATCGGCA CGTAAGAGGT TCCAACTTTC
      841 ACCATAATGA AATAAGATCA CTACCGGGCG TATTTTTTGA GTTATCGAGA TTTTCAGGAG
      901 CTAAGGAAGC TAAAATGGAG AAAAAAATCA CTGGATATAC CACCGTTGAT ATATCCCAAT
      961 GGCATCGTAA AGAACATTTT GAGGCATTTC AGTCAGTTGC TCAATGTACC TATAACCAGA
     1021 CCGTTCAGCT GGATATTACG GCCTTTTTAA AGACCGTAAA GAAAAATAAG CACAAGTTTT
     1081 ATCCGGCCTT TATTCACATT CTTGCCCGCC TGATGAATGC TCATCCGGAA TTCCGTATGG
     1141 CAATGAAAGA CGGTGAGCTG GTGATATGGG ATAGTGTTCA CCCTTGTTAC ACCGTTTTCC
     1201 ATGAGCAAAC TGAAACGTTT TCATCGCTCT GGAGTGAATA CCACGACGAT TTCCGGCAGT
     1261 TTCTACACAT ATATTCGCAA GATGTGGCGT GTTACGGTGA AAACCTGGCC TATTTCCCTA
     1321 AAGGGTTTAT TGAGAATATG TTTTTCGTCT CAGCCAATCC CTGGGTGAGT TTCACCAGTT
     1381 TTGATTTAAA CGTGGCCAAT ATGGACAACT TCTTCGCCCC CGTTTTCACC ATGGGCAAAT
     1441 ATTATACGCA AGGCGACAAG GTGCTGATGC CGCTGGCGAT TCAGGTTCAT CATGCCGTCT
     1501 GTGATGGCTT CCATGTCGGC AGAATGCTTA ATGAATTACA ACAGTACTGC GATGAGTGGC
     1561 AGGGCGGGGC GTAATCGCGT GGATCCGGCT TACTAAAAGC CAGATAACAG TATGCGTATT
     1621 TGCGCGCTGA TTTTTGCGGT ATAAGAATAT ATACTGATAT GTATACCCGA AGTATGTCAA
     1681 AAAGAGGTaT GCTATGAAGC AGCGTATTAC AGTGACAGTT GACAGCGACA GCTATCAGTT
     1741 GCTCAAGGCA TATATGATGT CAATATCTCC GGTCTGGTAA GCACAACCAT GCAGAATGAA
     1801 GCCCGTCGTC TGCGTGCCGA ACGCTGGAAA GCGGAAAATC AGGAAGGGAT GGCTGAGGTC
     1861 GCCCGGTTTA TTGAAATGAA CGGCTCTTTT GCTGACGAGA ACAGGGgCTG GTGAAATGCA
     1921 GTTTAAGGTT TACACCTATA AAAGAGAGAG CCGTTATCGT CTGTTTGTGG ATGTACAGAG
     1981 TGATATTATT GACACGCCCG GGCGACGGAT GGTGATCCCC CTGGCCAGTG CACGTCTGCT
     2041 GTCAGATAAA GTCTCCCGTG AACTTTACCC GGTGGTGCAT ATCGGGGATG AAAGCTGGCG
     2101 CATGATGACC ACCGATATGG CCAGTGTGCC GGTtTCCGTT ATCGGGGAAG AAGTGGCTGA
     2161 TCTCAGCCAC CGCGAAAATG ACATCAAAAA CGCCATTAAC CTGATGTTCT GGGGAATATA
     2221 AATGTCAGGC TCCCTTATAC ACAGCCAGTC gaagacttGT TTTAGAGCTA GAAATAGCAA
     2281 GTTAAAATAA GGCTAGTCCG TTATCAACTT GAAAAAGTGG CACCGAGTCG GTGCTTTTTT
     2341 TTcggttgag accaaaATCG GATCCCGGGC CCGTCGACTG CAGAGGCCTG CATGCAAGCT
     2401 TGGCGTAATC ATGGTCATAG CTGTTTCCTG TGTGAAATTG TTATCCGCTC ACAATTCCAC
     2461 ACAACATACG AGCCGGAAGC ATAAAGTGTA AAGCCTGGGG TGCCTAATGA GTGAGCTAAC
     2521 TCACATTAAT TGCGTTGCGC TCACTGCCCG CTTTCCAGTC GGGAAACCTG TCGTGCCAGC
     2581 TGCATTAATG AATCGGCCAA CGCGCGGGGA GAGGCGGTTT GCGTATTGGG CGCTCTTCCG
     2641 CTTCCTCGCT CACTGACTCG CTGCGCTCGG TCGTTCGGCT GCGGCGAGCG GTATCAGCTC
     2701 ACTCAAAGGC GGTAATACGG TTATCCACAG AATCAGGGGA TAACGCAGGA AAGAACATGT
     2761 GAGCAAAAGG CCAGCAAAAG GCCAGGAACC GTAAAAAGGC CGCGTTGCTG GCGTTTTTCC
     2821 ATAGGCTCCG CCCCCCTGAC GAGCATCACA AAAATCGACG CTCAAGTCAG AGGTGGCGAA
     2881 ACCCGACAGG ACTATAAAGA TACCAGGCGT TTCCCCCTGG AAGCTCCCTC GTGCGCTCTC
     2941 CTGTTCCGAC CCTGCCGCTT ACCGGATACC TGTCCGCCTT TCTCCCTTCG GGAAGCGTGG
     3001 CGCTTTCTCA TAGCTCACGC TGTAGGTATC TCAGTTCGGT GTAGGTCGTT CGCTCCAAGC
     3061 TGGGCTGTGT GCACGAACCC CCCGTTCAGC CCGACCGCTG CGCCTTATCC GGTAACTATC
     3121 GTCTTGAGTC CAACCCGGTA AGACACGACT TATCGCCACT GGCAGCAGCC ACTGGTAACA
     3181 GGATTAGCAG AGCGAGGTAT GTAGGCGGTG CTACAGAGTT CTTGAAGTGG TGGCCTAACT
     3241 ACGGCTACAC TAGAAGAACA GTATTTGGTA TCTGCGCTCT GCTGAAGCCA GTTACCTTCG
     3301 GAAAAAGAGT TGGTAGCTCT TGATCCGGCA AACAAACCAC CGCTGGTAGC GGTGGTTTTT
     3361 TTGTTTGCAA GCAGCAGATT ACGCGCAGAA AAAAAGGATC TCAAGAAGAT CCTTTGATCT
     3421 TTTCTACGGG GTCTGACGCT CAGTGGAACG AAAACTCACG TTAAGGGATT TTGGTCATGA
     3481 GATTATCAAA AAGGATCTTC ACCTAGATCC TTTTAAATTA AAAATGAAGT TTTAAATCAA
     3541 TCTAAAGTAT ATATGAGTAA ACTTGGTCTG ACAGTTACCA ATGCTTAATC AGTGAGGCAC
     3601 CTATCTCAGC GATCTGTCTA TTTCGTTCAT CCATAGTTGC CTGACTCCCC GTCGTGTAGA
     3661 TAACTACGAT ACGGGAGGGC TTACCATCTG GCCCCAGTGC TGCAATGATA CCGCGAGAgC
     3721 CACGCTCACC GGCTCCAGAT TTATCAGCAA TAAACCAGCC AGCCGGAAGG GCCGAGCGCA
     3781 GAAGTGGTCC TGCAACTTTA TCCGCCTCCA TCCAGTCTAT TAATTGTTGC CGGGAAGCTA
     3841 GAGTAAGTAG TTCGCCAGTT AATAGTTTGC GCAACGTTGT TGCCATTGCT ACAGGCATCG
     3901 TGGTGTCACG CTCGTCGTTT GGTATGGCTT CATTCAGCTC CGGTTCCCAA CGATCAAGGC
     3961 GAGTTACATG ATCCCCCATG TTGTGCAAAA AAGCGGTTAG CTCCTTCGGT CCTCCGATCG
     4021 TTGTCAGAAG TAAGTTGGCC GCAGTGTTAT CACTCATGGT TATGGCAGCA CTGCATAATT
     4081 CTCTTACTGT CATGCCATCC GTAAGATGCT TTTCTGTGAC TGGTGAGTAC TCAACCAAGT
     4141 CATTCTGAGA ATAGTGTATG CGGCGACCGA GTTGCTCTTG CCCGGCGTCA ATACGGGATA
     4201 ATACCGCGCC ACATAGCAGA ACTTTAAAAG TGCTCATCAT TGGAAAACGT TCTTCGGGGC
     4261 GAAAACTCTC AAGGATCTTA CCGCTGTTGA GATCCAGTTC GATGTAACCC ACTCGTGCAC
     4321 CCAACTGATC TTCAGCATCT TTTACTTTCA CCAGCGTTTC TGGGTGAGCA AAAACAGGAA
     4381 GGCAAAATGC CGCAAAAAAG GGAATAAGGG CGACACGGAA ATGTTGAATA CTCATACTCT
     4441 TCCTTTTTCA ATATTATTGA AGCATTTATC AGGGTTATTG TCTCATGAGC GGATACATAT
     4501 TTGAATGTAT TTAGAAAAAT AAACAAATAG GGGTTCCGCG CACATTTCCC CGAAAAGTGC
     4561 CACCTGACGT CTAAGAAACC ATTATTATCA TGACATTAAC CTATAAAAAT AGGCGTATCA
     4621 CGAGGCCCTT TCGTC
//
