# Supplementary material for: Further analysis of barley MORC1 using a highly efficient RNA‐guided Cas9 gene‐editing system
Source: Plant Biotechnol J. 2018 May 7;16(11):1892–903. doi: 10.1111/pbi.12924 (PMC6181210; doi:10.1111/pbi.12924)
Supplement: Supplementary file 4 — Supplementary File [file PBI-16-1892-s001.zip › pMGE503_pUC M2-OsU6.gbk]

LOCUS       pMGE503_pUC_M2-OsU6      4619 bp    DNA     circular SYN 11-FEB-1999
DEFINITION  Cloning vector pUC57, complete sequence.
ACCESSION   Y14837
VERSION     Y14837.1  GI:2440162
KEYWORDS    beta-galactosidase; beta-lactamase; bla gene; lac repressor; lacI
            gene; lacZ gene.
SOURCE      Cloning vector pUC57 (unknown)
  ORGANISM  Cloning vector pUC57
            other sequences; artificial sequences; vectors.
REFERENCE   1  
  AUTHORS   Markausakas,A. and Dreguniene,G.
  TITLE     A new cloning vector pUC57
  JOURNAL   Unpublished
REFERENCE   2  (bases 1 to 2710)
  AUTHORS   Markauskas,A.
  TITLE     Direct Submission
  JOURNAL   Submitted (16-SEP-1997) A. Markauskas, Fermentas AB, Graiciuno 8,
            Vilnius 2028, LITHUANIA
FEATURES             Location/Qualifiers
     promoter        446..779
                     /label=pOsU6
     TATA_signal     750..755
                     /label=TATA
     misc_feature    779
                     /feature_type="Transcription Start Site"
                     /label=TSS
     TATA            780..2242
                     /label="spacer f guide"
     CDS             899..1558
                     /label=CmR
     CDS             1900..2205
                     /label=ccdB
     misc_feature    2243..2326
                     /feature_type="sgRNA backbone"
                     /label=sgBB
     protein_bind    complement(2420..2440)
                     /note="lac repressor"
                     /bound_moiety="lacI"
     protein_bind    complement(2487..2524)
                     /bound_moiety="CAP"
     misc_feature    2785..3399
                     /note="replicon of pMB1"
     rep_origin      complement(2799)
     CDS             complement(3559..4419)
                     /gene="bla"
                     /function="confers resistance to ampicilin"
                     /codon_start=1
                     /transl_table=11
                     /product="beta-lactamase"
                     /protein_id="CAA75111.1"
                     /db_xref="GI:4379389"
                     /translation="MSIQHFRVALIPFFAAFCLPVFAHPETLVKVKDAEDQLGARVGY
                     IELDLNSGKILESFRPEERFPMMSTFKVLLCGAVLSRIDAGQEQLGRRIHYSQNDLVE
                     YSPVTEKHLTDGMTVRELCSAAITMSDNTAANLLLTTIGGPKELTAFLHNMGDHVTRL
                     DRWEPELNEAIPNDERDTTMPVAMATTLRKLLTGELLTLASRQQLIDWMEADKVAGPL
                     LRSALPAGWFIADKSGAGERGSRGIIAALGPDGKPSRIVVIYTTGSQATMDERNRQIA
                     EIGASLIKHW"
     sig_peptide     complement(4351..4419)
                     /gene="bla"
ORIGIN
        1 TCGCGCGTTT CGGTGATGAC GGTGAAAACC TCTGACACAT GCAGCTCCCG GAGACGGTCA
       61 CAGCTTGTCT GTAAGCGGAT GCCGGGAGCA GACAAGCCCG TCAGGGCGCG TCAGCGGGTG
      121 TTGGCGGGTG TCGGGGCTGG CTTAACTATG CGGCATCAGA GCAGATTGTA CTGAGAGTGC
      181 ACCATATGCG GTGTGAAATA CCGCACAGAT GCGTAAGGAG AAAATACCGC ATCAGGCGCC
      241 ATTCGCCATT CAGGCTGCGC AACTGTTGGG AAGGGCGATC GGTGCGGGCC TCTTCGCTAT
      301 TACGCCAGCT GGCGAAAGGG GGATGTGCTG CAAGGCGATT AAGTTGGGTA ACGCCAGGGT
      361 TTTCCCAGTC ACGACGTTGT AAAACGACGG CCAGTGAATT CGAGCTCGGT ACCTCGCGAA
      421 TGCATCTAGA Ttttggtctc acggtATGCA AGAACGAACT AAGCCGGACA AAAAAAAAAG
      481 GAGCACATAT ACAAACCGGT TTTATTCATG AATGGTCACG ATGGATGATG GGGCTCAGAC
      541 TTGAGCTACG AGGCCGCAGG CGAGAGAAGC CTAGTGTGCT CTCTGCTTGT TTGGGCCGTA
      601 ACGGAGGATA CGGCCGACGA GCGTGTACTA CCGCGCGGGA TGCCGCTGGG CGCTGCGGGG
      661 GCCGTTGGAT GGGGATCGGT GGGTCGCGGG AGCGTTGAGG GGAGACAGGT TTAGTACCAC
      721 CTCGCCTACC GAACAATGAA GAACCCACCT TATAACCCCG CGCGCTGCCG CTTGTGTTGa
      781 agtcttcTGA GACGTTGATC GGCACGTAAG AGGTTCCAAC TTTCACCATA ATGAAATAAG
      841 ATCACTACCG GGCGTATTTT TTGAGTTATC GAGATTTTCA GGAGCTAAGG AAGCTAAAAT
      901 GGAGAAAAAA ATCACTGGAT ATACCACCGT TGATATATCC CAATGGCATC GTAAAGAACA
      961 TTTTGAGGCA TTTCAGTCAG TTGCTCAATG TACCTATAAC CAGACCGTTC AGCTGGATAT
     1021 TACGGCCTTT TTAAAGACCG TAAAGAAAAA TAAGCACAAG TTTTATCCGG CCTTTATTCA
     1081 CATTCTTGCC CGCCTGATGA ATGCTCATCC GGAATTCCGT ATGGCAATGA AAGACGGTGA
     1141 GCTGGTGATA TGGGATAGTG TTCACCCTTG TTACACCGTT TTCCATGAGC AAACTGAAAC
     1201 GTTTTCATCG CTCTGGAGTG AATACCACGA CGATTTCCGG CAGTTTCTAC ACATATATTC
     1261 GCAAGATGTG GCGTGTTACG GTGAAAACCT GGCCTATTTC CCTAAAGGGT TTATTGAGAA
     1321 TATGTTTTTC GTCTCAGCCA ATCCCTGGGT GAGTTTCACC AGTTTTGATT TAAACGTGGC
     1381 CAATATGGAC AACTTCTTCG CCCCCGTTTT CACCATGGGC AAATATTATA CGCAAGGCGA
     1441 CAAGGTGCTG ATGCCGCTGG CGATTCAGGT TCATCATGCC GTCTGTGATG GCTTCCATGT
     1501 CGGCAGAATG CTTAATGAAT TACAACAGTA CTGCGATGAG TGGCAGGGCG GGGCGTAATC
     1561 GCGTGGATCC GGCTTACTAA AAGCCAGATA ACAGTATGCG TATTTGCGCG CTGATTTTTG
     1621 CGGTATAAGA ATATATACTG ATATGTATAC CCGAAGTATG TCAAAAAGAG GTaTGCTATG
     1681 AAGCAGCGTA TTACAGTGAC AGTTGACAGC GACAGCTATC AGTTGCTCAA GGCATATATG
     1741 ATGTCAATAT CTCCGGTCTG GTAAGCACAA CCATGCAGAA TGAAGCCCGT CGTCTGCGTG
     1801 CCGAACGCTG GAAAGCGGAA AATCAGGAAG GGATGGCTGA GGTCGCCCGG TTTATTGAAA
     1861 TGAACGGCTC TTTTGCTGAC GAGAACAGGG gCTGGTGAAA TGCAGTTTAA GGTTTACACC
     1921 TATAAAAGAG AGAGCCGTTA TCGTCTGTTT GTGGATGTAC AGAGTGATAT TATTGACACG
     1981 CCCGGGCGAC GGATGGTGAT CCCCCTGGCC AGTGCACGTC TGCTGTCAGA TAAAGTCTCC
     2041 CGTGAACTTT ACCCGGTGGT GCATATCGGG GATGAAAGCT GGCGCATGAT GACCACCGAT
     2101 ATGGCCAGTG TGCCGGTtTC CGTTATCGGG GAAGAAGTGG CTGATCTCAG CCACCGCGAA
     2161 AATGACATCA AAAACGCCAT TAACCTGATG TTCTGGGGAA TATAAATGTC AGGCTCCCTT
     2221 ATACACAGCC AGTCgaagac ttGTTTTAGA GCTAGAAATA GCAAGTTAAA ATAAGGCTAG
     2281 TCCGTTATCA ACTTGAAAAA GTGGCACCGA GTCGGTGCTT TTTTTTgcac tgagaccaaa
     2341 ATCGGATCCC GGGCCCGTCG ACTGCAGAGG CCTGCATGCA AGCTTGGCGT AATCATGGTC
     2401 ATAGCTGTTT CCTGTGTGAA ATTGTTATCC GCTCACAATT CCACACAACA TACGAGCCGG
     2461 AAGCATAAAG TGTAAAGCCT GGGGTGCCTA ATGAGTGAGC TAACTCACAT TAATTGCGTT
     2521 GCGCTCACTG CCCGCTTTCC AGTCGGGAAA CCTGTCGTGC CAGCTGCATT AATGAATCGG
     2581 CCAACGCGCG GGGAGAGGCG GTTTGCGTAT TGGGCGCTCT TCCGCTTCCT CGCTCACTGA
     2641 CTCGCTGCGC TCGGTCGTTC GGCTGCGGCG AGCGGTATCA GCTCACTCAA AGGCGGTAAT
     2701 ACGGTTATCC ACAGAATCAG GGGATAACGC AGGAAAGAAC ATGTGAGCAA AAGGCCAGCA
     2761 AAAGGCCAGG AACCGTAAAA AGGCCGCGTT GCTGGCGTTT TTCCATAGGC TCCGCCCCCC
     2821 TGACGAGCAT CACAAAAATC GACGCTCAAG TCAGAGGTGG CGAAACCCGA CAGGACTATA
     2881 AAGATACCAG GCGTTTCCCC CTGGAAGCTC CCTCGTGCGC TCTCCTGTTC CGACCCTGCC
     2941 GCTTACCGGA TACCTGTCCG CCTTTCTCCC TTCGGGAAGC GTGGCGCTTT CTCATAGCTC
     3001 ACGCTGTAGG TATCTCAGTT CGGTGTAGGT CGTTCGCTCC AAGCTGGGCT GTGTGCACGA
     3061 ACCCCCCGTT CAGCCCGACC GCTGCGCCTT ATCCGGTAAC TATCGTCTTG AGTCCAACCC
     3121 GGTAAGACAC GACTTATCGC CACTGGCAGC AGCCACTGGT AACAGGATTA GCAGAGCGAG
     3181 GTATGTAGGC GGTGCTACAG AGTTCTTGAA GTGGTGGCCT AACTACGGCT ACACTAGAAG
     3241 AACAGTATTT GGTATCTGCG CTCTGCTGAA GCCAGTTACC TTCGGAAAAA GAGTTGGTAG
     3301 CTCTTGATCC GGCAAACAAA CCACCGCTGG TAGCGGTGGT TTTTTTGTTT GCAAGCAGCA
     3361 GATTACGCGC AGAAAAAAAG GATCTCAAGA AGATCCTTTG ATCTTTTCTA CGGGGTCTGA
     3421 CGCTCAGTGG AACGAAAACT CACGTTAAGG GATTTTGGTC ATGAGATTAT CAAAAAGGAT
     3481 CTTCACCTAG ATCCTTTTAA ATTAAAAATG AAGTTTTAAA TCAATCTAAA GTATATATGA
     3541 GTAAACTTGG TCTGACAGTT ACCAATGCTT AATCAGTGAG GCACCTATCT CAGCGATCTG
     3601 TCTATTTCGT TCATCCATAG TTGCCTGACT CCCCGTCGTG TAGATAACTA CGATACGGGA
     3661 GGGCTTACCA TCTGGCCCCA GTGCTGCAAT GATACCGCGA GAgCCACGCT CACCGGCTCC
     3721 AGATTTATCA GCAATAAACC AGCCAGCCGG AAGGGCCGAG CGCAGAAGTG GTCCTGCAAC
     3781 TTTATCCGCC TCCATCCAGT CTATTAATTG TTGCCGGGAA GCTAGAGTAA GTAGTTCGCC
     3841 AGTTAATAGT TTGCGCAACG TTGTTGCCAT TGCTACAGGC ATCGTGGTGT CACGCTCGTC
     3901 GTTTGGTATG GCTTCATTCA GCTCCGGTTC CCAACGATCA AGGCGAGTTA CATGATCCCC
     3961 CATGTTGTGC AAAAAAGCGG TTAGCTCCTT CGGTCCTCCG ATCGTTGTCA GAAGTAAGTT
     4021 GGCCGCAGTG TTATCACTCA TGGTTATGGC AGCACTGCAT AATTCTCTTA CTGTCATGCC
     4081 ATCCGTAAGA TGCTTTTCTG TGACTGGTGA GTACTCAACC AAGTCATTCT GAGAATAGTG
     4141 TATGCGGCGA CCGAGTTGCT CTTGCCCGGC GTCAATACGG GATAATACCG CGCCACATAG
     4201 CAGAACTTTA AAAGTGCTCA TCATTGGAAA ACGTTCTTCG GGGCGAAAAC TCTCAAGGAT
     4261 CTTACCGCTG TTGAGATCCA GTTCGATGTA ACCCACTCGT GCACCCAACT GATCTTCAGC
     4321 ATCTTTTACT TTCACCAGCG TTTCTGGGTG AGCAAAAACA GGAAGGCAAA ATGCCGCAAA
     4381 AAAGGGAATA AGGGCGACAC GGAAATGTTG AATACTCATA CTCTTCCTTT TTCAATATTA
     4441 TTGAAGCATT TATCAGGGTT ATTGTCTCAT GAGCGGATAC ATATTTGAAT GTATTTAGAA
     4501 AAATAAACAA ATAGGGGTTC CGCGCACATT TCCCCGAAAA GTGCCACCTG ACGTCTAAGA
     4561 AACCATTATT ATCATGACAT TAACCTATAA AAATAGGCGT ATCACGAGGC CCTTTCGTC
//
