# Supplementary material for: Further analysis of barley MORC1 using a highly efficient RNA‐guided Cas9 gene‐editing system
Source: Plant Biotechnol J. 2018 May 7;16(11):1892–903. doi: 10.1111/pbi.12924 (PMC6181210; doi:10.1111/pbi.12924)
Supplement: Supplementary file 4 — Supplementary File [file PBI-16-1892-s001.zip › pMGE505_pUC M2E-OsU6.gbk]

LOCUS       pMGE505_pUC_M2E-OsU6      4619 bp    DNA     circular SYN 11-FEB-1999
DEFINITION  Cloning vector pUC57, complete sequence.
ACCESSION   Y14837
VERSION     Y14837.1  GI:2440162
KEYWORDS    beta-galactosidase; beta-lactamase; bla gene; lac repressor; lacI
            gene; lacZ gene.
SOURCE      Cloning vector pUC57 (unknown)
  ORGANISM  Cloning vector pUC57
            other sequences; artificial sequences; vectors.
REFERENCE   1  
  AUTHORS   Markausakas,A. and Dreguniene,G.
  TITLE     A new cloning vector pUC57
  JOURNAL   Unpublished
REFERENCE   2  (bases 1 to 2710)
  AUTHORS   Markauskas,A.
  TITLE     Direct Submission
  JOURNAL   Submitted (16-SEP-1997) A. Markauskas, Fermentas AB, Graiciuno 8,
            Vilnius 2028, LITHUANIA
FEATURES             Location/Qualifiers
     promoter        446..779
                     /label=pOsU6
     TATA_signal     750..755
                     /label=TATA
     misc_feature    779
                     /feature_type="Transcription Start Site"
                     /label=TSS
     TATA            780..2242
                     /label="spacer f guide"
     CDS             899..1558
                     /label=CmR
     CDS             1900..2205
                     /label=ccdB
     misc_feature    2243..2326
                     /feature_type="sgRNA backbone"
                     /label=sgBB
     protein_bind    complement(2420..2440)
                     /note="lac repressor"
                     /bound_moiety="lacI"
     protein_bind    complement(2487..2524)
                     /bound_moiety="CAP"
     misc_feature    2785..3399
                     /note="replicon of pMB1"
     rep_origin      complement(2799)
     CDS             complement(3559..4419)
                     /gene="bla"
                     /function="confers resistance to ampicilin"
                     /codon_start=1
                     /transl_table=11
                     /product="beta-lactamase"
                     /protein_id="CAA75111.1"
                     /db_xref="GI:4379389"
                     /translation="MSIQHFRVALIPFFAAFCLPVFAHPETLVKVKDAEDQLGARVGY
                     IELDLNSGKILESFRPEERFPMMSTFKVLLCGAVLSRIDAGQEQLGRRIHYSQNDLVE
                     YSPVTEKHLTDGMTVRELCSAAITMSDNTAANLLLTTIGGPKELTAFLHNMGDHVTRL
                     DRWEPELNEAIPNDERDTTMPVAMATTLRKLLTGELLTLASRQQLIDWMEADKVAGPL
                     LRSALPAGWFIADKSGAGERGSRGIIAALGPDGKPSRIVVIYTTGSQATMDERNRQIA
                     EIGASLIKHW"
     sig_peptide     complement(4351..4419)
                     /gene="bla"
ORIGIN
        1 TCGCGCGTTT CGGTGATGAC GGTGAAAACC TCTGACACAT GCAGCTCCCG GAGACGGTCA
       61 CAGCTTGTCT GTAAGCGGAT GCCGGGAGCA GACAAGCCCG TCAGGGCGCG TCAGCGGGTG
      121 TTGGCGGGTG TCGGGGCTGG CTTAACTATG CGGCATCAGA GCAGATTGTA CTGAGAGTGC
      181 ACCATATGCG GTGTGAAATA CCGCACAGAT GCGTAAGGAG AAAATACCGC ATCAGGCGCC
      241 ATTCGCCATT CAGGCTGCGC AACTGTTGGG AAGGGCGATC GGTGCGGGCC TCTTCGCTAT
      301 TACGCCAGCT GGCGAAAGGG GGATGTGCTG CAAGGCGATT AAGTTGGGTA ACGCCAGGGT
      361 TTTCCCAGTC ACGACGTTGT AAAACGACGG CCAGTGAATT CGAGCTCGGT ACCTCGCGAA
      421 TGCATCTAGA Ttttggtctc acggtATGCA AGAACGAACT AAGCCGGACA AAAAAAAAAG
      481 GAGCACATAT ACAAACCGGT TTTATTCATG AATGGTCACG ATGGATGATG GGGCTCAGAC
      541 TTGAGCTACG AGGCCGCAGG CGAGAGAAGC CTAGTGTGCT CTCTGCTTGT TTGGGCCGTA
      601 ACGGAGGATA CGGCCGACGA GCGTGTACTA CCGCGCGGGA TGCCGCTGGG CGCTGCGGGG
      661 GCCGTTGGAT GGGGATCGGT GGGTCGCGGG AGCGTTGAGG GGAGACAGGT TTAGTACCAC
      721 CTCGCCTACC GAACAATGAA GAACCCACCT TATAACCCCG CGCGCTGCCG CTTGTGTTGa
      781 agtcttcTGA GACGTTGATC GGCACGTAAG AGGTTCCAAC TTTCACCATA ATGAAATAAG
      841 ATCACTACCG GGCGTATTTT TTGAGTTATC GAGATTTTCA GGAGCTAAGG AAGCTAAAAT
      901 GGAGAAAAAA ATCACTGGAT ATACCACCGT TGATATATCC CAATGGCATC GTAAAGAACA
      961 TTTTGAGGCA TTTCAGTCAG TTGCTCAATG TACCTATAAC CAGACCGTTC AGCTGGATAT
     1021 TACGGCCTTT TTAAAGACCG TAAAGAAAAA TAAGCACAAG TTTTATCCGG CCTTTATTCA
     1081 CATTCTTGCC CGCCTGATGA ATGCTCATCC GGAATTCCGT ATGGCAATGA AAGACGGTGA
     1141 GCTGGTGATA TGGGATAGTG TTCACCCTTG TTACACCGTT TTCCATGAGC AAACTGAAAC
     1201 GTTTTCATCG CTCTGGAGTG AATACCACGA CGATTTCCGG CAGTTTCTAC ACATATATTC
     1261 GCAAGATGTG GCGTGTTACG GTGAAAACCT GGCCTATTTC CCTAAAGGGT TTATTGAGAA
     1321 TATGTTTTTC GTCTCAGCCA ATCCCTGGGT GAGTTTCACC AGTTTTGATT TAAACGTGGC
     1381 CAATATGGAC AACTTCTTCG CCCCCGTTTT CACCATGGGC AAATATTATA CGCAAGGCGA
     1441 CAAGGTGCTG ATGCCGCTGG CGATTCAGGT TCATCATGCC GTCTGTGATG GCTTCCATGT
     1501 CGGCAGAATG CTTAATGAAT TACAACAGTA CTGCGATGAG TGGCAGGGCG GGGCGTAATC
     1561 GCGTGGATCC GGCTTACTAA AAGCCAGATA ACAGTATGCG TATTTGCGCG CTGATTTTTG
     1621 CGGTATAAGA ATATATACTG ATATGTATAC CCGAAGTATG TCAAAAAGAG GTaTGCTATG
     1681 AAGCAGCGTA TTACAGTGAC AGTTGACAGC GACAGCTATC AGTTGCTCAA GGCATATATG
     1741 ATGTCAATAT CTCCGGTCTG GTAAGCACAA CCATGCAGAA TGAAGCCCGT CGTCTGCGTG
     1801 CCGAACGCTG GAAAGCGGAA AATCAGGAAG GGATGGCTGA GGTCGCCCGG TTTATTGAAA
     1861 TGAACGGCTC TTTTGCTGAC GAGAACAGGG gCTGGTGAAA TGCAGTTTAA GGTTTACACC
     1921 TATAAAAGAG AGAGCCGTTA TCGTCTGTTT GTGGATGTAC AGAGTGATAT TATTGACACG
     1981 CCCGGGCGAC GGATGGTGAT CCCCCTGGCC AGTGCACGTC TGCTGTCAGA TAAAGTCTCC
     2041 CGTGAACTTT ACCCGGTGGT GCATATCGGG GATGAAAGCT GGCGCATGAT GACCACCGAT
     2101 ATGGCCAGTG TGCCGGTtTC CGTTATCGGG GAAGAAGTGG CTGATCTCAG CCACCGCGAA
     2161 AATGACATCA AAAACGCCAT TAACCTGATG TTCTGGGGAA TATAAATGTC AGGCTCCCTT
     2221 ATACACAGCC AGTCgaagac ttGTTTTAGA GCTAGAAATA GCAAGTTAAA ATAAGGCTAG
     2281 TCCGTTATCA ACTTGAAAAA GTGGCACCGA GTCGGTGCTT TTTTTTggga tgagaccaaa
     2341 ATCGGATCCC GGGCCCGTCG ACTGCAGAGG CCTGCATGCA AGCTTGGCGT AATCATGGTC
     2401 ATAGCTGTTT CCTGTGTGAA ATTGTTATCC GCTCACAATT CCACACAACA TACGAGCCGG
     2461 AAGCATAAAG TGTAAAGCCT GGGGTGCCTA ATGAGTGAGC TAACTCACAT TAATTGCGTT
     2521 GCGCTCACTG CCCGCTTTCC AGTCGGGAAA CCTGTCGTGC CAGCTGCATT AATGAATCGG
     2581 CCAACGCGCG GGGAGAGGCG GTTTGCGTAT TGGGCGCTCT TCCGCTTCCT CGCTCACTGA
     2641 CTCGCTGCGC TCGGTCGTTC GGCTGCGGCG AGCGGTATCA GCTCACTCAA AGGCGGTAAT
     2701 ACGGTTATCC ACAGAATCAG GGGATAACGC AGGAAAGAAC ATGTGAGCAA AAGGCCAGCA
     2761 AAAGGCCAGG AACCGTAAAA AGGCCGCGTT GCTGGCGTTT TTCCATAGGC TCCGCCCCCC
     2821 TGACGAGCAT CACAAAAATC GACGCTCAAG TCAGAGGTGG CGAAACCCGA CAGGACTATA
     2881 AAGATACCAG GCGTTTCCCC CTGGAAGCTC CCTCGTGCGC TCTCCTGTTC CGACCCTGCC
     2941 GCTTACCGGA TACCTGTCCG CCTTTCTCCC TTCGGGAAGC GTGGCGCTTT CTCATAGCTC
     3001 ACGCTGTAGG TATCTCAGTT CGGTGTAGGT CGTTCGCTCC AAGCTGGGCT GTGTGCACGA
     3061 ACCCCCCGTT CAGCCCGACC GCTGCGCCTT ATCCGGTAAC TATCGTCTTG AGTCCAACCC
     3121 GGTAAGACAC GACTTATCGC CACTGGCAGC AGCCACTGGT AACAGGATTA GCAGAGCGAG
     3181 GTATGTAGGC GGTGCTACAG AGTTCTTGAA GTGGTGGCCT AACTACGGCT ACACTAGAAG
     3241 AACAGTATTT GGTATCTGCG CTCTGCTGAA GCCAGTTACC TTCGGAAAAA GAGTTGGTAG
     3301 CTCTTGATCC GGCAAACAAA CCACCGCTGG TAGCGGTGGT TTTTTTGTTT GCAAGCAGCA
     3361 GATTACGCGC AGAAAAAAAG GATCTCAAGA AGATCCTTTG ATCTTTTCTA CGGGGTCTGA
     3421 CGCTCAGTGG AACGAAAACT CACGTTAAGG GATTTTGGTC ATGAGATTAT CAAAAAGGAT
     3481 CTTCACCTAG ATCCTTTTAA ATTAAAAATG AAGTTTTAAA TCAATCTAAA GTATATATGA
     3541 GTAAACTTGG TCTGACAGTT ACCAATGCTT AATCAGTGAG GCACCTATCT CAGCGATCTG
     3601 TCTATTTCGT TCATCCATAG TTGCCTGACT CCCCGTCGTG TAGATAACTA CGATACGGGA
     3661 GGGCTTACCA TCTGGCCCCA GTGCTGCAAT GATACCGCGA GAgCCACGCT CACCGGCTCC
     3721 AGATTTATCA GCAATAAACC AGCCAGCCGG AAGGGCCGAG CGCAGAAGTG GTCCTGCAAC
     3781 TTTATCCGCC TCCATCCAGT CTATTAATTG TTGCCGGGAA GCTAGAGTAA GTAGTTCGCC
     3841 AGTTAATAGT TTGCGCAACG TTGTTGCCAT TGCTACAGGC ATCGTGGTGT CACGCTCGTC
     3901 GTTTGGTATG GCTTCATTCA GCTCCGGTTC CCAACGATCA AGGCGAGTTA CATGATCCCC
     3961 CATGTTGTGC AAAAAAGCGG TTAGCTCCTT CGGTCCTCCG ATCGTTGTCA GAAGTAAGTT
     4021 GGCCGCAGTG TTATCACTCA TGGTTATGGC AGCACTGCAT AATTCTCTTA CTGTCATGCC
     4081 ATCCGTAAGA TGCTTTTCTG TGACTGGTGA GTACTCAACC AAGTCATTCT GAGAATAGTG
     4141 TATGCGGCGA CCGAGTTGCT CTTGCCCGGC GTCAATACGG GATAATACCG CGCCACATAG
     4201 CAGAACTTTA AAAGTGCTCA TCATTGGAAA ACGTTCTTCG GGGCGAAAAC TCTCAAGGAT
     4261 CTTACCGCTG TTGAGATCCA GTTCGATGTA ACCCACTCGT GCACCCAACT GATCTTCAGC
     4321 ATCTTTTACT TTCACCAGCG TTTCTGGGTG AGCAAAAACA GGAAGGCAAA ATGCCGCAAA
     4381 AAAGGGAATA AGGGCGACAC GGAAATGTTG AATACTCATA CTCTTCCTTT TTCAATATTA
     4441 TTGAAGCATT TATCAGGGTT ATTGTCTCAT GAGCGGATAC ATATTTGAAT GTATTTAGAA
     4501 AAATAAACAA ATAGGGGTTC CGCGCACATT TCCCCGAAAA GTGCCACCTG ACGTCTAAGA
     4561 AACCATTATT ATCATGACAT TAACCTATAA AAATAGGCGT ATCACGAGGC CCTTTCGTC
//
