# Supplementary material for: Further analysis of barley MORC1 using a highly efficient RNA‐guided Cas9 gene‐editing system
Source: Plant Biotechnol J. 2018 May 7;16(11):1892–903. doi: 10.1111/pbi.12924 (PMC6181210; doi:10.1111/pbi.12924)
Supplement: Supplementary file 4 — Supplementary File [file PBI-16-1892-s001.zip › pMGE507_pUC M4-OsU6.gbk]

LOCUS       pMGE507_pUC_M4-OsU6      4617 bp    DNA     circular SYN 11-FEB-1999
DEFINITION  Cloning vector pUC57, complete sequence.
ACCESSION   Y14837
VERSION     Y14837.1  GI:2440162
KEYWORDS    beta-galactosidase; beta-lactamase; bla gene; lac repressor; lacI
            gene; lacZ gene.
SOURCE      Cloning vector pUC57 (unknown)
  ORGANISM  Cloning vector pUC57
            other sequences; artificial sequences; vectors.
REFERENCE   1  
  AUTHORS   Markausakas,A. and Dreguniene,G.
  TITLE     A new cloning vector pUC57
  JOURNAL   Unpublished
REFERENCE   2  (bases 1 to 2710)
  AUTHORS   Markauskas,A.
  TITLE     Direct Submission
  JOURNAL   Submitted (16-SEP-1997) A. Markauskas, Fermentas AB, Graiciuno 8,
            Vilnius 2028, LITHUANIA
FEATURES             Location/Qualifiers
     misc_feature    complement(join(4019..4617,1..16))
                     /note="replicon of pMB1"
     rep_origin      2
     protein_bind    277..314
                     /bound_moiety="CAP"
     protein_bind    361..381
                     /note="lac repressor"
                     /bound_moiety="lacI"
     promoter        473..806
                     /label=pOsU6
     TATA_signal     777..782
                     /label=TATA
     misc_feature    806
                     /feature_type="Transcription Start Site"
                     /label=TSS
     TATA            807..2269
                     /label="spacer f guide"
     CDS             926..1585
                     /label=CmR
     CDS             1927..2232
                     /label=ccdB
     misc_feature    2270..2353
                     /feature_type="sgRNA backbone"
                     /label=sgBB
     CDS             2999..3859
                     /gene="bla"
                     /function="confers resistance to ampicilin"
                     /codon_start=1
                     /transl_table=11
                     /product="beta-lactamase"
                     /protein_id="CAA75111.1"
                     /db_xref="GI:4379389"
                     /translation="MSIQHFRVALIPFFAAFCLPVFAHPETLVKVKDAEDQLGARVGY
                     IELDLNSGKILESFRPEERFPMMSTFKVLLCGAVLSRIDAGQEQLGRRIHYSQNDLVE
                     YSPVTEKHLTDGMTVRELCSAAITMSDNTAANLLLTTIGGPKELTAFLHNMGDHVTRL
                     DRWEPELNEAIPNDERDTTMPVAMATTLRKLLTGELLTLASRQQLIDWMEADKVAGPL
                     LRSALPAGWFIADKSGAGERGSRGIIAALGPDGKPSRIVVIYTTGSQATMDERNRQIA
                     EIGASLIKHW"
     sig_peptide     2999..3067
                     /gene="bla"
ORIGIN
        1 AAACGCCAGC AACGCGGCCT TTTTACGGTT CCTGGCCTTT TGCTGGCCTT TTGCTCACAT
       61 GTTCTTTCCT GCGTTATCCC CTGATTCTGT GGATAACCGT ATTACCGCCT TTGAGTGAGC
      121 TGATACCGCT CGCCGCAGCC GAACGACCGA GCGCAGCGAG TCAGTGAGCG AGGAAGCGGA
      181 AGAGCGCCCA ATACGCAAAC CGCCTCTCCC CGCGCGTTGG CCGATTCATT AATGCAGCTG
      241 GCACGACAGG TTTCCCGACT GGAAAGCGGG CAGTGAGCGC AACGCAATTA ATGTGAGTTA
      301 GCTCACTCAT TAGGCACCCC AGGCTTTACA CTTTATGCTT CCGGCTCGTA TGTTGTGTGG
      361 AATTGTGAGC GGATAACAAT TTCACACAGG AAACAGCTAT GACCATGATT ACGCCAAGCT
      421 TGCATGCAGG CCTCTGCAGT CGACGGGCCC GGGATCCGAt tggtctcaag cgATGCAAGA
      481 ACGAACTAAG CCGGACAAAA AAAAAAGGAG CACATATACA AACCGGTTTT ATTCATGAAT
      541 GGTCACGATG GATGATGGGG CTCAGACTTG AGCTACGAGG CCGCAGGCGA GAGAAGCCTA
      601 GTGTGCTCTC TGCTTGTTTG GGCCGTAACG GAGGATACGG CCGACGAGCG TGTACTACCG
      661 CGCGGGATGC CGCTGGGCGC TGCGGGGGCC GTTGGATGGG GATCGGTGGG TCGCGGGAGC
      721 GTTGAGGGGA GACAGGTTTA GTACCACCTC GCCTACCGAA CAATGAAGAA CCCACCTTAT
      781 AACCCCGCGC GCTGCCGCTT GTGTTGaagt cttcTGAGAC GTTGATCGGC ACGTAAGAGG
      841 TTCCAACTTT CACCATAATG AAATAAGATC ACTACCGGGC GTATTTTTTG AGTTATCGAG
      901 ATTTTCAGGA GCTAAGGAAG CTAAAATGGA GAAAAAAATC ACTGGATATA CCACCGTTGA
      961 TATATCCCAA TGGCATCGTA AAGAACATTT TGAGGCATTT CAGTCAGTTG CTCAATGTAC
     1021 CTATAACCAG ACCGTTCAGC TGGATATTAC GGCCTTTTTA AAGACCGTAA AGAAAAATAA
     1081 GCACAAGTTT TATCCGGCCT TTATTCACAT TCTTGCCCGC CTGATGAATG CTCATCCGGA
     1141 ATTCCGTATG GCAATGAAAG ACGGTGAGCT GGTGATATGG GATAGTGTTC ACCCTTGTTA
     1201 CACCGTTTTC CATGAGCAAA CTGAAACGTT TTCATCGCTC TGGAGTGAAT ACCACGACGA
     1261 TTTCCGGCAG TTTCTACACA TATATTCGCA AGATGTGGCG TGTTACGGTG AAAACCTGGC
     1321 CTATTTCCCT AAAGGGTTTA TTGAGAATAT GTTTTTCGTC TCAGCCAATC CCTGGGTGAG
     1381 TTTCACCAGT TTTGATTTAA ACGTGGCCAA TATGGACAAC TTCTTCGCCC CCGTTTTCAC
     1441 CATGGGCAAA TATTATACGC AAGGCGACAA GGTGCTGATG CCGCTGGCGA TTCAGGTTCA
     1501 TCATGCCGTC TGTGATGGCT TCCATGTCGG CAGAATGCTT AATGAATTAC AACAGTACTG
     1561 CGATGAGTGG CAGGGCGGGG CGTAATCGCG TGGATCCGGC TTACTAAAAG CCAGATAACA
     1621 GTATGCGTAT TTGCGCGCTG ATTTTTGCGG TATAAGAATA TATACTGATA TGTATACCCG
     1681 AAGTATGTCA AAAAGAGGTa TGCTATGAAG CAGCGTATTA CAGTGACAGT TGACAGCGAC
     1741 AGCTATCAGT TGCTCAAGGC ATATATGATG TCAATATCTC CGGTCTGGTA AGCACAACCA
     1801 TGCAGAATGA AGCCCGTCGT CTGCGTGCCG AACGCTGGAA AGCGGAAAAT CAGGAAGGGA
     1861 TGGCTGAGGT CGCCCGGTTT ATTGAAATGA ACGGCTCTTT TGCTGACGAG AACAGGGgCT
     1921 GGTGAAATGC AGTTTAAGGT TTACACCTAT AAAAGAGAGA GCCGTTATCG TCTGTTTGTG
     1981 GATGTACAGA GTGATATTAT TGACACGCCC GGGCGACGGA TGGTGATCCC CCTGGCCAGT
     2041 GCACGTCTGC TGTCAGATAA AGTCTCCCGT GAACTTTACC CGGTGGTGCA TATCGGGGAT
     2101 GAAAGCTGGC GCATGATGAC CACCGATATG GCCAGTGTGC CGGTtTCCGT TATCGGGGAA
     2161 GAAGTGGCTG ATCTCAGCCA CCGCGAAAAT GACATCAAAA ACGCCATTAA CCTGATGTTC
     2221 TGGGGAATAT AAATGTCAGG CTCCCTTATA CACAGCCAGT CgaagacttG TTTTAGAGCT
     2281 AGAAATAGCA AGTTAAAATA AGGCTAGTCC GTTATCAACT TGAAAAAGTG GCACCGAGTC
     2341 GGTGCTTTTT TTTccagtga gaccaaaATC TAGATGCATT CGCGAGGTAC CGAGCTCGAA
     2401 TTCACTGGCC GTCGTTTTAC AACGTCGTGA CTGGGAAAAC CCTGGCGTTA CCCAACTTAA
     2461 TCGCCTTGCA GCACATCCCC CTTTCGCCAG CTGGCGTAAT AGCGAAGAGG CCCGCACCGA
     2521 TCGCCCTTCC CAACAGTTGC GCAGCCTGAA TGGCGAATGG CGCCTGATGC GGTATTTTCT
     2581 CCTTACGCAT CTGTGCGGTA TTTCACACCG CATATGGTGC ACTCTCAGTA CAATCTGCTC
     2641 TGATGCCGCA TAGTTAAGCC AGCCCCGACA CCCGCCAACA CCCGCTGACG CGCCCTGACG
     2701 GGCTTGTCTG CTCCCGGCAT CCGCTTACAG ACAAGCTGTG ACCGTCTCCG GGAGCTGCAT
     2761 GTGTCAGAGG TTTTCACCGT CATCACCGAA ACGCGCGAGA CGAAAGGGCC TCGTGATACG
     2821 CCTATTTTTA TAGGTTAATG TCATGATAAT AATGGTTTCT TAGACGTCAG GTGGCACTTT
     2881 TCGGGGAAAT GTGCGCGGAA CCCCTATTTG TTTATTTTTC TAAATACATT CAAATATGTA
     2941 TCCGCTCATG AGACAATAAC CCTGATAAAT GCTTCAATAA TATTGAAAAA GGAAGAGTAT
     3001 GAGTATTCAA CATTTCCGTG TCGCCCTTAT TCCCTTTTTT GCGGCATTTT GCCTTCCTGT
     3061 TTTTGCTCAC CCAGAAACGC TGGTGAAAGT AAAAGATGCT GAAGATCAGT TGGGTGCACG
     3121 AGTGGGTTAC ATCGAACTGG ATCTCAACAG CGGTAAGATC CTTGAGAGTT TTCGCCCCGA
     3181 AGAACGTTTT CCAATGATGA GCACTTTTAA AGTTCTGCTA TGTGGCGCGG TATTATCCCG
     3241 TATTGACGCC GGGCAAGAGC AACTCGGTCG CCGCATACAC TATTCTCAGA ATGACTTGGT
     3301 TGAGTACTCA CCAGTCACAG AAAAGCATCT TACGGATGGC ATGACAGTAA GAGAATTATG
     3361 CAGTGCTGCC ATAACCATGA GTGATAACAC TGCGGCCAAC TTACTTCTGA CAACGATCGG
     3421 AGGACCGAAG GAGCTAACCG CTTTTTTGCA CAACATGGGG GATCATGTAA CTCGCCTTGA
     3481 TCGTTGGGAA CCGGAGCTGA ATGAAGCCAT ACCAAACGAC GAGCGTGACA CCACGATGCC
     3541 TGTAGCAATG GCAACAACGT TGCGCAAACT ATTAACTGGC GAACTACTTA CTCTAGCTTC
     3601 CCGGCAACAA TTAATAGACT GGATGGAGGC GGATAAAGTT GCAGGACCAC TTCTGCGCTC
     3661 GGCCCTTCCG GCTGGCTGGT TTATTGCTGA TAAATCTGGA GCCGGTGAGC GTGGcTCTCG
     3721 CGGTATCATT GCAGCACTGG GGCCAGATGG TAAGCCCTCC CGTATCGTAG TTATCTACAC
     3781 GACGGGGAGT CAGGCAACTA TGGATGAACG AAATAGACAG ATCGCTGAGA TAGGTGCCTC
     3841 ACTGATTAAG CATTGGTAAC TGTCAGACCA AGTTTACTCA TATATACTTT AGATTGATTT
     3901 AAAACTTCAT TTTTAATTTA AAAGGATCTA GGTGAAGATC CTTTTTGATA ATCTCATGAC
     3961 CAAAATCCCT TAACGTGAGT TTTCGTTCCA CTGAGCGTCA GACCCCGTAG AAAAGATCAA
     4021 AGGATCTTCT TGAGATCCTT TTTTTCTGCG CGTAATCTGC TGCTTGCAAA CAAAAAAACC
     4081 ACCGCTACCA GCGGTGGTTT GTTTGCCGGA TCAAGAGCTA CCAACTCTTT TTCCGAAGGT
     4141 AACTGGCTTC AGCAGAGCGC AGATACCAAA TACTGTTCTT CTAGTGTAGC CGTAGTTAGG
     4201 CCACCACTTC AAGAACTCTG TAGCACCGCC TACATACCTC GCTCTGCTAA TCCTGTTACC
     4261 AGTGGCTGCT GCCAGTGGCG ATAAGTCGTG TCTTACCGGG TTGGACTCAA GACGATAGTT
     4321 ACCGGATAAG GCGCAGCGGT CGGGCTGAAC GGGGGGTTCG TGCACACAGC CCAGCTTGGA
     4381 GCGAACGACC TACACCGAAC TGAGATACCT ACAGCGTGAG CTATGAGAAA GCGCCACGCT
     4441 TCCCGAAGGG AGAAAGGCGG ACAGGTATCC GGTAAGCGGC AGGGTCGGAA CAGGAGAGCG
     4501 CACGAGGGAG CTTCCAGGGG GAAACGCCTG GTATCTTTAT AGTCCTGTCG GGTTTCGCCA
     4561 CCTCTGACTT GAGCGTCGAT TTTTGTGATG CTCGTCAGGG GGGCGGAGCC TATGGAA
//
