# Supplementary material for: Further analysis of barley MORC1 using a highly efficient RNA‐guided Cas9 gene‐editing system
Source: Plant Biotechnol J. 2018 May 7;16(11):1892–903. doi: 10.1111/pbi.12924 (PMC6181210; doi:10.1111/pbi.12924)
Supplement: Supplementary file 4 — Supplementary File [file PBI-16-1892-s001.zip › pMGE508_pUC M4E-OsU6.gbk]

LOCUS       pMGE508_pUC_M4E-OsU6      4617 bp    DNA     circular SYN 11-FEB-1999
DEFINITION  Cloning vector pUC57, complete sequence.
ACCESSION   Y14837
VERSION     Y14837.1  GI:2440162
KEYWORDS    beta-galactosidase; beta-lactamase; bla gene; lac repressor; lacI
            gene; lacZ gene.
SOURCE      Cloning vector pUC57 (unknown)
  ORGANISM  Cloning vector pUC57
            other sequences; artificial sequences; vectors.
REFERENCE   1  
  AUTHORS   Markausakas,A. and Dreguniene,G.
  TITLE     A new cloning vector pUC57
  JOURNAL   Unpublished
REFERENCE   2  (bases 1 to 2710)
  AUTHORS   Markauskas,A.
  TITLE     Direct Submission
  JOURNAL   Submitted (16-SEP-1997) A. Markauskas, Fermentas AB, Graiciuno 8,
            Vilnius 2028, LITHUANIA
FEATURES             Location/Qualifiers
     promoter        444..777
                     /label=pOsU6
     TATA_signal     748..753
                     /label=TATA
     misc_feature    777
                     /feature_type="Transcription Start Site"
                     /label=TSS
     TATA            778..2240
                     /label="spacer f guide"
     CDS             897..1556
                     /label=CmR
     CDS             1898..2203
                     /label=ccdB
     misc_feature    2241..2324
                     /feature_type="sgRNA backbone"
                     /label=sgBB
     protein_bind    complement(2418..2438)
                     /note="lac repressor"
                     /bound_moiety="lacI"
     protein_bind    complement(2485..2522)
                     /bound_moiety="CAP"
     misc_feature    2783..3397
                     /note="replicon of pMB1"
     rep_origin      complement(2797)
     CDS             complement(3557..4417)
                     /gene="bla"
                     /function="confers resistance to ampicilin"
                     /codon_start=1
                     /transl_table=11
                     /product="beta-lactamase"
                     /protein_id="CAA75111.1"
                     /db_xref="GI:4379389"
                     /translation="MSIQHFRVALIPFFAAFCLPVFAHPETLVKVKDAEDQLGARVGY
                     IELDLNSGKILESFRPEERFPMMSTFKVLLCGAVLSRIDAGQEQLGRRIHYSQNDLVE
                     YSPVTEKHLTDGMTVRELCSAAITMSDNTAANLLLTTIGGPKELTAFLHNMGDHVTRL
                     DRWEPELNEAIPNDERDTTMPVAMATTLRKLLTGELLTLASRQQLIDWMEADKVAGPL
                     LRSALPAGWFIADKSGAGERGSRGIIAALGPDGKPSRIVVIYTTGSQATMDERNRQIA
                     EIGASLIKHW"
     sig_peptide     complement(4349..4417)
                     /gene="bla"
ORIGIN
        1 TCGCGCGTTT CGGTGATGAC GGTGAAAACC TCTGACACAT GCAGCTCCCG GAGACGGTCA
       61 CAGCTTGTCT GTAAGCGGAT GCCGGGAGCA GACAAGCCCG TCAGGGCGCG TCAGCGGGTG
      121 TTGGCGGGTG TCGGGGCTGG CTTAACTATG CGGCATCAGA GCAGATTGTA CTGAGAGTGC
      181 ACCATATGCG GTGTGAAATA CCGCACAGAT GCGTAAGGAG AAAATACCGC ATCAGGCGCC
      241 ATTCGCCATT CAGGCTGCGC AACTGTTGGG AAGGGCGATC GGTGCGGGCC TCTTCGCTAT
      301 TACGCCAGCT GGCGAAAGGG GGATGTGCTG CAAGGCGATT AAGTTGGGTA ACGCCAGGGT
      361 TTTCCCAGTC ACGACGTTGT AAAACGACGG CCAGTGAATT CGAGCTCGGT ACCTCGCGAA
      421 TGCATCTAGA Ttggtctcaa gcgATGCAAG AACGAACTAA GCCGGACAAA AAAAAAAGGA
      481 GCACATATAC AAACCGGTTT TATTCATGAA TGGTCACGAT GGATGATGGG GCTCAGACTT
      541 GAGCTACGAG GCCGCAGGCG AGAGAAGCCT AGTGTGCTCT CTGCTTGTTT GGGCCGTAAC
      601 GGAGGATACG GCCGACGAGC GTGTACTACC GCGCGGGATG CCGCTGGGCG CTGCGGGGGC
      661 CGTTGGATGG GGATCGGTGG GTCGCGGGAG CGTTGAGGGG AGACAGGTTT AGTACCACCT
      721 CGCCTACCGA ACAATGAAGA ACCCACCTTA TAACCCCGCG CGCTGCCGCT TGTGTTGaag
      781 tcttcTGAGA CGTTGATCGG CACGTAAGAG GTTCCAACTT TCACCATAAT GAAATAAGAT
      841 CACTACCGGG CGTATTTTTT GAGTTATCGA GATTTTCAGG AGCTAAGGAA GCTAAAATGG
      901 AGAAAAAAAT CACTGGATAT ACCACCGTTG ATATATCCCA ATGGCATCGT AAAGAACATT
      961 TTGAGGCATT TCAGTCAGTT GCTCAATGTA CCTATAACCA GACCGTTCAG CTGGATATTA
     1021 CGGCCTTTTT AAAGACCGTA AAGAAAAATA AGCACAAGTT TTATCCGGCC TTTATTCACA
     1081 TTCTTGCCCG CCTGATGAAT GCTCATCCGG AATTCCGTAT GGCAATGAAA GACGGTGAGC
     1141 TGGTGATATG GGATAGTGTT CACCCTTGTT ACACCGTTTT CCATGAGCAA ACTGAAACGT
     1201 TTTCATCGCT CTGGAGTGAA TACCACGACG ATTTCCGGCA GTTTCTACAC ATATATTCGC
     1261 AAGATGTGGC GTGTTACGGT GAAAACCTGG CCTATTTCCC TAAAGGGTTT ATTGAGAATA
     1321 TGTTTTTCGT CTCAGCCAAT CCCTGGGTGA GTTTCACCAG TTTTGATTTA AACGTGGCCA
     1381 ATATGGACAA CTTCTTCGCC CCCGTTTTCA CCATGGGCAA ATATTATACG CAAGGCGACA
     1441 AGGTGCTGAT GCCGCTGGCG ATTCAGGTTC ATCATGCCGT CTGTGATGGC TTCCATGTCG
     1501 GCAGAATGCT TAATGAATTA CAACAGTACT GCGATGAGTG GCAGGGCGGG GCGTAATCGC
     1561 GTGGATCCGG CTTACTAAAA GCCAGATAAC AGTATGCGTA TTTGCGCGCT GATTTTTGCG
     1621 GTATAAGAAT ATATACTGAT ATGTATACCC GAAGTATGTC AAAAAGAGGT aTGCTATGAA
     1681 GCAGCGTATT ACAGTGACAG TTGACAGCGA CAGCTATCAG TTGCTCAAGG CATATATGAT
     1741 GTCAATATCT CCGGTCTGGT AAGCACAACC ATGCAGAATG AAGCCCGTCG TCTGCGTGCC
     1801 GAACGCTGGA AAGCGGAAAA TCAGGAAGGG ATGGCTGAGG TCGCCCGGTT TATTGAAATG
     1861 AACGGCTCTT TTGCTGACGA GAACAGGGgC TGGTGAAATG CAGTTTAAGG TTTACACCTA
     1921 TAAAAGAGAG AGCCGTTATC GTCTGTTTGT GGATGTACAG AGTGATATTA TTGACACGCC
     1981 CGGGCGACGG ATGGTGATCC CCCTGGCCAG TGCACGTCTG CTGTCAGATA AAGTCTCCCG
     2041 TGAACTTTAC CCGGTGGTGC ATATCGGGGA TGAAAGCTGG CGCATGATGA CCACCGATAT
     2101 GGCCAGTGTG CCGGTtTCCG TTATCGGGGA AGAAGTGGCT GATCTCAGCC ACCGCGAAAA
     2161 TGACATCAAA AACGCCATTA ACCTGATGTT CTGGGGAATA TAAATGTCAG GCTCCCTTAT
     2221 ACACAGCCAG TCgaagactt GTTTTAGAGC TAGAAATAGC AAGTTAAAAT AAGGCTAGTC
     2281 CGTTATCAAC TTGAAAAAGT GGCACCGAGT CGGTGCTTTT TTTTgggatg agaccaaaAT
     2341 CGGATCCCGG GCCCGTCGAC TGCAGAGGCC TGCATGCAAG CTTGGCGTAA TCATGGTCAT
     2401 AGCTGTTTCC TGTGTGAAAT TGTTATCCGC TCACAATTCC ACACAACATA CGAGCCGGAA
     2461 GCATAAAGTG TAAAGCCTGG GGTGCCTAAT GAGTGAGCTA ACTCACATTA ATTGCGTTGC
     2521 GCTCACTGCC CGCTTTCCAG TCGGGAAACC TGTCGTGCCA GCTGCATTAA TGAATCGGCC
     2581 AACGCGCGGG GAGAGGCGGT TTGCGTATTG GGCGCTCTTC CGCTTCCTCG CTCACTGACT
     2641 CGCTGCGCTC GGTCGTTCGG CTGCGGCGAG CGGTATCAGC TCACTCAAAG GCGGTAATAC
     2701 GGTTATCCAC AGAATCAGGG GATAACGCAG GAAAGAACAT GTGAGCAAAA GGCCAGCAAA
     2761 AGGCCAGGAA CCGTAAAAAG GCCGCGTTGC TGGCGTTTTT CCATAGGCTC CGCCCCCCTG
     2821 ACGAGCATCA CAAAAATCGA CGCTCAAGTC AGAGGTGGCG AAACCCGACA GGACTATAAA
     2881 GATACCAGGC GTTTCCCCCT GGAAGCTCCC TCGTGCGCTC TCCTGTTCCG ACCCTGCCGC
     2941 TTACCGGATA CCTGTCCGCC TTTCTCCCTT CGGGAAGCGT GGCGCTTTCT CATAGCTCAC
     3001 GCTGTAGGTA TCTCAGTTCG GTGTAGGTCG TTCGCTCCAA GCTGGGCTGT GTGCACGAAC
     3061 CCCCCGTTCA GCCCGACCGC TGCGCCTTAT CCGGTAACTA TCGTCTTGAG TCCAACCCGG
     3121 TAAGACACGA CTTATCGCCA CTGGCAGCAG CCACTGGTAA CAGGATTAGC AGAGCGAGGT
     3181 ATGTAGGCGG TGCTACAGAG TTCTTGAAGT GGTGGCCTAA CTACGGCTAC ACTAGAAGAA
     3241 CAGTATTTGG TATCTGCGCT CTGCTGAAGC CAGTTACCTT CGGAAAAAGA GTTGGTAGCT
     3301 CTTGATCCGG CAAACAAACC ACCGCTGGTA GCGGTGGTTT TTTTGTTTGC AAGCAGCAGA
     3361 TTACGCGCAG AAAAAAAGGA TCTCAAGAAG ATCCTTTGAT CTTTTCTACG GGGTCTGACG
     3421 CTCAGTGGAA CGAAAACTCA CGTTAAGGGA TTTTGGTCAT GAGATTATCA AAAAGGATCT
     3481 TCACCTAGAT CCTTTTAAAT TAAAAATGAA GTTTTAAATC AATCTAAAGT ATATATGAGT
     3541 AAACTTGGTC TGACAGTTAC CAATGCTTAA TCAGTGAGGC ACCTATCTCA GCGATCTGTC
     3601 TATTTCGTTC ATCCATAGTT GCCTGACTCC CCGTCGTGTA GATAACTACG ATACGGGAGG
     3661 GCTTACCATC TGGCCCCAGT GCTGCAATGA TACCGCGAGA gCCACGCTCA CCGGCTCCAG
     3721 ATTTATCAGC AATAAACCAG CCAGCCGGAA GGGCCGAGCG CAGAAGTGGT CCTGCAACTT
     3781 TATCCGCCTC CATCCAGTCT ATTAATTGTT GCCGGGAAGC TAGAGTAAGT AGTTCGCCAG
     3841 TTAATAGTTT GCGCAACGTT GTTGCCATTG CTACAGGCAT CGTGGTGTCA CGCTCGTCGT
     3901 TTGGTATGGC TTCATTCAGC TCCGGTTCCC AACGATCAAG GCGAGTTACA TGATCCCCCA
     3961 TGTTGTGCAA AAAAGCGGTT AGCTCCTTCG GTCCTCCGAT CGTTGTCAGA AGTAAGTTGG
     4021 CCGCAGTGTT ATCACTCATG GTTATGGCAG CACTGCATAA TTCTCTTACT GTCATGCCAT
     4081 CCGTAAGATG CTTTTCTGTG ACTGGTGAGT ACTCAACCAA GTCATTCTGA GAATAGTGTA
     4141 TGCGGCGACC GAGTTGCTCT TGCCCGGCGT CAATACGGGA TAATACCGCG CCACATAGCA
     4201 GAACTTTAAA AGTGCTCATC ATTGGAAAAC GTTCTTCGGG GCGAAAACTC TCAAGGATCT
     4261 TACCGCTGTT GAGATCCAGT TCGATGTAAC CCACTCGTGC ACCCAACTGA TCTTCAGCAT
     4321 CTTTTACTTT CACCAGCGTT TCTGGGTGAG CAAAAACAGG AAGGCAAAAT GCCGCAAAAA
     4381 AGGGAATAAG GGCGACACGG AAATGTTGAA TACTCATACT CTTCCTTTTT CAATATTATT
     4441 GAAGCATTTA TCAGGGTTAT TGTCTCATGA GCGGATACAT ATTTGAATGT ATTTAGAAAA
     4501 ATAAACAAAT AGGGGTTCCG CGCACATTTC CCCGAAAAGT GCCACCTGAC GTCTAAGAAA
     4561 CCATTATTAT CATGACATTA ACCTATAAAA ATAGGCGTAT CACGAGGCCC TTTCGTC
//
