# Supplementary material for: Further analysis of barley MORC1 using a highly efficient RNA‐guided Cas9 gene‐editing system
Source: Plant Biotechnol J. 2018 May 7;16(11):1892–903. doi: 10.1111/pbi.12924 (PMC6181210; doi:10.1111/pbi.12924)
Supplement: Supplementary file 4 — Supplementary File [file PBI-16-1892-s001.zip › pMGE509_pUC M3-OsU6.gbk]

LOCUS       pMGE509_pUC_M3-OsU6      4706 bp    DNA     circular SYN 11-FEB-1999
DEFINITION  Cloning vector pUC57, complete sequence.
ACCESSION   Y14837
VERSION     Y14837.1  GI:2440162
KEYWORDS    beta-galactosidase; beta-lactamase; bla gene; lac repressor; lacI
            gene; lacZ gene.
SOURCE      Cloning vector pUC57 (unknown)
  ORGANISM  Cloning vector pUC57
            other sequences; artificial sequences; vectors.
REFERENCE   1  
  AUTHORS   Markausakas,A. and Dreguniene,G.
  TITLE     A new cloning vector pUC57
  JOURNAL   Unpublished
REFERENCE   2  (bases 1 to 2710)
  AUTHORS   Markauskas,A.
  TITLE     Direct Submission
  JOURNAL   Submitted (16-SEP-1997) A. Markauskas, Fermentas AB, Graiciuno 8,
            Vilnius 2028, LITHUANIA
FEATURES             Location/Qualifiers
     CDS             complement(join(146..431,2428..2489))
                     /gene="lacZ"
                     /note="N-terminal fragment"
                     /codon_start=1
                     /transl_table=11
                     /product="beta-galactosidase"
                     /protein_id="CAA75110.1"
                     /db_xref="GI:2440163"
                     /translation="MTMITPSLHAGLCSRRARDPISRCIREVPSSNSLAVVLQRRDWE
                     NPGVTQLNRLAAHPPFASWRNSEEARTDRPSQQLRSLNGEWRLMRYFLLTHLCGISHR
                     IWCTLSTICSDAA"
     misc_feature    complement(451..534)
                     /feature_type="sgRNA backbone"
                     /label=sgBB
     TATA            complement(535..1997)
                     /label="spacer f guide"
     CDS             complement(572..877)
                     /label=ccdB
     CDS             complement(1219..1878)
                     /label=CmR
     promoter        complement(1998..2332)
                     /label=pOsU6
     misc_feature    complement(1998)
                     /feature_type="Transcription Start Site"
                     /label=TSS
     TATA_signal     complement(2022..2027)
                     /label=TATA
     linker          complement(2333..2409)
                     /label="unique linker"
     protein_bind    complement(2507..2527)
                     /note="lac repressor"
                     /bound_moiety="lacI"
     protein_bind    complement(2574..2611)
                     /bound_moiety="CAP"
     misc_feature    2872..3486
                     /note="replicon of pMB1"
     rep_origin      complement(2886)
     CDS             complement(3646..4506)
                     /gene="bla"
                     /function="confers resistance to ampicilin"
                     /codon_start=1
                     /transl_table=11
                     /product="beta-lactamase"
                     /protein_id="CAA75111.1"
                     /db_xref="GI:4379389"
                     /translation="MSIQHFRVALIPFFAAFCLPVFAHPETLVKVKDAEDQLGARVGY
                     IELDLNSGKILESFRPEERFPMMSTFKVLLCGAVLSRIDAGQEQLGRRIHYSQNDLVE
                     YSPVTEKHLTDGMTVRELCSAAITMSDNTAANLLLTTIGGPKELTAFLHNMGDHVTRL
                     DRWEPELNEAIPNDERDTTMPVAMATTLRKLLTGELLTLASRQQLIDWMEADKVAGPL
                     LRSALPAGWFIADKSGAGERGSRGIIAALGPDGKPSRIVVIYTTGSQATMDERNRQIA
                     EIGASLIKHW"
     sig_peptide     complement(4438..4506)
                     /gene="bla"
ORIGIN
        1 TCGCGCGTTT CGGTGATGAC GGTGAAAACC TCTGACACAT GCAGCTCCCG GAGACGGTCA
       61 CAGCTTGTCT GTAAGCGGAT GCCGGGAGCA GACAAGCCCG TCAGGGCGCG TCAGCGGGTG
      121 TTGGCGGGTG TCGGGGCTGG CTTAACTATG CGGCATCAGA GCAGATTGTA CTGAGAGTGC
      181 ACCATATGCG GTGTGAAATA CCGCACAGAT GCGTAAGGAG AAAATACCGC ATCAGGCGCC
      241 ATTCGCCATT CAGGCTGCGC AACTGTTGGG AAGGGCGATC GGTGCGGGCC TCTTCGCTAT
      301 TACGCCAGCT GGCGAAAGGG GGATGTGCTG CAAGGCGATT AAGTTGGGTA ACGCCAGGGT
      361 TTTCCCAGTC ACGACGTTGT AAAACGACGG CCAGTGAATT CGAGCTCGGT ACCTCGCGAA
      421 TGCATCTAGA Ttgacctttg gtctcacgct AAAAAAAAGC ACCGACTCGG TGCCACTTTT
      481 TCAAGTTGAT AACGGACTAG CCTTATTTTA ACTTGCTATT TCTAGCTCTA AAACaagtct
      541 tcGACTGGCT GTGTATAAGG GAGCCTGACA TTTATATTCC CCAGAACATC AGGTTAATGG
      601 CGTTTTTGAT GTCATTTTCG CGGTGGCTGA GATCAGCCAC TTCTTCCCCG ATAACGGAaA
      661 CCGGCACACT GGCCATATCG GTGGTCATCA TGCGCCAGCT TTCATCCCCG ATATGCACCA
      721 CCGGGTAAAG TTCACGGGAG ACTTTATCTG ACAGCAGACG TGCACTGGCC AGGGGGATCA
      781 CCATCCGTCG CCCGGGCGTG TCAATAATAT CACTCTGTAC ATCCACAAAC AGACGATAAC
      841 GGCTCTCTCT TTTATAGGTG TAAACCTTAA ACTGCATTTC ACCAGcCCCT GTTCTCGTCA
      901 GCAAAAGAGC CGTTCATTTC AATAAACCGG GCGACCTCAG CCATCCCTTC CTGATTTTCC
      961 GCTTTCCAGC GTTCGGCACG CAGACGACGG GCTTCATTCT GCATGGTTGT GCTTACCAGA
     1021 CCGGAGATAT TGACATCATA TATGCCTTGA GCAACTGATA GCTGTCGCTG TCAACTGTCA
     1081 CTGTAATACG CTGCTTCATA GCAtACCTCT TTTTGACATA CTTCGGGTAT ACATATCAGT
     1141 ATATATTCTT ATACCGCAAA AATCAGCGCG CAAATACGCA TACTGTTATC TGGCTTTTAG
     1201 TAAGCCGGAT CCACGCGATT ACGCCCCGCC CTGCCACTCA TCGCAGTACT GTTGTAATTC
     1261 ATTAAGCATT CTGCCGACAT GGAAGCCATC ACAGACGGCA TGATGAACCT GAATCGCCAG
     1321 CGGCATCAGC ACCTTGTCGC CTTGCGTATA ATATTTGCCC ATGGTGAAAA CGGGGGCGAA
     1381 GAAGTTGTCC ATATTGGCCA CGTTTAAATC AAAACTGGTG AAACTCACCC AGGGATTGGC
     1441 TGAGACGAAA AACATATTCT CAATAAACCC TTTAGGGAAA TAGGCCAGGT TTTCACCGTA
     1501 ACACGCCACA TCTTGCGAAT ATATGTGTAG AAACTGCCGG AAATCGTCGT GGTATTCACT
     1561 CCAGAGCGAT GAAAACGTTT CAGTTTGCTC ATGGAAAACG GTGTAACAAG GGTGAACACT
     1621 ATCCCATATC ACCAGCTCAC CGTCTTTCAT TGCCATACGG AATTCCGGAT GAGCATTCAT
     1681 CAGGCGGGCA AGAATGTGAA TAAAGGCCGG ATAAAACTTG TGCTTATTTT TCTTTACGGT
     1741 CTTTAAAAAG GCCGTAATAT CCAGCTGAAC GGTCTGGTTA TAGGTACATT GAGCAACTGA
     1801 CTGAAATGCC TCAAAATGTT CTTTACGATG CCATTGGGAT ATATCAACGG TGGTATATCC
     1861 AGTGATTTTT TTCTCCATTT TAGCTTCCTT AGCTCCTGAA AATCTCGATA ACTCAAAAAA
     1921 TACGCCCGGT AGTGATCTTA TTTCATTATG GTGAAAGTTG GAACCTCTTA CGTGCCGATC
     1981 AACGTCTCAg aagacttCAA CACAAGCGGC AGCGCGCGGG GTTATAAGGT GGGTTCTTCA
     2041 TTGTTCGGTA GGCGAGGTGG TACTAAACCT GTCTCCCCTC AACGCTCCCG CGACCCACCG
     2101 ATCCCCATCC AACGGCCCCC GCAGCGCCCA GCGGCATCCC GCGCGGTAGT ACACGCTCGT
     2161 CGGCCGTATC CTCCGTTACG GCCCAAACAA GCAGAGAGCA CACTAGGCTT CTCTCGCCTG
     2221 CGGCCTCGTA GCTCAAGTCT GAGCCCCATC ATCCATCGTG ACCATTCATG AATAAAACCG
     2281 GTTTGTATAT GTGCTCCTTT TTTTTTTTGT CCGGCTTAGT TCGTTCTTGC ATCACAAATA
     2341 GCTTCCCAGC GTTTTCTGGC CTCTGTGCAA GTTTAATTGC TGCAGCAGCT GCTGCACCGG
     2401 ATGATATTCg tgctgagacc aaaacgtATC GGATCCCGGG CCCGTCGACT GCAGAGGCCT
     2461 GCATGCAAGC TTGGCGTAAT CATGGTCATA GCTGTTTCCT GTGTGAAATT GTTATCCGCT
     2521 CACAATTCCA CACAACATAC GAGCCGGAAG CATAAAGTGT AAAGCCTGGG GTGCCTAATG
     2581 AGTGAGCTAA CTCACATTAA TTGCGTTGCG CTCACTGCCC GCTTTCCAGT CGGGAAACCT
     2641 GTCGTGCCAG CTGCATTAAT GAATCGGCCA ACGCGCGGGG AGAGGCGGTT TGCGTATTGG
     2701 GCGCTCTTCC GCTTCCTCGC TCACTGACTC GCTGCGCTCG GTCGTTCGGC TGCGGCGAGC
     2761 GGTATCAGCT CACTCAAAGG CGGTAATACG GTTATCCACA GAATCAGGGG ATAACGCAGG
     2821 AAAGAACATG TGAGCAAAAG GCCAGCAAAA GGCCAGGAAC CGTAAAAAGG CCGCGTTGCT
     2881 GGCGTTTTTC CATAGGCTCC GCCCCCCTGA CGAGCATCAC AAAAATCGAC GCTCAAGTCA
     2941 GAGGTGGCGA AACCCGACAG GACTATAAAG ATACCAGGCG TTTCCCCCTG GAAGCTCCCT
     3001 CGTGCGCTCT CCTGTTCCGA CCCTGCCGCT TACCGGATAC CTGTCCGCCT TTCTCCCTTC
     3061 GGGAAGCGTG GCGCTTTCTC ATAGCTCACG CTGTAGGTAT CTCAGTTCGG TGTAGGTCGT
     3121 TCGCTCCAAG CTGGGCTGTG TGCACGAACC CCCCGTTCAG CCCGACCGCT GCGCCTTATC
     3181 CGGTAACTAT CGTCTTGAGT CCAACCCGGT AAGACACGAC TTATCGCCAC TGGCAGCAGC
     3241 CACTGGTAAC AGGATTAGCA GAGCGAGGTA TGTAGGCGGT GCTACAGAGT TCTTGAAGTG
     3301 GTGGCCTAAC TACGGCTACA CTAGAAGAAC AGTATTTGGT ATCTGCGCTC TGCTGAAGCC
     3361 AGTTACCTTC GGAAAAAGAG TTGGTAGCTC TTGATCCGGC AAACAAACCA CCGCTGGTAG
     3421 CGGTGGTTTT TTTGTTTGCA AGCAGCAGAT TACGCGCAGA AAAAAAGGAT CTCAAGAAGA
     3481 TCCTTTGATC TTTTCTACGG GGTCTGACGC TCAGTGGAAC GAAAACTCAC GTTAAGGGAT
     3541 TTTGGTCATG AGATTATCAA AAAGGATCTT CACCTAGATC CTTTTAAATT AAAAATGAAG
     3601 TTTTAAATCA ATCTAAAGTA TATATGAGTA AACTTGGTCT GACAGTTACC AATGCTTAAT
     3661 CAGTGAGGCA CCTATCTCAG CGATCTGTCT ATTTCGTTCA TCCATAGTTG CCTGACTCCC
     3721 CGTCGTGTAG ATAACTACGA TACGGGAGGG CTTACCATCT GGCCCCAGTG CTGCAATGAT
     3781 ACCGCGAGAg CCACGCTCAC CGGCTCCAGA TTTATCAGCA ATAAACCAGC CAGCCGGAAG
     3841 GGCCGAGCGC AGAAGTGGTC CTGCAACTTT ATCCGCCTCC ATCCAGTCTA TTAATTGTTG
     3901 CCGGGAAGCT AGAGTAAGTA GTTCGCCAGT TAATAGTTTG CGCAACGTTG TTGCCATTGC
     3961 TACAGGCATC GTGGTGTCAC GCTCGTCGTT TGGTATGGCT TCATTCAGCT CCGGTTCCCA
     4021 ACGATCAAGG CGAGTTACAT GATCCCCCAT GTTGTGCAAA AAAGCGGTTA GCTCCTTCGG
     4081 TCCTCCGATC GTTGTCAGAA GTAAGTTGGC CGCAGTGTTA TCACTCATGG TTATGGCAGC
     4141 ACTGCATAAT TCTCTTACTG TCATGCCATC CGTAAGATGC TTTTCTGTGA CTGGTGAGTA
     4201 CTCAACCAAG TCATTCTGAG AATAGTGTAT GCGGCGACCG AGTTGCTCTT GCCCGGCGTC
     4261 AATACGGGAT AATACCGCGC CACATAGCAG AACTTTAAAA GTGCTCATCA TTGGAAAACG
     4321 TTCTTCGGGG CGAAAACTCT CAAGGATCTT ACCGCTGTTG AGATCCAGTT CGATGTAACC
     4381 CACTCGTGCA CCCAACTGAT CTTCAGCATC TTTTACTTTC ACCAGCGTTT CTGGGTGAGC
     4441 AAAAACAGGA AGGCAAAATG CCGCAAAAAA GGGAATAAGG GCGACACGGA AATGTTGAAT
     4501 ACTCATACTC TTCCTTTTTC AATATTATTG AAGCATTTAT CAGGGTTATT GTCTCATGAG
     4561 CGGATACATA TTTGAATGTA TTTAGAAAAA TAAACAAATA GGGGTTCCGC GCACATTTCC
     4621 CCGAAAAGTG CCACCTGACG TCTAAGAAAC CATTATTATC ATGACATTAA CCTATAAAAA
     4681 TAGGCGTATC ACGAGGCCCT TTCGTC
//
