# Supplementary material for: Further analysis of barley MORC1 using a highly efficient RNA‐guided Cas9 gene‐editing system
Source: Plant Biotechnol J. 2018 May 7;16(11):1892–903. doi: 10.1111/pbi.12924 (PMC6181210; doi:10.1111/pbi.12924)
Supplement: Supplementary file 4 — Supplementary File [file PBI-16-1892-s001.zip › pMGE512_pUC M5-OsU6.gbk]

LOCUS       pMGE512_pUC_M5-OsU6      4664 bp    DNA     circular SYN 11-FEB-1999
DEFINITION  Cloning vector pUC57, complete sequence.
ACCESSION   Y14837
VERSION     Y14837.1  GI:2440162
KEYWORDS    beta-galactosidase; beta-lactamase; bla gene; lac repressor; lacI
            gene; lacZ gene.
SOURCE      Cloning vector pUC57 (unknown)
  ORGANISM  Cloning vector pUC57
            other sequences; artificial sequences; vectors.
REFERENCE   1  
  AUTHORS   Markausakas,A. and Dreguniene,G.
  TITLE     A new cloning vector pUC57
  JOURNAL   Unpublished
REFERENCE   2  (bases 1 to 2710)
  AUTHORS   Markauskas,A.
  TITLE     Direct Submission
  JOURNAL   Submitted (16-SEP-1997) A. Markauskas, Fermentas AB, Graiciuno 8,
            Vilnius 2028, LITHUANIA
FEATURES             Location/Qualifiers
     linker          446..490
                     /label="unique linker"
     promoter        491..824
                     /label=pOsU6
     TATA_signal     795..800
                     /label=TATA
     misc_feature    824
                     /feature_type="Transcription Start Site"
                     /label=TSS
     TATA            825..2287
                     /label="spacer f guide"
     CDS             944..1603
                     /label=CmR
     CDS             1945..2250
                     /label=ccdB
     misc_feature    2288..2371
                     /feature_type="sgRNA backbone"
                     /label=sgBB
     protein_bind    complement(2465..2485)
                     /note="lac repressor"
                     /bound_moiety="lacI"
     protein_bind    complement(2532..2569)
                     /bound_moiety="CAP"
     misc_feature    2830..3444
                     /note="replicon of pMB1"
     rep_origin      complement(2844)
     CDS             complement(3604..4464)
                     /gene="bla"
                     /function="confers resistance to ampicilin"
                     /codon_start=1
                     /transl_table=11
                     /product="beta-lactamase"
                     /protein_id="CAA75111.1"
                     /db_xref="GI:4379389"
                     /translation="MSIQHFRVALIPFFAAFCLPVFAHPETLVKVKDAEDQLGARVGY
                     IELDLNSGKILESFRPEERFPMMSTFKVLLCGAVLSRIDAGQEQLGRRIHYSQNDLVE
                     YSPVTEKHLTDGMTVRELCSAAITMSDNTAANLLLTTIGGPKELTAFLHNMGDHVTRL
                     DRWEPELNEAIPNDERDTTMPVAMATTLRKLLTGELLTLASRQQLIDWMEADKVAGPL
                     LRSALPAGWFIADKSGAGERGSRGIIAALGPDGKPSRIVVIYTTGSQATMDERNRQIA
                     EIGASLIKHW"
     sig_peptide     complement(4396..4464)
                     /gene="bla"
ORIGIN
        1 TCGCGCGTTT CGGTGATGAC GGTGAAAACC TCTGACACAT GCAGCTCCCG GAGACGGTCA
       61 CAGCTTGTCT GTAAGCGGAT GCCGGGAGCA GACAAGCCCG TCAGGGCGCG TCAGCGGGTG
      121 TTGGCGGGTG TCGGGGCTGG CTTAACTATG CGGCATCAGA GCAGATTGTA CTGAGAGTGC
      181 ACCATATGCG GTGTGAAATA CCGCACAGAT GCGTAAGGAG AAAATACCGC ATCAGGCGCC
      241 ATTCGCCATT CAGGCTGCGC AACTGTTGGG AAGGGCGATC GGTGCGGGCC TCTTCGCTAT
      301 TACGCCAGCT GGCGAAAGGG GGATGTGCTG CAAGGCGATT AAGTTGGGTA ACGCCAGGGT
      361 TTTCCCAGTC ACGACGTTGT AAAACGACGG CCAGTGAATT CGAGCTCGGT ACCTCGCGAA
      421 TGCATCTAGA TTTTGGTCTC AccagGCCAG CTTCTATGAG TACTGATCTC TTAGCTTTTG
      481 GAGTTGAGTT ATGCAAGAAC GAACTAAGCC GGACAAAAAA AAAAGGAGCA CATATACAAA
      541 CCGGTTTTAT TCATGAATGG TCACGATGGA TGATGGGGCT CAGACTTGAG CTACGAGGCC
      601 GCAGGCGAGA GAAGCCTAGT GTGCTCTCTG CTTGTTTGGG CCGTAACGGA GGATACGGCC
      661 GACGAGCGTG TACTACCGCG CGGGATGCCG CTGGGCGCTG CGGGGGCCGT TGGATGGGGA
      721 TCGGTGGGTC GCGGGAGCGT TGAGGGGAGA CAGGTTTAGT ACCACCTCGC CTACCGAACA
      781 ATGAAGAACC CACCTTATAA CCCCGCGCGC TGCCGCTTGT GTTGaagtct tcTGAGACGT
      841 TGATCGGCAC GTAAGAGGTT CCAACTTTCA CCATAATGAA ATAAGATCAC TACCGGGCGT
      901 ATTTTTTGAG TTATCGAGAT TTTCAGGAGC TAAGGAAGCT AAAATGGAGA AAAAAATCAC
      961 TGGATATACC ACCGTTGATA TATCCCAATG GCATCGTAAA GAACATTTTG AGGCATTTCA
     1021 GTCAGTTGCT CAATGTACCT ATAACCAGAC CGTTCAGCTG GATATTACGG CCTTTTTAAA
     1081 GACCGTAAAG AAAAATAAGC ACAAGTTTTA TCCGGCCTTT ATTCACATTC TTGCCCGCCT
     1141 GATGAATGCT CATCCGGAAT TCCGTATGGC AATGAAAGAC GGTGAGCTGG TGATATGGGA
     1201 TAGTGTTCAC CCTTGTTACA CCGTTTTCCA TGAGCAAACT GAAACGTTTT CATCGCTCTG
     1261 GAGTGAATAC CACGACGATT TCCGGCAGTT TCTACACATA TATTCGCAAG ATGTGGCGTG
     1321 TTACGGTGAA AACCTGGCCT ATTTCCCTAA AGGGTTTATT GAGAATATGT TTTTCGTCTC
     1381 AGCCAATCCC TGGGTGAGTT TCACCAGTTT TGATTTAAAC GTGGCCAATA TGGACAACTT
     1441 CTTCGCCCCC GTTTTCACCA TGGGCAAATA TTATACGCAA GGCGACAAGG TGCTGATGCC
     1501 GCTGGCGATT CAGGTTCATC ATGCCGTCTG TGATGGCTTC CATGTCGGCA GAATGCTTAA
     1561 TGAATTACAA CAGTACTGCG ATGAGTGGCA GGGCGGGGCG TAATCGCGTG GATCCGGCTT
     1621 ACTAAAAGCC AGATAACAGT ATGCGTATTT GCGCGCTGAT TTTTGCGGTA TAAGAATATA
     1681 TACTGATATG TATACCCGAA GTATGTCAAA AAGAGGTaTG CTATGAAGCA GCGTATTACA
     1741 GTGACAGTTG ACAGCGACAG CTATCAGTTG CTCAAGGCAT ATATGATGTC AATATCTCCG
     1801 GTCTGGTAAG CACAACCATG CAGAATGAAG CCCGTCGTCT GCGTGCCGAA CGCTGGAAAG
     1861 CGGAAAATCA GGAAGGGATG GCTGAGGTCG CCCGGTTTAT TGAAATGAAC GGCTCTTTTG
     1921 CTGACGAGAA CAGGGgCTGG TGAAATGCAG TTTAAGGTTT ACACCTATAA AAGAGAGAGC
     1981 CGTTATCGTC TGTTTGTGGA TGTACAGAGT GATATTATTG ACACGCCCGG GCGACGGATG
     2041 GTGATCCCCC TGGCCAGTGC ACGTCTGCTG TCAGATAAAG TCTCCCGTGA ACTTTACCCG
     2101 GTGGTGCATA TCGGGGATGA AAGCTGGCGC ATGATGACCA CCGATATGGC CAGTGTGCCG
     2161 GTtTCCGTTA TCGGGGAAGA AGTGGCTGAT CTCAGCCACC GCGAAAATGA CATCAAAAAC
     2221 GCCATTAACC TGATGTTCTG GGGAATATAA ATGTCAGGCT CCCTTATACA CAGCCAGTCg
     2281 aagacttGTT TTAGAGCTAG AAATAGCAAG TTAAAATAAG GCTAGTCCGT TATCAACTTG
     2341 AAAAAGTGGC ACCGAGTCGG TGCTTTTTTT Tcagctgaga ccaaaATCGG ATCCCGGGCC
     2401 CGTCGACTGC AGAGGCCTGC ATGCAAGCTT GGCGTAATCA TGGTCATAGC TGTTTCCTGT
     2461 GTGAAATTGT TATCCGCTCA CAATTCCACA CAACATACGA GCCGGAAGCA TAAAGTGTAA
     2521 AGCCTGGGGT GCCTAATGAG TGAGCTAACT CACATTAATT GCGTTGCGCT CACTGCCCGC
     2581 TTTCCAGTCG GGAAACCTGT CGTGCCAGCT GCATTAATGA ATCGGCCAAC GCGCGGGGAG
     2641 AGGCGGTTTG CGTATTGGGC GCTCTTCCGC TTCCTCGCTC ACTGACTCGC TGCGCTCGGT
     2701 CGTTCGGCTG CGGCGAGCGG TATCAGCTCA CTCAAAGGCG GTAATACGGT TATCCACAGA
     2761 ATCAGGGGAT AACGCAGGAA AGAACATGTG AGCAAAAGGC CAGCAAAAGG CCAGGAACCG
     2821 TAAAAAGGCC GCGTTGCTGG CGTTTTTCCA TAGGCTCCGC CCCCCTGACG AGCATCACAA
     2881 AAATCGACGC TCAAGTCAGA GGTGGCGAAA CCCGACAGGA CTATAAAGAT ACCAGGCGTT
     2941 TCCCCCTGGA AGCTCCCTCG TGCGCTCTCC TGTTCCGACC CTGCCGCTTA CCGGATACCT
     3001 GTCCGCCTTT CTCCCTTCGG GAAGCGTGGC GCTTTCTCAT AGCTCACGCT GTAGGTATCT
     3061 CAGTTCGGTG TAGGTCGTTC GCTCCAAGCT GGGCTGTGTG CACGAACCCC CCGTTCAGCC
     3121 CGACCGCTGC GCCTTATCCG GTAACTATCG TCTTGAGTCC AACCCGGTAA GACACGACTT
     3181 ATCGCCACTG GCAGCAGCCA CTGGTAACAG GATTAGCAGA GCGAGGTATG TAGGCGGTGC
     3241 TACAGAGTTC TTGAAGTGGT GGCCTAACTA CGGCTACACT AGAAGAACAG TATTTGGTAT
     3301 CTGCGCTCTG CTGAAGCCAG TTACCTTCGG AAAAAGAGTT GGTAGCTCTT GATCCGGCAA
     3361 ACAAACCACC GCTGGTAGCG GTGGTTTTTT TGTTTGCAAG CAGCAGATTA CGCGCAGAAA
     3421 AAAAGGATCT CAAGAAGATC CTTTGATCTT TTCTACGGGG TCTGACGCTC AGTGGAACGA
     3481 AAACTCACGT TAAGGGATTT TGGTCATGAG ATTATCAAAA AGGATCTTCA CCTAGATCCT
     3541 TTTAAATTAA AAATGAAGTT TTAAATCAAT CTAAAGTATA TATGAGTAAA CTTGGTCTGA
     3601 CAGTTACCAA TGCTTAATCA GTGAGGCACC TATCTCAGCG ATCTGTCTAT TTCGTTCATC
     3661 CATAGTTGCC TGACTCCCCG TCGTGTAGAT AACTACGATA CGGGAGGGCT TACCATCTGG
     3721 CCCCAGTGCT GCAATGATAC CGCGAGAgCC ACGCTCACCG GCTCCAGATT TATCAGCAAT
     3781 AAACCAGCCA GCCGGAAGGG CCGAGCGCAG AAGTGGTCCT GCAACTTTAT CCGCCTCCAT
     3841 CCAGTCTATT AATTGTTGCC GGGAAGCTAG AGTAAGTAGT TCGCCAGTTA ATAGTTTGCG
     3901 CAACGTTGTT GCCATTGCTA CAGGCATCGT GGTGTCACGC TCGTCGTTTG GTATGGCTTC
     3961 ATTCAGCTCC GGTTCCCAAC GATCAAGGCG AGTTACATGA TCCCCCATGT TGTGCAAAAA
     4021 AGCGGTTAGC TCCTTCGGTC CTCCGATCGT TGTCAGAAGT AAGTTGGCCG CAGTGTTATC
     4081 ACTCATGGTT ATGGCAGCAC TGCATAATTC TCTTACTGTC ATGCCATCCG TAAGATGCTT
     4141 TTCTGTGACT GGTGAGTACT CAACCAAGTC ATTCTGAGAA TAGTGTATGC GGCGACCGAG
     4201 TTGCTCTTGC CCGGCGTCAA TACGGGATAA TACCGCGCCA CATAGCAGAA CTTTAAAAGT
     4261 GCTCATCATT GGAAAACGTT CTTCGGGGCG AAAACTCTCA AGGATCTTAC CGCTGTTGAG
     4321 ATCCAGTTCG ATGTAACCCA CTCGTGCACC CAACTGATCT TCAGCATCTT TTACTTTCAC
     4381 CAGCGTTTCT GGGTGAGCAA AAACAGGAAG GCAAAATGCC GCAAAAAAGG GAATAAGGGC
     4441 GACACGGAAA TGTTGAATAC TCATACTCTT CCTTTTTCAA TATTATTGAA GCATTTATCA
     4501 GGGTTATTGT CTCATGAGCG GATACATATT TGAATGTATT TAGAAAAATA AACAAATAGG
     4561 GGTTCCGCGC ACATTTCCCC GAAAAGTGCC ACCTGACGTC TAAGAAACCA TTATTATCAT
     4621 GACATTAACC TATAAAAATA GGCGTATCAC GAGGCCCTTT CGTC
//
