# Supplementary material for: Further analysis of barley MORC1 using a highly efficient RNA‐guided Cas9 gene‐editing system
Source: Plant Biotechnol J. 2018 May 7;16(11):1892–903. doi: 10.1111/pbi.12924 (PMC6181210; doi:10.1111/pbi.12924)
Supplement: Supplementary file 4 — Supplementary File [file PBI-16-1892-s001.zip › pMGE513_pUC M6-OsU6.gbk]

LOCUS       pMGE513_pUC_M6-OsU6      4618 bp    DNA     circular SYN 11-FEB-1999
DEFINITION  Cloning vector pUC57, complete sequence.
ACCESSION   Y14837
VERSION     Y14837.1  GI:2440162
KEYWORDS    beta-galactosidase; beta-lactamase; bla gene; lac repressor; lacI
            gene; lacZ gene.
SOURCE      Cloning vector pUC57 (unknown)
  ORGANISM  Cloning vector pUC57
            other sequences; artificial sequences; vectors.
REFERENCE   1  
  AUTHORS   Markausakas,A. and Dreguniene,G.
  TITLE     A new cloning vector pUC57
  JOURNAL   Unpublished
REFERENCE   2  (bases 1 to 2710)
  AUTHORS   Markauskas,A.
  TITLE     Direct Submission
  JOURNAL   Submitted (16-SEP-1997) A. Markauskas, Fermentas AB, Graiciuno 8,
            Vilnius 2028, LITHUANIA
FEATURES             Location/Qualifiers
     promoter        446..779
                     /label=pOsU6
     TATA_signal     750..755
                     /label=TATA
     misc_feature    779
                     /feature_type="Transcription Start Site"
                     /label=TSS
     TATA            780..2242
                     /label="spacer f guide"
     CDS             899..1558
                     /label=CmR
     CDS             1900..2205
                     /label=ccdB
     misc_feature    2243..2326
                     /feature_type="sgRNA backbone"
                     /label=sgBB
     protein_bind    complement(2419..2439)
                     /note="lac repressor"
                     /bound_moiety="lacI"
     protein_bind    complement(2486..2523)
                     /bound_moiety="CAP"
     misc_feature    2784..3398
                     /note="replicon of pMB1"
     rep_origin      complement(2798)
     CDS             complement(3558..4418)
                     /gene="bla"
                     /function="confers resistance to ampicilin"
                     /codon_start=1
                     /transl_table=11
                     /product="beta-lactamase"
                     /protein_id="CAA75111.1"
                     /db_xref="GI:4379389"
                     /translation="MSIQHFRVALIPFFAAFCLPVFAHPETLVKVKDAEDQLGARVGY
                     IELDLNSGKILESFRPEERFPMMSTFKVLLCGAVLSRIDAGQEQLGRRIHYSQNDLVE
                     YSPVTEKHLTDGMTVRELCSAAITMSDNTAANLLLTTIGGPKELTAFLHNMGDHVTRL
                     DRWEPELNEAIPNDERDTTMPVAMATTLRKLLTGELLTLASRQQLIDWMEADKVAGPL
                     LRSALPAGWFIADKSGAGERGSRGIIAALGPDGKPSRIVVIYTTGSQATMDERNRQIA
                     EIGASLIKHW"
     sig_peptide     complement(4350..4418)
                     /gene="bla"
ORIGIN
        1 TCGCGCGTTT CGGTGATGAC GGTGAAAACC TCTGACACAT GCAGCTCCCG GAGACGGTCA
       61 CAGCTTGTCT GTAAGCGGAT GCCGGGAGCA GACAAGCCCG TCAGGGCGCG TCAGCGGGTG
      121 TTGGCGGGTG TCGGGGCTGG CTTAACTATG CGGCATCAGA GCAGATTGTA CTGAGAGTGC
      181 ACCATATGCG GTGTGAAATA CCGCACAGAT GCGTAAGGAG AAAATACCGC ATCAGGCGCC
      241 ATTCGCCATT CAGGCTGCGC AACTGTTGGG AAGGGCGATC GGTGCGGGCC TCTTCGCTAT
      301 TACGCCAGCT GGCGAAAGGG GGATGTGCTG CAAGGCGATT AAGTTGGGTA ACGCCAGGGT
      361 TTTCCCAGTC ACGACGTTGT AAAACGACGG CCAGTGAATT CGAGCTCGGT ACCTCGCGAA
      421 TGCATCTAGA Ttttggtctc acagcATGCA AGAACGAACT AAGCCGGACA AAAAAAAAAG
      481 GAGCACATAT ACAAACCGGT TTTATTCATG AATGGTCACG ATGGATGATG GGGCTCAGAC
      541 TTGAGCTACG AGGCCGCAGG CGAGAGAAGC CTAGTGTGCT CTCTGCTTGT TTGGGCCGTA
      601 ACGGAGGATA CGGCCGACGA GCGTGTACTA CCGCGCGGGA TGCCGCTGGG CGCTGCGGGG
      661 GCCGTTGGAT GGGGATCGGT GGGTCGCGGG AGCGTTGAGG GGAGACAGGT TTAGTACCAC
      721 CTCGCCTACC GAACAATGAA GAACCCACCT TATAACCCCG CGCGCTGCCG CTTGTGTTGa
      781 agtcttcTGA GACGTTGATC GGCACGTAAG AGGTTCCAAC TTTCACCATA ATGAAATAAG
      841 ATCACTACCG GGCGTATTTT TTGAGTTATC GAGATTTTCA GGAGCTAAGG AAGCTAAAAT
      901 GGAGAAAAAA ATCACTGGAT ATACCACCGT TGATATATCC CAATGGCATC GTAAAGAACA
      961 TTTTGAGGCA TTTCAGTCAG TTGCTCAATG TACCTATAAC CAGACCGTTC AGCTGGATAT
     1021 TACGGCCTTT TTAAAGACCG TAAAGAAAAA TAAGCACAAG TTTTATCCGG CCTTTATTCA
     1081 CATTCTTGCC CGCCTGATGA ATGCTCATCC GGAATTCCGT ATGGCAATGA AAGACGGTGA
     1141 GCTGGTGATA TGGGATAGTG TTCACCCTTG TTACACCGTT TTCCATGAGC AAACTGAAAC
     1201 GTTTTCATCG CTCTGGAGTG AATACCACGA CGATTTCCGG CAGTTTCTAC ACATATATTC
     1261 GCAAGATGTG GCGTGTTACG GTGAAAACCT GGCCTATTTC CCTAAAGGGT TTATTGAGAA
     1321 TATGTTTTTC GTCTCAGCCA ATCCCTGGGT GAGTTTCACC AGTTTTGATT TAAACGTGGC
     1381 CAATATGGAC AACTTCTTCG CCCCCGTTTT CACCATGGGC AAATATTATA CGCAAGGCGA
     1441 CAAGGTGCTG ATGCCGCTGG CGATTCAGGT TCATCATGCC GTCTGTGATG GCTTCCATGT
     1501 CGGCAGAATG CTTAATGAAT TACAACAGTA CTGCGATGAG TGGCAGGGCG GGGCGTAATC
     1561 GCGTGGATCC GGCTTACTAA AAGCCAGATA ACAGTATGCG TATTTGCGCG CTGATTTTTG
     1621 CGGTATAAGA ATATATACTG ATATGTATAC CCGAAGTATG TCAAAAAGAG GTaTGCTATG
     1681 AAGCAGCGTA TTACAGTGAC AGTTGACAGC GACAGCTATC AGTTGCTCAA GGCATATATG
     1741 ATGTCAATAT CTCCGGTCTG GTAAGCACAA CCATGCAGAA TGAAGCCCGT CGTCTGCGTG
     1801 CCGAACGCTG GAAAGCGGAA AATCAGGAAG GGATGGCTGA GGTCGCCCGG TTTATTGAAA
     1861 TGAACGGCTC TTTTGCTGAC GAGAACAGGG gCTGGTGAAA TGCAGTTTAA GGTTTACACC
     1921 TATAAAAGAG AGAGCCGTTA TCGTCTGTTT GTGGATGTAC AGAGTGATAT TATTGACACG
     1981 CCCGGGCGAC GGATGGTGAT CCCCCTGGCC AGTGCACGTC TGCTGTCAGA TAAAGTCTCC
     2041 CGTGAACTTT ACCCGGTGGT GCATATCGGG GATGAAAGCT GGCGCATGAT GACCACCGAT
     2101 ATGGCCAGTG TGCCGGTtTC CGTTATCGGG GAAGAAGTGG CTGATCTCAG CCACCGCGAA
     2161 AATGACATCA AAAACGCCAT TAACCTGATG TTCTGGGGAA TATAAATGTC AGGCTCCCTT
     2221 ATACACAGCC AGTCgaagac ttGTTTTAGA GCTAGAAATA GCAAGTTAAA ATAAGGCTAG
     2281 TCCGTTATCA ACTTGAAAAA GTGGCACCGA GTCGGTGCTT TTTTTTgttg tgagaccaaA
     2341 TCGGATCCCG GGCCCGTCGA CTGCAGAGGC CTGCATGCAA GCTTGGCGTA ATCATGGTCA
     2401 TAGCTGTTTC CTGTGTGAAA TTGTTATCCG CTCACAATTC CACACAACAT ACGAGCCGGA
     2461 AGCATAAAGT GTAAAGCCTG GGGTGCCTAA TGAGTGAGCT AACTCACATT AATTGCGTTG
     2521 CGCTCACTGC CCGCTTTCCA GTCGGGAAAC CTGTCGTGCC AGCTGCATTA ATGAATCGGC
     2581 CAACGCGCGG GGAGAGGCGG TTTGCGTATT GGGCGCTCTT CCGCTTCCTC GCTCACTGAC
     2641 TCGCTGCGCT CGGTCGTTCG GCTGCGGCGA GCGGTATCAG CTCACTCAAA GGCGGTAATA
     2701 CGGTTATCCA CAGAATCAGG GGATAACGCA GGAAAGAACA TGTGAGCAAA AGGCCAGCAA
     2761 AAGGCCAGGA ACCGTAAAAA GGCCGCGTTG CTGGCGTTTT TCCATAGGCT CCGCCCCCCT
     2821 GACGAGCATC ACAAAAATCG ACGCTCAAGT CAGAGGTGGC GAAACCCGAC AGGACTATAA
     2881 AGATACCAGG CGTTTCCCCC TGGAAGCTCC CTCGTGCGCT CTCCTGTTCC GACCCTGCCG
     2941 CTTACCGGAT ACCTGTCCGC CTTTCTCCCT TCGGGAAGCG TGGCGCTTTC TCATAGCTCA
     3001 CGCTGTAGGT ATCTCAGTTC GGTGTAGGTC GTTCGCTCCA AGCTGGGCTG TGTGCACGAA
     3061 CCCCCCGTTC AGCCCGACCG CTGCGCCTTA TCCGGTAACT ATCGTCTTGA GTCCAACCCG
     3121 GTAAGACACG ACTTATCGCC ACTGGCAGCA GCCACTGGTA ACAGGATTAG CAGAGCGAGG
     3181 TATGTAGGCG GTGCTACAGA GTTCTTGAAG TGGTGGCCTA ACTACGGCTA CACTAGAAGA
     3241 ACAGTATTTG GTATCTGCGC TCTGCTGAAG CCAGTTACCT TCGGAAAAAG AGTTGGTAGC
     3301 TCTTGATCCG GCAAACAAAC CACCGCTGGT AGCGGTGGTT TTTTTGTTTG CAAGCAGCAG
     3361 ATTACGCGCA GAAAAAAAGG ATCTCAAGAA GATCCTTTGA TCTTTTCTAC GGGGTCTGAC
     3421 GCTCAGTGGA ACGAAAACTC ACGTTAAGGG ATTTTGGTCA TGAGATTATC AAAAAGGATC
     3481 TTCACCTAGA TCCTTTTAAA TTAAAAATGA AGTTTTAAAT CAATCTAAAG TATATATGAG
     3541 TAAACTTGGT CTGACAGTTA CCAATGCTTA ATCAGTGAGG CACCTATCTC AGCGATCTGT
     3601 CTATTTCGTT CATCCATAGT TGCCTGACTC CCCGTCGTGT AGATAACTAC GATACGGGAG
     3661 GGCTTACCAT CTGGCCCCAG TGCTGCAATG ATACCGCGAG AgCCACGCTC ACCGGCTCCA
     3721 GATTTATCAG CAATAAACCA GCCAGCCGGA AGGGCCGAGC GCAGAAGTGG TCCTGCAACT
     3781 TTATCCGCCT CCATCCAGTC TATTAATTGT TGCCGGGAAG CTAGAGTAAG TAGTTCGCCA
     3841 GTTAATAGTT TGCGCAACGT TGTTGCCATT GCTACAGGCA TCGTGGTGTC ACGCTCGTCG
     3901 TTTGGTATGG CTTCATTCAG CTCCGGTTCC CAACGATCAA GGCGAGTTAC ATGATCCCCC
     3961 ATGTTGTGCA AAAAAGCGGT TAGCTCCTTC GGTCCTCCGA TCGTTGTCAG AAGTAAGTTG
     4021 GCCGCAGTGT TATCACTCAT GGTTATGGCA GCACTGCATA ATTCTCTTAC TGTCATGCCA
     4081 TCCGTAAGAT GCTTTTCTGT GACTGGTGAG TACTCAACCA AGTCATTCTG AGAATAGTGT
     4141 ATGCGGCGAC CGAGTTGCTC TTGCCCGGCG TCAATACGGG ATAATACCGC GCCACATAGC
     4201 AGAACTTTAA AAGTGCTCAT CATTGGAAAA CGTTCTTCGG GGCGAAAACT CTCAAGGATC
     4261 TTACCGCTGT TGAGATCCAG TTCGATGTAA CCCACTCGTG CACCCAACTG ATCTTCAGCA
     4321 TCTTTTACTT TCACCAGCGT TTCTGGGTGA GCAAAAACAG GAAGGCAAAA TGCCGCAAAA
     4381 AAGGGAATAA GGGCGACACG GAAATGTTGA ATACTCATAC TCTTCCTTTT TCAATATTAT
     4441 TGAAGCATTT ATCAGGGTTA TTGTCTCATG AGCGGATACA TATTTGAATG TATTTAGAAA
     4501 AATAAACAAA TAGGGGTTCC GCGCACATTT CCCCGAAAAG TGCCACCTGA CGTCTAAGAA
     4561 ACCATTATTA TCATGACATT AACCTATAAA AATAGGCGTA TCACGAGGCC CTTTCGTC
//
