# Supplementary material for: Further analysis of barley MORC1 using a highly efficient RNA‐guided Cas9 gene‐editing system
Source: Plant Biotechnol J. 2018 May 7;16(11):1892–903. doi: 10.1111/pbi.12924 (PMC6181210; doi:10.1111/pbi.12924)
Supplement: Supplementary file 4 — Supplementary File [file PBI-16-1892-s001.zip › pMGE514_pUC M7-OsU6.gbk]

LOCUS       pMGE514_pUC_M7-OsU6      4664 bp    DNA     circular SYN 11-FEB-1999
DEFINITION  Cloning vector pUC57, complete sequence.
ACCESSION   Y14837
VERSION     Y14837.1  GI:2440162
KEYWORDS    beta-galactosidase; beta-lactamase; bla gene; lac repressor; lacI
            gene; lacZ gene.
SOURCE      Cloning vector pUC57 (unknown)
  ORGANISM  Cloning vector pUC57
            other sequences; artificial sequences; vectors.
REFERENCE   1  
  AUTHORS   Markausakas,A. and Dreguniene,G.
  TITLE     A new cloning vector pUC57
  JOURNAL   Unpublished
REFERENCE   2  (bases 1 to 2710)
  AUTHORS   Markauskas,A.
  TITLE     Direct Submission
  JOURNAL   Submitted (16-SEP-1997) A. Markauskas, Fermentas AB, Graiciuno 8,
            Vilnius 2028, LITHUANIA
FEATURES             Location/Qualifiers
     linker          446..490
                     /label="unique linker"
     promoter        491..824
                     /label=pOsU6
     TATA_signal     795..800
                     /label=TATA
     misc_feature    824
                     /feature_type="Transcription Start Site"
                     /label=TSS
     TATA            825..2287
                     /label="spacer f guide"
     CDS             944..1603
                     /label=CmR
     CDS             1945..2250
                     /label=ccdB
     misc_feature    2288..2371
                     /feature_type="sgRNA backbone"
                     /label=sgBB
     protein_bind    complement(2465..2485)
                     /note="lac repressor"
                     /bound_moiety="lacI"
     protein_bind    complement(2532..2569)
                     /bound_moiety="CAP"
     misc_feature    2830..3444
                     /note="replicon of pMB1"
     rep_origin      complement(2844)
     CDS             complement(3604..4464)
                     /gene="bla"
                     /function="confers resistance to ampicilin"
                     /codon_start=1
                     /transl_table=11
                     /product="beta-lactamase"
                     /protein_id="CAA75111.1"
                     /db_xref="GI:4379389"
                     /translation="MSIQHFRVALIPFFAAFCLPVFAHPETLVKVKDAEDQLGARVGY
                     IELDLNSGKILESFRPEERFPMMSTFKVLLCGAVLSRIDAGQEQLGRRIHYSQNDLVE
                     YSPVTEKHLTDGMTVRELCSAAITMSDNTAANLLLTTIGGPKELTAFLHNMGDHVTRL
                     DRWEPELNEAIPNDERDTTMPVAMATTLRKLLTGELLTLASRQQLIDWMEADKVAGPL
                     LRSALPAGWFIADKSGAGERGSRGIIAALGPDGKPSRIVVIYTTGSQATMDERNRQIA
                     EIGASLIKHW"
     sig_peptide     complement(4396..4464)
                     /gene="bla"
ORIGIN
        1 TCGCGCGTTT CGGTGATGAC GGTGAAAACC TCTGACACAT GCAGCTCCCG GAGACGGTCA
       61 CAGCTTGTCT GTAAGCGGAT GCCGGGAGCA GACAAGCCCG TCAGGGCGCG TCAGCGGGTG
      121 TTGGCGGGTG TCGGGGCTGG CTTAACTATG CGGCATCAGA GCAGATTGTA CTGAGAGTGC
      181 ACCATATGCG GTGTGAAATA CCGCACAGAT GCGTAAGGAG AAAATACCGC ATCAGGCGCC
      241 ATTCGCCATT CAGGCTGCGC AACTGTTGGG AAGGGCGATC GGTGCGGGCC TCTTCGCTAT
      301 TACGCCAGCT GGCGAAAGGG GGATGTGCTG CAAGGCGATT AAGTTGGGTA ACGCCAGGGT
      361 TTTCCCAGTC ACGACGTTGT AAAACGACGG CCAGTGAATT CGAGCTCGGT ACCTCGCGAA
      421 TGCATCTAGA TTTTGGTCTC AgttgGGCAT GAAAGGAGCT ATCGCAAAGG CGGAAGAGAT
      481 TTTGGCGAAA ATGCAAGAAC GAACTAAGCC GGACAAAAAA AAAAGGAGCA CATATACAAA
      541 CCGGTTTTAT TCATGAATGG TCACGATGGA TGATGGGGCT CAGACTTGAG CTACGAGGCC
      601 GCAGGCGAGA GAAGCCTAGT GTGCTCTCTG CTTGTTTGGG CCGTAACGGA GGATACGGCC
      661 GACGAGCGTG TACTACCGCG CGGGATGCCG CTGGGCGCTG CGGGGGCCGT TGGATGGGGA
      721 TCGGTGGGTC GCGGGAGCGT TGAGGGGAGA CAGGTTTAGT ACCACCTCGC CTACCGAACA
      781 ATGAAGAACC CACCTTATAA CCCCGCGCGC TGCCGCTTGT GTTGaagtct tcTGAGACGT
      841 TGATCGGCAC GTAAGAGGTT CCAACTTTCA CCATAATGAA ATAAGATCAC TACCGGGCGT
      901 ATTTTTTGAG TTATCGAGAT TTTCAGGAGC TAAGGAAGCT AAAATGGAGA AAAAAATCAC
      961 TGGATATACC ACCGTTGATA TATCCCAATG GCATCGTAAA GAACATTTTG AGGCATTTCA
     1021 GTCAGTTGCT CAATGTACCT ATAACCAGAC CGTTCAGCTG GATATTACGG CCTTTTTAAA
     1081 GACCGTAAAG AAAAATAAGC ACAAGTTTTA TCCGGCCTTT ATTCACATTC TTGCCCGCCT
     1141 GATGAATGCT CATCCGGAAT TCCGTATGGC AATGAAAGAC GGTGAGCTGG TGATATGGGA
     1201 TAGTGTTCAC CCTTGTTACA CCGTTTTCCA TGAGCAAACT GAAACGTTTT CATCGCTCTG
     1261 GAGTGAATAC CACGACGATT TCCGGCAGTT TCTACACATA TATTCGCAAG ATGTGGCGTG
     1321 TTACGGTGAA AACCTGGCCT ATTTCCCTAA AGGGTTTATT GAGAATATGT TTTTCGTCTC
     1381 AGCCAATCCC TGGGTGAGTT TCACCAGTTT TGATTTAAAC GTGGCCAATA TGGACAACTT
     1441 CTTCGCCCCC GTTTTCACCA TGGGCAAATA TTATACGCAA GGCGACAAGG TGCTGATGCC
     1501 GCTGGCGATT CAGGTTCATC ATGCCGTCTG TGATGGCTTC CATGTCGGCA GAATGCTTAA
     1561 TGAATTACAA CAGTACTGCG ATGAGTGGCA GGGCGGGGCG TAATCGCGTG GATCCGGCTT
     1621 ACTAAAAGCC AGATAACAGT ATGCGTATTT GCGCGCTGAT TTTTGCGGTA TAAGAATATA
     1681 TACTGATATG TATACCCGAA GTATGTCAAA AAGAGGTaTG CTATGAAGCA GCGTATTACA
     1741 GTGACAGTTG ACAGCGACAG CTATCAGTTG CTCAAGGCAT ATATGATGTC AATATCTCCG
     1801 GTCTGGTAAG CACAACCATG CAGAATGAAG CCCGTCGTCT GCGTGCCGAA CGCTGGAAAG
     1861 CGGAAAATCA GGAAGGGATG GCTGAGGTCG CCCGGTTTAT TGAAATGAAC GGCTCTTTTG
     1921 CTGACGAGAA CAGGGgCTGG TGAAATGCAG TTTAAGGTTT ACACCTATAA AAGAGAGAGC
     1981 CGTTATCGTC TGTTTGTGGA TGTACAGAGT GATATTATTG ACACGCCCGG GCGACGGATG
     2041 GTGATCCCCC TGGCCAGTGC ACGTCTGCTG TCAGATAAAG TCTCCCGTGA ACTTTACCCG
     2101 GTGGTGCATA TCGGGGATGA AAGCTGGCGC ATGATGACCA CCGATATGGC CAGTGTGCCG
     2161 GTtTCCGTTA TCGGGGAAGA AGTGGCTGAT CTCAGCCACC GCGAAAATGA CATCAAAAAC
     2221 GCCATTAACC TGATGTTCTG GGGAATATAA ATGTCAGGCT CCCTTATACA CAGCCAGTCg
     2281 aagacttGTT TTAGAGCTAG AAATAGCAAG TTAAAATAAG GCTAGTCCGT TATCAACTTG
     2341 AAAAAGTGGC ACCGAGTCGG TGCTTTTTTT Tcgaatgaga ccaaaATCGG ATCCCGGGCC
     2401 CGTCGACTGC AGAGGCCTGC ATGCAAGCTT GGCGTAATCA TGGTCATAGC TGTTTCCTGT
     2461 GTGAAATTGT TATCCGCTCA CAATTCCACA CAACATACGA GCCGGAAGCA TAAAGTGTAA
     2521 AGCCTGGGGT GCCTAATGAG TGAGCTAACT CACATTAATT GCGTTGCGCT CACTGCCCGC
     2581 TTTCCAGTCG GGAAACCTGT CGTGCCAGCT GCATTAATGA ATCGGCCAAC GCGCGGGGAG
     2641 AGGCGGTTTG CGTATTGGGC GCTCTTCCGC TTCCTCGCTC ACTGACTCGC TGCGCTCGGT
     2701 CGTTCGGCTG CGGCGAGCGG TATCAGCTCA CTCAAAGGCG GTAATACGGT TATCCACAGA
     2761 ATCAGGGGAT AACGCAGGAA AGAACATGTG AGCAAAAGGC CAGCAAAAGG CCAGGAACCG
     2821 TAAAAAGGCC GCGTTGCTGG CGTTTTTCCA TAGGCTCCGC CCCCCTGACG AGCATCACAA
     2881 AAATCGACGC TCAAGTCAGA GGTGGCGAAA CCCGACAGGA CTATAAAGAT ACCAGGCGTT
     2941 TCCCCCTGGA AGCTCCCTCG TGCGCTCTCC TGTTCCGACC CTGCCGCTTA CCGGATACCT
     3001 GTCCGCCTTT CTCCCTTCGG GAAGCGTGGC GCTTTCTCAT AGCTCACGCT GTAGGTATCT
     3061 CAGTTCGGTG TAGGTCGTTC GCTCCAAGCT GGGCTGTGTG CACGAACCCC CCGTTCAGCC
     3121 CGACCGCTGC GCCTTATCCG GTAACTATCG TCTTGAGTCC AACCCGGTAA GACACGACTT
     3181 ATCGCCACTG GCAGCAGCCA CTGGTAACAG GATTAGCAGA GCGAGGTATG TAGGCGGTGC
     3241 TACAGAGTTC TTGAAGTGGT GGCCTAACTA CGGCTACACT AGAAGAACAG TATTTGGTAT
     3301 CTGCGCTCTG CTGAAGCCAG TTACCTTCGG AAAAAGAGTT GGTAGCTCTT GATCCGGCAA
     3361 ACAAACCACC GCTGGTAGCG GTGGTTTTTT TGTTTGCAAG CAGCAGATTA CGCGCAGAAA
     3421 AAAAGGATCT CAAGAAGATC CTTTGATCTT TTCTACGGGG TCTGACGCTC AGTGGAACGA
     3481 AAACTCACGT TAAGGGATTT TGGTCATGAG ATTATCAAAA AGGATCTTCA CCTAGATCCT
     3541 TTTAAATTAA AAATGAAGTT TTAAATCAAT CTAAAGTATA TATGAGTAAA CTTGGTCTGA
     3601 CAGTTACCAA TGCTTAATCA GTGAGGCACC TATCTCAGCG ATCTGTCTAT TTCGTTCATC
     3661 CATAGTTGCC TGACTCCCCG TCGTGTAGAT AACTACGATA CGGGAGGGCT TACCATCTGG
     3721 CCCCAGTGCT GCAATGATAC CGCGAGAgCC ACGCTCACCG GCTCCAGATT TATCAGCAAT
     3781 AAACCAGCCA GCCGGAAGGG CCGAGCGCAG AAGTGGTCCT GCAACTTTAT CCGCCTCCAT
     3841 CCAGTCTATT AATTGTTGCC GGGAAGCTAG AGTAAGTAGT TCGCCAGTTA ATAGTTTGCG
     3901 CAACGTTGTT GCCATTGCTA CAGGCATCGT GGTGTCACGC TCGTCGTTTG GTATGGCTTC
     3961 ATTCAGCTCC GGTTCCCAAC GATCAAGGCG AGTTACATGA TCCCCCATGT TGTGCAAAAA
     4021 AGCGGTTAGC TCCTTCGGTC CTCCGATCGT TGTCAGAAGT AAGTTGGCCG CAGTGTTATC
     4081 ACTCATGGTT ATGGCAGCAC TGCATAATTC TCTTACTGTC ATGCCATCCG TAAGATGCTT
     4141 TTCTGTGACT GGTGAGTACT CAACCAAGTC ATTCTGAGAA TAGTGTATGC GGCGACCGAG
     4201 TTGCTCTTGC CCGGCGTCAA TACGGGATAA TACCGCGCCA CATAGCAGAA CTTTAAAAGT
     4261 GCTCATCATT GGAAAACGTT CTTCGGGGCG AAAACTCTCA AGGATCTTAC CGCTGTTGAG
     4321 ATCCAGTTCG ATGTAACCCA CTCGTGCACC CAACTGATCT TCAGCATCTT TTACTTTCAC
     4381 CAGCGTTTCT GGGTGAGCAA AAACAGGAAG GCAAAATGCC GCAAAAAAGG GAATAAGGGC
     4441 GACACGGAAA TGTTGAATAC TCATACTCTT CCTTTTTCAA TATTATTGAA GCATTTATCA
     4501 GGGTTATTGT CTCATGAGCG GATACATATT TGAATGTATT TAGAAAAATA AACAAATAGG
     4561 GGTTCCGCGC ACATTTCCCC GAAAAGTGCC ACCTGACGTC TAAGAAACCA TTATTATCAT
     4621 GACATTAACC TATAAAAATA GGCGTATCAC GAGGCCCTTT CGTC
//
