# Supplementary material for: Further analysis of barley MORC1 using a highly efficient RNA‐guided Cas9 gene‐editing system
Source: Plant Biotechnol J. 2018 May 7;16(11):1892–903. doi: 10.1111/pbi.12924 (PMC6181210; doi:10.1111/pbi.12924)
Supplement: Supplementary file 4 — Supplementary File [file PBI-16-1892-s001.zip › pMGE515_pUC M8E-OsU6.gbk]

LOCUS       pMGE515_pUC_M8E-OsU6      4617 bp    DNA     circular SYN 11-FEB-1999
DEFINITION  Cloning vector pUC57, complete sequence.
ACCESSION   Y14837
VERSION     Y14837.1  GI:2440162
KEYWORDS    beta-galactosidase; beta-lactamase; bla gene; lac repressor; lacI
            gene; lacZ gene.
SOURCE      Cloning vector pUC57 (unknown)
  ORGANISM  Cloning vector pUC57
            other sequences; artificial sequences; vectors.
REFERENCE   1  
  AUTHORS   Markausakas,A. and Dreguniene,G.
  TITLE     A new cloning vector pUC57
  JOURNAL   Unpublished
REFERENCE   2  (bases 1 to 2710)
  AUTHORS   Markauskas,A.
  TITLE     Direct Submission
  JOURNAL   Submitted (16-SEP-1997) A. Markauskas, Fermentas AB, Graiciuno 8,
            Vilnius 2028, LITHUANIA
FEATURES             Location/Qualifiers
     misc_feature    complement(join(4053..4617,1..50))
                     /note="replicon of pMB1"
     rep_origin      36
     protein_bind    311..348
                     /bound_moiety="CAP"
     protein_bind    395..415
                     /note="lac repressor"
                     /bound_moiety="lacI"
     promoter        509..842
                     /label=pOsU6
     TATA_signal     813..818
                     /label=TATA
     misc_feature    842
                     /feature_type="Transcription Start Site"
                     /label=TSS
     TATA            843..2305
                     /label="spacer f guide"
     CDS             962..1621
                     /label=CmR
     CDS             1963..2268
                     /label=ccdB
     misc_feature    2306..2389
                     /feature_type="sgRNA backbone"
                     /label=sgBB
     CDS             3033..3893
                     /gene="bla"
                     /function="confers resistance to ampicilin"
                     /codon_start=1
                     /transl_table=11
                     /product="beta-lactamase"
                     /protein_id="CAA75111.1"
                     /db_xref="GI:4379389"
                     /translation="MSIQHFRVALIPFFAAFCLPVFAHPETLVKVKDAEDQLGARVGY
                     IELDLNSGKILESFRPEERFPMMSTFKVLLCGAVLSRIDAGQEQLGRRIHYSQNDLVE
                     YSPVTEKHLTDGMTVRELCSAAITMSDNTAANLLLTTIGGPKELTAFLHNMGDHVTRL
                     DRWEPELNEAIPNDERDTTMPVAMATTLRKLLTGELLTLASRQQLIDWMEADKVAGPL
                     LRSALPAGWFIADKSGAGERGSRGIIAALGPDGKPSRIVVIYTTGSQATMDERNRQIA
                     EIGASLIKHW"
     sig_peptide     3033..3101
                     /gene="bla"
ORIGIN
        1 TGTGATGCTC GTCAGGGGGG CGGAGCCTAT GGAAAAACGC CAGCAACGCG GCCTTTTTAC
       61 GGTTCCTGGC CTTTTGCTGG CCTTTTGCTC ACATGTTCTT TCCTGCGTTA TCCCCTGATT
      121 CTGTGGATAA CCGTATTACC GCCTTTGAGT GAGCTGATAC CGCTCGCCGC AGCCGAACGA
      181 CCGAGCGCAG CGAGTCAGTG AGCGAGGAAG CGGAAGAGCG CCCAATACGC AAACCGCCTC
      241 TCCCCGCGCG TTGGCCGATT CATTAATGCA GCTGGCACGA CAGGTTTCCC GACTGGAAAG
      301 CGGGCAGTGA GCGCAACGCA ATTAATGTGA GTTAGCTCAC TCATTAGGCA CCCCAGGCTT
      361 TACACTTTAT GCTTCCGGCT CGTATGTTGT GTGGAATTGT GAGCGGATAA CAATTTCACA
      421 CAGGAAACAG CTATGACCAT GATTACGCCA AGCTTGCATG CAGGCCTCTG CAGTCGACGG
      481 GCCCGGGATC CGATtttggt ctcacgaaAT GCAAGAACGA ACTAAGCCGG ACAAAAAAAA
      541 AAGGAGCACA TATACAAACC GGTTTTATTC ATGAATGGTC ACGATGGATG ATGGGGCTCA
      601 GACTTGAGCT ACGAGGCCGC AGGCGAGAGA AGCCTAGTGT GCTCTCTGCT TGTTTGGGCC
      661 GTAACGGAGG ATACGGCCGA CGAGCGTGTA CTACCGCGCG GGATGCCGCT GGGCGCTGCG
      721 GGGGCCGTTG GATGGGGATC GGTGGGTCGC GGGAGCGTTG AGGGGAGACA GGTTTAGTAC
      781 CACCTCGCCT ACCGAACAAT GAAGAACCCA CCTTATAACC CCGCGCGCTG CCGCTTGTGT
      841 TGaagtcttc TGAGACGTTG ATCGGCACGT AAGAGGTTCC AACTTTCACC ATAATGAAAT
      901 AAGATCACTA CCGGGCGTAT TTTTTGAGTT ATCGAGATTT TCAGGAGCTA AGGAAGCTAA
      961 AATGGAGAAA AAAATCACTG GATATACCAC CGTTGATATA TCCCAATGGC ATCGTAAAGA
     1021 ACATTTTGAG GCATTTCAGT CAGTTGCTCA ATGTACCTAT AACCAGACCG TTCAGCTGGA
     1081 TATTACGGCC TTTTTAAAGA CCGTAAAGAA AAATAAGCAC AAGTTTTATC CGGCCTTTAT
     1141 TCACATTCTT GCCCGCCTGA TGAATGCTCA TCCGGAATTC CGTATGGCAA TGAAAGACGG
     1201 TGAGCTGGTG ATATGGGATA GTGTTCACCC TTGTTACACC GTTTTCCATG AGCAAACTGA
     1261 AACGTTTTCA TCGCTCTGGA GTGAATACCA CGACGATTTC CGGCAGTTTC TACACATATA
     1321 TTCGCAAGAT GTGGCGTGTT ACGGTGAAAA CCTGGCCTAT TTCCCTAAAG GGTTTATTGA
     1381 GAATATGTTT TTCGTCTCAG CCAATCCCTG GGTGAGTTTC ACCAGTTTTG ATTTAAACGT
     1441 GGCCAATATG GACAACTTCT TCGCCCCCGT TTTCACCATG GGCAAATATT ATACGCAAGG
     1501 CGACAAGGTG CTGATGCCGC TGGCGATTCA GGTTCATCAT GCCGTCTGTG ATGGCTTCCA
     1561 TGTCGGCAGA ATGCTTAATG AATTACAACA GTACTGCGAT GAGTGGCAGG GCGGGGCGTA
     1621 ATCGCGTGGA TCCGGCTTAC TAAAAGCCAG ATAACAGTAT GCGTATTTGC GCGCTGATTT
     1681 TTGCGGTATA AGAATATATA CTGATATGTA TACCCGAAGT ATGTCAAAAA GAGGTaTGCT
     1741 ATGAAGCAGC GTATTACAGT GACAGTTGAC AGCGACAGCT ATCAGTTGCT CAAGGCATAT
     1801 ATGATGTCAA TATCTCCGGT CTGGTAAGCA CAACCATGCA GAATGAAGCC CGTCGTCTGC
     1861 GTGCCGAACG CTGGAAAGCG GAAAATCAGG AAGGGATGGC TGAGGTCGCC CGGTTTATTG
     1921 AAATGAACGG CTCTTTTGCT GACGAGAACA GGGgCTGGTG AAATGCAGTT TAAGGTTTAC
     1981 ACCTATAAAA GAGAGAGCCG TTATCGTCTG TTTGTGGATG TACAGAGTGA TATTATTGAC
     2041 ACGCCCGGGC GACGGATGGT GATCCCCCTG GCCAGTGCAC GTCTGCTGTC AGATAAAGTC
     2101 TCCCGTGAAC TTTACCCGGT GGTGCATATC GGGGATGAAA GCTGGCGCAT GATGACCACC
     2161 GATATGGCCA GTGTGCCGGT tTCCGTTATC GGGGAAGAAG TGGCTGATCT CAGCCACCGC
     2221 GAAAATGACA TCAAAAACGC CATTAACCTG ATGTTCTGGG GAATATAAAT GTCAGGCTCC
     2281 CTTATACACA GCCAGTCgaa gacttGTTTT AGAGCTAGAA ATAGCAAGTT AAAATAAGGC
     2341 TAGTCCGTTA TCAACTTGAA AAAGTGGCAC CGAGTCGGTG CTTTTTTTTg ggatgagacc
     2401 aATCTAGATG CATTCGCGAG GTACCGAGCT CGAATTCACT GGCCGTCGTT TTACAACGTC
     2461 GTGACTGGGA AAACCCTGGC GTTACCCAAC TTAATCGCCT TGCAGCACAT CCCCCTTTCG
     2521 CCAGCTGGCG TAATAGCGAA GAGGCCCGCA CCGATCGCCC TTCCCAACAG TTGCGCAGCC
     2581 TGAATGGCGA ATGGCGCCTG ATGCGGTATT TTCTCCTTAC GCATCTGTGC GGTATTTCAC
     2641 ACCGCATATG GTGCACTCTC AGTACAATCT GCTCTGATGC CGCATAGTTA AGCCAGCCCC
     2701 GACACCCGCC AACACCCGCT GACGCGCCCT GACGGGCTTG TCTGCTCCCG GCATCCGCTT
     2761 ACAGACAAGC TGTGACCGTC TCCGGGAGCT GCATGTGTCA GAGGTTTTCA CCGTCATCAC
     2821 CGAAACGCGC GAGACGAAAG GGCCTCGTGA TACGCCTATT TTTATAGGTT AATGTCATGA
     2881 TAATAATGGT TTCTTAGACG TCAGGTGGCA CTTTTCGGGG AAATGTGCGC GGAACCCCTA
     2941 TTTGTTTATT TTTCTAAATA CATTCAAATA TGTATCCGCT CATGAGACAA TAACCCTGAT
     3001 AAATGCTTCA ATAATATTGA AAAAGGAAGA GTATGAGTAT TCAACATTTC CGTGTCGCCC
     3061 TTATTCCCTT TTTTGCGGCA TTTTGCCTTC CTGTTTTTGC TCACCCAGAA ACGCTGGTGA
     3121 AAGTAAAAGA TGCTGAAGAT CAGTTGGGTG CACGAGTGGG TTACATCGAA CTGGATCTCA
     3181 ACAGCGGTAA GATCCTTGAG AGTTTTCGCC CCGAAGAACG TTTTCCAATG ATGAGCACTT
     3241 TTAAAGTTCT GCTATGTGGC GCGGTATTAT CCCGTATTGA CGCCGGGCAA GAGCAACTCG
     3301 GTCGCCGCAT ACACTATTCT CAGAATGACT TGGTTGAGTA CTCACCAGTC ACAGAAAAGC
     3361 ATCTTACGGA TGGCATGACA GTAAGAGAAT TATGCAGTGC TGCCATAACC ATGAGTGATA
     3421 ACACTGCGGC CAACTTACTT CTGACAACGA TCGGAGGACC GAAGGAGCTA ACCGCTTTTT
     3481 TGCACAACAT GGGGGATCAT GTAACTCGCC TTGATCGTTG GGAACCGGAG CTGAATGAAG
     3541 CCATACCAAA CGACGAGCGT GACACCACGA TGCCTGTAGC AATGGCAACA ACGTTGCGCA
     3601 AACTATTAAC TGGCGAACTA CTTACTCTAG CTTCCCGGCA ACAATTAATA GACTGGATGG
     3661 AGGCGGATAA AGTTGCAGGA CCACTTCTGC GCTCGGCCCT TCCGGCTGGC TGGTTTATTG
     3721 CTGATAAATC TGGAGCCGGT GAGCGTGGcT CTCGCGGTAT CATTGCAGCA CTGGGGCCAG
     3781 ATGGTAAGCC CTCCCGTATC GTAGTTATCT ACACGACGGG GAGTCAGGCA ACTATGGATG
     3841 AACGAAATAG ACAGATCGCT GAGATAGGTG CCTCACTGAT TAAGCATTGG TAACTGTCAG
     3901 ACCAAGTTTA CTCATATATA CTTTAGATTG ATTTAAAACT TCATTTTTAA TTTAAAAGGA
     3961 TCTAGGTGAA GATCCTTTTT GATAATCTCA TGACCAAAAT CCCTTAACGT GAGTTTTCGT
     4021 TCCACTGAGC GTCAGACCCC GTAGAAAAGA TCAAAGGATC TTCTTGAGAT CCTTTTTTTC
     4081 TGCGCGTAAT CTGCTGCTTG CAAACAAAAA AACCACCGCT ACCAGCGGTG GTTTGTTTGC
     4141 CGGATCAAGA GCTACCAACT CTTTTTCCGA AGGTAACTGG CTTCAGCAGA GCGCAGATAC
     4201 CAAATACTGT TCTTCTAGTG TAGCCGTAGT TAGGCCACCA CTTCAAGAAC TCTGTAGCAC
     4261 CGCCTACATA CCTCGCTCTG CTAATCCTGT TACCAGTGGC TGCTGCCAGT GGCGATAAGT
     4321 CGTGTCTTAC CGGGTTGGAC TCAAGACGAT AGTTACCGGA TAAGGCGCAG CGGTCGGGCT
     4381 GAACGGGGGG TTCGTGCACA CAGCCCAGCT TGGAGCGAAC GACCTACACC GAACTGAGAT
     4441 ACCTACAGCG TGAGCTATGA GAAAGCGCCA CGCTTCCCGA AGGGAGAAAG GCGGACAGGT
     4501 ATCCGGTAAG CGGCAGGGTC GGAACAGGAG AGCGCACGAG GGAGCTTCCA GGGGGAAACG
     4561 CCTGGTATCT TTATAGTCCT GTCGGGTTTC GCCACCTCTG ACTTGAGCGT CGATTTT
//
