# Supplementary material for: Further analysis of barley MORC1 using a highly efficient RNA‐guided Cas9 gene‐editing system
Source: Plant Biotechnol J. 2018 May 7;16(11):1892–903. doi: 10.1111/pbi.12924 (PMC6181210; doi:10.1111/pbi.12924)
Supplement: Supplementary file 4 — Supplementary File [file PBI-16-1892-s001.zip › pMGE516_pUC M1E-OsU6.gbk]

LOCUS       pMGE516_pUC_M1E-OsU6      4635 bp    DNA     circular SYN 11-FEB-1999
DEFINITION  Cloning vector pUC57, complete sequence.
ACCESSION   Y14837
VERSION     Y14837.1  GI:2440162
KEYWORDS    beta-galactosidase; beta-lactamase; bla gene; lac repressor; lacI
            gene; lacZ gene.
SOURCE      Cloning vector pUC57 (unknown)
  ORGANISM  Cloning vector pUC57
            other sequences; artificial sequences; vectors.
REFERENCE   1  
  AUTHORS   Markausakas,A. and Dreguniene,G.
  TITLE     A new cloning vector pUC57
  JOURNAL   Unpublished
REFERENCE   2  (bases 1 to 2710)
  AUTHORS   Markauskas,A.
  TITLE     Direct Submission
  JOURNAL   Submitted (16-SEP-1997) A. Markauskas, Fermentas AB, Graiciuno 8,
            Vilnius 2028, LITHUANIA
FEATURES             Location/Qualifiers
     promoter        462..795
                     /label=pOsU6
     TATA_signal     766..771
                     /label=TATA
     misc_feature    795
                     /feature_type="Transcription Start Site"
                     /label=TSS
     TATA            796..2258
                     /label="spacer f guide"
     CDS             915..1574
                     /label=CmR
     CDS             1916..2221
                     /label=ccdB
     misc_feature    2259..2342
                     /feature_type="sgRNA backbone"
                     /label=sgBB
     protein_bind    complement(2436..2456)
                     /note="lac repressor"
                     /bound_moiety="lacI"
     protein_bind    complement(2503..2540)
                     /bound_moiety="CAP"
     misc_feature    2801..3415
                     /note="replicon of pMB1"
     rep_origin      complement(2815)
     CDS             complement(3575..4435)
                     /gene="bla"
                     /function="confers resistance to ampicilin"
                     /codon_start=1
                     /transl_table=11
                     /product="beta-lactamase"
                     /protein_id="CAA75111.1"
                     /db_xref="GI:4379389"
                     /translation="MSIQHFRVALIPFFAAFCLPVFAHPETLVKVKDAEDQLGARVGY
                     IELDLNSGKILESFRPEERFPMMSTFKVLLCGAVLSRIDAGQEQLGRRIHYSQNDLVE
                     YSPVTEKHLTDGMTVRELCSAAITMSDNTAANLLLTTIGGPKELTAFLHNMGDHVTRL
                     DRWEPELNEAIPNDERDTTMPVAMATTLRKLLTGELLTLASRQQLIDWMEADKVAGPL
                     LRSALPAGWFIADKSGAGERGSRGIIAALGPDGKPSRIVVIYTTGSQATMDERNRQIA
                     EIGASLIKHW"
     sig_peptide     complement(4367..4435)
                     /gene="bla"
ORIGIN
        1 TCGCGCGTTT CGGTGATGAC GGTGAAAACC TCTGACACAT GCAGCTCCCG GAGACGGTCA
       61 CAGCTTGTCT GTAAGCGGAT GCCGGGAGCA GACAAGCCCG TCAGGGCGCG TCAGCGGGTG
      121 TTGGCGGGTG TCGGGGCTGG CTTAACTATG CGGCATCAGA GCAGATTGTA CTGAGAGTGC
      181 ACCATATGCG GTGTGAAATA CCGCACAGAT GCGTAAGGAG AAAATACCGC ATCAGGCGCC
      241 ATTCGCCATT CAGGCTGCGC AACTGTTGGG AAGGGCGATC GGTGCGGGCC TCTTCGCTAT
      301 TACGCCAGCT GGCGAAAGGG GGATGTGCTG CAAGGCGATT AAGTTGGGTA ACGCCAGGGT
      361 TTTCCCAGTC ACGACGTTGT AAAACGACGG CCAGTGAATT CGAGCTCGGT ACCTCGCGAA
      421 TGCATCTAGA Tttggtctca actaGTTTTC CCAGTCACGA CATGCAAGAA CGAACTAAGC
      481 CGGACAAAAA AAAAAGGAGC ACATATACAA ACCGGTTTTA TTCATGAATG GTCACGATGG
      541 ATGATGGGGC TCAGACTTGA GCTACGAGGC CGCAGGCGAG AGAAGCCTAG TGTGCTCTCT
      601 GCTTGTTTGG GCCGTAACGG AGGATACGGC CGACGAGCGT GTACTACCGC GCGGGATGCC
      661 GCTGGGCGCT GCGGGGGCCG TTGGATGGGG ATCGGTGGGT CGCGGGAGCG TTGAGGGGAG
      721 ACAGGTTTAG TACCACCTCG CCTACCGAAC AATGAAGAAC CCACCTTATA ACCCCGCGCG
      781 CTGCCGCTTG TGTTGaagtc ttcTGAGACG TTGATCGGCA CGTAAGAGGT TCCAACTTTC
      841 ACCATAATGA AATAAGATCA CTACCGGGCG TATTTTTTGA GTTATCGAGA TTTTCAGGAG
      901 CTAAGGAAGC TAAAATGGAG AAAAAAATCA CTGGATATAC CACCGTTGAT ATATCCCAAT
      961 GGCATCGTAA AGAACATTTT GAGGCATTTC AGTCAGTTGC TCAATGTACC TATAACCAGA
     1021 CCGTTCAGCT GGATATTACG GCCTTTTTAA AGACCGTAAA GAAAAATAAG CACAAGTTTT
     1081 ATCCGGCCTT TATTCACATT CTTGCCCGCC TGATGAATGC TCATCCGGAA TTCCGTATGG
     1141 CAATGAAAGA CGGTGAGCTG GTGATATGGG ATAGTGTTCA CCCTTGTTAC ACCGTTTTCC
     1201 ATGAGCAAAC TGAAACGTTT TCATCGCTCT GGAGTGAATA CCACGACGAT TTCCGGCAGT
     1261 TTCTACACAT ATATTCGCAA GATGTGGCGT GTTACGGTGA AAACCTGGCC TATTTCCCTA
     1321 AAGGGTTTAT TGAGAATATG TTTTTCGTCT CAGCCAATCC CTGGGTGAGT TTCACCAGTT
     1381 TTGATTTAAA CGTGGCCAAT ATGGACAACT TCTTCGCCCC CGTTTTCACC ATGGGCAAAT
     1441 ATTATACGCA AGGCGACAAG GTGCTGATGC CGCTGGCGAT TCAGGTTCAT CATGCCGTCT
     1501 GTGATGGCTT CCATGTCGGC AGAATGCTTA ATGAATTACA ACAGTACTGC GATGAGTGGC
     1561 AGGGCGGGGC GTAATCGCGT GGATCCGGCT TACTAAAAGC CAGATAACAG TATGCGTATT
     1621 TGCGCGCTGA TTTTTGCGGT ATAAGAATAT ATACTGATAT GTATACCCGA AGTATGTCAA
     1681 AAAGAGGTaT GCTATGAAGC AGCGTATTAC AGTGACAGTT GACAGCGACA GCTATCAGTT
     1741 GCTCAAGGCA TATATGATGT CAATATCTCC GGTCTGGTAA GCACAACCAT GCAGAATGAA
     1801 GCCCGTCGTC TGCGTGCCGA ACGCTGGAAA GCGGAAAATC AGGAAGGGAT GGCTGAGGTC
     1861 GCCCGGTTTA TTGAAATGAA CGGCTCTTTT GCTGACGAGA ACAGGGgCTG GTGAAATGCA
     1921 GTTTAAGGTT TACACCTATA AAAGAGAGAG CCGTTATCGT CTGTTTGTGG ATGTACAGAG
     1981 TGATATTATT GACACGCCCG GGCGACGGAT GGTGATCCCC CTGGCCAGTG CACGTCTGCT
     2041 GTCAGATAAA GTCTCCCGTG AACTTTACCC GGTGGTGCAT ATCGGGGATG AAAGCTGGCG
     2101 CATGATGACC ACCGATATGG CCAGTGTGCC GGTtTCCGTT ATCGGGGAAG AAGTGGCTGA
     2161 TCTCAGCCAC CGCGAAAATG ACATCAAAAA CGCCATTAAC CTGATGTTCT GGGGAATATA
     2221 AATGTCAGGC TCCCTTATAC ACAGCCAGTC gaagacttGT TTTAGAGCTA GAAATAGCAA
     2281 GTTAAAATAA GGCTAGTCCG TTATCAACTT GAAAAAGTGG CACCGAGTCG GTGCTTTTTT
     2341 TTgggatgag accaaaATCG GATCCCGGGC CCGTCGACTG CAGAGGCCTG CATGCAAGCT
     2401 TGGCGTAATC ATGGTCATAG CTGTTTCCTG TGTGAAATTG TTATCCGCTC ACAATTCCAC
     2461 ACAACATACG AGCCGGAAGC ATAAAGTGTA AAGCCTGGGG TGCCTAATGA GTGAGCTAAC
     2521 TCACATTAAT TGCGTTGCGC TCACTGCCCG CTTTCCAGTC GGGAAACCTG TCGTGCCAGC
     2581 TGCATTAATG AATCGGCCAA CGCGCGGGGA GAGGCGGTTT GCGTATTGGG CGCTCTTCCG
     2641 CTTCCTCGCT CACTGACTCG CTGCGCTCGG TCGTTCGGCT GCGGCGAGCG GTATCAGCTC
     2701 ACTCAAAGGC GGTAATACGG TTATCCACAG AATCAGGGGA TAACGCAGGA AAGAACATGT
     2761 GAGCAAAAGG CCAGCAAAAG GCCAGGAACC GTAAAAAGGC CGCGTTGCTG GCGTTTTTCC
     2821 ATAGGCTCCG CCCCCCTGAC GAGCATCACA AAAATCGACG CTCAAGTCAG AGGTGGCGAA
     2881 ACCCGACAGG ACTATAAAGA TACCAGGCGT TTCCCCCTGG AAGCTCCCTC GTGCGCTCTC
     2941 CTGTTCCGAC CCTGCCGCTT ACCGGATACC TGTCCGCCTT TCTCCCTTCG GGAAGCGTGG
     3001 CGCTTTCTCA TAGCTCACGC TGTAGGTATC TCAGTTCGGT GTAGGTCGTT CGCTCCAAGC
     3061 TGGGCTGTGT GCACGAACCC CCCGTTCAGC CCGACCGCTG CGCCTTATCC GGTAACTATC
     3121 GTCTTGAGTC CAACCCGGTA AGACACGACT TATCGCCACT GGCAGCAGCC ACTGGTAACA
     3181 GGATTAGCAG AGCGAGGTAT GTAGGCGGTG CTACAGAGTT CTTGAAGTGG TGGCCTAACT
     3241 ACGGCTACAC TAGAAGAACA GTATTTGGTA TCTGCGCTCT GCTGAAGCCA GTTACCTTCG
     3301 GAAAAAGAGT TGGTAGCTCT TGATCCGGCA AACAAACCAC CGCTGGTAGC GGTGGTTTTT
     3361 TTGTTTGCAA GCAGCAGATT ACGCGCAGAA AAAAAGGATC TCAAGAAGAT CCTTTGATCT
     3421 TTTCTACGGG GTCTGACGCT CAGTGGAACG AAAACTCACG TTAAGGGATT TTGGTCATGA
     3481 GATTATCAAA AAGGATCTTC ACCTAGATCC TTTTAAATTA AAAATGAAGT TTTAAATCAA
     3541 TCTAAAGTAT ATATGAGTAA ACTTGGTCTG ACAGTTACCA ATGCTTAATC AGTGAGGCAC
     3601 CTATCTCAGC GATCTGTCTA TTTCGTTCAT CCATAGTTGC CTGACTCCCC GTCGTGTAGA
     3661 TAACTACGAT ACGGGAGGGC TTACCATCTG GCCCCAGTGC TGCAATGATA CCGCGAGAgC
     3721 CACGCTCACC GGCTCCAGAT TTATCAGCAA TAAACCAGCC AGCCGGAAGG GCCGAGCGCA
     3781 GAAGTGGTCC TGCAACTTTA TCCGCCTCCA TCCAGTCTAT TAATTGTTGC CGGGAAGCTA
     3841 GAGTAAGTAG TTCGCCAGTT AATAGTTTGC GCAACGTTGT TGCCATTGCT ACAGGCATCG
     3901 TGGTGTCACG CTCGTCGTTT GGTATGGCTT CATTCAGCTC CGGTTCCCAA CGATCAAGGC
     3961 GAGTTACATG ATCCCCCATG TTGTGCAAAA AAGCGGTTAG CTCCTTCGGT CCTCCGATCG
     4021 TTGTCAGAAG TAAGTTGGCC GCAGTGTTAT CACTCATGGT TATGGCAGCA CTGCATAATT
     4081 CTCTTACTGT CATGCCATCC GTAAGATGCT TTTCTGTGAC TGGTGAGTAC TCAACCAAGT
     4141 CATTCTGAGA ATAGTGTATG CGGCGACCGA GTTGCTCTTG CCCGGCGTCA ATACGGGATA
     4201 ATACCGCGCC ACATAGCAGA ACTTTAAAAG TGCTCATCAT TGGAAAACGT TCTTCGGGGC
     4261 GAAAACTCTC AAGGATCTTA CCGCTGTTGA GATCCAGTTC GATGTAACCC ACTCGTGCAC
     4321 CCAACTGATC TTCAGCATCT TTTACTTTCA CCAGCGTTTC TGGGTGAGCA AAAACAGGAA
     4381 GGCAAAATGC CGCAAAAAAG GGAATAAGGG CGACACGGAA ATGTTGAATA CTCATACTCT
     4441 TCCTTTTTCA ATATTATTGA AGCATTTATC AGGGTTATTG TCTCATGAGC GGATACATAT
     4501 TTGAATGTAT TTAGAAAAAT AAACAAATAG GGGTTCCGCG CACATTTCCC CGAAAAGTGC
     4561 CACCTGACGT CTAAGAAACC ATTATTATCA TGACATTAAC CTATAAAAAT AGGCGTATCA
     4621 CGAGGCCCTT TCGTC
//
