# Supplementary material for: Further analysis of barley MORC1 using a highly efficient RNA‐guided Cas9 gene‐editing system
Source: Plant Biotechnol J. 2018 May 7;16(11):1892–903. doi: 10.1111/pbi.12924 (PMC6181210; doi:10.1111/pbi.12924)
Supplement: Supplementary file 4 — Supplementary File [file PBI-16-1892-s001.zip › pMGE556_pUC M1E-TaU6.gbk]

LOCUS       pMGE556_pUC_M1E-TaU6      4664 bp    DNA     circular SYN 11-FEB-1999
DEFINITION  Cloning vector pUC57, complete sequence.
ACCESSION   Y14837
VERSION     Y14837.1  GI:2440162
KEYWORDS    beta-galactosidase; beta-lactamase; bla gene; lac repressor; lacI
            gene; lacZ gene.
SOURCE      Cloning vector pUC57 (unknown)
  ORGANISM  Cloning vector pUC57
            other sequences; artificial sequences; vectors.
REFERENCE   1  
  AUTHORS   Markausakas,A. and Dreguniene,G.
  TITLE     A new cloning vector pUC57
  JOURNAL   Unpublished
REFERENCE   2  (bases 1 to 2710)
  AUTHORS   Markauskas,A.
  TITLE     Direct Submission
  JOURNAL   Submitted (16-SEP-1997) A. Markauskas, Fermentas AB, Graiciuno 8,
            Vilnius 2028, LITHUANIA
FEATURES             Location/Qualifiers
     promoter        <442..834
                     /label="Promoter, U6 (Triticum aestivum)"
     TATA_signal     805..810
                     /label=TATA
     misc_feature    834
                     /feature_type="Transcription Start Site"
                     /label=TSS
     TATA            835..2297
                     /label="spacer f guide"
     CDS             954..1613
                     /label=CmR
     CDS             1955..2260
                     /label=ccdB
     misc_feature    2298..2395
                     /feature_type="sgRNA backbone"
                     /label=sgBB
     misc_feature    2830..3444
                     /note="replicon of pMB1"
     rep_origin      complement(2844)
     CDS             complement(3604..4464)
                     /gene="bla"
                     /function="confers resistance to ampicilin"
                     /codon_start=1
                     /transl_table=11
                     /product="beta-lactamase"
                     /protein_id="CAA75111.1"
                     /db_xref="GI:4379389"
                     /translation="MSIQHFRVALIPFFAAFCLPVFAHPETLVKVKDAEDQLGARVGY
                     IELDLNSGKILESFRPEERFPMMSTFKVLLCGAVLSRIDAGQEQLGRRIHYSQNDLVE
                     YSPVTEKHLTDGMTVRELCSAAITMSDNTAANLLLTTIGGPKELTAFLHNMGDHVTRL
                     DRWEPELNEAIPNDERDTTMPVAMATTLRKLLTGELLTLASRQQLIDWMEADKVAGPL
                     LRSALPAGWFIADKSGAGERGSRGIIAALGPDGKPSRIVVIYTTGSQATMDERNRQIA
                     EIGASLIKHW"
     sig_peptide     complement(4396..4464)
                     /gene="bla"
ORIGIN
        1 TCGCGCGTTT CGGTGATGAC GGTGAAAACC TCTGACACAT GCAGCTCCCG GAGACGGTCA
       61 CAGCTTGTCT GTAAGCGGAT GCCGGGAGCA GACAAGCCCG TCAGGGCGCG TCAGCGGGTG
      121 TTGGCGGGTG TCGGGGCTGG CTTAACTATG CGGCATCAGA GCAGATTGTA CTGAGAGTGC
      181 ACCATATGCG GTGTGAAATA CCGCACAGAT GCGTAAGGAG AAAATACCGC ATCAGGCGCC
      241 ATTCGCCATT CAGGCTGCGC AACTGTTGGG AAGGGCGATC GGTGCGGGCC TCTTCGCTAT
      301 TACGCCAGCT GGCGAAAGGG GGATGTGCTG CAAGGCGATT AAGTTGGGTA ACGCCAGGGT
      361 TTTCCCAGTC ACGACGTTGT AAAACGACGG CCAGTGAATT CGAGCTCGGT ACCTCGCGAA
      421 TGCATCTAGA TATCGGATCC Cttggtctca actaGTTTTC CCAGTCACGA CGACCAAGCC
      481 CGTTATTCTG ACAGTTCTGG TGCTCAACAC ATTTATATTT ATCAAGGAGC ACATTGTTAC
      541 TCACTGCTAG GAGGGAATCG AACTAGGAAT ATTGATCAGA GGAACTACGA GAGAGCTGAA
      601 GATAACTGCC CTCTAGCTCT CACTGATCTG GGTCGCATAG TGAGATGCAG CCCACGTGAG
      661 TTCAGCAACG GTCTAGCGCT GGGCTTTTAG GCCCGCATGA TCGGGCTTTT GTCGGGTGGT
      721 CGACGTGTTC ACGATTGGGG AGAGCAACGC AGCAGTTCCT CTTAGTTTAG TCCCACCTCG
      781 CCTGTCCAGC AGAGTTCTGA CCGGTTTATA AACTCGCTTG CTGCATCAGA CTTGaagtct
      841 tcTGAGcCGT TGATCGGCAC GTAAGAGGTT CCAACTTTCA CCATAATGAA ATAAGATCAC
      901 TACCGGGCGT ATTTTTTGAG TTATCGAGAT TTTCAGGAGC TAAGGAAGCT AAAATGGAGA
      961 AAAAAATCAC TGGATATACC ACCGTTGATA TATCCCAATG GCATCGTAAA GAACATTTTG
     1021 AGGCATTTCA GTCAGTTGCT CAATGTACCT ATAACCAGAC CGTTCAGCTG GATATTACGG
     1081 CCTTTTTAAA GACCGTAAAG AAAAATAAGC ACAAGTTTTA TCCGGCCTTT ATTCACATTC
     1141 TTGCCCGCCT GATGAATGCT CATCCGGAAT TCCGTATGGC AATGAAAGAC GGTGAGCTGG
     1201 TGATATGGGA TAGTGTTCAC CCTTGTTACA CCGTTTTCCA TGAGCAAACT GAAACGTTTT
     1261 CATCGCTCTG GAGTGAATAC CACGACGATT TCCGGCAGTT TCTACACATA TATTCGCAAG
     1321 ATGTGGCGTG TTACGGTGAA AACCTGGCCT ATTTCCCTAA AGGGTTTATT GAGAATATGT
     1381 TTTTCGTtTC AGCCAATCCC TGGGTGAGTT TCACCAGTTT TGATTTAAAC GTGGCCAATA
     1441 TGGACAACTT CTTCGCCCCC GTTTTCACCA TGGGCAAATA TTATACGCAA GGCGACAAGG
     1501 TGCTGATGCC GCTGGCGATT CAGGTTCATC ATGCCGTCTG TGATGGCTTC CATGTCGGCA
     1561 GAATGCTTAA TGAATTACAA CAGTACTGCG ATGAGTGGCA GGGCGGGGCG TAATCGCGTG
     1621 GATCCGGCTT ACTAAAAGCC AGATAACAGT ATGCGTATTT GCGCGCTGAT TTTTGCGGTA
     1681 TAAGAATATA TACTGATATG TATACCCGAA GTATGTCAAA AAGAGGTaTG CTATGAAGCA
     1741 GCGTATTACA GTGACAGTTG ACAGCGACAG CTATCAGTTG CTCAAGGCAT ATATGATGTC
     1801 AATATCTCCG GTCTGGTAAG CACAACCATG CAGAATGAAG CCCGTCGTCT GCGTGCCGAA
     1861 CGCTGGAAAG CGGAAAATCA GGAAGGGATG GCTGAGGTCG CCCGGTTTAT TGAAATGAAC
     1921 GGCTCTTTTG CTGACGAGAA CAGGGgCTGG TGAAATGCAG TTTAAGGTTT ACACCTATAA
     1981 AAGAGAGAGC CGTTATCGTC TGTTTGTGGA TGTACAGAGT GATATTATTG ACACGCCtGG
     2041 GCGACGGATG GTGATCCCCC TGGCCAGTGC ACGTCTGCTG TCAGATAAAG TCTCCCGTGA
     2101 ACTTTACCCG GTGGTGCATA TCGGGGATGA AAGCTGGCGC ATGATGACCA CCGATATGGC
     2161 CAGTGTGCCG GTtTCCGTTA TCGGGGAAGA AGTGGCTGAT CTCAGCCACC GCGAAAATGA
     2221 CATCAAAAAC GCCATTAACC TGATGTTCTG GGGAATATAA ATGTCAGGCT CCCTTATACA
     2281 CAGCCAGTCg aagacttGTT TTAGAGCTAG AAATAGCAAG TTAAAATAAG GCTAGTCCGT
     2341 TATCAACTTG AAAAAGTGGC ACCGAGTCGG TGCTTTTTTT Tgggatgaga ccaaaGGGCC
     2401 CGTCGACTGC AGAGGCCTGC ATGCAAGCTT GGCGTAATCA TGGTCATAGC TGTTTCCTGT
     2461 GTGAAATTGT TATCCGCTCA CAATTCCACA CAACATACGA GCCGGAAGCA TAAAGTGTAA
     2521 AGCCTGGGGT GCCTAATGAG TGAGCTAACT CACATTAATT GCGTTGCGCT CACTGCCCGC
     2581 TTTCCAGTCG GGAAACCTGT CGTGCCAGCT GCATTAATGA ATCGGCCAAC GCGCGGGGAG
     2641 AGGCGGTTTG CGTATTGGGC GCTCTTCCGC TTCCTCGCTC ACTGACTCGC TGCGCTCGGT
     2701 CGTTCGGCTG CGGCGAGCGG TATCAGCTCA CTCAAAGGCG GTAATACGGT TATCCACAGA
     2761 ATCAGGGGAT AACGCAGGAA AGAACATGTG AGCAAAAGGC CAGCAAAAGG CCAGGAACCG
     2821 TAAAAAGGCC GCGTTGCTGG CGTTTTTCCA TAGGCTCCGC CCCCCTGACG AGCATCACAA
     2881 AAATCGACGC TCAAGTCAGA GGTGGCGAAA CCCGACAGGA CTATAAAGAT ACCAGGCGTT
     2941 TCCCCCTGGA AGCTCCCTCG TGCGCTCTCC TGTTCCGACC CTGCCGCTTA CCGGATACCT
     3001 GTCCGCCTTT CTCCCTTCGG GAAGCGTGGC GCTTTCTCAT AGCTCACGCT GTAGGTATCT
     3061 CAGTTCGGTG TAGGTCGTTC GCTCCAAGCT GGGCTGTGTG CACGAACCCC CCGTTCAGCC
     3121 CGACCGCTGC GCCTTATCCG GTAACTATCG TCTTGAGTCC AACCCGGTAA GACACGACTT
     3181 ATCGCCACTG GCAGCAGCCA CTGGTAACAG GATTAGCAGA GCGAGGTATG TAGGCGGTGC
     3241 TACAGAGTTC TTGAAGTGGT GGCCTAACTA CGGCTACACT AGAAGAACAG TATTTGGTAT
     3301 CTGCGCTCTG CTGAAGCCAG TTACCTTCGG AAAAAGAGTT GGTAGCTCTT GATCCGGCAA
     3361 ACAAACCACC GCTGGTAGCG GTGGTTTTTT TGTTTGCAAG CAGCAGATTA CGCGCAGAAA
     3421 AAAAGGATCT CAAGAAGATC CTTTGATCTT TTCTACGGGG TCTGACGCTC AGTGGAACGA
     3481 AAACTCACGT TAAGGGATTT TGGTCATGAG ATTATCAAAA AGGATCTTCA CCTAGATCCT
     3541 TTTAAATTAA AAATGAAGTT TTAAATCAAT CTAAAGTATA TATGAGTAAA CTTGGTCTGA
     3601 CAGTTACCAA TGCTTAATCA GTGAGGCACC TATCTCAGCG ATCTGTCTAT TTCGTTCATC
     3661 CATAGTTGCC TGACTCCCCG TCGTGTAGAT AACTACGATA CGGGAGGGCT TACCATCTGG
     3721 CCCCAGTGCT GCAATGATAC CGCGAGAgCC ACGCTCACCG GCTCCAGATT TATCAGCAAT
     3781 AAACCAGCCA GCCGGAAGGG CCGAGCGCAG AAGTGGTCCT GCAACTTTAT CCGCCTCCAT
     3841 CCAGTCTATT AATTGTTGCC GGGAAGCTAG AGTAAGTAGT TCGCCAGTTA ATAGTTTGCG
     3901 CAACGTTGTT GCCATTGCTA CAGGCATCGT GGTGTCACGC TCGTCGTTTG GTATGGCTTC
     3961 ATTCAGCTCC GGTTCCCAAC GATCAAGGCG AGTTACATGA TCCCCCATGT TGTGCAAAAA
     4021 AGCGGTTAGC TCCTTCGGTC CTCCGATCGT TGTCAGAAGT AAGTTGGCCG CAGTGTTATC
     4081 ACTCATGGTT ATGGCAGCAC TGCATAATTC TCTTACTGTC ATGCCATCCG TAAGATGCTT
     4141 TTCTGTGACT GGTGAGTACT CAACCAAGTC ATTCTGAGAA TAGTGTATGC GGCGACCGAG
     4201 TTGCTCTTGC CCGGCGTCAA TACGGGATAA TACCGCGCCA CATAGCAGAA CTTTAAAAGT
     4261 GCTCATCATT GGAAAACGTT CTTCGGGGCG AAAACTCTCA AGGATCTTAC CGCTGTTGAG
     4321 ATCCAGTTCG ATGTAACCCA CTCGTGCACC CAACTGATCT TCAGCATCTT TTACTTTCAC
     4381 CAGCGTTTCT GGGTGAGCAA AAACAGGAAG GCAAAATGCC GCAAAAAAGG GAATAAGGGC
     4441 GACACGGAAA TGTTGAATAC TCATACTCTT CCTTTTTCAA TATTATTGAA GCATTTATCA
     4501 GGGTTATTGT CTCATGAGCG GATACATATT TGAATGTATT TAGAAAAATA AACAAATAGG
     4561 GGTTCCGCGC ACATTTCCCC GAAAAGTGCC ACCTGACGTC TAAGAAACCA TTATTATCAT
     4621 GACATTAACC TATAAAAATA GGCGTATCAC GAGGCCCTTT CGTC
//
