# Supplementary material for: Further analysis of barley MORC1 using a highly efficient RNA‐guided Cas9 gene‐editing system
Source: Plant Biotechnol J. 2018 May 7;16(11):1892–903. doi: 10.1111/pbi.12924 (PMC6181210; doi:10.1111/pbi.12924)
Supplement: Supplementary file 4 — Supplementary File [file PBI-16-1892-s001.zip › pMGE566_pUC M1-TaU6.gbk]

LOCUS       pMGE566_pUC_M1-TaU6      4665 bp    DNA     circular SYN 11-FEB-1999
DEFINITION  Cloning vector pUC57, complete sequence.
ACCESSION   Y14837
VERSION     Y14837.1  GI:2440162
KEYWORDS    beta-galactosidase; beta-lactamase; bla gene; lac repressor; lacI
            gene; lacZ gene.
SOURCE      Cloning vector pUC57 (unknown)
  ORGANISM  Cloning vector pUC57
            other sequences; artificial sequences; vectors.
REFERENCE   1  
  AUTHORS   Markausakas,A. and Dreguniene,G.
  TITLE     A new cloning vector pUC57
  JOURNAL   Unpublished
REFERENCE   2  (bases 1 to 2710)
  AUTHORS   Markauskas,A.
  TITLE     Direct Submission
  JOURNAL   Submitted (16-SEP-1997) A. Markauskas, Fermentas AB, Graiciuno 8,
            Vilnius 2028, LITHUANIA
FEATURES             Location/Qualifiers
     CDS             complement(join(146..441,2397..2448))
                     /gene="lacZ"
                     /note="N-terminal fragment"
                     /codon_start=1
                     /transl_table=11
                     /product="beta-galactosidase"
                     /protein_id="CAA75110.1"
                     /db_xref="GI:2440163"
                     /translation="MTMITPSLHAGLCSRRARDPISRCIREVPSSNSLAVVLQRRDWE
                     NPGVTQLNRLAAHPPFASWRNSEEARTDRPSQQLRSLNGEWRLMRYFLLTHLCGISHR
                     IWCTLSTICSDAA"
     promoter        473..835
                     /label="Promoter, U6 (Triticum aestivum)"
     TATA_signal     806..811
                     /label=TATA
     misc_feature    835
                     /feature_type="Transcriptional start site"
                     /label=TSS
     TATA            836..2298
                     /label="spacer f guide"
     CDS             955..1614
                     /label=CmR
     CDS             1956..2261
                     /label=ccdB
     misc_feature    2299..>2396
                     /feature_type="sgRNA backbone"
                     /label=sgBB
     protein_bind    complement(2466..2486)
                     /note="lac repressor"
                     /bound_moiety="lacI"
     protein_bind    complement(2533..2570)
                     /bound_moiety="CAP"
     misc_feature    2831..3445
                     /note="replicon of pMB1"
     rep_origin      complement(2845)
     CDS             complement(3605..4465)
                     /gene="bla"
                     /function="confers resistance to ampicilin"
                     /codon_start=1
                     /transl_table=11
                     /product="beta-lactamase"
                     /protein_id="CAA75111.1"
                     /db_xref="GI:4379389"
                     /translation="MSIQHFRVALIPFFAAFCLPVFAHPETLVKVKDAEDQLGARVGY
                     IELDLNSGKILESFRPEERFPMMSTFKVLLCGAVLSRIDAGQEQLGRRIHYSQNDLVE
                     YSPVTEKHLTDGMTVRELCSAAITMSDNTAANLLLTTIGGPKELTAFLHNMGDHVTRL
                     DRWEPELNEAIPNDERDTTMPVAMATTLRKLLTGELLTLASRQQLIDWMEADKVAGPL
                     LRSALPAGWFIADKSGAGERGSRGIIAALGPDGKPSRIVVIYTTGSQATMDERNRQIA
                     EIGASLIKHW"
     sig_peptide     complement(4397..4465)
                     /gene="bla"
ORIGIN
        1 TCGCGCGTTT CGGTGATGAC GGTGAAAACC TCTGACACAT GCAGCTCCCG GAGACGGTCA
       61 CAGCTTGTCT GTAAGCGGAT GCCGGGAGCA GACAAGCCCG TCAGGGCGCG TCAGCGGGTG
      121 TTGGCGGGTG TCGGGGCTGG CTTAACTATG CGGCATCAGA GCAGATTGTA CTGAGAGTGC
      181 ACCATATGCG GTGTGAAATA CCGCACAGAT GCGTAAGGAG AAAATACCGC ATCAGGCGCC
      241 ATTCGCCATT CAGGCTGCGC AACTGTTGGG AAGGGCGATC GGTGCGGGCC TCTTCGCTAT
      301 TACGCCAGCT GGCGAAAGGG GGATGTGCTG CAAGGCGATT AAGTTGGGTA ACGCCAGGGT
      361 TTTCCCAGTC ACGACGTTGT AAAACGACGG CCAGTGAATT CGAGCTCGGT ACCTCGCGAA
      421 TGCATCTAGA TATCGGATCC Ctttggtctc aactaGTTTT CCCAGTCACG ACGACCAAGC
      481 CCGTTATTCT GACAGTTCTG GTGCTCAACA CATTTATATT TATCAAGGAG CACATTGTTA
      541 CTCACTGCTA GGAGGGAATC GAACTAGGAA TATTGATCAG AGGAACTACG AGAGAGCTGA
      601 AGATAACTGC CCTCTAGCTC TCACTGATCT GGGTCGCATA GTGAGATGCA GCCCACGTGA
      661 GTTCAGCAAC GGTCTAGCGC TGGGCTTTTA GGCCCGCATG ATCGGGCTTT TGTCGGGTGG
      721 TCGACGTGTT CACGATTGGG GAGAGCAACG CAGCAGTTCC TCTTAGTTTA GTCCCACCTC
      781 GCCTGTCCAG CAGAGTTCTG ACCGGTTTAT AAACTCGCTT GCTGCATCAG ACTTGaagtc
      841 ttcTGAGcCG TTGATCGGCA CGTAAGAGGT TCCAACTTTC ACCATAATGA AATAAGATCA
      901 CTACCGGGCG TATTTTTTGA GTTATCGAGA TTTTCAGGAG CTAAGGAAGC TAAAATGGAG
      961 AAAAAAATCA CTGGATATAC CACCGTTGAT ATATCCCAAT GGCATCGTAA AGAACATTTT
     1021 GAGGCATTTC AGTCAGTTGC TCAATGTACC TATAACCAGA CCGTTCAGCT GGATATTACG
     1081 GCCTTTTTAA AGACCGTAAA GAAAAATAAG CACAAGTTTT ATCCGGCCTT TATTCACATT
     1141 CTTGCCCGCC TGATGAATGC TCATCCGGAA TTCCGTATGG CAATGAAAGA CGGTGAGCTG
     1201 GTGATATGGG ATAGTGTTCA CCCTTGTTAC ACCGTTTTCC ATGAGCAAAC TGAAACGTTT
     1261 TCATCGCTCT GGAGTGAATA CCACGACGAT TTCCGGCAGT TTCTACACAT ATATTCGCAA
     1321 GATGTGGCGT GTTACGGTGA AAACCTGGCC TATTTCCCTA AAGGGTTTAT TGAGAATATG
     1381 TTTTTCGTtT CAGCCAATCC CTGGGTGAGT TTCACCAGTT TTGATTTAAA CGTGGCCAAT
     1441 ATGGACAACT TCTTCGCCCC CGTTTTCACC ATGGGCAAAT ATTATACGCA AGGCGACAAG
     1501 GTGCTGATGC CGCTGGCGAT TCAGGTTCAT CATGCCGTCT GTGATGGCTT CCATGTCGGC
     1561 AGAATGCTTA ATGAATTACA ACAGTACTGC GATGAGTGGC AGGGCGGGGC GTAATCGCGT
     1621 GGATCCGGCT TACTAAAAGC CAGATAACAG TATGCGTATT TGCGCGCTGA TTTTTGCGGT
     1681 ATAAGAATAT ATACTGATAT GTATACCCGA AGTATGTCAA AAAGAGGTaT GCTATGAAGC
     1741 AGCGTATTAC AGTGACAGTT GACAGCGACA GCTATCAGTT GCTCAAGGCA TATATGATGT
     1801 CAATATCTCC GGTCTGGTAA GCACAACCAT GCAGAATGAA GCCCGTCGTC TGCGTGCCGA
     1861 ACGCTGGAAA GCGGAAAATC AGGAAGGGAT GGCTGAGGTC GCCCGGTTTA TTGAAATGAA
     1921 CGGCTCTTTT GCTGACGAGA ACAGGGgCTG GTGAAATGCA GTTTAAGGTT TACACCTATA
     1981 AAAGAGAGAG CCGTTATCGT CTGTTTGTGG ATGTACAGAG TGATATTATT GACACGCCtG
     2041 GGCGACGGAT GGTGATCCCC CTGGCCAGTG CACGTCTGCT GTCAGATAAA GTCTCCCGTG
     2101 AACTTTACCC GGTGGTGCAT ATCGGGGATG AAAGCTGGCG CATGATGACC ACCGATATGG
     2161 CCAGTGTGCC GGTtTCCGTT ATCGGGGAAG AAGTGGCTGA TCTCAGCCAC CGCGAAAATG
     2221 ACATCAAAAA CGCCATTAAC CTGATGTTCT GGGGAATATA AATGTCAGGC TCCCTTATAC
     2281 ACAGCCAGTC gaagacttGT TTTAGAGCTA GAAATAGCAA GTTAAAATAA GGCTAGTCCG
     2341 TTATCAACTT GAAAAAGTGG CACCGAGTCG GTGCTTTTTT TTcggttgag accaaaGGGC
     2401 CCGTCGACTG CAGAGGCCTG CATGCAAGCT TGGCGTAATC ATGGTCATAG CTGTTTCCTG
     2461 TGTGAAATTG TTATCCGCTC ACAATTCCAC ACAACATACG AGCCGGAAGC ATAAAGTGTA
     2521 AAGCCTGGGG TGCCTAATGA GTGAGCTAAC TCACATTAAT TGCGTTGCGC TCACTGCCCG
     2581 CTTTCCAGTC GGGAAACCTG TCGTGCCAGC TGCATTAATG AATCGGCCAA CGCGCGGGGA
     2641 GAGGCGGTTT GCGTATTGGG CGCTCTTCCG CTTCCTCGCT CACTGACTCG CTGCGCTCGG
     2701 TCGTTCGGCT GCGGCGAGCG GTATCAGCTC ACTCAAAGGC GGTAATACGG TTATCCACAG
     2761 AATCAGGGGA TAACGCAGGA AAGAACATGT GAGCAAAAGG CCAGCAAAAG GCCAGGAACC
     2821 GTAAAAAGGC CGCGTTGCTG GCGTTTTTCC ATAGGCTCCG CCCCCCTGAC GAGCATCACA
     2881 AAAATCGACG CTCAAGTCAG AGGTGGCGAA ACCCGACAGG ACTATAAAGA TACCAGGCGT
     2941 TTCCCCCTGG AAGCTCCCTC GTGCGCTCTC CTGTTCCGAC CCTGCCGCTT ACCGGATACC
     3001 TGTCCGCCTT TCTCCCTTCG GGAAGCGTGG CGCTTTCTCA TAGCTCACGC TGTAGGTATC
     3061 TCAGTTCGGT GTAGGTCGTT CGCTCCAAGC TGGGCTGTGT GCACGAACCC CCCGTTCAGC
     3121 CCGACCGCTG CGCCTTATCC GGTAACTATC GTCTTGAGTC CAACCCGGTA AGACACGACT
     3181 TATCGCCACT GGCAGCAGCC ACTGGTAACA GGATTAGCAG AGCGAGGTAT GTAGGCGGTG
     3241 CTACAGAGTT CTTGAAGTGG TGGCCTAACT ACGGCTACAC TAGAAGAACA GTATTTGGTA
     3301 TCTGCGCTCT GCTGAAGCCA GTTACCTTCG GAAAAAGAGT TGGTAGCTCT TGATCCGGCA
     3361 AACAAACCAC CGCTGGTAGC GGTGGTTTTT TTGTTTGCAA GCAGCAGATT ACGCGCAGAA
     3421 AAAAAGGATC TCAAGAAGAT CCTTTGATCT TTTCTACGGG GTCTGACGCT CAGTGGAACG
     3481 AAAACTCACG TTAAGGGATT TTGGTCATGA GATTATCAAA AAGGATCTTC ACCTAGATCC
     3541 TTTTAAATTA AAAATGAAGT TTTAAATCAA TCTAAAGTAT ATATGAGTAA ACTTGGTCTG
     3601 ACAGTTACCA ATGCTTAATC AGTGAGGCAC CTATCTCAGC GATCTGTCTA TTTCGTTCAT
     3661 CCATAGTTGC CTGACTCCCC GTCGTGTAGA TAACTACGAT ACGGGAGGGC TTACCATCTG
     3721 GCCCCAGTGC TGCAATGATA CCGCGAGAgC CACGCTCACC GGCTCCAGAT TTATCAGCAA
     3781 TAAACCAGCC AGCCGGAAGG GCCGAGCGCA GAAGTGGTCC TGCAACTTTA TCCGCCTCCA
     3841 TCCAGTCTAT TAATTGTTGC CGGGAAGCTA GAGTAAGTAG TTCGCCAGTT AATAGTTTGC
     3901 GCAACGTTGT TGCCATTGCT ACAGGCATCG TGGTGTCACG CTCGTCGTTT GGTATGGCTT
     3961 CATTCAGCTC CGGTTCCCAA CGATCAAGGC GAGTTACATG ATCCCCCATG TTGTGCAAAA
     4021 AAGCGGTTAG CTCCTTCGGT CCTCCGATCG TTGTCAGAAG TAAGTTGGCC GCAGTGTTAT
     4081 CACTCATGGT TATGGCAGCA CTGCATAATT CTCTTACTGT CATGCCATCC GTAAGATGCT
     4141 TTTCTGTGAC TGGTGAGTAC TCAACCAAGT CATTCTGAGA ATAGTGTATG CGGCGACCGA
     4201 GTTGCTCTTG CCCGGCGTCA ATACGGGATA ATACCGCGCC ACATAGCAGA ACTTTAAAAG
     4261 TGCTCATCAT TGGAAAACGT TCTTCGGGGC GAAAACTCTC AAGGATCTTA CCGCTGTTGA
     4321 GATCCAGTTC GATGTAACCC ACTCGTGCAC CCAACTGATC TTCAGCATCT TTTACTTTCA
     4381 CCAGCGTTTC TGGGTGAGCA AAAACAGGAA GGCAAAATGC CGCAAAAAAG GGAATAAGGG
     4441 CGACACGGAA ATGTTGAATA CTCATACTCT TCCTTTTTCA ATATTATTGA AGCATTTATC
     4501 AGGGTTATTG TCTCATGAGC GGATACATAT TTGAATGTAT TTAGAAAAAT AAACAAATAG
     4561 GGGTTCCGCG CACATTTCCC CGAAAAGTGC CACCTGACGT CTAAGAAACC ATTATTATCA
     4621 TGACATTAAC CTATAAAAAT AGGCGTATCA CGAGGCCCTT TCGTC
//
