# Supplementary material for: Further analysis of barley MORC1 using a highly efficient RNA‐guided Cas9 gene‐editing system
Source: Plant Biotechnol J. 2018 May 7;16(11):1892–903. doi: 10.1111/pbi.12924 (PMC6181210; doi:10.1111/pbi.12924)
Supplement: Supplementary file 4 — Supplementary File [file PBI-16-1892-s001.zip › pMGE568_pUC M2E-TaU6.gbk]

LOCUS       pMGE568_pUC_M2E-TaU6      4648 bp    DNA     circular SYN 11-FEB-1999
DEFINITION  Cloning vector pUC57, complete sequence.
ACCESSION   Y14837
VERSION     Y14837.1  GI:2440162
KEYWORDS    beta-galactosidase; beta-lactamase; bla gene; lac repressor; lacI
            gene; lacZ gene.
SOURCE      Cloning vector pUC57 (unknown)
  ORGANISM  Cloning vector pUC57
            other sequences; artificial sequences; vectors.
REFERENCE   1  
  AUTHORS   Markausakas,A. and Dreguniene,G.
  TITLE     A new cloning vector pUC57
  JOURNAL   Unpublished
REFERENCE   2  (bases 1 to 2710)
  AUTHORS   Markauskas,A.
  TITLE     Direct Submission
  JOURNAL   Submitted (16-SEP-1997) A. Markauskas, Fermentas AB, Graiciuno 8,
            Vilnius 2028, LITHUANIA
FEATURES             Location/Qualifiers
     CDS             complement(join(146..441,2380..2431))
                     /gene="lacZ"
                     /note="N-terminal fragment"
                     /codon_start=1
                     /transl_table=11
                     /product="beta-galactosidase"
                     /protein_id="CAA75110.1"
                     /db_xref="GI:2440163"
                     /translation="MTMITPSLHAGLCSRRARDPISRCIREVPSSNSLAVVLQRRDWE
                     NPGVTQLNRLAAHPPFASWRNSEEARTDRPSQQLRSLNGEWRLMRYFLLTHLCGISHR
                     IWCTLSTICSDAA"
     promoter        456..818
                     /label="Promoter, U6 (Triticum aestivum)"
     TATA_signal     789..794
                     /label=TATA
     misc_feature    818
                     /feature_type="Transcriptional start site"
                     /label=TSS
     TATA            819..2281
                     /label="spacer f guide"
     CDS             938..1597
                     /label=CmR
     CDS             1939..2244
                     /label=ccdB
     misc_feature    2282..>2379
                     /feature_type="sgRNA backbone"
                     /label=sgBB
     protein_bind    complement(2449..2469)
                     /note="lac repressor"
                     /bound_moiety="lacI"
     protein_bind    complement(2516..2553)
                     /bound_moiety="CAP"
     misc_feature    2814..3428
                     /note="replicon of pMB1"
     rep_origin      complement(2828)
     CDS             complement(3588..4448)
                     /gene="bla"
                     /function="confers resistance to ampicilin"
                     /codon_start=1
                     /transl_table=11
                     /product="beta-lactamase"
                     /protein_id="CAA75111.1"
                     /db_xref="GI:4379389"
                     /translation="MSIQHFRVALIPFFAAFCLPVFAHPETLVKVKDAEDQLGARVGY
                     IELDLNSGKILESFRPEERFPMMSTFKVLLCGAVLSRIDAGQEQLGRRIHYSQNDLVE
                     YSPVTEKHLTDGMTVRELCSAAITMSDNTAANLLLTTIGGPKELTAFLHNMGDHVTRL
                     DRWEPELNEAIPNDERDTTMPVAMATTLRKLLTGELLTLASRQQLIDWMEADKVAGPL
                     LRSALPAGWFIADKSGAGERGSRGIIAALGPDGKPSRIVVIYTTGSQATMDERNRQIA
                     EIGASLIKHW"
     sig_peptide     complement(4380..4448)
                     /gene="bla"
ORIGIN
        1 TCGCGCGTTT CGGTGATGAC GGTGAAAACC TCTGACACAT GCAGCTCCCG GAGACGGTCA
       61 CAGCTTGTCT GTAAGCGGAT GCCGGGAGCA GACAAGCCCG TCAGGGCGCG TCAGCGGGTG
      121 TTGGCGGGTG TCGGGGCTGG CTTAACTATG CGGCATCAGA GCAGATTGTA CTGAGAGTGC
      181 ACCATATGCG GTGTGAAATA CCGCACAGAT GCGTAAGGAG AAAATACCGC ATCAGGCGCC
      241 ATTCGCCATT CAGGCTGCGC AACTGTTGGG AAGGGCGATC GGTGCGGGCC TCTTCGCTAT
      301 TACGCCAGCT GGCGAAAGGG GGATGTGCTG CAAGGCGATT AAGTTGGGTA ACGCCAGGGT
      361 TTTCCCAGTC ACGACGTTGT AAAACGACGG CCAGTGAATT CGAGCTCGGT ACCTCGCGAA
      421 TGCATCTAGA TATCGGATCC Ctttggtctc acggtGACCA AGCCCGTTAT TCTGACAGTT
      481 CTGGTGCTCA ACACATTTAT ATTTATCAAG GAGCACATTG TTACTCACTG CTAGGAGGGA
      541 ATCGAACTAG GAATATTGAT CAGAGGAACT ACGAGAGAGC TGAAGATAAC TGCCCTCTAG
      601 CTCTCACTGA TCTGGGTCGC ATAGTGAGAT GCAGCCCACG TGAGTTCAGC AACGGTCTAG
      661 CGCTGGGCTT TTAGGCCCGC ATGATCGGGC TTTTGTCGGG TGGTCGACGT GTTCACGATT
      721 GGGGAGAGCA ACGCAGCAGT TCCTCTTAGT TTAGTCCCAC CTCGCCTGTC CAGCAGAGTT
      781 CTGACCGGTT TATAAACTCG CTTGCTGCAT CAGACTTGaa gtcttcTGAG cCGTTGATCG
      841 GCACGTAAGA GGTTCCAACT TTCACCATAA TGAAATAAGA TCACTACCGG GCGTATTTTT
      901 TGAGTTATCG AGATTTTCAG GAGCTAAGGA AGCTAAAATG GAGAAAAAAA TCACTGGATA
      961 TACCACCGTT GATATATCCC AATGGCATCG TAAAGAACAT TTTGAGGCAT TTCAGTCAGT
     1021 TGCTCAATGT ACCTATAACC AGACCGTTCA GCTGGATATT ACGGCCTTTT TAAAGACCGT
     1081 AAAGAAAAAT AAGCACAAGT TTTATCCGGC CTTTATTCAC ATTCTTGCCC GCCTGATGAA
     1141 TGCTCATCCG GAATTCCGTA TGGCAATGAA AGACGGTGAG CTGGTGATAT GGGATAGTGT
     1201 TCACCCTTGT TACACCGTTT TCCATGAGCA AACTGAAACG TTTTCATCGC TCTGGAGTGA
     1261 ATACCACGAC GATTTCCGGC AGTTTCTACA CATATATTCG CAAGATGTGG CGTGTTACGG
     1321 TGAAAACCTG GCCTATTTCC CTAAAGGGTT TATTGAGAAT ATGTTTTTCG TtTCAGCCAA
     1381 TCCCTGGGTG AGTTTCACCA GTTTTGATTT AAACGTGGCC AATATGGACA ACTTCTTCGC
     1441 CCCCGTTTTC ACCATGGGCA AATATTATAC GCAAGGCGAC AAGGTGCTGA TGCCGCTGGC
     1501 GATTCAGGTT CATCATGCCG TCTGTGATGG CTTCCATGTC GGCAGAATGC TTAATGAATT
     1561 ACAACAGTAC TGCGATGAGT GGCAGGGCGG GGCGTAATCG CGTGGATCCG GCTTACTAAA
     1621 AGCCAGATAA CAGTATGCGT ATTTGCGCGC TGATTTTTGC GGTATAAGAA TATATACTGA
     1681 TATGTATACC CGAAGTATGT CAAAAAGAGG TaTGCTATGA AGCAGCGTAT TACAGTGACA
     1741 GTTGACAGCG ACAGCTATCA GTTGCTCAAG GCATATATGA TGTCAATATC TCCGGTCTGG
     1801 TAAGCACAAC CATGCAGAAT GAAGCCCGTC GTCTGCGTGC CGAACGCTGG AAAGCGGAAA
     1861 ATCAGGAAGG GATGGCTGAG GTCGCCCGGT TTATTGAAAT GAACGGCTCT TTTGCTGACG
     1921 AGAACAGGGg CTGGTGAAAT GCAGTTTAAG GTTTACACCT ATAAAAGAGA GAGCCGTTAT
     1981 CGTCTGTTTG TGGATGTACA GAGTGATATT ATTGACACGC CtGGGCGACG GATGGTGATC
     2041 CCCCTGGCCA GTGCACGTCT GCTGTCAGAT AAAGTCTCCC GTGAACTTTA CCCGGTGGTG
     2101 CATATCGGGG ATGAAAGCTG GCGCATGATG ACCACCGATA TGGCCAGTGT GCCGGTtTCC
     2161 GTTATCGGGG AAGAAGTGGC TGATCTCAGC CACCGCGAAA ATGACATCAA AAACGCCATT
     2221 AACCTGATGT TCTGGGGAAT ATAAATGTCA GGCTCCCTTA TACACAGCCA GTCgaagact
     2281 tGTTTTAGAG CTAGAAATAG CAAGTTAAAA TAAGGCTAGT CCGTTATCAA CTTGAAAAAG
     2341 TGGCACCGAG TCGGTGCTTT TTTTTgggat gagaccaaaG GGCCCGTCGA CTGCAGAGGC
     2401 CTGCATGCAA GCTTGGCGTA ATCATGGTCA TAGCTGTTTC CTGTGTGAAA TTGTTATCCG
     2461 CTCACAATTC CACACAACAT ACGAGCCGGA AGCATAAAGT GTAAAGCCTG GGGTGCCTAA
     2521 TGAGTGAGCT AACTCACATT AATTGCGTTG CGCTCACTGC CCGCTTTCCA GTCGGGAAAC
     2581 CTGTCGTGCC AGCTGCATTA ATGAATCGGC CAACGCGCGG GGAGAGGCGG TTTGCGTATT
     2641 GGGCGCTCTT CCGCTTCCTC GCTCACTGAC TCGCTGCGCT CGGTCGTTCG GCTGCGGCGA
     2701 GCGGTATCAG CTCACTCAAA GGCGGTAATA CGGTTATCCA CAGAATCAGG GGATAACGCA
     2761 GGAAAGAACA TGTGAGCAAA AGGCCAGCAA AAGGCCAGGA ACCGTAAAAA GGCCGCGTTG
     2821 CTGGCGTTTT TCCATAGGCT CCGCCCCCCT GACGAGCATC ACAAAAATCG ACGCTCAAGT
     2881 CAGAGGTGGC GAAACCCGAC AGGACTATAA AGATACCAGG CGTTTCCCCC TGGAAGCTCC
     2941 CTCGTGCGCT CTCCTGTTCC GACCCTGCCG CTTACCGGAT ACCTGTCCGC CTTTCTCCCT
     3001 TCGGGAAGCG TGGCGCTTTC TCATAGCTCA CGCTGTAGGT ATCTCAGTTC GGTGTAGGTC
     3061 GTTCGCTCCA AGCTGGGCTG TGTGCACGAA CCCCCCGTTC AGCCCGACCG CTGCGCCTTA
     3121 TCCGGTAACT ATCGTCTTGA GTCCAACCCG GTAAGACACG ACTTATCGCC ACTGGCAGCA
     3181 GCCACTGGTA ACAGGATTAG CAGAGCGAGG TATGTAGGCG GTGCTACAGA GTTCTTGAAG
     3241 TGGTGGCCTA ACTACGGCTA CACTAGAAGA ACAGTATTTG GTATCTGCGC TCTGCTGAAG
     3301 CCAGTTACCT TCGGAAAAAG AGTTGGTAGC TCTTGATCCG GCAAACAAAC CACCGCTGGT
     3361 AGCGGTGGTT TTTTTGTTTG CAAGCAGCAG ATTACGCGCA GAAAAAAAGG ATCTCAAGAA
     3421 GATCCTTTGA TCTTTTCTAC GGGGTCTGAC GCTCAGTGGA ACGAAAACTC ACGTTAAGGG
     3481 ATTTTGGTCA TGAGATTATC AAAAAGGATC TTCACCTAGA TCCTTTTAAA TTAAAAATGA
     3541 AGTTTTAAAT CAATCTAAAG TATATATGAG TAAACTTGGT CTGACAGTTA CCAATGCTTA
     3601 ATCAGTGAGG CACCTATCTC AGCGATCTGT CTATTTCGTT CATCCATAGT TGCCTGACTC
     3661 CCCGTCGTGT AGATAACTAC GATACGGGAG GGCTTACCAT CTGGCCCCAG TGCTGCAATG
     3721 ATACCGCGAG AgCCACGCTC ACCGGCTCCA GATTTATCAG CAATAAACCA GCCAGCCGGA
     3781 AGGGCCGAGC GCAGAAGTGG TCCTGCAACT TTATCCGCCT CCATCCAGTC TATTAATTGT
     3841 TGCCGGGAAG CTAGAGTAAG TAGTTCGCCA GTTAATAGTT TGCGCAACGT TGTTGCCATT
     3901 GCTACAGGCA TCGTGGTGTC ACGCTCGTCG TTTGGTATGG CTTCATTCAG CTCCGGTTCC
     3961 CAACGATCAA GGCGAGTTAC ATGATCCCCC ATGTTGTGCA AAAAAGCGGT TAGCTCCTTC
     4021 GGTCCTCCGA TCGTTGTCAG AAGTAAGTTG GCCGCAGTGT TATCACTCAT GGTTATGGCA
     4081 GCACTGCATA ATTCTCTTAC TGTCATGCCA TCCGTAAGAT GCTTTTCTGT GACTGGTGAG
     4141 TACTCAACCA AGTCATTCTG AGAATAGTGT ATGCGGCGAC CGAGTTGCTC TTGCCCGGCG
     4201 TCAATACGGG ATAATACCGC GCCACATAGC AGAACTTTAA AAGTGCTCAT CATTGGAAAA
     4261 CGTTCTTCGG GGCGAAAACT CTCAAGGATC TTACCGCTGT TGAGATCCAG TTCGATGTAA
     4321 CCCACTCGTG CACCCAACTG ATCTTCAGCA TCTTTTACTT TCACCAGCGT TTCTGGGTGA
     4381 GCAAAAACAG GAAGGCAAAA TGCCGCAAAA AAGGGAATAA GGGCGACACG GAAATGTTGA
     4441 ATACTCATAC TCTTCCTTTT TCAATATTAT TGAAGCATTT ATCAGGGTTA TTGTCTCATG
     4501 AGCGGATACA TATTTGAATG TATTTAGAAA AATAAACAAA TAGGGGTTCC GCGCACATTT
     4561 CCCCGAAAAG TGCCACCTGA CGTCTAAGAA ACCATTATTA TCATGACATT AACCTATAAA
     4621 AATAGGCGTA TCACGAGGCC CTTTCGTC
//
