# Supplementary material for: Further analysis of barley MORC1 using a highly efficient RNA‐guided Cas9 gene‐editing system
Source: Plant Biotechnol J. 2018 May 7;16(11):1892–903. doi: 10.1111/pbi.12924 (PMC6181210; doi:10.1111/pbi.12924)
Supplement: Supplementary file 4 — Supplementary File [file PBI-16-1892-s001.zip › pMGE569_pUC M3-TaU6.gbk]

LOCUS       pMGE569_pUC_M3-TaU6      4648 bp    DNA     circular SYN 11-FEB-1999
DEFINITION  Cloning vector pUC57, complete sequence.
ACCESSION   Y14837
VERSION     Y14837.1  GI:2440162
KEYWORDS    beta-galactosidase; beta-lactamase; bla gene; lac repressor; lacI
            gene; lacZ gene.
SOURCE      Cloning vector pUC57 (unknown)
  ORGANISM  Cloning vector pUC57
            other sequences; artificial sequences; vectors.
REFERENCE   1  
  AUTHORS   Markausakas,A. and Dreguniene,G.
  TITLE     A new cloning vector pUC57
  JOURNAL   Unpublished
REFERENCE   2  (bases 1 to 2710)
  AUTHORS   Markauskas,A.
  TITLE     Direct Submission
  JOURNAL   Submitted (16-SEP-1997) A. Markauskas, Fermentas AB, Graiciuno 8,
            Vilnius 2028, LITHUANIA
FEATURES             Location/Qualifiers
     CDS             complement(join(146..441,2380..2431))
                     /gene="lacZ"
                     /note="N-terminal fragment"
                     /codon_start=1
                     /transl_table=11
                     /product="beta-galactosidase"
                     /protein_id="CAA75110.1"
                     /db_xref="GI:2440163"
                     /translation="MTMITPSLHAGLCSRRARDPISRCIREVPSSNSLAVVLQRRDWE
                     NPGVTQLNRLAAHPPFASWRNSEEARTDRPSQQLRSLNGEWRLMRYFLLTHLCGISHR
                     IWCTLSTICSDAA"
     promoter        456..818
                     /label="Promoter, U6 (Triticum aestivum)"
     TATA_signal     789..794
                     /label=TATA
     misc_feature    818
                     /feature_type="Transcription Start Site"
                     /label=TSS
     TATA            819..2281
                     /label="spacer f guide"
     CDS             938..1597
                     /label=CmR
     CDS             1939..2244
                     /label=ccdB
     misc_feature    2282..>2379
                     /feature_type="sgRNA backbone"
                     /label=sgBB
     protein_bind    complement(2449..2469)
                     /note="lac repressor"
                     /bound_moiety="lacI"
     protein_bind    complement(2516..2553)
                     /bound_moiety="CAP"
     misc_feature    2814..3428
                     /note="replicon of pMB1"
     rep_origin      complement(2828)
     CDS             complement(3588..4448)
                     /gene="bla"
                     /function="confers resistance to ampicilin"
                     /codon_start=1
                     /transl_table=11
                     /product="beta-lactamase"
                     /protein_id="CAA75111.1"
                     /db_xref="GI:4379389"
                     /translation="MSIQHFRVALIPFFAAFCLPVFAHPETLVKVKDAEDQLGARVGY
                     IELDLNSGKILESFRPEERFPMMSTFKVLLCGAVLSRIDAGQEQLGRRIHYSQNDLVE
                     YSPVTEKHLTDGMTVRELCSAAITMSDNTAANLLLTTIGGPKELTAFLHNMGDHVTRL
                     DRWEPELNEAIPNDERDTTMPVAMATTLRKLLTGELLTLASRQQLIDWMEADKVAGPL
                     LRSALPAGWFIADKSGAGERGSRGIIAALGPDGKPSRIVVIYTTGSQATMDERNRQIA
                     EIGASLIKHW"
     sig_peptide     complement(4380..4448)
                     /gene="bla"
ORIGIN
        1 TCGCGCGTTT CGGTGATGAC GGTGAAAACC TCTGACACAT GCAGCTCCCG GAGACGGTCA
       61 CAGCTTGTCT GTAAGCGGAT GCCGGGAGCA GACAAGCCCG TCAGGGCGCG TCAGCGGGTG
      121 TTGGCGGGTG TCGGGGCTGG CTTAACTATG CGGCATCAGA GCAGATTGTA CTGAGAGTGC
      181 ACCATATGCG GTGTGAAATA CCGCACAGAT GCGTAAGGAG AAAATACCGC ATCAGGCGCC
      241 ATTCGCCATT CAGGCTGCGC AACTGTTGGG AAGGGCGATC GGTGCGGGCC TCTTCGCTAT
      301 TACGCCAGCT GGCGAAAGGG GGATGTGCTG CAAGGCGATT AAGTTGGGTA ACGCCAGGGT
      361 TTTCCCAGTC ACGACGTTGT AAAACGACGG CCAGTGAATT CGAGCTCGGT ACCTCGCGAA
      421 TGCATCTAGA TATCGGATCC Ctttggtctc agcacGACCA AGCCCGTTAT TCTGACAGTT
      481 CTGGTGCTCA ACACATTTAT ATTTATCAAG GAGCACATTG TTACTCACTG CTAGGAGGGA
      541 ATCGAACTAG GAATATTGAT CAGAGGAACT ACGAGAGAGC TGAAGATAAC TGCCCTCTAG
      601 CTCTCACTGA TCTGGGTCGC ATAGTGAGAT GCAGCCCACG TGAGTTCAGC AACGGTCTAG
      661 CGCTGGGCTT TTAGGCCCGC ATGATCGGGC TTTTGTCGGG TGGTCGACGT GTTCACGATT
      721 GGGGAGAGCA ACGCAGCAGT TCCTCTTAGT TTAGTCCCAC CTCGCCTGTC CAGCAGAGTT
      781 CTGACCGGTT TATAAACTCG CTTGCTGCAT CAGACTTGaa gtcttcTGAG cCGTTGATCG
      841 GCACGTAAGA GGTTCCAACT TTCACCATAA TGAAATAAGA TCACTACCGG GCGTATTTTT
      901 TGAGTTATCG AGATTTTCAG GAGCTAAGGA AGCTAAAATG GAGAAAAAAA TCACTGGATA
      961 TACCACCGTT GATATATCCC AATGGCATCG TAAAGAACAT TTTGAGGCAT TTCAGTCAGT
     1021 TGCTCAATGT ACCTATAACC AGACCGTTCA GCTGGATATT ACGGCCTTTT TAAAGACCGT
     1081 AAAGAAAAAT AAGCACAAGT TTTATCCGGC CTTTATTCAC ATTCTTGCCC GCCTGATGAA
     1141 TGCTCATCCG GAATTCCGTA TGGCAATGAA AGACGGTGAG CTGGTGATAT GGGATAGTGT
     1201 TCACCCTTGT TACACCGTTT TCCATGAGCA AACTGAAACG TTTTCATCGC TCTGGAGTGA
     1261 ATACCACGAC GATTTCCGGC AGTTTCTACA CATATATTCG CAAGATGTGG CGTGTTACGG
     1321 TGAAAACCTG GCCTATTTCC CTAAAGGGTT TATTGAGAAT ATGTTTTTCG TtTCAGCCAA
     1381 TCCCTGGGTG AGTTTCACCA GTTTTGATTT AAACGTGGCC AATATGGACA ACTTCTTCGC
     1441 CCCCGTTTTC ACCATGGGCA AATATTATAC GCAAGGCGAC AAGGTGCTGA TGCCGCTGGC
     1501 GATTCAGGTT CATCATGCCG TCTGTGATGG CTTCCATGTC GGCAGAATGC TTAATGAATT
     1561 ACAACAGTAC TGCGATGAGT GGCAGGGCGG GGCGTAATCG CGTGGATCCG GCTTACTAAA
     1621 AGCCAGATAA CAGTATGCGT ATTTGCGCGC TGATTTTTGC GGTATAAGAA TATATACTGA
     1681 TATGTATACC CGAAGTATGT CAAAAAGAGG TaTGCTATGA AGCAGCGTAT TACAGTGACA
     1741 GTTGACAGCG ACAGCTATCA GTTGCTCAAG GCATATATGA TGTCAATATC TCCGGTCTGG
     1801 TAAGCACAAC CATGCAGAAT GAAGCCCGTC GTCTGCGTGC CGAACGCTGG AAAGCGGAAA
     1861 ATCAGGAAGG GATGGCTGAG GTCGCCCGGT TTATTGAAAT GAACGGCTCT TTTGCTGACG
     1921 AGAACAGGGg CTGGTGAAAT GCAGTTTAAG GTTTACACCT ATAAAAGAGA GAGCCGTTAT
     1981 CGTCTGTTTG TGGATGTACA GAGTGATATT ATTGACACGC CtGGGCGACG GATGGTGATC
     2041 CCCCTGGCCA GTGCACGTCT GCTGTCAGAT AAAGTCTCCC GTGAACTTTA CCCGGTGGTG
     2101 CATATCGGGG ATGAAAGCTG GCGCATGATG ACCACCGATA TGGCCAGTGT GCCGGTtTCC
     2161 GTTATCGGGG AAGAAGTGGC TGATCTCAGC CACCGCGAAA ATGACATCAA AAACGCCATT
     2221 AACCTGATGT TCTGGGGAAT ATAAATGTCA GGCTCCCTTA TACACAGCCA GTCgaagact
     2281 tGTTTTAGAG CTAGAAATAG CAAGTTAAAA TAAGGCTAGT CCGTTATCAA CTTGAAAAAG
     2341 TGGCACCGAG TCGGTGCTTT TTTTTagcgt gagaccaaaG GGCCCGTCGA CTGCAGAGGC
     2401 CTGCATGCAA GCTTGGCGTA ATCATGGTCA TAGCTGTTTC CTGTGTGAAA TTGTTATCCG
     2461 CTCACAATTC CACACAACAT ACGAGCCGGA AGCATAAAGT GTAAAGCCTG GGGTGCCTAA
     2521 TGAGTGAGCT AACTCACATT AATTGCGTTG CGCTCACTGC CCGCTTTCCA GTCGGGAAAC
     2581 CTGTCGTGCC AGCTGCATTA ATGAATCGGC CAACGCGCGG GGAGAGGCGG TTTGCGTATT
     2641 GGGCGCTCTT CCGCTTCCTC GCTCACTGAC TCGCTGCGCT CGGTCGTTCG GCTGCGGCGA
     2701 GCGGTATCAG CTCACTCAAA GGCGGTAATA CGGTTATCCA CAGAATCAGG GGATAACGCA
     2761 GGAAAGAACA TGTGAGCAAA AGGCCAGCAA AAGGCCAGGA ACCGTAAAAA GGCCGCGTTG
     2821 CTGGCGTTTT TCCATAGGCT CCGCCCCCCT GACGAGCATC ACAAAAATCG ACGCTCAAGT
     2881 CAGAGGTGGC GAAACCCGAC AGGACTATAA AGATACCAGG CGTTTCCCCC TGGAAGCTCC
     2941 CTCGTGCGCT CTCCTGTTCC GACCCTGCCG CTTACCGGAT ACCTGTCCGC CTTTCTCCCT
     3001 TCGGGAAGCG TGGCGCTTTC TCATAGCTCA CGCTGTAGGT ATCTCAGTTC GGTGTAGGTC
     3061 GTTCGCTCCA AGCTGGGCTG TGTGCACGAA CCCCCCGTTC AGCCCGACCG CTGCGCCTTA
     3121 TCCGGTAACT ATCGTCTTGA GTCCAACCCG GTAAGACACG ACTTATCGCC ACTGGCAGCA
     3181 GCCACTGGTA ACAGGATTAG CAGAGCGAGG TATGTAGGCG GTGCTACAGA GTTCTTGAAG
     3241 TGGTGGCCTA ACTACGGCTA CACTAGAAGA ACAGTATTTG GTATCTGCGC TCTGCTGAAG
     3301 CCAGTTACCT TCGGAAAAAG AGTTGGTAGC TCTTGATCCG GCAAACAAAC CACCGCTGGT
     3361 AGCGGTGGTT TTTTTGTTTG CAAGCAGCAG ATTACGCGCA GAAAAAAAGG ATCTCAAGAA
     3421 GATCCTTTGA TCTTTTCTAC GGGGTCTGAC GCTCAGTGGA ACGAAAACTC ACGTTAAGGG
     3481 ATTTTGGTCA TGAGATTATC AAAAAGGATC TTCACCTAGA TCCTTTTAAA TTAAAAATGA
     3541 AGTTTTAAAT CAATCTAAAG TATATATGAG TAAACTTGGT CTGACAGTTA CCAATGCTTA
     3601 ATCAGTGAGG CACCTATCTC AGCGATCTGT CTATTTCGTT CATCCATAGT TGCCTGACTC
     3661 CCCGTCGTGT AGATAACTAC GATACGGGAG GGCTTACCAT CTGGCCCCAG TGCTGCAATG
     3721 ATACCGCGAG AgCCACGCTC ACCGGCTCCA GATTTATCAG CAATAAACCA GCCAGCCGGA
     3781 AGGGCCGAGC GCAGAAGTGG TCCTGCAACT TTATCCGCCT CCATCCAGTC TATTAATTGT
     3841 TGCCGGGAAG CTAGAGTAAG TAGTTCGCCA GTTAATAGTT TGCGCAACGT TGTTGCCATT
     3901 GCTACAGGCA TCGTGGTGTC ACGCTCGTCG TTTGGTATGG CTTCATTCAG CTCCGGTTCC
     3961 CAACGATCAA GGCGAGTTAC ATGATCCCCC ATGTTGTGCA AAAAAGCGGT TAGCTCCTTC
     4021 GGTCCTCCGA TCGTTGTCAG AAGTAAGTTG GCCGCAGTGT TATCACTCAT GGTTATGGCA
     4081 GCACTGCATA ATTCTCTTAC TGTCATGCCA TCCGTAAGAT GCTTTTCTGT GACTGGTGAG
     4141 TACTCAACCA AGTCATTCTG AGAATAGTGT ATGCGGCGAC CGAGTTGCTC TTGCCCGGCG
     4201 TCAATACGGG ATAATACCGC GCCACATAGC AGAACTTTAA AAGTGCTCAT CATTGGAAAA
     4261 CGTTCTTCGG GGCGAAAACT CTCAAGGATC TTACCGCTGT TGAGATCCAG TTCGATGTAA
     4321 CCCACTCGTG CACCCAACTG ATCTTCAGCA TCTTTTACTT TCACCAGCGT TTCTGGGTGA
     4381 GCAAAAACAG GAAGGCAAAA TGCCGCAAAA AAGGGAATAA GGGCGACACG GAAATGTTGA
     4441 ATACTCATAC TCTTCCTTTT TCAATATTAT TGAAGCATTT ATCAGGGTTA TTGTCTCATG
     4501 AGCGGATACA TATTTGAATG TATTTAGAAA AATAAACAAA TAGGGGTTCC GCGCACATTT
     4561 CCCCGAAAAG TGCCACCTGA CGTCTAAGAA ACCATTATTA TCATGACATT AACCTATAAA
     4621 AATAGGCGTA TCACGAGGCC CTTTCGTC
//
