# Supplementary material for: Further analysis of barley MORC1 using a highly efficient RNA‐guided Cas9 gene‐editing system
Source: Plant Biotechnol J. 2018 May 7;16(11):1892–903. doi: 10.1111/pbi.12924 (PMC6181210; doi:10.1111/pbi.12924)
Supplement: Supplementary file 4 — Supplementary File [file PBI-16-1892-s001.zip › pMGE570_pUC M4E-TaU6.gbk]

LOCUS       pMGE570_pUC_M4E-TaU6      4648 bp    DNA     circular SYN 11-FEB-1999
DEFINITION  Cloning vector pUC57, complete sequence.
ACCESSION   Y14837
VERSION     Y14837.1  GI:2440162
KEYWORDS    beta-galactosidase; beta-lactamase; bla gene; lac repressor; lacI
            gene; lacZ gene.
SOURCE      Cloning vector pUC57 (unknown)
  ORGANISM  Cloning vector pUC57
            other sequences; artificial sequences; vectors.
REFERENCE   1  
  AUTHORS   Markausakas,A. and Dreguniene,G.
  TITLE     A new cloning vector pUC57
  JOURNAL   Unpublished
REFERENCE   2  (bases 1 to 2710)
  AUTHORS   Markauskas,A.
  TITLE     Direct Submission
  JOURNAL   Submitted (16-SEP-1997) A. Markauskas, Fermentas AB, Graiciuno 8,
            Vilnius 2028, LITHUANIA
FEATURES             Location/Qualifiers
     CDS             complement(join(146..431,2370..2431))
                     /gene="lacZ"
                     /note="N-terminal fragment"
                     /codon_start=1
                     /transl_table=11
                     /product="beta-galactosidase"
                     /protein_id="CAA75110.1"
                     /db_xref="GI:2440163"
                     /translation="MTMITPSLHAGLCSRRARDPISRCIREVPSSNSLAVVLQRRDWE
                     NPGVTQLNRLAAHPPFASWRNSEEARTDRPSQQLRSLNGEWRLMRYFLLTHLCGISHR
                     IWCTLSTICSDAA"
     misc_feature    complement(<432..529)
                     /feature_type="sgRNA backbone"
                     /label=sgBB
     TATA            complement(530..1992)
                     /label="spacer f guide"
     CDS             complement(567..872)
                     /label=ccdB
     CDS             complement(1214..1873)
                     /label=CmR
     promoter        complement(1993..2355)
                     /label="Promoter, U6 (Triticum aestivum)"
     misc_feature    complement(1993)
                     /feature_type="Transcriptional start site"
                     /label=TSS
     TATA_signal     complement(2017..2022)
                     /label=TATA
     protein_bind    complement(2449..2469)
                     /note="lac repressor"
                     /bound_moiety="lacI"
     protein_bind    complement(2516..2553)
                     /bound_moiety="CAP"
     misc_feature    2814..3428
                     /note="replicon of pMB1"
     rep_origin      complement(2828)
     CDS             complement(3588..4448)
                     /gene="bla"
                     /function="confers resistance to ampicilin"
                     /codon_start=1
                     /transl_table=11
                     /product="beta-lactamase"
                     /protein_id="CAA75111.1"
                     /db_xref="GI:4379389"
                     /translation="MSIQHFRVALIPFFAAFCLPVFAHPETLVKVKDAEDQLGARVGY
                     IELDLNSGKILESFRPEERFPMMSTFKVLLCGAVLSRIDAGQEQLGRRIHYSQNDLVE
                     YSPVTEKHLTDGMTVRELCSAAITMSDNTAANLLLTTIGGPKELTAFLHNMGDHVTRL
                     DRWEPELNEAIPNDERDTTMPVAMATTLRKLLTGELLTLASRQQLIDWMEADKVAGPL
                     LRSALPAGWFIADKSGAGERGSRGIIAALGPDGKPSRIVVIYTTGSQATMDERNRQIA
                     EIGASLIKHW"
     sig_peptide     complement(4380..4448)
                     /gene="bla"
ORIGIN
        1 TCGCGCGTTT CGGTGATGAC GGTGAAAACC TCTGACACAT GCAGCTCCCG GAGACGGTCA
       61 CAGCTTGTCT GTAAGCGGAT GCCGGGAGCA GACAAGCCCG TCAGGGCGCG TCAGCGGGTG
      121 TTGGCGGGTG TCGGGGCTGG CTTAACTATG CGGCATCAGA GCAGATTGTA CTGAGAGTGC
      181 ACCATATGCG GTGTGAAATA CCGCACAGAT GCGTAAGGAG AAAATACCGC ATCAGGCGCC
      241 ATTCGCCATT CAGGCTGCGC AACTGTTGGG AAGGGCGATC GGTGCGGGCC TCTTCGCTAT
      301 TACGCCAGCT GGCGAAAGGG GGATGTGCTG CAAGGCGATT AAGTTGGGTA ACGCCAGGGT
      361 TTTCCCAGTC ACGACGTTGT AAAACGACGG CCAGTGAATT CGAGCTCGGT ACCTCGCGAA
      421 TGCATCTAGA Ttttggtctc atcccAAAAA AAAGCACCGA CTCGGTGCCA CTTTTTCAAG
      481 TTGATAACGG ACTAGCCTTA TTTTAACTTG CTATTTCTAG CTCTAAAACa agtcttcGAC
      541 TGGCTGTGTA TAAGGGAGCC TGACATTTAT ATTCCCCAGA ACATCAGGTT AATGGCGTTT
      601 TTGATGTCAT TTTCGCGGTG GCTGAGATCA GCCACTTCTT CCCCGATAAC GGAaACCGGC
      661 ACACTGGCCA TATCGGTGGT CATCATGCGC CAGCTTTCAT CCCCGATATG CACCACCGGG
      721 TAAAGTTCAC GGGAGACTTT ATCTGACAGC AGACGTGCAC TGGCCAGGGG GATCACCATC
      781 CGTCGCCCaG GCGTGTCAAT AATATCACTC TGTACATCCA CAAACAGACG ATAACGGCTC
      841 TCTCTTTTAT AGGTGTAAAC CTTAAACTGC ATTTCACCAG cCCCTGTTCT CGTCAGCAAA
      901 AGAGCCGTTC ATTTCAATAA ACCGGGCGAC CTCAGCCATC CCTTCCTGAT TTTCCGCTTT
      961 CCAGCGTTCG GCACGCAGAC GACGGGCTTC ATTCTGCATG GTTGTGCTTA CCAGACCGGA
     1021 GATATTGACA TCATATATGC CTTGAGCAAC TGATAGCTGT CGCTGTCAAC TGTCACTGTA
     1081 ATACGCTGCT TCATAGCAtA CCTCTTTTTG ACATACTTCG GGTATACATA TCAGTATATA
     1141 TTCTTATACC GCAAAAATCA GCGCGCAAAT ACGCATACTG TTATCTGGCT TTTAGTAAGC
     1201 CGGATCCACG CGATTACGCC CCGCCCTGCC ACTCATCGCA GTACTGTTGT AATTCATTAA
     1261 GCATTCTGCC GACATGGAAG CCATCACAGA CGGCATGATG AACCTGAATC GCCAGCGGCA
     1321 TCAGCACCTT GTCGCCTTGC GTATAATATT TGCCCATGGT GAAAACGGGG GCGAAGAAGT
     1381 TGTCCATATT GGCCACGTTT AAATCAAAAC TGGTGAAACT CACCCAGGGA TTGGCTGAaA
     1441 CGAAAAACAT ATTCTCAATA AACCCTTTAG GGAAATAGGC CAGGTTTTCA CCGTAACACG
     1501 CCACATCTTG CGAATATATG TGTAGAAACT GCCGGAAATC GTCGTGGTAT TCACTCCAGA
     1561 GCGATGAAAA CGTTTCAGTT TGCTCATGGA AAACGGTGTA ACAAGGGTGA ACACTATCCC
     1621 ATATCACCAG CTCACCGTCT TTCATTGCCA TACGGAATTC CGGATGAGCA TTCATCAGGC
     1681 GGGCAAGAAT GTGAATAAAG GCCGGATAAA ACTTGTGCTT ATTTTTCTTT ACGGTCTTTA
     1741 AAAAGGCCGT AATATCCAGC TGAACGGTCT GGTTATAGGT ACATTGAGCA ACTGACTGAA
     1801 ATGCCTCAAA ATGTTCTTTA CGATGCCATT GGGATATATC AACGGTGGTA TATCCAGTGA
     1861 TTTTTTTCTC CATTTTAGCT TCCTTAGCTC CTGAAAATCT CGATAACTCA AAAAATACGC
     1921 CCGGTAGTGA TCTTATTTCA TTATGGTGAA AGTTGGAACC TCTTACGTGC CGATCAACGg
     1981 CTCAgaagac ttCAAGTCTG ATGCAGCAAG CGAGTTTATA AACCGGTCAG AACTCTGCTG
     2041 GACAGGCGAG GTGGGACTAA ACTAAGAGGA ACTGCTGCGT TGCTCTCCCC AATCGTGAAC
     2101 ACGTCGACCA CCCGACAAAA GCCCGATCAT GCGGGCCTAA AAGCCCAGCG CTAGACCGTT
     2161 GCTGAACTCA CGTGGGCTGC ATCTCACTAT GCGACCCAGA TCAGTGAGAG CTAGAGGGCA
     2221 GTTATCTTCA GCTCTCTCGT AGTTCCTCTG ATCAATATTC CTAGTTCGAT TCCCTCCTAG
     2281 CAGTGAGTAA CAATGTGCTC CTTGATAAAT ATAAATGTGT TGAGCACCAG AACTGTCAGA
     2341 ATAACGGGCT TGGTCcgctt gagaccaaaA TCGGATCCCG GGCCCGTCGA CTGCAGAGGC
     2401 CTGCATGCAA GCTTGGCGTA ATCATGGTCA TAGCTGTTTC CTGTGTGAAA TTGTTATCCG
     2461 CTCACAATTC CACACAACAT ACGAGCCGGA AGCATAAAGT GTAAAGCCTG GGGTGCCTAA
     2521 TGAGTGAGCT AACTCACATT AATTGCGTTG CGCTCACTGC CCGCTTTCCA GTCGGGAAAC
     2581 CTGTCGTGCC AGCTGCATTA ATGAATCGGC CAACGCGCGG GGAGAGGCGG TTTGCGTATT
     2641 GGGCGCTCTT CCGCTTCCTC GCTCACTGAC TCGCTGCGCT CGGTCGTTCG GCTGCGGCGA
     2701 GCGGTATCAG CTCACTCAAA GGCGGTAATA CGGTTATCCA CAGAATCAGG GGATAACGCA
     2761 GGAAAGAACA TGTGAGCAAA AGGCCAGCAA AAGGCCAGGA ACCGTAAAAA GGCCGCGTTG
     2821 CTGGCGTTTT TCCATAGGCT CCGCCCCCCT GACGAGCATC ACAAAAATCG ACGCTCAAGT
     2881 CAGAGGTGGC GAAACCCGAC AGGACTATAA AGATACCAGG CGTTTCCCCC TGGAAGCTCC
     2941 CTCGTGCGCT CTCCTGTTCC GACCCTGCCG CTTACCGGAT ACCTGTCCGC CTTTCTCCCT
     3001 TCGGGAAGCG TGGCGCTTTC TCATAGCTCA CGCTGTAGGT ATCTCAGTTC GGTGTAGGTC
     3061 GTTCGCTCCA AGCTGGGCTG TGTGCACGAA CCCCCCGTTC AGCCCGACCG CTGCGCCTTA
     3121 TCCGGTAACT ATCGTCTTGA GTCCAACCCG GTAAGACACG ACTTATCGCC ACTGGCAGCA
     3181 GCCACTGGTA ACAGGATTAG CAGAGCGAGG TATGTAGGCG GTGCTACAGA GTTCTTGAAG
     3241 TGGTGGCCTA ACTACGGCTA CACTAGAAGA ACAGTATTTG GTATCTGCGC TCTGCTGAAG
     3301 CCAGTTACCT TCGGAAAAAG AGTTGGTAGC TCTTGATCCG GCAAACAAAC CACCGCTGGT
     3361 AGCGGTGGTT TTTTTGTTTG CAAGCAGCAG ATTACGCGCA GAAAAAAAGG ATCTCAAGAA
     3421 GATCCTTTGA TCTTTTCTAC GGGGTCTGAC GCTCAGTGGA ACGAAAACTC ACGTTAAGGG
     3481 ATTTTGGTCA TGAGATTATC AAAAAGGATC TTCACCTAGA TCCTTTTAAA TTAAAAATGA
     3541 AGTTTTAAAT CAATCTAAAG TATATATGAG TAAACTTGGT CTGACAGTTA CCAATGCTTA
     3601 ATCAGTGAGG CACCTATCTC AGCGATCTGT CTATTTCGTT CATCCATAGT TGCCTGACTC
     3661 CCCGTCGTGT AGATAACTAC GATACGGGAG GGCTTACCAT CTGGCCCCAG TGCTGCAATG
     3721 ATACCGCGAG AgCCACGCTC ACCGGCTCCA GATTTATCAG CAATAAACCA GCCAGCCGGA
     3781 AGGGCCGAGC GCAGAAGTGG TCCTGCAACT TTATCCGCCT CCATCCAGTC TATTAATTGT
     3841 TGCCGGGAAG CTAGAGTAAG TAGTTCGCCA GTTAATAGTT TGCGCAACGT TGTTGCCATT
     3901 GCTACAGGCA TCGTGGTGTC ACGCTCGTCG TTTGGTATGG CTTCATTCAG CTCCGGTTCC
     3961 CAACGATCAA GGCGAGTTAC ATGATCCCCC ATGTTGTGCA AAAAAGCGGT TAGCTCCTTC
     4021 GGTCCTCCGA TCGTTGTCAG AAGTAAGTTG GCCGCAGTGT TATCACTCAT GGTTATGGCA
     4081 GCACTGCATA ATTCTCTTAC TGTCATGCCA TCCGTAAGAT GCTTTTCTGT GACTGGTGAG
     4141 TACTCAACCA AGTCATTCTG AGAATAGTGT ATGCGGCGAC CGAGTTGCTC TTGCCCGGCG
     4201 TCAATACGGG ATAATACCGC GCCACATAGC AGAACTTTAA AAGTGCTCAT CATTGGAAAA
     4261 CGTTCTTCGG GGCGAAAACT CTCAAGGATC TTACCGCTGT TGAGATCCAG TTCGATGTAA
     4321 CCCACTCGTG CACCCAACTG ATCTTCAGCA TCTTTTACTT TCACCAGCGT TTCTGGGTGA
     4381 GCAAAAACAG GAAGGCAAAA TGCCGCAAAA AAGGGAATAA GGGCGACACG GAAATGTTGA
     4441 ATACTCATAC TCTTCCTTTT TCAATATTAT TGAAGCATTT ATCAGGGTTA TTGTCTCATG
     4501 AGCGGATACA TATTTGAATG TATTTAGAAA AATAAACAAA TAGGGGTTCC GCGCACATTT
     4561 CCCCGAAAAG TGCCACCTGA CGTCTAAGAA ACCATTATTA TCATGACATT AACCTATAAA
     4621 AATAGGCGTA TCACGAGGCC CTTTCGTC
//
