# Supplementary material for: Further analysis of barley MORC1 using a highly efficient RNA‐guided Cas9 gene‐editing system
Source: Plant Biotechnol J. 2018 May 7;16(11):1892–903. doi: 10.1111/pbi.12924 (PMC6181210; doi:10.1111/pbi.12924)
Supplement: Supplementary file 4 — Supplementary File [file PBI-16-1892-s001.zip › pMGE585_pUC M1-HvU3.gbk]

LOCUS       pMGE585_pUC_M1-HvU3      4939 bp    DNA     circular SYN 11-FEB-1999
DEFINITION  Cloning vector pUC57, complete sequence.
ACCESSION   Y14837
VERSION     Y14837.1  GI:2440162
KEYWORDS    beta-galactosidase; beta-lactamase; bla gene; lac repressor; lacI
            gene; lacZ gene.
SOURCE      Cloning vector pUC57 (unknown)
  ORGANISM  Cloning vector pUC57
            other sequences; artificial sequences; vectors.
REFERENCE   1  
  AUTHORS   Markausakas,A. and Dreguniene,G.
  TITLE     A new cloning vector pUC57
  JOURNAL   Unpublished
REFERENCE   2  (bases 1 to 2710)
  AUTHORS   Markauskas,A.
  TITLE     Direct Submission
  JOURNAL   Submitted (16-SEP-1997) A. Markauskas, Fermentas AB, Graiciuno 8,
            Vilnius 2028, LITHUANIA
FEATURES             Location/Qualifiers
     CDS             201..1061
                     /gene="bla"
                     /function="confers resistance to ampicilin"
                     /codon_start=1
                     /transl_table=11
                     /product="beta-lactamase"
                     /protein_id="CAA75111.1"
                     /db_xref="GI:4379389"
                     /translation="MSIQHFRVALIPFFAAFCLPVFAHPETLVKVKDAEDQLGARVGY
                     IELDLNSGKILESFRPEERFPMMSTFKVLLCGAVLSRIDAGQEQLGRRIHYSQNDLVE
                     YSPVTEKHLTDGMTVRELCSAAITMSDNTAANLLLTTIGGPKELTAFLHNMGDHVTRL
                     DRWEPELNEAIPNDERDTTMPVAMATTLRKLLTGELLTLASRQQLIDWMEADKVAGPL
                     LRSALPAGWFIADKSGAGERGSRGIIAALGPDGKPSRIVVIYTTGSQATMDERNRQIA
                     EIGASLIKHW"
     sig_peptide     201..269
                     /gene="bla"
     misc_feature    complement(1221..1835)
                     /note="replicon of pMB1"
     rep_origin      1821
     protein_bind    2096..2133
                     /bound_moiety="CAP"
     protein_bind    2180..2200
                     /note="lac repressor"
                     /bound_moiety="lacI"
     promoter        2310..2947
                     /label=pHvU3
     USE             2883..2892
     TATA            2918..2923
     misc_feature    2947
                     /feature_type="Transcription start site"
                     /label=TSS
     CDS             3067..3726
                     /label="CmR [cat]"
     CDS             4068..4373
                     /label=ccdB
     misc_feature    4411..4494
                     /feature_type="sgRNA backbone"
                     /label="sgRNA backbone"
ORIGIN
        1 GACGAAAGGG CCTCGTGATA CGCCTATTTT TATAGGTTAA TGTCATGATA ATAATGGTTT
       61 CTTAGACGTC AGGTGGCACT TTTCGGGGAA ATGTGCGCGG AACCCCTATT TGTTTATTTT
      121 TCTAAATACA TTCAAATATG TATCCGCTCA TGAGACAATA ACCCTGATAA ATGCTTCAAT
      181 AATATTGAAA AAGGAAGAGT ATGAGTATTC AACATTTCCG TGTCGCCCTT ATTCCCTTTT
      241 TTGCGGCATT TTGCCTTCCT GTTTTTGCTC ACCCAGAAAC GCTGGTGAAA GTAAAAGATG
      301 CTGAAGATCA GTTGGGTGCA CGAGTGGGTT ACATCGAACT GGATCTCAAC AGCGGTAAGA
      361 TCCTTGAGAG TTTTCGCCCC GAAGAACGTT TTCCAATGAT GAGCACTTTT AAAGTTCTGC
      421 TATGTGGCGC GGTATTATCC CGTATTGACG CCGGGCAAGA GCAACTCGGT CGCCGCATAC
      481 ACTATTCTCA GAATGACTTG GTTGAGTACT CACCAGTCAC AGAAAAGCAT CTTACGGATG
      541 GCATGACAGT AAGAGAATTA TGCAGTGCTG CCATAACCAT GAGTGATAAC ACTGCGGCCA
      601 ACTTACTTCT GACAACGATC GGAGGACCGA AGGAGCTAAC CGCTTTTTTG CACAACATGG
      661 GGGATCATGT AACTCGCCTT GATCGTTGGG AACCGGAGCT GAATGAAGCC ATACCAAACG
      721 ACGAGCGTGA CACCACGATG CCTGTAGCAA TGGCAACAAC GTTGCGCAAA CTATTAACTG
      781 GCGAACTACT TACTCTAGCT TCCCGGCAAC AATTAATAGA CTGGATGGAG GCGGATAAAG
      841 TTGCAGGACC ACTTCTGCGC TCGGCCCTTC CGGCTGGCTG GTTTATTGCT GATAAATCTG
      901 GAGCCGGTGA GCGTGGcTCT CGCGGTATCA TTGCAGCACT GGGGCCAGAT GGTAAGCCCT
      961 CCCGTATCGT AGTTATCTAC ACGACGGGGA GTCAGGCAAC TATGGATGAA CGAAATAGAC
     1021 AGATCGCTGA GATAGGTGCC TCACTGATTA AGCATTGGTA ACTGTCAGAC CAAGTTTACT
     1081 CATATATACT TTAGATTGAT TTAAAACTTC ATTTTTAATT TAAAAGGATC TAGGTGAAGA
     1141 TCCTTTTTGA TAATCTCATG ACCAAAATCC CTTAACGTGA GTTTTCGTTC CACTGAGCGT
     1201 CAGACCCCGT AGAAAAGATC AAAGGATCTT CTTGAGATCC TTTTTTTCTG CGCGTAATCT
     1261 GCTGCTTGCA AACAAAAAAA CCACCGCTAC CAGCGGTGGT TTGTTTGCCG GATCAAGAGC
     1321 TACCAACTCT TTTTCCGAAG GTAACTGGCT TCAGCAGAGC GCAGATACCA AATACTGTTC
     1381 TTCTAGTGTA GCCGTAGTTA GGCCACCACT TCAAGAACTC TGTAGCACCG CCTACATACC
     1441 TCGCTCTGCT AATCCTGTTA CCAGTGGCTG CTGCCAGTGG CGATAAGTCG TGTCTTACCG
     1501 GGTTGGACTC AAGACGATAG TTACCGGATA AGGCGCAGCG GTCGGGCTGA ACGGGGGGTT
     1561 CGTGCACACA GCCCAGCTTG GAGCGAACGA CCTACACCGA ACTGAGATAC CTACAGCGTG
     1621 AGCTATGAGA AAGCGCCACG CTTCCCGAAG GGAGAAAGGC GGACAGGTAT CCGGTAAGCG
     1681 GCAGGGTCGG AACAGGAGAG CGCACGAGGG AGCTTCCAGG GGGAAACGCC TGGTATCTTT
     1741 ATAGTCCTGT CGGGTTTCGC CACCTCTGAC TTGAGCGTCG ATTTTTGTGA TGCTCGTCAG
     1801 GGGGGCGGAG CCTATGGAAA AACGCCAGCA ACGCGGCCTT TTTACGGTTC CTGGCCTTTT
     1861 GCTGGCCTTT TGCTCACATG TTCTTTCCTG CGTTATCCCC TGATTCTGTG GATAACCGTA
     1921 TTACCGCCTT TGAGTGAGCT GATACCGCTC GCCGCAGCCG AACGACCGAG CGCAGCGAGT
     1981 CAGTGAGCGA GGAAGCGGAA GAGCGCCCAA TACGCAAACC GCCTCTCCCC GCGCGTTGGC
     2041 CGATTCATTA ATGCAGCTGG CACGACAGGT TTCCCGACTG GAAAGCGGGC AGTGAGCGCA
     2101 ACGCAATTAA TGTGAGTTAG CTCACTCATT AGGCACCCCA GGCTTTACAC TTTATGCTTC
     2161 CGGCTCGTAT GTTGTGTGGA ATTGTGAGCG GATAACAATT TCACACAGGA AACAGCTATG
     2221 ACCATGATTA CGCCAAGCTT GCATGCAGGC CTCTGCAGTC GACGGGCCCG GGATCCGATt
     2281 tggtctcaac taGTTTTCCC AGTCACGACT CACAGAGTGC CCCTCATTTA TGTCAAACTA
     2341 TACACTTATC ATGTCTGACA TGACTTTGCA GTTAATTTTT TTGAACGGTG TCATGCTTTG
     2401 CACAATTGTC CTCCATCTAT AATGTTTTAC AAGAAACTAT TTAATACTGT ATTAACCTTT
     2461 GCAGTAGGCA TACTTGGTAC CATAATTATC TACATGCTGT CATGTGGAGC TCGTGGTACA
     2521 TACAGTAGTT TTTTTGTTAC TAAATACGGA GTACATTCGT ATATGATATG TTCCCTAATT
     2581 AGTTGCATCA CTTTTTTGTC CTCATTGCTG CTCTACTCTA AACTTATGTT CCAGACAAGC
     2641 CTACAACTGA GTCAGCCTGT CAGAGTTCTA CTGTGTTTGG ATAGATGTTC TAGTGCAACT
     2701 TTCTTCTTGT ATGTTTAGTT AATCATAAGG TCaCATTTTC TTACTACCTC CGGGACAGAT
     2761 GTTTCTCAGA TGGGCCGGGC TCTCTCTGCC CAGCAGGCAG CAGCAGCCCG ACCTCATGGG
     2821 CCAGCACCCA CCACGAGTTC CAGCTAGGGG GTGTTGCTGC CTAACACTAA CACTAACATT
     2881 AGTCCCACCT CGCCAGTTTG CAGGGATCGG AACCAGCTTA TAAGCTGAGC TGAGGAAGAA
     2941 GGTAGCAaag tcttcTGAGc CGTTGATCGG CACGTAAGAG GTTCCAACTT TCACCATAAT
     3001 GAAATAAGAT CACTACCGGG CGTATTTTTT GAGTTATCGA GATTTTCAGG AGCTAAGGAA
     3061 GCTAAAATGG AGAAAAAAAT CACTGGATAT ACCACCGTTG ATATATCCCA ATGGCATCGT
     3121 AAAGAACATT TTGAGGCATT TCAGTCAGTT GCTCAATGTA CCTATAACCA GACCGTTCAG
     3181 CTGGATATTA CGGCCTTTTT AAAGACCGTA AAGAAAAATA AGCACAAGTT TTATCCGGCC
     3241 TTTATTCACA TTCTTGCCCG CCTGATGAAT GCTCATCCGG AATTCCGTAT GGCAATGAAA
     3301 GACGGTGAGC TGGTGATATG GGATAGTGTT CACCCTTGTT ACACCGTTTT CCATGAGCAA
     3361 ACTGAAACGT TTTCATCGCT CTGGAGTGAA TACCACGACG ATTTCCGGCA GTTTCTACAC
     3421 ATATATTCGC AAGATGTGGC GTGTTACGGT GAAAACCTGG CCTATTTCCC TAAAGGGTTT
     3481 ATTGAGAATA TGTTTTTCGT tTCAGCCAAT CCCTGGGTGA GTTTCACCAG TTTTGATTTA
     3541 AACGTGGCCA ATATGGACAA CTTCTTCGCC CCCGTTTTCA CCATGGGCAA ATATTATACG
     3601 CAAGGCGACA AGGTGCTGAT GCCGCTGGCG ATTCAGGTTC ATCATGCCGT CTGTGATGGC
     3661 TTCCATGTCG GCAGAATGCT TAATGAATTA CAACAGTACT GCGATGAGTG GCAGGGCGGG
     3721 GCGTAATCGC GTGGATCCGG CTTACTAAAA GCCAGATAAC AGTATGCGTA TTTGCGCGCT
     3781 GATTTTTGCG GTATAAGAAT ATATACTGAT ATGTATACCC GAAGTATGTC AAAAAGAGGT
     3841 aTGCTATGAA GCAGCGTATT ACAGTGACAG TTGACAGCGA CAGCTATCAG TTGCTCAAGG
     3901 CATATATGAT GTCAATATCT CCGGTCTGGT AAGCACAACC ATGCAGAATG AAGCCCGTCG
     3961 TCTGCGTGCC GAACGCTGGA AAGCGGAAAA TCAGGAAGGG ATGGCTGAGG TCGCCCGGTT
     4021 TATTGAAATG AACGGCTCTT TTGCTGACGA GAACAGGGgC TGGTGAAATG CAGTTTAAGG
     4081 TTTACACCTA TAAAAGAGAG AGCCGTTATC GTCTGTTTGT GGATGTACAG AGTGATATTA
     4141 TTGACACGCC cGGGCGACGG ATGGTGATCC CCCTGGCCAG TGCACGTCTG CTGTCAGATA
     4201 AAGTCTCCCG TGAACTTTAC CCGGTGGTGC ATATCGGGGA TGAAAGCTGG CGCATGATGA
     4261 CCACCGATAT GGCCAGTGTG CCGGTtTCCG TTATCGGGGA AGAAGTGGCT GATCTCAGCC
     4321 ACCGCGAAAA TGACATCAAA AACGCCATTA ACCTGATGTT CTGGGGAATA TAAATGTCAG
     4381 GCTCCCTTAT ACACAGCCAG TCgaagactt GTTTTAGAGC TAGAAATAGC AAGTTAAAAT
     4441 AAGGCTAGTC CGTTATCAAC TTGAAAAAGT GGCACCGAGT CGGTGCTTTT TTTTcggttg
     4501 agaccaaaAT CTAGATGCAT TCGCGAGGTA CCGAGCTCGA ATTCACTGGC CGTCGTTTTA
     4561 CAACGTCGTG ACTGGGAAAA CCCTGGCGTT ACCCAACTTA ATCGCCTTGC AGCACATCCC
     4621 CCTTTCGCCA GCTGGCGTAA TAGCGAAGAG GCCCGCACCG ATCGCCCTTC CCAACAGTTG
     4681 CGCAGCCTGA ATGGCGAATG GCGCCTGATG CGGTATTTTC TCCTTACGCA TCTGTGCGGT
     4741 ATTTCACACC GCATATGGTG CACTCTCAGT ACAATCTGCT CTGATGCCGC ATAGTTAAGC
     4801 CAGCCCCGAC ACCCGCCAAC ACCCGCTGAC GCGCCCTGAC GGGCTTGTCT GCTCCCGGCA
     4861 TCCGCTTACA GACAAGCTGT GACCGTCTCC GGGAGCTGCA TGTGTCAGAG GTTTTCACCG
     4921 TCATCACCGA AACGCGCGA
//
