# Supplementary material for: Further analysis of barley MORC1 using a highly efficient RNA‐guided Cas9 gene‐editing system
Source: Plant Biotechnol J. 2018 May 7;16(11):1892–903. doi: 10.1111/pbi.12924 (PMC6181210; doi:10.1111/pbi.12924)
Supplement: Supplementary file 4 — Supplementary File [file PBI-16-1892-s001.zip › pMGE586_pUC M2-HvU3.gbk]

LOCUS       pMGE586_pUC_M2-HvU3      4918 bp    DNA     circular SYN 11-FEB-1999
DEFINITION  Cloning vector pUC57, complete sequence.
ACCESSION   Y14837
VERSION     Y14837.1  GI:2440162
KEYWORDS    beta-galactosidase; beta-lactamase; bla gene; lac repressor; lacI
            gene; lacZ gene.
SOURCE      Cloning vector pUC57 (unknown)
  ORGANISM  Cloning vector pUC57
            other sequences; artificial sequences; vectors.
REFERENCE   1  
  AUTHORS   Markausakas,A. and Dreguniene,G.
  TITLE     A new cloning vector pUC57
  JOURNAL   Unpublished
REFERENCE   2  (bases 1 to 2710)
  AUTHORS   Markauskas,A.
  TITLE     Direct Submission
  JOURNAL   Submitted (16-SEP-1997) A. Markauskas, Fermentas AB, Graiciuno 8,
            Vilnius 2028, LITHUANIA
FEATURES             Location/Qualifiers
     CDS             201..1061
                     /gene="bla"
                     /function="confers resistance to ampicilin"
                     /codon_start=1
                     /transl_table=11
                     /product="beta-lactamase"
                     /protein_id="CAA75111.1"
                     /db_xref="GI:4379389"
                     /translation="MSIQHFRVALIPFFAAFCLPVFAHPETLVKVKDAEDQLGARVGY
                     IELDLNSGKILESFRPEERFPMMSTFKVLLCGAVLSRIDAGQEQLGRRIHYSQNDLVE
                     YSPVTEKHLTDGMTVRELCSAAITMSDNTAANLLLTTIGGPKELTAFLHNMGDHVTRL
                     DRWEPELNEAIPNDERDTTMPVAMATTLRKLLTGELLTLASRQQLIDWMEADKVAGPL
                     LRSALPAGWFIADKSGAGERGSRGIIAALGPDGKPSRIVVIYTTGSQATMDERNRQIA
                     EIGASLIKHW"
     sig_peptide     201..269
                     /gene="bla"
     misc_feature    complement(1221..1835)
                     /note="replicon of pMB1"
     rep_origin      1821
     protein_bind    2096..2133
                     /bound_moiety="CAP"
     protein_bind    2180..2200
                     /note="lac repressor"
                     /bound_moiety="lacI"
     promoter        2292..2929
                     /label=pHvU3
     USE             2865..2874
     TATA            2900..2905
     misc_feature    2929
                     /feature_type="Transcription start site"
                     /label=TSS
     CDS             3049..3708
                     /label="CmR [cat]"
     CDS             4050..4355
                     /label=ccdB
     misc_feature    4393..4476
                     /feature_type="sgRNA backbone"
                     /label="sgRNA backbone"
ORIGIN
        1 GACGAAAGGG CCTCGTGATA CGCCTATTTT TATAGGTTAA TGTCATGATA ATAATGGTTT
       61 CTTAGACGTC AGGTGGCACT TTTCGGGGAA ATGTGCGCGG AACCCCTATT TGTTTATTTT
      121 TCTAAATACA TTCAAATATG TATCCGCTCA TGAGACAATA ACCCTGATAA ATGCTTCAAT
      181 AATATTGAAA AAGGAAGAGT ATGAGTATTC AACATTTCCG TGTCGCCCTT ATTCCCTTTT
      241 TTGCGGCATT TTGCCTTCCT GTTTTTGCTC ACCCAGAAAC GCTGGTGAAA GTAAAAGATG
      301 CTGAAGATCA GTTGGGTGCA CGAGTGGGTT ACATCGAACT GGATCTCAAC AGCGGTAAGA
      361 TCCTTGAGAG TTTTCGCCCC GAAGAACGTT TTCCAATGAT GAGCACTTTT AAAGTTCTGC
      421 TATGTGGCGC GGTATTATCC CGTATTGACG CCGGGCAAGA GCAACTCGGT CGCCGCATAC
      481 ACTATTCTCA GAATGACTTG GTTGAGTACT CACCAGTCAC AGAAAAGCAT CTTACGGATG
      541 GCATGACAGT AAGAGAATTA TGCAGTGCTG CCATAACCAT GAGTGATAAC ACTGCGGCCA
      601 ACTTACTTCT GACAACGATC GGAGGACCGA AGGAGCTAAC CGCTTTTTTG CACAACATGG
      661 GGGATCATGT AACTCGCCTT GATCGTTGGG AACCGGAGCT GAATGAAGCC ATACCAAACG
      721 ACGAGCGTGA CACCACGATG CCTGTAGCAA TGGCAACAAC GTTGCGCAAA CTATTAACTG
      781 GCGAACTACT TACTCTAGCT TCCCGGCAAC AATTAATAGA CTGGATGGAG GCGGATAAAG
      841 TTGCAGGACC ACTTCTGCGC TCGGCCCTTC CGGCTGGCTG GTTTATTGCT GATAAATCTG
      901 GAGCCGGTGA GCGTGGcTCT CGCGGTATCA TTGCAGCACT GGGGCCAGAT GGTAAGCCCT
      961 CCCGTATCGT AGTTATCTAC ACGACGGGGA GTCAGGCAAC TATGGATGAA CGAAATAGAC
     1021 AGATCGCTGA GATAGGTGCC TCACTGATTA AGCATTGGTA ACTGTCAGAC CAAGTTTACT
     1081 CATATATACT TTAGATTGAT TTAAAACTTC ATTTTTAATT TAAAAGGATC TAGGTGAAGA
     1141 TCCTTTTTGA TAATCTCATG ACCAAAATCC CTTAACGTGA GTTTTCGTTC CACTGAGCGT
     1201 CAGACCCCGT AGAAAAGATC AAAGGATCTT CTTGAGATCC TTTTTTTCTG CGCGTAATCT
     1261 GCTGCTTGCA AACAAAAAAA CCACCGCTAC CAGCGGTGGT TTGTTTGCCG GATCAAGAGC
     1321 TACCAACTCT TTTTCCGAAG GTAACTGGCT TCAGCAGAGC GCAGATACCA AATACTGTTC
     1381 TTCTAGTGTA GCCGTAGTTA GGCCACCACT TCAAGAACTC TGTAGCACCG CCTACATACC
     1441 TCGCTCTGCT AATCCTGTTA CCAGTGGCTG CTGCCAGTGG CGATAAGTCG TGTCTTACCG
     1501 GGTTGGACTC AAGACGATAG TTACCGGATA AGGCGCAGCG GTCGGGCTGA ACGGGGGGTT
     1561 CGTGCACACA GCCCAGCTTG GAGCGAACGA CCTACACCGA ACTGAGATAC CTACAGCGTG
     1621 AGCTATGAGA AAGCGCCACG CTTCCCGAAG GGAGAAAGGC GGACAGGTAT CCGGTAAGCG
     1681 GCAGGGTCGG AACAGGAGAG CGCACGAGGG AGCTTCCAGG GGGAAACGCC TGGTATCTTT
     1741 ATAGTCCTGT CGGGTTTCGC CACCTCTGAC TTGAGCGTCG ATTTTTGTGA TGCTCGTCAG
     1801 GGGGGCGGAG CCTATGGAAA AACGCCAGCA ACGCGGCCTT TTTACGGTTC CTGGCCTTTT
     1861 GCTGGCCTTT TGCTCACATG TTCTTTCCTG CGTTATCCCC TGATTCTGTG GATAACCGTA
     1921 TTACCGCCTT TGAGTGAGCT GATACCGCTC GCCGCAGCCG AACGACCGAG CGCAGCGAGT
     1981 CAGTGAGCGA GGAAGCGGAA GAGCGCCCAA TACGCAAACC GCCTCTCCCC GCGCGTTGGC
     2041 CGATTCATTA ATGCAGCTGG CACGACAGGT TTCCCGACTG GAAAGCGGGC AGTGAGCGCA
     2101 ACGCAATTAA TGTGAGTTAG CTCACTCATT AGGCACCCCA GGCTTTACAC TTTATGCTTC
     2161 CGGCTCGTAT GTTGTGTGGA ATTGTGAGCG GATAACAATT TCACACAGGA AACAGCTATG
     2221 ACCATGATTA CGCCAAGCTT GCATGCAGGC CTCTGCAGTC GACGGGCCCG GGATCCGATt
     2281 ggtctcacgg tTCACAGAGT GCCCCTCATT TATGTCAAAC TATACACTTA TCATGTCTGA
     2341 CATGACTTTG CAGTTAATTT TTTTGAACGG TGTCATGCTT TGCACAATTG TCCTCCATCT
     2401 ATAATGTTTT ACAAGAAACT ATTTAATACT GTATTAACCT TTGCAGTAGG CATACTTGGT
     2461 ACCATAATTA TCTACATGCT GTCATGTGGA GCTCGTGGTA CATACAGTAG TTTTTTTGTT
     2521 ACTAAATACG GAGTACATTC GTATATGATA TGTTCCCTAA TTAGTTGCAT CACTTTTTTG
     2581 TCCTCATTGC TGCTCTACTC TAAACTTATG TTCCAGACAA GCCTACAACT GAGTCAGCCT
     2641 GTCAGAGTTC TACTGTGTTT GGATAGATGT TCTAGTGCAA CTTTCTTCTT GTATGTTTAG
     2701 TTAATCATAA GGTCaCATTT TCTTACTACC TCCGGGACAG ATGTTTCTCA GATGGGCCGG
     2761 GCTCTCTCTG CCCAGCAGGC AGCAGCAGCC CGACCTCATG GGCCAGCACC CACCACGAGT
     2821 TCCAGCTAGG GGGTGTTGCT GCCTAACACT AACACTAACA TTAGTCCCAC CTCGCCAGTT
     2881 TGCAGGGATC GGAACCAGCT TATAAGCTGA GCTGAGGAAG AAGGTAGCAa agtcttcTGA
     2941 GcCGTTGATC GGCACGTAAG AGGTTCCAAC TTTCACCATA ATGAAATAAG ATCACTACCG
     3001 GGCGTATTTT TTGAGTTATC GAGATTTTCA GGAGCTAAGG AAGCTAAAAT GGAGAAAAAA
     3061 ATCACTGGAT ATACCACCGT TGATATATCC CAATGGCATC GTAAAGAACA TTTTGAGGCA
     3121 TTTCAGTCAG TTGCTCAATG TACCTATAAC CAGACCGTTC AGCTGGATAT TACGGCCTTT
     3181 TTAAAGACCG TAAAGAAAAA TAAGCACAAG TTTTATCCGG CCTTTATTCA CATTCTTGCC
     3241 CGCCTGATGA ATGCTCATCC GGAATTCCGT ATGGCAATGA AAGACGGTGA GCTGGTGATA
     3301 TGGGATAGTG TTCACCCTTG TTACACCGTT TTCCATGAGC AAACTGAAAC GTTTTCATCG
     3361 CTCTGGAGTG AATACCACGA CGATTTCCGG CAGTTTCTAC ACATATATTC GCAAGATGTG
     3421 GCGTGTTACG GTGAAAACCT GGCCTATTTC CCTAAAGGGT TTATTGAGAA TATGTTTTTC
     3481 GTtTCAGCCA ATCCCTGGGT GAGTTTCACC AGTTTTGATT TAAACGTGGC CAATATGGAC
     3541 AACTTCTTCG CCCCCGTTTT CACCATGGGC AAATATTATA CGCAAGGCGA CAAGGTGCTG
     3601 ATGCCGCTGG CGATTCAGGT TCATCATGCC GTCTGTGATG GCTTCCATGT CGGCAGAATG
     3661 CTTAATGAAT TACAACAGTA CTGCGATGAG TGGCAGGGCG GGGCGTAATC GCGTGGATCC
     3721 GGCTTACTAA AAGCCAGATA ACAGTATGCG TATTTGCGCG CTGATTTTTG CGGTATAAGA
     3781 ATATATACTG ATATGTATAC CCGAAGTATG TCAAAAAGAG GTaTGCTATG AAGCAGCGTA
     3841 TTACAGTGAC AGTTGACAGC GACAGCTATC AGTTGCTCAA GGCATATATG ATGTCAATAT
     3901 CTCCGGTCTG GTAAGCACAA CCATGCAGAA TGAAGCCCGT CGTCTGCGTG CCGAACGCTG
     3961 GAAAGCGGAA AATCAGGAAG GGATGGCTGA GGTCGCCCGG TTTATTGAAA TGAACGGCTC
     4021 TTTTGCTGAC GAGAACAGGG gCTGGTGAAA TGCAGTTTAA GGTTTACACC TATAAAAGAG
     4081 AGAGCCGTTA TCGTCTGTTT GTGGATGTAC AGAGTGATAT TATTGACACG CCcGGGCGAC
     4141 GGATGGTGAT CCCCCTGGCC AGTGCACGTC TGCTGTCAGA TAAAGTCTCC CGTGAACTTT
     4201 ACCCGGTGGT GCATATCGGG GATGAAAGCT GGCGCATGAT GACCACCGAT ATGGCCAGTG
     4261 TGCCGGTtTC CGTTATCGGG GAAGAAGTGG CTGATCTCAG CCACCGCGAA AATGACATCA
     4321 AAAACGCCAT TAACCTGATG TTCTGGGGAA TATAAATGTC AGGCTCCCTT ATACACAGCC
     4381 AGTCgaagac ttGTTTTAGA GCTAGAAATA GCAAGTTAAA ATAAGGCTAG TCCGTTATCA
     4441 ACTTGAAAAA GTGGCACCGA GTCGGTGCTT TTTTTTgcac tgagaccATC TAGATGCATT
     4501 CGCGAGGTAC CGAGCTCGAA TTCACTGGCC GTCGTTTTAC AACGTCGTGA CTGGGAAAAC
     4561 CCTGGCGTTA CCCAACTTAA TCGCCTTGCA GCACATCCCC CTTTCGCCAG CTGGCGTAAT
     4621 AGCGAAGAGG CCCGCACCGA TCGCCCTTCC CAACAGTTGC GCAGCCTGAA TGGCGAATGG
     4681 CGCCTGATGC GGTATTTTCT CCTTACGCAT CTGTGCGGTA TTTCACACCG CATATGGTGC
     4741 ACTCTCAGTA CAATCTGCTC TGATGCCGCA TAGTTAAGCC AGCCCCGACA CCCGCCAACA
     4801 CCCGCTGACG CGCCCTGACG GGCTTGTCTG CTCCCGGCAT CCGCTTACAG ACAAGCTGTG
     4861 ACCGTCTCCG GGAGCTGCAT GTGTCAGAGG TTTTCACCGT CATCACCGAA ACGCGCGA
//
