# Supplementary material for: Further analysis of barley MORC1 using a highly efficient RNA‐guided Cas9 gene‐editing system
Source: Plant Biotechnol J. 2018 May 7;16(11):1892–903. doi: 10.1111/pbi.12924 (PMC6181210; doi:10.1111/pbi.12924)
Supplement: Supplementary file 4 — Supplementary File [file PBI-16-1892-s001.zip › pMGE587_pUC M2E-HvU3.gbk]

LOCUS       pMGE587_pUC_M2E-HvU3      4920 bp    DNA     circular SYN 11-FEB-1999
DEFINITION  Cloning vector pUC57, complete sequence.
ACCESSION   Y14837
VERSION     Y14837.1  GI:2440162
KEYWORDS    beta-galactosidase; beta-lactamase; bla gene; lac repressor; lacI
            gene; lacZ gene.
SOURCE      Cloning vector pUC57 (unknown)
  ORGANISM  Cloning vector pUC57
            other sequences; artificial sequences; vectors.
REFERENCE   1  
  AUTHORS   Markausakas,A. and Dreguniene,G.
  TITLE     A new cloning vector pUC57
  JOURNAL   Unpublished
REFERENCE   2  (bases 1 to 2710)
  AUTHORS   Markauskas,A.
  TITLE     Direct Submission
  JOURNAL   Submitted (16-SEP-1997) A. Markauskas, Fermentas AB, Graiciuno 8,
            Vilnius 2028, LITHUANIA
FEATURES             Location/Qualifiers
     CDS             201..1061
                     /gene="bla"
                     /function="confers resistance to ampicilin"
                     /codon_start=1
                     /transl_table=11
                     /product="beta-lactamase"
                     /protein_id="CAA75111.1"
                     /db_xref="GI:4379389"
                     /translation="MSIQHFRVALIPFFAAFCLPVFAHPETLVKVKDAEDQLGARVGY
                     IELDLNSGKILESFRPEERFPMMSTFKVLLCGAVLSRIDAGQEQLGRRIHYSQNDLVE
                     YSPVTEKHLTDGMTVRELCSAAITMSDNTAANLLLTTIGGPKELTAFLHNMGDHVTRL
                     DRWEPELNEAIPNDERDTTMPVAMATTLRKLLTGELLTLASRQQLIDWMEADKVAGPL
                     LRSALPAGWFIADKSGAGERGSRGIIAALGPDGKPSRIVVIYTTGSQATMDERNRQIA
                     EIGASLIKHW"
     sig_peptide     201..269
                     /gene="bla"
     misc_feature    complement(1221..1835)
                     /note="replicon of pMB1"
     rep_origin      1821
     protein_bind    2096..2133
                     /bound_moiety="CAP"
     protein_bind    2180..2200
                     /note="lac repressor"
                     /bound_moiety="lacI"
     promoter        2292..2929
                     /label=pHvU3
     USE             2865..2874
     TATA            2900..2905
     misc_feature    2929
                     /feature_type="Transcription start site"
                     /label=TSS
     CDS             3049..3708
                     /label="CmR [cat]"
     CDS             4050..4355
                     /label=ccdB
     misc_feature    4393..4476
                     /feature_type="sgRNA backbone"
                     /label="sgRNA backbone"
ORIGIN
        1 GACGAAAGGG CCTCGTGATA CGCCTATTTT TATAGGTTAA TGTCATGATA ATAATGGTTT
       61 CTTAGACGTC AGGTGGCACT TTTCGGGGAA ATGTGCGCGG AACCCCTATT TGTTTATTTT
      121 TCTAAATACA TTCAAATATG TATCCGCTCA TGAGACAATA ACCCTGATAA ATGCTTCAAT
      181 AATATTGAAA AAGGAAGAGT ATGAGTATTC AACATTTCCG TGTCGCCCTT ATTCCCTTTT
      241 TTGCGGCATT TTGCCTTCCT GTTTTTGCTC ACCCAGAAAC GCTGGTGAAA GTAAAAGATG
      301 CTGAAGATCA GTTGGGTGCA CGAGTGGGTT ACATCGAACT GGATCTCAAC AGCGGTAAGA
      361 TCCTTGAGAG TTTTCGCCCC GAAGAACGTT TTCCAATGAT GAGCACTTTT AAAGTTCTGC
      421 TATGTGGCGC GGTATTATCC CGTATTGACG CCGGGCAAGA GCAACTCGGT CGCCGCATAC
      481 ACTATTCTCA GAATGACTTG GTTGAGTACT CACCAGTCAC AGAAAAGCAT CTTACGGATG
      541 GCATGACAGT AAGAGAATTA TGCAGTGCTG CCATAACCAT GAGTGATAAC ACTGCGGCCA
      601 ACTTACTTCT GACAACGATC GGAGGACCGA AGGAGCTAAC CGCTTTTTTG CACAACATGG
      661 GGGATCATGT AACTCGCCTT GATCGTTGGG AACCGGAGCT GAATGAAGCC ATACCAAACG
      721 ACGAGCGTGA CACCACGATG CCTGTAGCAA TGGCAACAAC GTTGCGCAAA CTATTAACTG
      781 GCGAACTACT TACTCTAGCT TCCCGGCAAC AATTAATAGA CTGGATGGAG GCGGATAAAG
      841 TTGCAGGACC ACTTCTGCGC TCGGCCCTTC CGGCTGGCTG GTTTATTGCT GATAAATCTG
      901 GAGCCGGTGA GCGTGGcTCT CGCGGTATCA TTGCAGCACT GGGGCCAGAT GGTAAGCCCT
      961 CCCGTATCGT AGTTATCTAC ACGACGGGGA GTCAGGCAAC TATGGATGAA CGAAATAGAC
     1021 AGATCGCTGA GATAGGTGCC TCACTGATTA AGCATTGGTA ACTGTCAGAC CAAGTTTACT
     1081 CATATATACT TTAGATTGAT TTAAAACTTC ATTTTTAATT TAAAAGGATC TAGGTGAAGA
     1141 TCCTTTTTGA TAATCTCATG ACCAAAATCC CTTAACGTGA GTTTTCGTTC CACTGAGCGT
     1201 CAGACCCCGT AGAAAAGATC AAAGGATCTT CTTGAGATCC TTTTTTTCTG CGCGTAATCT
     1261 GCTGCTTGCA AACAAAAAAA CCACCGCTAC CAGCGGTGGT TTGTTTGCCG GATCAAGAGC
     1321 TACCAACTCT TTTTCCGAAG GTAACTGGCT TCAGCAGAGC GCAGATACCA AATACTGTTC
     1381 TTCTAGTGTA GCCGTAGTTA GGCCACCACT TCAAGAACTC TGTAGCACCG CCTACATACC
     1441 TCGCTCTGCT AATCCTGTTA CCAGTGGCTG CTGCCAGTGG CGATAAGTCG TGTCTTACCG
     1501 GGTTGGACTC AAGACGATAG TTACCGGATA AGGCGCAGCG GTCGGGCTGA ACGGGGGGTT
     1561 CGTGCACACA GCCCAGCTTG GAGCGAACGA CCTACACCGA ACTGAGATAC CTACAGCGTG
     1621 AGCTATGAGA AAGCGCCACG CTTCCCGAAG GGAGAAAGGC GGACAGGTAT CCGGTAAGCG
     1681 GCAGGGTCGG AACAGGAGAG CGCACGAGGG AGCTTCCAGG GGGAAACGCC TGGTATCTTT
     1741 ATAGTCCTGT CGGGTTTCGC CACCTCTGAC TTGAGCGTCG ATTTTTGTGA TGCTCGTCAG
     1801 GGGGGCGGAG CCTATGGAAA AACGCCAGCA ACGCGGCCTT TTTACGGTTC CTGGCCTTTT
     1861 GCTGGCCTTT TGCTCACATG TTCTTTCCTG CGTTATCCCC TGATTCTGTG GATAACCGTA
     1921 TTACCGCCTT TGAGTGAGCT GATACCGCTC GCCGCAGCCG AACGACCGAG CGCAGCGAGT
     1981 CAGTGAGCGA GGAAGCGGAA GAGCGCCCAA TACGCAAACC GCCTCTCCCC GCGCGTTGGC
     2041 CGATTCATTA ATGCAGCTGG CACGACAGGT TTCCCGACTG GAAAGCGGGC AGTGAGCGCA
     2101 ACGCAATTAA TGTGAGTTAG CTCACTCATT AGGCACCCCA GGCTTTACAC TTTATGCTTC
     2161 CGGCTCGTAT GTTGTGTGGA ATTGTGAGCG GATAACAATT TCACACAGGA AACAGCTATG
     2221 ACCATGATTA CGCCAAGCTT GCATGCAGGC CTCTGCAGTC GACGGGCCCG GGATCCGATt
     2281 ggtctcacgg tTCACAGAGT GCCCCTCATT TATGTCAAAC TATACACTTA TCATGTCTGA
     2341 CATGACTTTG CAGTTAATTT TTTTGAACGG TGTCATGCTT TGCACAATTG TCCTCCATCT
     2401 ATAATGTTTT ACAAGAAACT ATTTAATACT GTATTAACCT TTGCAGTAGG CATACTTGGT
     2461 ACCATAATTA TCTACATGCT GTCATGTGGA GCTCGTGGTA CATACAGTAG TTTTTTTGTT
     2521 ACTAAATACG GAGTACATTC GTATATGATA TGTTCCCTAA TTAGTTGCAT CACTTTTTTG
     2581 TCCTCATTGC TGCTCTACTC TAAACTTATG TTCCAGACAA GCCTACAACT GAGTCAGCCT
     2641 GTCAGAGTTC TACTGTGTTT GGATAGATGT TCTAGTGCAA CTTTCTTCTT GTATGTTTAG
     2701 TTAATCATAA GGTCaCATTT TCTTACTACC TCCGGGACAG ATGTTTCTCA GATGGGCCGG
     2761 GCTCTCTCTG CCCAGCAGGC AGCAGCAGCC CGACCTCATG GGCCAGCACC CACCACGAGT
     2821 TCCAGCTAGG GGGTGTTGCT GCCTAACACT AACACTAACA TTAGTCCCAC CTCGCCAGTT
     2881 TGCAGGGATC GGAACCAGCT TATAAGCTGA GCTGAGGAAG AAGGTAGCAa agtcttcTGA
     2941 GcCGTTGATC GGCACGTAAG AGGTTCCAAC TTTCACCATA ATGAAATAAG ATCACTACCG
     3001 GGCGTATTTT TTGAGTTATC GAGATTTTCA GGAGCTAAGG AAGCTAAAAT GGAGAAAAAA
     3061 ATCACTGGAT ATACCACCGT TGATATATCC CAATGGCATC GTAAAGAACA TTTTGAGGCA
     3121 TTTCAGTCAG TTGCTCAATG TACCTATAAC CAGACCGTTC AGCTGGATAT TACGGCCTTT
     3181 TTAAAGACCG TAAAGAAAAA TAAGCACAAG TTTTATCCGG CCTTTATTCA CATTCTTGCC
     3241 CGCCTGATGA ATGCTCATCC GGAATTCCGT ATGGCAATGA AAGACGGTGA GCTGGTGATA
     3301 TGGGATAGTG TTCACCCTTG TTACACCGTT TTCCATGAGC AAACTGAAAC GTTTTCATCG
     3361 CTCTGGAGTG AATACCACGA CGATTTCCGG CAGTTTCTAC ACATATATTC GCAAGATGTG
     3421 GCGTGTTACG GTGAAAACCT GGCCTATTTC CCTAAAGGGT TTATTGAGAA TATGTTTTTC
     3481 GTtTCAGCCA ATCCCTGGGT GAGTTTCACC AGTTTTGATT TAAACGTGGC CAATATGGAC
     3541 AACTTCTTCG CCCCCGTTTT CACCATGGGC AAATATTATA CGCAAGGCGA CAAGGTGCTG
     3601 ATGCCGCTGG CGATTCAGGT TCATCATGCC GTCTGTGATG GCTTCCATGT CGGCAGAATG
     3661 CTTAATGAAT TACAACAGTA CTGCGATGAG TGGCAGGGCG GGGCGTAATC GCGTGGATCC
     3721 GGCTTACTAA AAGCCAGATA ACAGTATGCG TATTTGCGCG CTGATTTTTG CGGTATAAGA
     3781 ATATATACTG ATATGTATAC CCGAAGTATG TCAAAAAGAG GTaTGCTATG AAGCAGCGTA
     3841 TTACAGTGAC AGTTGACAGC GACAGCTATC AGTTGCTCAA GGCATATATG ATGTCAATAT
     3901 CTCCGGTCTG GTAAGCACAA CCATGCAGAA TGAAGCCCGT CGTCTGCGTG CCGAACGCTG
     3961 GAAAGCGGAA AATCAGGAAG GGATGGCTGA GGTCGCCCGG TTTATTGAAA TGAACGGCTC
     4021 TTTTGCTGAC GAGAACAGGG gCTGGTGAAA TGCAGTTTAA GGTTTACACC TATAAAAGAG
     4081 AGAGCCGTTA TCGTCTGTTT GTGGATGTAC AGAGTGATAT TATTGACACG CCcGGGCGAC
     4141 GGATGGTGAT CCCCCTGGCC AGTGCACGTC TGCTGTCAGA TAAAGTCTCC CGTGAACTTT
     4201 ACCCGGTGGT GCATATCGGG GATGAAAGCT GGCGCATGAT GACCACCGAT ATGGCCAGTG
     4261 TGCCGGTtTC CGTTATCGGG GAAGAAGTGG CTGATCTCAG CCACCGCGAA AATGACATCA
     4321 AAAACGCCAT TAACCTGATG TTCTGGGGAA TATAAATGTC AGGCTCCCTT ATACACAGCC
     4381 AGTCgaagac ttGTTTTAGA GCTAGAAATA GCAAGTTAAA ATAAGGCTAG TCCGTTATCA
     4441 ACTTGAAAAA GTGGCACCGA GTCGGTGCTT TTTTTTggga tgagaccaaA TCTAGATGCA
     4501 TTCGCGAGGT ACCGAGCTCG AATTCACTGG CCGTCGTTTT ACAACGTCGT GACTGGGAAA
     4561 ACCCTGGCGT TACCCAACTT AATCGCCTTG CAGCACATCC CCCTTTCGCC AGCTGGCGTA
     4621 ATAGCGAAGA GGCCCGCACC GATCGCCCTT CCCAACAGTT GCGCAGCCTG AATGGCGAAT
     4681 GGCGCCTGAT GCGGTATTTT CTCCTTACGC ATCTGTGCGG TATTTCACAC CGCATATGGT
     4741 GCACTCTCAG TACAATCTGC TCTGATGCCG CATAGTTAAG CCAGCCCCGA CACCCGCCAA
     4801 CACCCGCTGA CGCGCCCTGA CGGGCTTGTC TGCTCCCGGC ATCCGCTTAC AGACAAGCTG
     4861 TGACCGTCTC CGGGAGCTGC ATGTGTCAGA GGTTTTCACC GTCATCACCG AAACGCGCGA
//
