# Supplementary material for: Further analysis of barley MORC1 using a highly efficient RNA‐guided Cas9 gene‐editing system
Source: Plant Biotechnol J. 2018 May 7;16(11):1892–903. doi: 10.1111/pbi.12924 (PMC6181210; doi:10.1111/pbi.12924)
Supplement: Supplementary file 4 — Supplementary File [file PBI-16-1892-s001.zip › pMGE588_pUC M3-HvU3.gbk]

LOCUS       pMGE588_pUC_M3-HvU3      4943 bp    DNA     circular SYN 11-FEB-1999
DEFINITION  Cloning vector pUC57, complete sequence.
ACCESSION   Y14837
VERSION     Y14837.1  GI:2440162
KEYWORDS    beta-galactosidase; beta-lactamase; bla gene; lac repressor; lacI
            gene; lacZ gene.
SOURCE      Cloning vector pUC57 (unknown)
  ORGANISM  Cloning vector pUC57
            other sequences; artificial sequences; vectors.
REFERENCE   1  
  AUTHORS   Markausakas,A. and Dreguniene,G.
  TITLE     A new cloning vector pUC57
  JOURNAL   Unpublished
REFERENCE   2  (bases 1 to 2710)
  AUTHORS   Markauskas,A.
  TITLE     Direct Submission
  JOURNAL   Submitted (16-SEP-1997) A. Markauskas, Fermentas AB, Graiciuno 8,
            Vilnius 2028, LITHUANIA
FEATURES             Location/Qualifiers
     promoter        467..1104
                     /label=pHvU3
     USE             1040..1049
     TATA            1075..1080
     misc_feature    1104
                     /feature_type="Transcription start site"
                     /label=TSS
     CDS             1224..1883
                     /label="CmR [cat]"
     CDS             2225..2530
                     /label=ccdB
     misc_feature    2568..2651
                     /feature_type="sgRNA backbone"
                     /label="sgRNA backbone"
     protein_bind    complement(2744..2764)
                     /note="lac repressor"
                     /bound_moiety="lacI"
     protein_bind    complement(2811..2848)
                     /bound_moiety="CAP"
     misc_feature    3109..3723
                     /note="replicon of pMB1"
     rep_origin      complement(3123)
     CDS             complement(3883..4743)
                     /gene="bla"
                     /function="confers resistance to ampicilin"
                     /codon_start=1
                     /transl_table=11
                     /product="beta-lactamase"
                     /protein_id="CAA75111.1"
                     /db_xref="GI:4379389"
                     /translation="MSIQHFRVALIPFFAAFCLPVFAHPETLVKVKDAEDQLGARVGY
                     IELDLNSGKILESFRPEERFPMMSTFKVLLCGAVLSRIDAGQEQLGRRIHYSQNDLVE
                     YSPVTEKHLTDGMTVRELCSAAITMSDNTAANLLLTTIGGPKELTAFLHNMGDHVTRL
                     DRWEPELNEAIPNDERDTTMPVAMATTLRKLLTGELLTLASRQQLIDWMEADKVAGPL
                     LRSALPAGWFIADKSGAGERGSRGIIAALGPDGKPSRIVVIYTTGSQATMDERNRQIA
                     EIGASLIKHW"
     sig_peptide     complement(4675..4743)
                     /gene="bla"
ORIGIN
        1 TCGCGCGTTT CGGTGATGAC GGTGAAAACC TCTGACACAT GCAGCTCCCG GAGACGGTCA
       61 CAGCTTGTCT GTAAGCGGAT GCCGGGAGCA GACAAGCCCG TCAGGGCGCG TCAGCGGGTG
      121 TTGGCGGGTG TCGGGGCTGG CTTAACTATG CGGCATCAGA GCAGATTGTA CTGAGAGTGC
      181 ACCATATGCG GTGTGAAATA CCGCACAGAT GCGTAAGGAG AAAATACCGC ATCAGGCGCC
      241 ATTCGCCATT CAGGCTGCGC AACTGTTGGG AAGGGCGATC GGTGCGGGCC TCTTCGCTAT
      301 TACGCCAGCT GGCGAAAGGG GGATGTGCTG CAAGGCGATT AAGTTGGGTA ACGCCAGGGT
      361 TTTCCCAGTC ACGACGTTGT AAAACGACGG CCAGTGAATT CGAGCTCGGT ACCTCGCGAA
      421 TGCATCTAGA Ttttggtctc agcacGCCAG CTTCTATGAG TACTGATCAC AGAGTGCCCC
      481 TCATTTATGT CAAACTATAC ACTTATCATG TCTGACATGA CTTTGCAGTT AATTTTTTTG
      541 AACGGTGTCA TGCTTTGCAC AATTGTCCTC CATCTATAAT GTTTTACAAG AAACTATTTA
      601 ATACTGTATT AACCTTTGCA GTAGGCATAC TTGGTACCAT AATTATCTAC ATGCTGTCAT
      661 GTGGAGCTCG TGGTACATAC AGTAGTTTTT TTGTTACTAA ATACGGAGTA CATTCGTATA
      721 TGATATGTTC CCTAATTAGT TGCATCACTT TTTTGTCCTC ATTGCTGCTC TACTCTAAAC
      781 TTATGTTCCA GACAAGCCTA CAACTGAGTC AGCCTGTCAG AGTTCTACTG TGTTTGGATA
      841 GATGTTCTAG TGCAACTTTC TTCTTGTATG TTTAGTTAAT CATAAGGTCa CATTTTCTTA
      901 CTACCTCCGG GACAGATGTT TCTCAGATGG GCCGGGCTCT CTCTGCCCAG CAGGCAGCAG
      961 CAGCCCGACC TCATGGGCCA GCACCCACCA CGAGTTCCAG CTAGGGGGTG TTGCTGCCTA
     1021 ACACTAACAC TAACATTAGT CCCACCTCGC CAGTTTGCAG GGATCGGAAC CAGCTTATAA
     1081 GCTGAGCTGA GGAAGAAGGT AGCAaagtct tcTGAGcCGT TGATCGGCAC GTAAGAGGTT
     1141 CCAACTTTCA CCATAATGAA ATAAGATCAC TACCGGGCGT ATTTTTTGAG TTATCGAGAT
     1201 TTTCAGGAGC TAAGGAAGCT AAAATGGAGA AAAAAATCAC TGGATATACC ACCGTTGATA
     1261 TATCCCAATG GCATCGTAAA GAACATTTTG AGGCATTTCA GTCAGTTGCT CAATGTACCT
     1321 ATAACCAGAC CGTTCAGCTG GATATTACGG CCTTTTTAAA GACCGTAAAG AAAAATAAGC
     1381 ACAAGTTTTA TCCGGCCTTT ATTCACATTC TTGCCCGCCT GATGAATGCT CATCCGGAAT
     1441 TCCGTATGGC AATGAAAGAC GGTGAGCTGG TGATATGGGA TAGTGTTCAC CCTTGTTACA
     1501 CCGTTTTCCA TGAGCAAACT GAAACGTTTT CATCGCTCTG GAGTGAATAC CACGACGATT
     1561 TCCGGCAGTT TCTACACATA TATTCGCAAG ATGTGGCGTG TTACGGTGAA AACCTGGCCT
     1621 ATTTCCCTAA AGGGTTTATT GAGAATATGT TTTTCGTtTC AGCCAATCCC TGGGTGAGTT
     1681 TCACCAGTTT TGATTTAAAC GTGGCCAATA TGGACAACTT CTTCGCCCCC GTTTTCACCA
     1741 TGGGCAAATA TTATACGCAA GGCGACAAGG TGCTGATGCC GCTGGCGATT CAGGTTCATC
     1801 ATGCCGTCTG TGATGGCTTC CATGTCGGCA GAATGCTTAA TGAATTACAA CAGTACTGCG
     1861 ATGAGTGGCA GGGCGGGGCG TAATCGCGTG GATCCGGCTT ACTAAAAGCC AGATAACAGT
     1921 ATGCGTATTT GCGCGCTGAT TTTTGCGGTA TAAGAATATA TACTGATATG TATACCCGAA
     1981 GTATGTCAAA AAGAGGTaTG CTATGAAGCA GCGTATTACA GTGACAGTTG ACAGCGACAG
     2041 CTATCAGTTG CTCAAGGCAT ATATGATGTC AATATCTCCG GTCTGGTAAG CACAACCATG
     2101 CAGAATGAAG CCCGTCGTCT GCGTGCCGAA CGCTGGAAAG CGGAAAATCA GGAAGGGATG
     2161 GCTGAGGTCG CCCGGTTTAT TGAAATGAAC GGCTCTTTTG CTGACGAGAA CAGGGgCTGG
     2221 TGAAATGCAG TTTAAGGTTT ACACCTATAA AAGAGAGAGC CGTTATCGTC TGTTTGTGGA
     2281 TGTACAGAGT GATATTATTG ACACGCCcGG GCGACGGATG GTGATCCCCC TGGCCAGTGC
     2341 ACGTCTGCTG TCAGATAAAG TCTCCCGTGA ACTTTACCCG GTGGTGCATA TCGGGGATGA
     2401 AAGCTGGCGC ATGATGACCA CCGATATGGC CAGTGTGCCG GTtTCCGTTA TCGGGGAAGA
     2461 AGTGGCTGAT CTCAGCCACC GCGAAAATGA CATCAAAAAC GCCATTAACC TGATGTTCTG
     2521 GGGAATATAA ATGTCAGGCT CCCTTATACA CAGCCAGTCg aagacttGTT TTAGAGCTAG
     2581 AAATAGCAAG TTAAAATAAG GCTAGTCCGT TATCAACTTG AAAAAGTGGC ACCGAGTCGG
     2641 TGCTTTTTTT Tagcgtgaga ccaaATCGGA TCCCGGGCCC GTCGACTGCA GAGGCCTGCA
     2701 TGCAAGCTTG GCGTAATCAT GGTCATAGCT GTTTCCTGTG TGAAATTGTT ATCCGCTCAC
     2761 AATTCCACAC AACATACGAG CCGGAAGCAT AAAGTGTAAA GCCTGGGGTG CCTAATGAGT
     2821 GAGCTAACTC ACATTAATTG CGTTGCGCTC ACTGCCCGCT TTCCAGTCGG GAAACCTGTC
     2881 GTGCCAGCTG CATTAATGAA TCGGCCAACG CGCGGGGAGA GGCGGTTTGC GTATTGGGCG
     2941 CTCTTCCGCT TCCTCGCTCA CTGACTCGCT GCGCTCGGTC GTTCGGCTGC GGCGAGCGGT
     3001 ATCAGCTCAC TCAAAGGCGG TAATACGGTT ATCCACAGAA TCAGGGGATA ACGCAGGAAA
     3061 GAACATGTGA GCAAAAGGCC AGCAAAAGGC CAGGAACCGT AAAAAGGCCG CGTTGCTGGC
     3121 GTTTTTCCAT AGGCTCCGCC CCCCTGACGA GCATCACAAA AATCGACGCT CAAGTCAGAG
     3181 GTGGCGAAAC CCGACAGGAC TATAAAGATA CCAGGCGTTT CCCCCTGGAA GCTCCCTCGT
     3241 GCGCTCTCCT GTTCCGACCC TGCCGCTTAC CGGATACCTG TCCGCCTTTC TCCCTTCGGG
     3301 AAGCGTGGCG CTTTCTCATA GCTCACGCTG TAGGTATCTC AGTTCGGTGT AGGTCGTTCG
     3361 CTCCAAGCTG GGCTGTGTGC ACGAACCCCC CGTTCAGCCC GACCGCTGCG CCTTATCCGG
     3421 TAACTATCGT CTTGAGTCCA ACCCGGTAAG ACACGACTTA TCGCCACTGG CAGCAGCCAC
     3481 TGGTAACAGG ATTAGCAGAG CGAGGTATGT AGGCGGTGCT ACAGAGTTCT TGAAGTGGTG
     3541 GCCTAACTAC GGCTACACTA GAAGAACAGT ATTTGGTATC TGCGCTCTGC TGAAGCCAGT
     3601 TACCTTCGGA AAAAGAGTTG GTAGCTCTTG ATCCGGCAAA CAAACCACCG CTGGTAGCGG
     3661 TGGTTTTTTT GTTTGCAAGC AGCAGATTAC GCGCAGAAAA AAAGGATCTC AAGAAGATCC
     3721 TTTGATCTTT TCTACGGGGT CTGACGCTCA GTGGAACGAA AACTCACGTT AAGGGATTTT
     3781 GGTCATGAGA TTATCAAAAA GGATCTTCAC CTAGATCCTT TTAAATTAAA AATGAAGTTT
     3841 TAAATCAATC TAAAGTATAT ATGAGTAAAC TTGGTCTGAC AGTTACCAAT GCTTAATCAG
     3901 TGAGGCACCT ATCTCAGCGA TCTGTCTATT TCGTTCATCC ATAGTTGCCT GACTCCCCGT
     3961 CGTGTAGATA ACTACGATAC GGGAGGGCTT ACCATCTGGC CCCAGTGCTG CAATGATACC
     4021 GCGAGAgCCA CGCTCACCGG CTCCAGATTT ATCAGCAATA AACCAGCCAG CCGGAAGGGC
     4081 CGAGCGCAGA AGTGGTCCTG CAACTTTATC CGCCTCCATC CAGTCTATTA ATTGTTGCCG
     4141 GGAAGCTAGA GTAAGTAGTT CGCCAGTTAA TAGTTTGCGC AACGTTGTTG CCATTGCTAC
     4201 AGGCATCGTG GTGTCACGCT CGTCGTTTGG TATGGCTTCA TTCAGCTCCG GTTCCCAACG
     4261 ATCAAGGCGA GTTACATGAT CCCCCATGTT GTGCAAAAAA GCGGTTAGCT CCTTCGGTCC
     4321 TCCGATCGTT GTCAGAAGTA AGTTGGCCGC AGTGTTATCA CTCATGGTTA TGGCAGCACT
     4381 GCATAATTCT CTTACTGTCA TGCCATCCGT AAGATGCTTT TCTGTGACTG GTGAGTACTC
     4441 AACCAAGTCA TTCTGAGAAT AGTGTATGCG GCGACCGAGT TGCTCTTGCC CGGCGTCAAT
     4501 ACGGGATAAT ACCGCGCCAC ATAGCAGAAC TTTAAAAGTG CTCATCATTG GAAAACGTTC
     4561 TTCGGGGCGA AAACTCTCAA GGATCTTACC GCTGTTGAGA TCCAGTTCGA TGTAACCCAC
     4621 TCGTGCACCC AACTGATCTT CAGCATCTTT TACTTTCACC AGCGTTTCTG GGTGAGCAAA
     4681 AACAGGAAGG CAAAATGCCG CAAAAAAGGG AATAAGGGCG ACACGGAAAT GTTGAATACT
     4741 CATACTCTTC CTTTTTCAAT ATTATTGAAG CATTTATCAG GGTTATTGTC TCATGAGCGG
     4801 ATACATATTT GAATGTATTT AGAAAAATAA ACAAATAGGG GTTCCGCGCA CATTTCCCCG
     4861 AAAAGTGCCA CCTGACGTCT AAGAAACCAT TATTATCATG ACATTAACCT ATAAAAATAG
     4921 GCGTATCACG AGGCCCTTTC GTC
//
