# Supplementary material for: Further analysis of barley MORC1 using a highly efficient RNA‐guided Cas9 gene‐editing system
Source: Plant Biotechnol J. 2018 May 7;16(11):1892–903. doi: 10.1111/pbi.12924 (PMC6181210; doi:10.1111/pbi.12924)
Supplement: Supplementary file 4 — Supplementary File [file PBI-16-1892-s001.zip › pMGE589_pUC M4E-HvU3.gbk]

LOCUS       pMGE589_pUC_M4E-HvU3      4921 bp    DNA     circular SYN 11-FEB-1999
DEFINITION  Cloning vector pUC57, complete sequence.
ACCESSION   Y14837
VERSION     Y14837.1  GI:2440162
KEYWORDS    beta-galactosidase; beta-lactamase; bla gene; lac repressor; lacI
            gene; lacZ gene.
SOURCE      Cloning vector pUC57 (unknown)
  ORGANISM  Cloning vector pUC57
            other sequences; artificial sequences; vectors.
REFERENCE   1  
  AUTHORS   Markausakas,A. and Dreguniene,G.
  TITLE     A new cloning vector pUC57
  JOURNAL   Unpublished
REFERENCE   2  (bases 1 to 2710)
  AUTHORS   Markauskas,A.
  TITLE     Direct Submission
  JOURNAL   Submitted (16-SEP-1997) A. Markauskas, Fermentas AB, Graiciuno 8,
            Vilnius 2028, LITHUANIA
FEATURES             Location/Qualifiers
     promoter        444..1081
                     /label=pHvU3
     USE             1017..1026
     TATA            1052..1057
     misc_feature    1081
                     /feature_type="Transcription start site"
                     /label=TSS
     CDS             1201..1860
                     /label="CmR [cat]"
     CDS             2202..2507
                     /label=ccdB
     misc_feature    2545..2628
                     /feature_type="sgRNA backbone"
                     /label="sgRNA backbone"
     protein_bind    complement(2722..2742)
                     /note="lac repressor"
                     /bound_moiety="lacI"
     protein_bind    complement(2789..2826)
                     /bound_moiety="CAP"
     misc_feature    3087..3701
                     /note="replicon of pMB1"
     rep_origin      complement(3101)
     CDS             complement(3861..4721)
                     /gene="bla"
                     /function="confers resistance to ampicilin"
                     /codon_start=1
                     /transl_table=11
                     /product="beta-lactamase"
                     /protein_id="CAA75111.1"
                     /db_xref="GI:4379389"
                     /translation="MSIQHFRVALIPFFAAFCLPVFAHPETLVKVKDAEDQLGARVGY
                     IELDLNSGKILESFRPEERFPMMSTFKVLLCGAVLSRIDAGQEQLGRRIHYSQNDLVE
                     YSPVTEKHLTDGMTVRELCSAAITMSDNTAANLLLTTIGGPKELTAFLHNMGDHVTRL
                     DRWEPELNEAIPNDERDTTMPVAMATTLRKLLTGELLTLASRQQLIDWMEADKVAGPL
                     LRSALPAGWFIADKSGAGERGSRGIIAALGPDGKPSRIVVIYTTGSQATMDERNRQIA
                     EIGASLIKHW"
     sig_peptide     complement(4653..4721)
                     /gene="bla"
ORIGIN
        1 TCGCGCGTTT CGGTGATGAC GGTGAAAACC TCTGACACAT GCAGCTCCCG GAGACGGTCA
       61 CAGCTTGTCT GTAAGCGGAT GCCGGGAGCA GACAAGCCCG TCAGGGCGCG TCAGCGGGTG
      121 TTGGCGGGTG TCGGGGCTGG CTTAACTATG CGGCATCAGA GCAGATTGTA CTGAGAGTGC
      181 ACCATATGCG GTGTGAAATA CCGCACAGAT GCGTAAGGAG AAAATACCGC ATCAGGCGCC
      241 ATTCGCCATT CAGGCTGCGC AACTGTTGGG AAGGGCGATC GGTGCGGGCC TCTTCGCTAT
      301 TACGCCAGCT GGCGAAAGGG GGATGTGCTG CAAGGCGATT AAGTTGGGTA ACGCCAGGGT
      361 TTTCCCAGTC ACGACGTTGT AAAACGACGG CCAGTGAATT CGAGCTCGGT ACCTCGCGAA
      421 TGCATCTAGA Ttggtctcaa gcgTCACAGA GTGCCCCTCA TTTATGTCAA ACTATACACT
      481 TATCATGTCT GACATGACTT TGCAGTTAAT TTTTTTGAAC GGTGTCATGC TTTGCACAAT
      541 TGTCCTCCAT CTATAATGTT TTACAAGAAA CTATTTAATA CTGTATTAAC CTTTGCAGTA
      601 GGCATACTTG GTACCATAAT TATCTACATG CTGTCATGTG GAGCTCGTGG TACATACAGT
      661 AGTTTTTTTG TTACTAAATA CGGAGTACAT TCGTATATGA TATGTTCCCT AATTAGTTGC
      721 ATCACTTTTT TGTCCTCATT GCTGCTCTAC TCTAAACTTA TGTTCCAGAC AAGCCTACAA
      781 CTGAGTCAGC CTGTCAGAGT TCTACTGTGT TTGGATAGAT GTTCTAGTGC AACTTTCTTC
      841 TTGTATGTTT AGTTAATCAT AAGGTCaCAT TTTCTTACTA CCTCCGGGAC AGATGTTTCT
      901 CAGATGGGCC GGGCTCTCTC TGCCCAGCAG GCAGCAGCAG CCCGACCTCA TGGGCCAGCA
      961 CCCACCACGA GTTCCAGCTA GGGGGTGTTG CTGCCTAACA CTAACACTAA CATTAGTCCC
     1021 ACCTCGCCAG TTTGCAGGGA TCGGAACCAG CTTATAAGCT GAGCTGAGGA AGAAGGTAGC
     1081 AaagtcttcT GAGcCGTTGA TCGGCACGTA AGAGGTTCCA ACTTTCACCA TAATGAAATA
     1141 AGATCACTAC CGGGCGTATT TTTTGAGTTA TCGAGATTTT CAGGAGCTAA GGAAGCTAAA
     1201 ATGGAGAAAA AAATCACTGG ATATACCACC GTTGATATAT CCCAATGGCA TCGTAAAGAA
     1261 CATTTTGAGG CATTTCAGTC AGTTGCTCAA TGTACCTATA ACCAGACCGT TCAGCTGGAT
     1321 ATTACGGCCT TTTTAAAGAC CGTAAAGAAA AATAAGCACA AGTTTTATCC GGCCTTTATT
     1381 CACATTCTTG CCCGCCTGAT GAATGCTCAT CCGGAATTCC GTATGGCAAT GAAAGACGGT
     1441 GAGCTGGTGA TATGGGATAG TGTTCACCCT TGTTACACCG TTTTCCATGA GCAAACTGAA
     1501 ACGTTTTCAT CGCTCTGGAG TGAATACCAC GACGATTTCC GGCAGTTTCT ACACATATAT
     1561 TCGCAAGATG TGGCGTGTTA CGGTGAAAAC CTGGCCTATT TCCCTAAAGG GTTTATTGAG
     1621 AATATGTTTT TCGTtTCAGC CAATCCCTGG GTGAGTTTCA CCAGTTTTGA TTTAAACGTG
     1681 GCCAATATGG ACAACTTCTT CGCCCCCGTT TTCACCATGG GCAAATATTA TACGCAAGGC
     1741 GACAAGGTGC TGATGCCGCT GGCGATTCAG GTTCATCATG CCGTCTGTGA TGGCTTCCAT
     1801 GTCGGCAGAA TGCTTAATGA ATTACAACAG TACTGCGATG AGTGGCAGGG CGGGGCGTAA
     1861 TCGCGTGGAT CCGGCTTACT AAAAGCCAGA TAACAGTATG CGTATTTGCG CGCTGATTTT
     1921 TGCGGTATAA GAATATATAC TGATATGTAT ACCCGAAGTA TGTCAAAAAG AGGTaTGCTA
     1981 TGAAGCAGCG TATTACAGTG ACAGTTGACA GCGACAGCTA TCAGTTGCTC AAGGCATATA
     2041 TGATGTCAAT ATCTCCGGTC TGGTAAGCAC AACCATGCAG AATGAAGCCC GTCGTCTGCG
     2101 TGCCGAACGC TGGAAAGCGG AAAATCAGGA AGGGATGGCT GAGGTCGCCC GGTTTATTGA
     2161 AATGAACGGC TCTTTTGCTG ACGAGAACAG GGgCTGGTGA AATGCAGTTT AAGGTTTACA
     2221 CCTATAAAAG AGAGAGCCGT TATCGTCTGT TTGTGGATGT ACAGAGTGAT ATTATTGACA
     2281 CGCCcGGGCG ACGGATGGTG ATCCCCCTGG CCAGTGCACG TCTGCTGTCA GATAAAGTCT
     2341 CCCGTGAACT TTACCCGGTG GTGCATATCG GGGATGAAAG CTGGCGCATG ATGACCACCG
     2401 ATATGGCCAG TGTGCCGGTt TCCGTTATCG GGGAAGAAGT GGCTGATCTC AGCCACCGCG
     2461 AAAATGACAT CAAAAACGCC ATTAACCTGA TGTTCTGGGG AATATAAATG TCAGGCTCCC
     2521 TTATACACAG CCAGTCgaag acttGTTTTA GAGCTAGAAA TAGCAAGTTA AAATAAGGCT
     2581 AGTCCGTTAT CAACTTGAAA AAGTGGCACC GAGTCGGTGC TTTTTTTTgg gatgagacca
     2641 aaATCGGATC CCGGGCCCGT CGACTGCAGA GGCCTGCATG CAAGCTTGGC GTAATCATGG
     2701 TCATAGCTGT TTCCTGTGTG AAATTGTTAT CCGCTCACAA TTCCACACAA CATACGAGCC
     2761 GGAAGCATAA AGTGTAAAGC CTGGGGTGCC TAATGAGTGA GCTAACTCAC ATTAATTGCG
     2821 TTGCGCTCAC TGCCCGCTTT CCAGTCGGGA AACCTGTCGT GCCAGCTGCA TTAATGAATC
     2881 GGCCAACGCG CGGGGAGAGG CGGTTTGCGT ATTGGGCGCT CTTCCGCTTC CTCGCTCACT
     2941 GACTCGCTGC GCTCGGTCGT TCGGCTGCGG CGAGCGGTAT CAGCTCACTC AAAGGCGGTA
     3001 ATACGGTTAT CCACAGAATC AGGGGATAAC GCAGGAAAGA ACATGTGAGC AAAAGGCCAG
     3061 CAAAAGGCCA GGAACCGTAA AAAGGCCGCG TTGCTGGCGT TTTTCCATAG GCTCCGCCCC
     3121 CCTGACGAGC ATCACAAAAA TCGACGCTCA AGTCAGAGGT GGCGAAACCC GACAGGACTA
     3181 TAAAGATACC AGGCGTTTCC CCCTGGAAGC TCCCTCGTGC GCTCTCCTGT TCCGACCCTG
     3241 CCGCTTACCG GATACCTGTC CGCCTTTCTC CCTTCGGGAA GCGTGGCGCT TTCTCATAGC
     3301 TCACGCTGTA GGTATCTCAG TTCGGTGTAG GTCGTTCGCT CCAAGCTGGG CTGTGTGCAC
     3361 GAACCCCCCG TTCAGCCCGA CCGCTGCGCC TTATCCGGTA ACTATCGTCT TGAGTCCAAC
     3421 CCGGTAAGAC ACGACTTATC GCCACTGGCA GCAGCCACTG GTAACAGGAT TAGCAGAGCG
     3481 AGGTATGTAG GCGGTGCTAC AGAGTTCTTG AAGTGGTGGC CTAACTACGG CTACACTAGA
     3541 AGAACAGTAT TTGGTATCTG CGCTCTGCTG AAGCCAGTTA CCTTCGGAAA AAGAGTTGGT
     3601 AGCTCTTGAT CCGGCAAACA AACCACCGCT GGTAGCGGTG GTTTTTTTGT TTGCAAGCAG
     3661 CAGATTACGC GCAGAAAAAA AGGATCTCAA GAAGATCCTT TGATCTTTTC TACGGGGTCT
     3721 GACGCTCAGT GGAACGAAAA CTCACGTTAA GGGATTTTGG TCATGAGATT ATCAAAAAGG
     3781 ATCTTCACCT AGATCCTTTT AAATTAAAAA TGAAGTTTTA AATCAATCTA AAGTATATAT
     3841 GAGTAAACTT GGTCTGACAG TTACCAATGC TTAATCAGTG AGGCACCTAT CTCAGCGATC
     3901 TGTCTATTTC GTTCATCCAT AGTTGCCTGA CTCCCCGTCG TGTAGATAAC TACGATACGG
     3961 GAGGGCTTAC CATCTGGCCC CAGTGCTGCA ATGATACCGC GAGAgCCACG CTCACCGGCT
     4021 CCAGATTTAT CAGCAATAAA CCAGCCAGCC GGAAGGGCCG AGCGCAGAAG TGGTCCTGCA
     4081 ACTTTATCCG CCTCCATCCA GTCTATTAAT TGTTGCCGGG AAGCTAGAGT AAGTAGTTCG
     4141 CCAGTTAATA GTTTGCGCAA CGTTGTTGCC ATTGCTACAG GCATCGTGGT GTCACGCTCG
     4201 TCGTTTGGTA TGGCTTCATT CAGCTCCGGT TCCCAACGAT CAAGGCGAGT TACATGATCC
     4261 CCCATGTTGT GCAAAAAAGC GGTTAGCTCC TTCGGTCCTC CGATCGTTGT CAGAAGTAAG
     4321 TTGGCCGCAG TGTTATCACT CATGGTTATG GCAGCACTGC ATAATTCTCT TACTGTCATG
     4381 CCATCCGTAA GATGCTTTTC TGTGACTGGT GAGTACTCAA CCAAGTCATT CTGAGAATAG
     4441 TGTATGCGGC GACCGAGTTG CTCTTGCCCG GCGTCAATAC GGGATAATAC CGCGCCACAT
     4501 AGCAGAACTT TAAAAGTGCT CATCATTGGA AAACGTTCTT CGGGGCGAAA ACTCTCAAGG
     4561 ATCTTACCGC TGTTGAGATC CAGTTCGATG TAACCCACTC GTGCACCCAA CTGATCTTCA
     4621 GCATCTTTTA CTTTCACCAG CGTTTCTGGG TGAGCAAAAA CAGGAAGGCA AAATGCCGCA
     4681 AAAAAGGGAA TAAGGGCGAC ACGGAAATGT TGAATACTCA TACTCTTCCT TTTTCAATAT
     4741 TATTGAAGCA TTTATCAGGG TTATTGTCTC ATGAGCGGAT ACATATTTGA ATGTATTTAG
     4801 AAAAATAAAC AAATAGGGGT TCCGCGCACA TTTCCCCGAA AAGTGCCACC TGACGTCTAA
     4861 GAAACCATTA TTATCATGAC ATTAACCTAT AAAAATAGGC GTATCACGAG GCCCTTTCGT
     4921 C
//
