# Supplementary material for: Further analysis of barley MORC1 using a highly efficient RNA‐guided Cas9 gene‐editing system
Source: Plant Biotechnol J. 2018 May 7;16(11):1892–903. doi: 10.1111/pbi.12924 (PMC6181210; doi:10.1111/pbi.12924)
Supplement: Supplementary file 4 — Supplementary File [file PBI-16-1892-s001.zip › pMGE591_pUC M1-OsU3.gbk]

LOCUS       pMGE591_pUC_M1-OsU3      4683 bp    DNA     circular SYN 11-FEB-1999
DEFINITION  Cloning vector pUC57, complete sequence.
ACCESSION   Y14837
VERSION     Y14837.1  GI:2440162
KEYWORDS    beta-galactosidase; beta-lactamase; bla gene; lac repressor; lacI
            gene; lacZ gene.
SOURCE      Cloning vector pUC57 (unknown)
  ORGANISM  Cloning vector pUC57
            other sequences; artificial sequences; vectors.
REFERENCE   1  
  AUTHORS   Markausakas,A. and Dreguniene,G.
  TITLE     A new cloning vector pUC57
  JOURNAL   Unpublished
REFERENCE   2  (bases 1 to 2710)
  AUTHORS   Markauskas,A.
  TITLE     Direct Submission
  JOURNAL   Submitted (16-SEP-1997) A. Markauskas, Fermentas AB, Graiciuno 8,
            Vilnius 2028, LITHUANIA
FEATURES             Location/Qualifiers
     promoter        463..843
                     /label=pOsU3
     USE             779..788
     TATA            813..819
     misc_feature    843
                     /feature_type="Transcription start site"
                     /label=TSS
     CDS             963..1622
                     /label="CmR [cat]"
     CDS             1964..2269
                     /label=ccdB
     misc_feature    2307..2390
                     /feature_type="sgRNA backbone"
                     /label="sgRNA backbone"
     protein_bind    complement(2484..2504)
                     /note="lac repressor"
                     /bound_moiety="lacI"
     protein_bind    complement(2551..2588)
                     /bound_moiety="CAP"
     misc_feature    2849..3463
                     /note="replicon of pMB1"
     rep_origin      complement(2863)
     CDS             complement(3623..4483)
                     /gene="bla"
                     /function="confers resistance to ampicilin"
                     /codon_start=1
                     /transl_table=11
                     /product="beta-lactamase"
                     /protein_id="CAA75111.1"
                     /db_xref="GI:4379389"
                     /translation="MSIQHFRVALIPFFAAFCLPVFAHPETLVKVKDAEDQLGARVGY
                     IELDLNSGKILESFRPEERFPMMSTFKVLLCGAVLSRIDAGQEQLGRRIHYSQNDLVE
                     YSPVTEKHLTDGMTVRELCSAAITMSDNTAANLLLTTIGGPKELTAFLHNMGDHVTRL
                     DRWEPELNEAIPNDERDTTMPVAMATTLRKLLTGELLTLASRQQLIDWMEADKVAGPL
                     LRSALPAGWFIADKSGAGERGSRGIIAALGPDGKPSRIVVIYTTGSQATMDERNRQIA
                     EIGASLIKHW"
     sig_peptide     complement(4415..4483)
                     /gene="bla"
ORIGIN
        1 TCGCGCGTTT CGGTGATGAC GGTGAAAACC TCTGACACAT GCAGCTCCCG GAGACGGTCA
       61 CAGCTTGTCT GTAAGCGGAT GCCGGGAGCA GACAAGCCCG TCAGGGCGCG TCAGCGGGTG
      121 TTGGCGGGTG TCGGGGCTGG CTTAACTATG CGGCATCAGA GCAGATTGTA CTGAGAGTGC
      181 ACCATATGCG GTGTGAAATA CCGCACAGAT GCGTAAGGAG AAAATACCGC ATCAGGCGCC
      241 ATTCGCCATT CAGGCTGCGC AACTGTTGGG AAGGGCGATC GGTGCGGGCC TCTTCGCTAT
      301 TACGCCAGCT GGCGAAAGGG GGATGTGCTG CAAGGCGATT AAGTTGGGTA ACGCCAGGGT
      361 TTTCCCAGTC ACGACGTTGT AAAACGACGG CCAGTGAATT CGAGCTCGGT ACCTCGCGAA
      421 TGCATCTAGA Ttttggtctc aactaGTTTT CCCAGTCACG ACAAGGGATC TTTAAACATA
      481 CGAACAGATC ACTTAAAGTT CTTCTGAAGC AACTTAAAGT TATCAGGCAT GCATGGATCT
      541 TGGAGGAATC AGATGTGCAG TCAGGGACCA TAGCACAAGA CAGGCGTCaT CTACTGGTGC
      601 TACCAGCAAA TGCTGGAAGC CGGGAACACT GGGTACGTTG GAAACCACGT GATGTGAAGA
      661 AGTAAGATAA ACTGTAGGAG AAAAGCATTT CGTAGTGGGC CATGAAGCCT TTCAGGACAT
      721 GTATTGCAGT ATGGGCCGGC CCATTACGCA ATTGGACGAC AACAAAGACT AGTATTAGTA
      781 CCACCTCGGC TATCCACATA GATCAAAGCT GATTTAAAAG AGTTGTGCAG ATGATCCGTG
      841 GCAaagtctt cTGAGcCGTT GATCGGCACG TAAGAGGTTC CAACTTTCAC CATAATGAAA
      901 TAAGATCACT ACCGGGCGTA TTTTTTGAGT TATCGAGATT TTCAGGAGCT AAGGAAGCTA
      961 AAATGGAGAA AAAAATCACT GGATATACCA CCGTTGATAT ATCCCAATGG CATCGTAAAG
     1021 AACATTTTGA GGCATTTCAG TCAGTTGCTC AATGTACCTA TAACCAGACC GTTCAGCTGG
     1081 ATATTACGGC CTTTTTAAAG ACCGTAAAGA AAAATAAGCA CAAGTTTTAT CCGGCCTTTA
     1141 TTCACATTCT TGCCCGCCTG ATGAATGCTC ATCCGGAATT CCGTATGGCA ATGAAAGACG
     1201 GTGAGCTGGT GATATGGGAT AGTGTTCACC CTTGTTACAC CGTTTTCCAT GAGCAAACTG
     1261 AAACGTTTTC ATCGCTCTGG AGTGAATACC ACGACGATTT CCGGCAGTTT CTACACATAT
     1321 ATTCGCAAGA TGTGGCGTGT TACGGTGAAA ACCTGGCCTA TTTCCCTAAA GGGTTTATTG
     1381 AGAATATGTT TTTCGTtTCA GCCAATCCCT GGGTGAGTTT CACCAGTTTT GATTTAAACG
     1441 TGGCCAATAT GGACAACTTC TTCGCCCCCG TTTTCACCAT GGGCAAATAT TATACGCAAG
     1501 GCGACAAGGT GCTGATGCCG CTGGCGATTC AGGTTCATCA TGCCGTCTGT GATGGCTTCC
     1561 ATGTCGGCAG AATGCTTAAT GAATTACAAC AGTACTGCGA TGAGTGGCAG GGCGGGGCGT
     1621 AATCGCGTGG ATCCGGCTTA CTAAAAGCCA GATAACAGTA TGCGTATTTG CGCGCTGATT
     1681 TTTGCGGTAT AAGAATATAT ACTGATATGT ATACCCGAAG TATGTCAAAA AGAGGTaTGC
     1741 TATGAAGCAG CGTATTACAG TGACAGTTGA CAGCGACAGC TATCAGTTGC TCAAGGCATA
     1801 TATGATGTCA ATATCTCCGG TCTGGTAAGC ACAACCATGC AGAATGAAGC CCGTCGTCTG
     1861 CGTGCCGAAC GCTGGAAAGC GGAAAATCAG GAAGGGATGG CTGAGGTCGC CCGGTTTATT
     1921 GAAATGAACG GCTCTTTTGC TGACGAGAAC AGGGgCTGGT GAAATGCAGT TTAAGGTTTA
     1981 CACCTATAAA AGAGAGAGCC GTTATCGTCT GTTTGTGGAT GTACAGAGTG ATATTATTGA
     2041 CACGCCcGGG CGACGGATGG TGATCCCCCT GGCCAGTGCA CGTCTGCTGT CAGATAAAGT
     2101 CTCCCGTGAA CTTTACCCGG TGGTGCATAT CGGGGATGAA AGCTGGCGCA TGATGACCAC
     2161 CGATATGGCC AGTGTGCCGG TtTCCGTTAT CGGGGAAGAA GTGGCTGATC TCAGCCACCG
     2221 CGAAAATGAC ATCAAAAACG CCATTAACCT GATGTTCTGG GGAATATAAA TGTCAGGCTC
     2281 CCTTATACAC AGCCAGTCga agacttGTTT TAGAGCTAGA AATAGCAAGT TAAAATAAGG
     2341 CTAGTCCGTT ATCAACTTGA AAAAGTGGCA CCGAGTCGGT GCTTTTTTTT cggttgagac
     2401 caaaATCGGA TCCCGGGCCC GTCGACTGCA GAGGCCTGCA TGCAAGCTTG GCGTAATCAT
     2461 GGTCATAGCT GTTTCCTGTG TGAAATTGTT ATCCGCTCAC AATTCCACAC AACATACGAG
     2521 CCGGAAGCAT AAAGTGTAAA GCCTGGGGTG CCTAATGAGT GAGCTAACTC ACATTAATTG
     2581 CGTTGCGCTC ACTGCCCGCT TTCCAGTCGG GAAACCTGTC GTGCCAGCTG CATTAATGAA
     2641 TCGGCCAACG CGCGGGGAGA GGCGGTTTGC GTATTGGGCG CTCTTCCGCT TCCTCGCTCA
     2701 CTGACTCGCT GCGCTCGGTC GTTCGGCTGC GGCGAGCGGT ATCAGCTCAC TCAAAGGCGG
     2761 TAATACGGTT ATCCACAGAA TCAGGGGATA ACGCAGGAAA GAACATGTGA GCAAAAGGCC
     2821 AGCAAAAGGC CAGGAACCGT AAAAAGGCCG CGTTGCTGGC GTTTTTCCAT AGGCTCCGCC
     2881 CCCCTGACGA GCATCACAAA AATCGACGCT CAAGTCAGAG GTGGCGAAAC CCGACAGGAC
     2941 TATAAAGATA CCAGGCGTTT CCCCCTGGAA GCTCCCTCGT GCGCTCTCCT GTTCCGACCC
     3001 TGCCGCTTAC CGGATACCTG TCCGCCTTTC TCCCTTCGGG AAGCGTGGCG CTTTCTCATA
     3061 GCTCACGCTG TAGGTATCTC AGTTCGGTGT AGGTCGTTCG CTCCAAGCTG GGCTGTGTGC
     3121 ACGAACCCCC CGTTCAGCCC GACCGCTGCG CCTTATCCGG TAACTATCGT CTTGAGTCCA
     3181 ACCCGGTAAG ACACGACTTA TCGCCACTGG CAGCAGCCAC TGGTAACAGG ATTAGCAGAG
     3241 CGAGGTATGT AGGCGGTGCT ACAGAGTTCT TGAAGTGGTG GCCTAACTAC GGCTACACTA
     3301 GAAGAACAGT ATTTGGTATC TGCGCTCTGC TGAAGCCAGT TACCTTCGGA AAAAGAGTTG
     3361 GTAGCTCTTG ATCCGGCAAA CAAACCACCG CTGGTAGCGG TGGTTTTTTT GTTTGCAAGC
     3421 AGCAGATTAC GCGCAGAAAA AAAGGATCTC AAGAAGATCC TTTGATCTTT TCTACGGGGT
     3481 CTGACGCTCA GTGGAACGAA AACTCACGTT AAGGGATTTT GGTCATGAGA TTATCAAAAA
     3541 GGATCTTCAC CTAGATCCTT TTAAATTAAA AATGAAGTTT TAAATCAATC TAAAGTATAT
     3601 ATGAGTAAAC TTGGTCTGAC AGTTACCAAT GCTTAATCAG TGAGGCACCT ATCTCAGCGA
     3661 TCTGTCTATT TCGTTCATCC ATAGTTGCCT GACTCCCCGT CGTGTAGATA ACTACGATAC
     3721 GGGAGGGCTT ACCATCTGGC CCCAGTGCTG CAATGATACC GCGAGAgCCA CGCTCACCGG
     3781 CTCCAGATTT ATCAGCAATA AACCAGCCAG CCGGAAGGGC CGAGCGCAGA AGTGGTCCTG
     3841 CAACTTTATC CGCCTCCATC CAGTCTATTA ATTGTTGCCG GGAAGCTAGA GTAAGTAGTT
     3901 CGCCAGTTAA TAGTTTGCGC AACGTTGTTG CCATTGCTAC AGGCATCGTG GTGTCACGCT
     3961 CGTCGTTTGG TATGGCTTCA TTCAGCTCCG GTTCCCAACG ATCAAGGCGA GTTACATGAT
     4021 CCCCCATGTT GTGCAAAAAA GCGGTTAGCT CCTTCGGTCC TCCGATCGTT GTCAGAAGTA
     4081 AGTTGGCCGC AGTGTTATCA CTCATGGTTA TGGCAGCACT GCATAATTCT CTTACTGTCA
     4141 TGCCATCCGT AAGATGCTTT TCTGTGACTG GTGAGTACTC AACCAAGTCA TTCTGAGAAT
     4201 AGTGTATGCG GCGACCGAGT TGCTCTTGCC CGGCGTCAAT ACGGGATAAT ACCGCGCCAC
     4261 ATAGCAGAAC TTTAAAAGTG CTCATCATTG GAAAACGTTC TTCGGGGCGA AAACTCTCAA
     4321 GGATCTTACC GCTGTTGAGA TCCAGTTCGA TGTAACCCAC TCGTGCACCC AACTGATCTT
     4381 CAGCATCTTT TACTTTCACC AGCGTTTCTG GGTGAGCAAA AACAGGAAGG CAAAATGCCG
     4441 CAAAAAAGGG AATAAGGGCG ACACGGAAAT GTTGAATACT CATACTCTTC CTTTTTCAAT
     4501 ATTATTGAAG CATTTATCAG GGTTATTGTC TCATGAGCGG ATACATATTT GAATGTATTT
     4561 AGAAAAATAA ACAAATAGGG GTTCCGCGCA CATTTCCCCG AAAAGTGCCA CCTGACGTCT
     4621 AAGAAACCAT TATTATCATG ACATTAACCT ATAAAAATAG GCGTATCACG AGGCCCTTTC
     4681 GTC
//
