# Supplementary material for: Further analysis of barley MORC1 using a highly efficient RNA‐guided Cas9 gene‐editing system
Source: Plant Biotechnol J. 2018 May 7;16(11):1892–903. doi: 10.1111/pbi.12924 (PMC6181210; doi:10.1111/pbi.12924)
Supplement: Supplementary file 4 — Supplementary File [file PBI-16-1892-s001.zip › pMGE592_pUC M2-OsU3.gbk]

LOCUS       pMGE592_pUC_M2-OsU3      4665 bp    DNA     circular SYN 11-FEB-1999
DEFINITION  Cloning vector pUC57, complete sequence.
ACCESSION   Y14837
VERSION     Y14837.1  GI:2440162
KEYWORDS    beta-galactosidase; beta-lactamase; bla gene; lac repressor; lacI
            gene; lacZ gene.
SOURCE      Cloning vector pUC57 (unknown)
  ORGANISM  Cloning vector pUC57
            other sequences; artificial sequences; vectors.
REFERENCE   1  
  AUTHORS   Markausakas,A. and Dreguniene,G.
  TITLE     A new cloning vector pUC57
  JOURNAL   Unpublished
REFERENCE   2  (bases 1 to 2710)
  AUTHORS   Markauskas,A.
  TITLE     Direct Submission
  JOURNAL   Submitted (16-SEP-1997) A. Markauskas, Fermentas AB, Graiciuno 8,
            Vilnius 2028, LITHUANIA
FEATURES             Location/Qualifiers
     CDS             201..1061
                     /gene="bla"
                     /function="confers resistance to ampicilin"
                     /codon_start=1
                     /transl_table=11
                     /product="beta-lactamase"
                     /protein_id="CAA75111.1"
                     /db_xref="GI:4379389"
                     /translation="MSIQHFRVALIPFFAAFCLPVFAHPETLVKVKDAEDQLGARVGY
                     IELDLNSGKILESFRPEERFPMMSTFKVLLCGAVLSRIDAGQEQLGRRIHYSQNDLVE
                     YSPVTEKHLTDGMTVRELCSAAITMSDNTAANLLLTTIGGPKELTAFLHNMGDHVTRL
                     DRWEPELNEAIPNDERDTTMPVAMATTLRKLLTGELLTLASRQQLIDWMEADKVAGPL
                     LRSALPAGWFIADKSGAGERGSRGIIAALGPDGKPSRIVVIYTTGSQATMDERNRQIA
                     EIGASLIKHW"
     sig_peptide     201..269
                     /gene="bla"
     misc_feature    complement(1221..1835)
                     /note="replicon of pMB1"
     rep_origin      1821
     protein_bind    2096..2133
                     /bound_moiety="CAP"
     protein_bind    2180..2200
                     /note="lac repressor"
                     /bound_moiety="lacI"
     promoter        2294..2674
                     /label=pOsU3
     USE             2610..2619
     TATA            2644..2650
     misc_feature    2674
                     /feature_type="Transcription start site"
                     /label=TSS
     CDS             2794..3453
                     /label="CmR [cat]"
     CDS             3795..4100
                     /label=ccdB
     misc_feature    4138..4220
                     /feature_type="sgRNA backbone"
                     /label="sgRNA backbone"
ORIGIN
        1 GACGAAAGGG CCTCGTGATA CGCCTATTTT TATAGGTTAA TGTCATGATA ATAATGGTTT
       61 CTTAGACGTC AGGTGGCACT TTTCGGGGAA ATGTGCGCGG AACCCCTATT TGTTTATTTT
      121 TCTAAATACA TTCAAATATG TATCCGCTCA TGAGACAATA ACCCTGATAA ATGCTTCAAT
      181 AATATTGAAA AAGGAAGAGT ATGAGTATTC AACATTTCCG TGTCGCCCTT ATTCCCTTTT
      241 TTGCGGCATT TTGCCTTCCT GTTTTTGCTC ACCCAGAAAC GCTGGTGAAA GTAAAAGATG
      301 CTGAAGATCA GTTGGGTGCA CGAGTGGGTT ACATCGAACT GGATCTCAAC AGCGGTAAGA
      361 TCCTTGAGAG TTTTCGCCCC GAAGAACGTT TTCCAATGAT GAGCACTTTT AAAGTTCTGC
      421 TATGTGGCGC GGTATTATCC CGTATTGACG CCGGGCAAGA GCAACTCGGT CGCCGCATAC
      481 ACTATTCTCA GAATGACTTG GTTGAGTACT CACCAGTCAC AGAAAAGCAT CTTACGGATG
      541 GCATGACAGT AAGAGAATTA TGCAGTGCTG CCATAACCAT GAGTGATAAC ACTGCGGCCA
      601 ACTTACTTCT GACAACGATC GGAGGACCGA AGGAGCTAAC CGCTTTTTTG CACAACATGG
      661 GGGATCATGT AACTCGCCTT GATCGTTGGG AACCGGAGCT GAATGAAGCC ATACCAAACG
      721 ACGAGCGTGA CACCACGATG CCTGTAGCAA TGGCAACAAC GTTGCGCAAA CTATTAACTG
      781 GCGAACTACT TACTCTAGCT TCCCGGCAAC AATTAATAGA CTGGATGGAG GCGGATAAAG
      841 TTGCAGGACC ACTTCTGCGC TCGGCCCTTC CGGCTGGCTG GTTTATTGCT GATAAATCTG
      901 GAGCCGGTGA GCGTGGcTCT CGCGGTATCA TTGCAGCACT GGGGCCAGAT GGTAAGCCCT
      961 CCCGTATCGT AGTTATCTAC ACGACGGGGA GTCAGGCAAC TATGGATGAA CGAAATAGAC
     1021 AGATCGCTGA GATAGGTGCC TCACTGATTA AGCATTGGTA ACTGTCAGAC CAAGTTTACT
     1081 CATATATACT TTAGATTGAT TTAAAACTTC ATTTTTAATT TAAAAGGATC TAGGTGAAGA
     1141 TCCTTTTTGA TAATCTCATG ACCAAAATCC CTTAACGTGA GTTTTCGTTC CACTGAGCGT
     1201 CAGACCCCGT AGAAAAGATC AAAGGATCTT CTTGAGATCC TTTTTTTCTG CGCGTAATCT
     1261 GCTGCTTGCA AACAAAAAAA CCACCGCTAC CAGCGGTGGT TTGTTTGCCG GATCAAGAGC
     1321 TACCAACTCT TTTTCCGAAG GTAACTGGCT TCAGCAGAGC GCAGATACCA AATACTGTTC
     1381 TTCTAGTGTA GCCGTAGTTA GGCCACCACT TCAAGAACTC TGTAGCACCG CCTACATACC
     1441 TCGCTCTGCT AATCCTGTTA CCAGTGGCTG CTGCCAGTGG CGATAAGTCG TGTCTTACCG
     1501 GGTTGGACTC AAGACGATAG TTACCGGATA AGGCGCAGCG GTCGGGCTGA ACGGGGGGTT
     1561 CGTGCACACA GCCCAGCTTG GAGCGAACGA CCTACACCGA ACTGAGATAC CTACAGCGTG
     1621 AGCTATGAGA AAGCGCCACG CTTCCCGAAG GGAGAAAGGC GGACAGGTAT CCGGTAAGCG
     1681 GCAGGGTCGG AACAGGAGAG CGCACGAGGG AGCTTCCAGG GGGAAACGCC TGGTATCTTT
     1741 ATAGTCCTGT CGGGTTTCGC CACCTCTGAC TTGAGCGTCG ATTTTTGTGA TGCTCGTCAG
     1801 GGGGGCGGAG CCTATGGAAA AACGCCAGCA ACGCGGCCTT TTTACGGTTC CTGGCCTTTT
     1861 GCTGGCCTTT TGCTCACATG TTCTTTCCTG CGTTATCCCC TGATTCTGTG GATAACCGTA
     1921 TTACCGCCTT TGAGTGAGCT GATACCGCTC GCCGCAGCCG AACGACCGAG CGCAGCGAGT
     1981 CAGTGAGCGA GGAAGCGGAA GAGCGCCCAA TACGCAAACC GCCTCTCCCC GCGCGTTGGC
     2041 CGATTCATTA ATGCAGCTGG CACGACAGGT TTCCCGACTG GAAAGCGGGC AGTGAGCGCA
     2101 ACGCAATTAA TGTGAGTTAG CTCACTCATT AGGCACCCCA GGCTTTACAC TTTATGCTTC
     2161 CGGCTCGTAT GTTGTGTGGA ATTGTGAGCG GATAACAATT TCACACAGGA AACAGCTATG
     2221 ACCATGATTA CGCCAAGCTT GCATGCAGGC CTCTGCAGTC GACGGGCCCG GGATCCGATt
     2281 ttggtctcac ggtAAGGGAT CTTTAAACAT ACGAACAGAT CACTTAAAGT TCTTCTGAAG
     2341 CAACTTAAAG TTATCAGGCA TGCATGGATC TTGGAGGAAT CAGATGTGCA GTCAGGGACC
     2401 ATAGCACAAG ACAGGCGTCa TCTACTGGTG CTACCAGCAA ATGCTGGAAG CCGGGAACAC
     2461 TGGGTACGTT GGAAACCACG TGATGTGAAG AAGTAAGATA AACTGTAGGA GAAAAGCATT
     2521 TCGTAGTGGG CCATGAAGCC TTTCAGGACA TGTATTGCAG TATGGGCCGG CCCATTACGC
     2581 AATTGGACGA CAACAAAGAC TAGTATTAGT ACCACCTCGG CTATCCACAT AGATCAAAGC
     2641 TGATTTAAAA GAGTTGTGCA GATGATCCGT GGCAaagtct tcTGAGcCGT TGATCGGCAC
     2701 GTAAGAGGTT CCAACTTTCA CCATAATGAA ATAAGATCAC TACCGGGCGT ATTTTTTGAG
     2761 TTATCGAGAT TTTCAGGAGC TAAGGAAGCT AAAATGGAGA AAAAAATCAC TGGATATACC
     2821 ACCGTTGATA TATCCCAATG GCATCGTAAA GAACATTTTG AGGCATTTCA GTCAGTTGCT
     2881 CAATGTACCT ATAACCAGAC CGTTCAGCTG GATATTACGG CCTTTTTAAA GACCGTAAAG
     2941 AAAAATAAGC ACAAGTTTTA TCCGGCCTTT ATTCACATTC TTGCCCGCCT GATGAATGCT
     3001 CATCCGGAAT TCCGTATGGC AATGAAAGAC GGTGAGCTGG TGATATGGGA TAGTGTTCAC
     3061 CCTTGTTACA CCGTTTTCCA TGAGCAAACT GAAACGTTTT CATCGCTCTG GAGTGAATAC
     3121 CACGACGATT TCCGGCAGTT TCTACACATA TATTCGCAAG ATGTGGCGTG TTACGGTGAA
     3181 AACCTGGCCT ATTTCCCTAA AGGGTTTATT GAGAATATGT TTTTCGTtTC AGCCAATCCC
     3241 TGGGTGAGTT TCACCAGTTT TGATTTAAAC GTGGCCAATA TGGACAACTT CTTCGCCCCC
     3301 GTTTTCACCA TGGGCAAATA TTATACGCAA GGCGACAAGG TGCTGATGCC GCTGGCGATT
     3361 CAGGTTCATC ATGCCGTCTG TGATGGCTTC CATGTCGGCA GAATGCTTAA TGAATTACAA
     3421 CAGTACTGCG ATGAGTGGCA GGGCGGGGCG TAATCGCGTG GATCCGGCTT ACTAAAAGCC
     3481 AGATAACAGT ATGCGTATTT GCGCGCTGAT TTTTGCGGTA TAAGAATATA TACTGATATG
     3541 TATACCCGAA GTATGTCAAA AAGAGGTaTG CTATGAAGCA GCGTATTACA GTGACAGTTG
     3601 ACAGCGACAG CTATCAGTTG CTCAAGGCAT ATATGATGTC AATATCTCCG GTCTGGTAAG
     3661 CACAACCATG CAGAATGAAG CCCGTCGTCT GCGTGCCGAA CGCTGGAAAG CGGAAAATCA
     3721 GGAAGGGATG GCTGAGGTCG CCCGGTTTAT TGAAATGAAC GGCTCTTTTG CTGACGAGAA
     3781 CAGGGgCTGG TGAAATGCAG TTTAAGGTTT ACACCTATAA AAGAGAGAGC CGTTATCGTC
     3841 TGTTTGTGGA TGTACAGAGT GATATTATTG ACACGCCcGG GCGACGGATG GTGATCCCCC
     3901 TGGCCAGTGC ACGTCTGCTG TCAGATAAAG TCTCCCGTGA ACTTTACCCG GTGGTGCATA
     3961 TCGGGGATGA AAGCTGGCGC ATGATGACCA CCGATATGGC CAGTGTGCCG GTtTCCGTTA
     4021 TCGGGGAAGA AGTGGCTGAT CTCAGCCACC GCGAAAATGA CATCAAAAAC GCCATTAACC
     4081 TGATGTTCTG GGGAATATAA ATGTCAGGCT CCCTTATACA CAGCCAGTCg aagacttGTT
     4141 TTAGAGCTAG AAATAGCAAG TTAAAATAAG GCTAGTCCGT TATCAACTTG AAAAAGTGGC
     4201 ACCGAGTCGT GCTTTTTTTT gcactgagac caaaATCTAG ATGCATTCGC GAGGTACCGA
     4261 GCTCGAATTC ACTGGCCGTC GTTTTACAAC GTCGTGACTG GGAAAACCCT GGCGTTACCC
     4321 AACTTAATCG CCTTGCAGCA CATCCCCCTT TCGCCAGCTG GCGTAATAGC GAAGAGGCCC
     4381 GCACCGATCG CCCTTCCCAA CAGTTGCGCA GCCTGAATGG CGAATGGCGC CTGATGCGGT
     4441 ATTTTCTCCT TACGCATCTG TGCGGTATTT CACACCGCAT ATGGTGCACT CTCAGTACAA
     4501 TCTGCTCTGA TGCCGCATAG TTAAGCCAGC CCCGACACCC GCCAACACCC GCTGACGCGC
     4561 CCTGACGGGC TTGTCTGCTC CCGGCATCCG CTTACAGACA AGCTGTGACC GTCTCCGGGA
     4621 GCTGCATGTG TCAGAGGTTT TCACCGTCAT CACCGAAACG CGCGA
//
