# Supplementary material for: Further analysis of barley MORC1 using a highly efficient RNA‐guided Cas9 gene‐editing system
Source: Plant Biotechnol J. 2018 May 7;16(11):1892–903. doi: 10.1111/pbi.12924 (PMC6181210; doi:10.1111/pbi.12924)
Supplement: Supplementary file 4 — Supplementary File [file PBI-16-1892-s001.zip › pMGE593_pUC M2E-OsU3.gbk]

LOCUS       pMGE593_pUC_M2E-OsU3      4664 bp    DNA     circular SYN 11-FEB-1999
DEFINITION  Cloning vector pUC57, complete sequence.
ACCESSION   Y14837
VERSION     Y14837.1  GI:2440162
KEYWORDS    beta-galactosidase; beta-lactamase; bla gene; lac repressor; lacI
            gene; lacZ gene.
SOURCE      Cloning vector pUC57 (unknown)
  ORGANISM  Cloning vector pUC57
            other sequences; artificial sequences; vectors.
REFERENCE   1  
  AUTHORS   Markausakas,A. and Dreguniene,G.
  TITLE     A new cloning vector pUC57
  JOURNAL   Unpublished
REFERENCE   2  (bases 1 to 2710)
  AUTHORS   Markauskas,A.
  TITLE     Direct Submission
  JOURNAL   Submitted (16-SEP-1997) A. Markauskas, Fermentas AB, Graiciuno 8,
            Vilnius 2028, LITHUANIA
FEATURES             Location/Qualifiers
     promoter        446..826
                     /label=pOsU3
     USE             762..771
     TATA            796..802
     misc_feature    826
                     /feature_type="Transcription start site"
                     /label=TSS
     CDS             946..1605
                     /label="CmR [cat]"
     CDS             1947..2252
                     /label=ccdB
     misc_feature    2290..2373
                     /feature_type="sgRNA backbone"
                     /label="sgRNA backbone"
     protein_bind    complement(2465..2485)
                     /note="lac repressor"
                     /bound_moiety="lacI"
     protein_bind    complement(2532..2569)
                     /bound_moiety="CAP"
     misc_feature    2830..3444
                     /note="replicon of pMB1"
     rep_origin      complement(2844)
     CDS             complement(3604..4464)
                     /gene="bla"
                     /function="confers resistance to ampicilin"
                     /codon_start=1
                     /transl_table=11
                     /product="beta-lactamase"
                     /protein_id="CAA75111.1"
                     /db_xref="GI:4379389"
                     /translation="MSIQHFRVALIPFFAAFCLPVFAHPETLVKVKDAEDQLGARVGY
                     IELDLNSGKILESFRPEERFPMMSTFKVLLCGAVLSRIDAGQEQLGRRIHYSQNDLVE
                     YSPVTEKHLTDGMTVRELCSAAITMSDNTAANLLLTTIGGPKELTAFLHNMGDHVTRL
                     DRWEPELNEAIPNDERDTTMPVAMATTLRKLLTGELLTLASRQQLIDWMEADKVAGPL
                     LRSALPAGWFIADKSGAGERGSRGIIAALGPDGKPSRIVVIYTTGSQATMDERNRQIA
                     EIGASLIKHW"
     sig_peptide     complement(4396..4464)
                     /gene="bla"
ORIGIN
        1 TCGCGCGTTT CGGTGATGAC GGTGAAAACC TCTGACACAT GCAGCTCCCG GAGACGGTCA
       61 CAGCTTGTCT GTAAGCGGAT GCCGGGAGCA GACAAGCCCG TCAGGGCGCG TCAGCGGGTG
      121 TTGGCGGGTG TCGGGGCTGG CTTAACTATG CGGCATCAGA GCAGATTGTA CTGAGAGTGC
      181 ACCATATGCG GTGTGAAATA CCGCACAGAT GCGTAAGGAG AAAATACCGC ATCAGGCGCC
      241 ATTCGCCATT CAGGCTGCGC AACTGTTGGG AAGGGCGATC GGTGCGGGCC TCTTCGCTAT
      301 TACGCCAGCT GGCGAAAGGG GGATGTGCTG CAAGGCGATT AAGTTGGGTA ACGCCAGGGT
      361 TTTCCCAGTC ACGACGTTGT AAAACGACGG CCAGTGAATT CGAGCTCGGT ACCTCGCGAA
      421 TGCATCTAGA Ttttggtctc acggtAAGGG ATCTTTAAAC ATACGAACAG ATCACTTAAA
      481 GTTCTTCTGA AGCAACTTAA AGTTATCAGG CATGCATGGA TCTTGGAGGA ATCAGATGTG
      541 CAGTCAGGGA CCATAGCACA AGACAGGCGT CaTCTACTGG TGCTACCAGC AAATGCTGGA
      601 AGCCGGGAAC ACTGGGTACG TTGGAAACCA CGTGATGTGA AGAAGTAAGA TAAACTGTAG
      661 GAGAAAAGCA TTTCGTAGTG GGCCATGAAG CCTTTCAGGA CATGTATTGC AGTATGGGCC
      721 GGCCCATTAC GCAATTGGAC GACAACAAAG ACTAGTATTA GTACCACCTC GGCTATCCAC
      781 ATAGATCAAA GCTGATTTAA AAGAGTTGTG CAGATGATCC GTGGCAaagt cttcTGAGcC
      841 GTTGATCGGC ACGTAAGAGG TTCCAACTTT CACCATAATG AAATAAGATC ACTACCGGGC
      901 GTATTTTTTG AGTTATCGAG ATTTTCAGGA GCTAAGGAAG CTAAAATGGA GAAAAAAATC
      961 ACTGGATATA CCACCGTTGA TATATCCCAA TGGCATCGTA AAGAACATTT TGAGGCATTT
     1021 CAGTCAGTTG CTCAATGTAC CTATAACCAG ACCGTTCAGC TGGATATTAC GGCCTTTTTA
     1081 AAGACCGTAA AGAAAAATAA GCACAAGTTT TATCCGGCCT TTATTCACAT TCTTGCCCGC
     1141 CTGATGAATG CTCATCCGGA ATTCCGTATG GCAATGAAAG ACGGTGAGCT GGTGATATGG
     1201 GATAGTGTTC ACCCTTGTTA CACCGTTTTC CATGAGCAAA CTGAAACGTT TTCATCGCTC
     1261 TGGAGTGAAT ACCACGACGA TTTCCGGCAG TTTCTACACA TATATTCGCA AGATGTGGCG
     1321 TGTTACGGTG AAAACCTGGC CTATTTCCCT AAAGGGTTTA TTGAGAATAT GTTTTTCGTt
     1381 TCAGCCAATC CCTGGGTGAG TTTCACCAGT TTTGATTTAA ACGTGGCCAA TATGGACAAC
     1441 TTCTTCGCCC CCGTTTTCAC CATGGGCAAA TATTATACGC AAGGCGACAA GGTGCTGATG
     1501 CCGCTGGCGA TTCAGGTTCA TCATGCCGTC TGTGATGGCT TCCATGTCGG CAGAATGCTT
     1561 AATGAATTAC AACAGTACTG CGATGAGTGG CAGGGCGGGG CGTAATCGCG TGGATCCGGC
     1621 TTACTAAAAG CCAGATAACA GTATGCGTAT TTGCGCGCTG ATTTTTGCGG TATAAGAATA
     1681 TATACTGATA TGTATACCCG AAGTATGTCA AAAAGAGGTa TGCTATGAAG CAGCGTATTA
     1741 CAGTGACAGT TGACAGCGAC AGCTATCAGT TGCTCAAGGC ATATATGATG TCAATATCTC
     1801 CGGTCTGGTA AGCACAACCA TGCAGAATGA AGCCCGTCGT CTGCGTGCCG AACGCTGGAA
     1861 AGCGGAAAAT CAGGAAGGGA TGGCTGAGGT CGCCCGGTTT ATTGAAATGA ACGGCTCTTT
     1921 TGCTGACGAG AACAGGGgCT GGTGAAATGC AGTTTAAGGT TTACACCTAT AAAAGAGAGA
     1981 GCCGTTATCG TCTGTTTGTG GATGTACAGA GTGATATTAT TGACACGCCc GGGCGACGGA
     2041 TGGTGATCCC CCTGGCCAGT GCACGTCTGC TGTCAGATAA AGTCTCCCGT GAACTTTACC
     2101 CGGTGGTGCA TATCGGGGAT GAAAGCTGGC GCATGATGAC CACCGATATG GCCAGTGTGC
     2161 CGGTtTCCGT TATCGGGGAA GAAGTGGCTG ATCTCAGCCA CCGCGAAAAT GACATCAAAA
     2221 ACGCCATTAA CCTGATGTTC TGGGGAATAT AAATGTCAGG CTCCCTTATA CACAGCCAGT
     2281 CgaagacttG TTTTAGAGCT AGAAATAGCA AGTTAAAATA AGGCTAGTCC GTTATCAACT
     2341 TGAAAAAGTG GCACCGAGTC GGTGCTTTTT TTTgggatga gaccaATCGG ATCCCGGGCC
     2401 CGTCGACTGC AGAGGCCTGC ATGCAAGCTT GGCGTAATCA TGGTCATAGC TGTTTCCTGT
     2461 GTGAAATTGT TATCCGCTCA CAATTCCACA CAACATACGA GCCGGAAGCA TAAAGTGTAA
     2521 AGCCTGGGGT GCCTAATGAG TGAGCTAACT CACATTAATT GCGTTGCGCT CACTGCCCGC
     2581 TTTCCAGTCG GGAAACCTGT CGTGCCAGCT GCATTAATGA ATCGGCCAAC GCGCGGGGAG
     2641 AGGCGGTTTG CGTATTGGGC GCTCTTCCGC TTCCTCGCTC ACTGACTCGC TGCGCTCGGT
     2701 CGTTCGGCTG CGGCGAGCGG TATCAGCTCA CTCAAAGGCG GTAATACGGT TATCCACAGA
     2761 ATCAGGGGAT AACGCAGGAA AGAACATGTG AGCAAAAGGC CAGCAAAAGG CCAGGAACCG
     2821 TAAAAAGGCC GCGTTGCTGG CGTTTTTCCA TAGGCTCCGC CCCCCTGACG AGCATCACAA
     2881 AAATCGACGC TCAAGTCAGA GGTGGCGAAA CCCGACAGGA CTATAAAGAT ACCAGGCGTT
     2941 TCCCCCTGGA AGCTCCCTCG TGCGCTCTCC TGTTCCGACC CTGCCGCTTA CCGGATACCT
     3001 GTCCGCCTTT CTCCCTTCGG GAAGCGTGGC GCTTTCTCAT AGCTCACGCT GTAGGTATCT
     3061 CAGTTCGGTG TAGGTCGTTC GCTCCAAGCT GGGCTGTGTG CACGAACCCC CCGTTCAGCC
     3121 CGACCGCTGC GCCTTATCCG GTAACTATCG TCTTGAGTCC AACCCGGTAA GACACGACTT
     3181 ATCGCCACTG GCAGCAGCCA CTGGTAACAG GATTAGCAGA GCGAGGTATG TAGGCGGTGC
     3241 TACAGAGTTC TTGAAGTGGT GGCCTAACTA CGGCTACACT AGAAGAACAG TATTTGGTAT
     3301 CTGCGCTCTG CTGAAGCCAG TTACCTTCGG AAAAAGAGTT GGTAGCTCTT GATCCGGCAA
     3361 ACAAACCACC GCTGGTAGCG GTGGTTTTTT TGTTTGCAAG CAGCAGATTA CGCGCAGAAA
     3421 AAAAGGATCT CAAGAAGATC CTTTGATCTT TTCTACGGGG TCTGACGCTC AGTGGAACGA
     3481 AAACTCACGT TAAGGGATTT TGGTCATGAG ATTATCAAAA AGGATCTTCA CCTAGATCCT
     3541 TTTAAATTAA AAATGAAGTT TTAAATCAAT CTAAAGTATA TATGAGTAAA CTTGGTCTGA
     3601 CAGTTACCAA TGCTTAATCA GTGAGGCACC TATCTCAGCG ATCTGTCTAT TTCGTTCATC
     3661 CATAGTTGCC TGACTCCCCG TCGTGTAGAT AACTACGATA CGGGAGGGCT TACCATCTGG
     3721 CCCCAGTGCT GCAATGATAC CGCGAGAgCC ACGCTCACCG GCTCCAGATT TATCAGCAAT
     3781 AAACCAGCCA GCCGGAAGGG CCGAGCGCAG AAGTGGTCCT GCAACTTTAT CCGCCTCCAT
     3841 CCAGTCTATT AATTGTTGCC GGGAAGCTAG AGTAAGTAGT TCGCCAGTTA ATAGTTTGCG
     3901 CAACGTTGTT GCCATTGCTA CAGGCATCGT GGTGTCACGC TCGTCGTTTG GTATGGCTTC
     3961 ATTCAGCTCC GGTTCCCAAC GATCAAGGCG AGTTACATGA TCCCCCATGT TGTGCAAAAA
     4021 AGCGGTTAGC TCCTTCGGTC CTCCGATCGT TGTCAGAAGT AAGTTGGCCG CAGTGTTATC
     4081 ACTCATGGTT ATGGCAGCAC TGCATAATTC TCTTACTGTC ATGCCATCCG TAAGATGCTT
     4141 TTCTGTGACT GGTGAGTACT CAACCAAGTC ATTCTGAGAA TAGTGTATGC GGCGACCGAG
     4201 TTGCTCTTGC CCGGCGTCAA TACGGGATAA TACCGCGCCA CATAGCAGAA CTTTAAAAGT
     4261 GCTCATCATT GGAAAACGTT CTTCGGGGCG AAAACTCTCA AGGATCTTAC CGCTGTTGAG
     4321 ATCCAGTTCG ATGTAACCCA CTCGTGCACC CAACTGATCT TCAGCATCTT TTACTTTCAC
     4381 CAGCGTTTCT GGGTGAGCAA AAACAGGAAG GCAAAATGCC GCAAAAAAGG GAATAAGGGC
     4441 GACACGGAAA TGTTGAATAC TCATACTCTT CCTTTTTCAA TATTATTGAA GCATTTATCA
     4501 GGGTTATTGT CTCATGAGCG GATACATATT TGAATGTATT TAGAAAAATA AACAAATAGG
     4561 GGTTCCGCGC ACATTTCCCC GAAAAGTGCC ACCTGACGTC TAAGAAACCA TTATTATCAT
     4621 GACATTAACC TATAAAAATA GGCGTATCAC GAGGCCCTTT CGTC
//
