# Supplementary material for: Further analysis of barley MORC1 using a highly efficient RNA‐guided Cas9 gene‐editing system
Source: Plant Biotechnol J. 2018 May 7;16(11):1892–903. doi: 10.1111/pbi.12924 (PMC6181210; doi:10.1111/pbi.12924)
Supplement: Supplementary file 4 — Supplementary File [file PBI-16-1892-s001.zip › pMGE594_pUC M3-OsU3.gbk]

LOCUS       pMGE594_pUC_M3-OsU3      4685 bp    DNA     circular SYN 11-FEB-1999
DEFINITION  Cloning vector pUC57, complete sequence.
ACCESSION   Y14837
VERSION     Y14837.1  GI:2440162
KEYWORDS    beta-galactosidase; beta-lactamase; bla gene; lac repressor; lacI
            gene; lacZ gene.
SOURCE      Cloning vector pUC57 (unknown)
  ORGANISM  Cloning vector pUC57
            other sequences; artificial sequences; vectors.
REFERENCE   1  
  AUTHORS   Markausakas,A. and Dreguniene,G.
  TITLE     A new cloning vector pUC57
  JOURNAL   Unpublished
REFERENCE   2  (bases 1 to 2710)
  AUTHORS   Markauskas,A.
  TITLE     Direct Submission
  JOURNAL   Submitted (16-SEP-1997) A. Markauskas, Fermentas AB, Graiciuno 8,
            Vilnius 2028, LITHUANIA
FEATURES             Location/Qualifiers
     promoter        467..847
                     /label=pOsU3
     USE             783..792
     TATA            817..823
     misc_feature    847
                     /feature_type="Transcription start site"
                     /label=TSS
     CDS             967..1626
                     /label="CmR [cat]"
     CDS             1968..2273
                     /label=ccdB
     misc_feature    2311..2394
                     /feature_type="sgRNA backbone"
                     /label="sgRNA backbone"
     protein_bind    complement(2486..2506)
                     /note="lac repressor"
                     /bound_moiety="lacI"
     protein_bind    complement(2553..2590)
                     /bound_moiety="CAP"
     misc_feature    2851..3465
                     /note="replicon of pMB1"
     rep_origin      complement(2865)
     CDS             complement(3625..4485)
                     /gene="bla"
                     /function="confers resistance to ampicilin"
                     /codon_start=1
                     /transl_table=11
                     /product="beta-lactamase"
                     /protein_id="CAA75111.1"
                     /db_xref="GI:4379389"
                     /translation="MSIQHFRVALIPFFAAFCLPVFAHPETLVKVKDAEDQLGARVGY
                     IELDLNSGKILESFRPEERFPMMSTFKVLLCGAVLSRIDAGQEQLGRRIHYSQNDLVE
                     YSPVTEKHLTDGMTVRELCSAAITMSDNTAANLLLTTIGGPKELTAFLHNMGDHVTRL
                     DRWEPELNEAIPNDERDTTMPVAMATTLRKLLTGELLTLASRQQLIDWMEADKVAGPL
                     LRSALPAGWFIADKSGAGERGSRGIIAALGPDGKPSRIVVIYTTGSQATMDERNRQIA
                     EIGASLIKHW"
     sig_peptide     complement(4417..4485)
                     /gene="bla"
ORIGIN
        1 TCGCGCGTTT CGGTGATGAC GGTGAAAACC TCTGACACAT GCAGCTCCCG GAGACGGTCA
       61 CAGCTTGTCT GTAAGCGGAT GCCGGGAGCA GACAAGCCCG TCAGGGCGCG TCAGCGGGTG
      121 TTGGCGGGTG TCGGGGCTGG CTTAACTATG CGGCATCAGA GCAGATTGTA CTGAGAGTGC
      181 ACCATATGCG GTGTGAAATA CCGCACAGAT GCGTAAGGAG AAAATACCGC ATCAGGCGCC
      241 ATTCGCCATT CAGGCTGCGC AACTGTTGGG AAGGGCGATC GGTGCGGGCC TCTTCGCTAT
      301 TACGCCAGCT GGCGAAAGGG GGATGTGCTG CAAGGCGATT AAGTTGGGTA ACGCCAGGGT
      361 TTTCCCAGTC ACGACGTTGT AAAACGACGG CCAGTGAATT CGAGCTCGGT ACCTCGCGAA
      421 TGCATCTAGA Ttttggtctc agcacGCCAG CTTCTATGAG TACTGAAAGG GATCTTTAAA
      481 CATACGAACA GATCACTTAA AGTTCTTCTG AAGCAACTTA AAGTTATCAG GCATGCATGG
      541 ATCTTGGAGG AATCAGATGT GCAGTCAGGG ACCATAGCAC AAGACAGGCG TCaTCTACTG
      601 GTGCTACCAG CAAATGCTGG AAGCCGGGAA CACTGGGTAC GTTGGAAACC ACGTGATGTG
      661 AAGAAGTAAG ATAAACTGTA GGAGAAAAGC ATTTCGTAGT GGGCCATGAA GCCTTTCAGG
      721 ACATGTATTG CAGTATGGGC CGGCCCATTA CGCAATTGGA CGACAACAAA GACTAGTATT
      781 AGTACCACCT CGGCTATCCA CATAGATCAA AGCTGATTTA AAAGAGTTGT GCAGATGATC
      841 CGTGGCAaag tcttcTGAGc CGTTGATCGG CACGTAAGAG GTTCCAACTT TCACCATAAT
      901 GAAATAAGAT CACTACCGGG CGTATTTTTT GAGTTATCGA GATTTTCAGG AGCTAAGGAA
      961 GCTAAAATGG AGAAAAAAAT CACTGGATAT ACCACCGTTG ATATATCCCA ATGGCATCGT
     1021 AAAGAACATT TTGAGGCATT TCAGTCAGTT GCTCAATGTA CCTATAACCA GACCGTTCAG
     1081 CTGGATATTA CGGCCTTTTT AAAGACCGTA AAGAAAAATA AGCACAAGTT TTATCCGGCC
     1141 TTTATTCACA TTCTTGCCCG CCTGATGAAT GCTCATCCGG AATTCCGTAT GGCAATGAAA
     1201 GACGGTGAGC TGGTGATATG GGATAGTGTT CACCCTTGTT ACACCGTTTT CCATGAGCAA
     1261 ACTGAAACGT TTTCATCGCT CTGGAGTGAA TACCACGACG ATTTCCGGCA GTTTCTACAC
     1321 ATATATTCGC AAGATGTGGC GTGTTACGGT GAAAACCTGG CCTATTTCCC TAAAGGGTTT
     1381 ATTGAGAATA TGTTTTTCGT tTCAGCCAAT CCCTGGGTGA GTTTCACCAG TTTTGATTTA
     1441 AACGTGGCCA ATATGGACAA CTTCTTCGCC CCCGTTTTCA CCATGGGCAA ATATTATACG
     1501 CAAGGCGACA AGGTGCTGAT GCCGCTGGCG ATTCAGGTTC ATCATGCCGT CTGTGATGGC
     1561 TTCCATGTCG GCAGAATGCT TAATGAATTA CAACAGTACT GCGATGAGTG GCAGGGCGGG
     1621 GCGTAATCGC GTGGATCCGG CTTACTAAAA GCCAGATAAC AGTATGCGTA TTTGCGCGCT
     1681 GATTTTTGCG GTATAAGAAT ATATACTGAT ATGTATACCC GAAGTATGTC AAAAAGAGGT
     1741 aTGCTATGAA GCAGCGTATT ACAGTGACAG TTGACAGCGA CAGCTATCAG TTGCTCAAGG
     1801 CATATATGAT GTCAATATCT CCGGTCTGGT AAGCACAACC ATGCAGAATG AAGCCCGTCG
     1861 TCTGCGTGCC GAACGCTGGA AAGCGGAAAA TCAGGAAGGG ATGGCTGAGG TCGCCCGGTT
     1921 TATTGAAATG AACGGCTCTT TTGCTGACGA GAACAGGGgC TGGTGAAATG CAGTTTAAGG
     1981 TTTACACCTA TAAAAGAGAG AGCCGTTATC GTCTGTTTGT GGATGTACAG AGTGATATTA
     2041 TTGACACGCC cGGGCGACGG ATGGTGATCC CCCTGGCCAG TGCACGTCTG CTGTCAGATA
     2101 AAGTCTCCCG TGAACTTTAC CCGGTGGTGC ATATCGGGGA TGAAAGCTGG CGCATGATGA
     2161 CCACCGATAT GGCCAGTGTG CCGGTtTCCG TTATCGGGGA AGAAGTGGCT GATCTCAGCC
     2221 ACCGCGAAAA TGACATCAAA AACGCCATTA ACCTGATGTT CTGGGGAATA TAAATGTCAG
     2281 GCTCCCTTAT ACACAGCCAG TCgaagactt GTTTTAGAGC TAGAAATAGC AAGTTAAAAT
     2341 AAGGCTAGTC CGTTATCAAC TTGAAAAAGT GGCACCGAGT CGGTGCTTTT TTTTagcgtg
     2401 agaccaATCG GATCCCGGGC CCGTCGACTG CAGAGGCCTG CATGCAAGCT TGGCGTAATC
     2461 ATGGTCATAG CTGTTTCCTG TGTGAAATTG TTATCCGCTC ACAATTCCAC ACAACATACG
     2521 AGCCGGAAGC ATAAAGTGTA AAGCCTGGGG TGCCTAATGA GTGAGCTAAC TCACATTAAT
     2581 TGCGTTGCGC TCACTGCCCG CTTTCCAGTC GGGAAACCTG TCGTGCCAGC TGCATTAATG
     2641 AATCGGCCAA CGCGCGGGGA GAGGCGGTTT GCGTATTGGG CGCTCTTCCG CTTCCTCGCT
     2701 CACTGACTCG CTGCGCTCGG TCGTTCGGCT GCGGCGAGCG GTATCAGCTC ACTCAAAGGC
     2761 GGTAATACGG TTATCCACAG AATCAGGGGA TAACGCAGGA AAGAACATGT GAGCAAAAGG
     2821 CCAGCAAAAG GCCAGGAACC GTAAAAAGGC CGCGTTGCTG GCGTTTTTCC ATAGGCTCCG
     2881 CCCCCCTGAC GAGCATCACA AAAATCGACG CTCAAGTCAG AGGTGGCGAA ACCCGACAGG
     2941 ACTATAAAGA TACCAGGCGT TTCCCCCTGG AAGCTCCCTC GTGCGCTCTC CTGTTCCGAC
     3001 CCTGCCGCTT ACCGGATACC TGTCCGCCTT TCTCCCTTCG GGAAGCGTGG CGCTTTCTCA
     3061 TAGCTCACGC TGTAGGTATC TCAGTTCGGT GTAGGTCGTT CGCTCCAAGC TGGGCTGTGT
     3121 GCACGAACCC CCCGTTCAGC CCGACCGCTG CGCCTTATCC GGTAACTATC GTCTTGAGTC
     3181 CAACCCGGTA AGACACGACT TATCGCCACT GGCAGCAGCC ACTGGTAACA GGATTAGCAG
     3241 AGCGAGGTAT GTAGGCGGTG CTACAGAGTT CTTGAAGTGG TGGCCTAACT ACGGCTACAC
     3301 TAGAAGAACA GTATTTGGTA TCTGCGCTCT GCTGAAGCCA GTTACCTTCG GAAAAAGAGT
     3361 TGGTAGCTCT TGATCCGGCA AACAAACCAC CGCTGGTAGC GGTGGTTTTT TTGTTTGCAA
     3421 GCAGCAGATT ACGCGCAGAA AAAAAGGATC TCAAGAAGAT CCTTTGATCT TTTCTACGGG
     3481 GTCTGACGCT CAGTGGAACG AAAACTCACG TTAAGGGATT TTGGTCATGA GATTATCAAA
     3541 AAGGATCTTC ACCTAGATCC TTTTAAATTA AAAATGAAGT TTTAAATCAA TCTAAAGTAT
     3601 ATATGAGTAA ACTTGGTCTG ACAGTTACCA ATGCTTAATC AGTGAGGCAC CTATCTCAGC
     3661 GATCTGTCTA TTTCGTTCAT CCATAGTTGC CTGACTCCCC GTCGTGTAGA TAACTACGAT
     3721 ACGGGAGGGC TTACCATCTG GCCCCAGTGC TGCAATGATA CCGCGAGAgC CACGCTCACC
     3781 GGCTCCAGAT TTATCAGCAA TAAACCAGCC AGCCGGAAGG GCCGAGCGCA GAAGTGGTCC
     3841 TGCAACTTTA TCCGCCTCCA TCCAGTCTAT TAATTGTTGC CGGGAAGCTA GAGTAAGTAG
     3901 TTCGCCAGTT AATAGTTTGC GCAACGTTGT TGCCATTGCT ACAGGCATCG TGGTGTCACG
     3961 CTCGTCGTTT GGTATGGCTT CATTCAGCTC CGGTTCCCAA CGATCAAGGC GAGTTACATG
     4021 ATCCCCCATG TTGTGCAAAA AAGCGGTTAG CTCCTTCGGT CCTCCGATCG TTGTCAGAAG
     4081 TAAGTTGGCC GCAGTGTTAT CACTCATGGT TATGGCAGCA CTGCATAATT CTCTTACTGT
     4141 CATGCCATCC GTAAGATGCT TTTCTGTGAC TGGTGAGTAC TCAACCAAGT CATTCTGAGA
     4201 ATAGTGTATG CGGCGACCGA GTTGCTCTTG CCCGGCGTCA ATACGGGATA ATACCGCGCC
     4261 ACATAGCAGA ACTTTAAAAG TGCTCATCAT TGGAAAACGT TCTTCGGGGC GAAAACTCTC
     4321 AAGGATCTTA CCGCTGTTGA GATCCAGTTC GATGTAACCC ACTCGTGCAC CCAACTGATC
     4381 TTCAGCATCT TTTACTTTCA CCAGCGTTTC TGGGTGAGCA AAAACAGGAA GGCAAAATGC
     4441 CGCAAAAAAG GGAATAAGGG CGACACGGAA ATGTTGAATA CTCATACTCT TCCTTTTTCA
     4501 ATATTATTGA AGCATTTATC AGGGTTATTG TCTCATGAGC GGATACATAT TTGAATGTAT
     4561 TTAGAAAAAT AAACAAATAG GGGTTCCGCG CACATTTCCC CGAAAAGTGC CACCTGACGT
     4621 CTAAGAAACC ATTATTATCA TGACATTAAC CTATAAAAAT AGGCGTATCA CGAGGCCCTT
     4681 TCGTC
//
