# Supplementary material for: Further analysis of barley MORC1 using a highly efficient RNA‐guided Cas9 gene‐editing system
Source: Plant Biotechnol J. 2018 May 7;16(11):1892–903. doi: 10.1111/pbi.12924 (PMC6181210; doi:10.1111/pbi.12924)
Supplement: Supplementary file 4 — Supplementary File [file PBI-16-1892-s001.zip › pMGE595_pUC M4E-OsU3.gbk]

LOCUS       pMGE595_pUC_M4E-OsU3      4666 bp    DNA     circular SYN 11-FEB-1999
DEFINITION  Cloning vector pUC57, complete sequence.
ACCESSION   Y14837
VERSION     Y14837.1  GI:2440162
KEYWORDS    beta-galactosidase; beta-lactamase; bla gene; lac repressor; lacI
            gene; lacZ gene.
SOURCE      Cloning vector pUC57 (unknown)
  ORGANISM  Cloning vector pUC57
            other sequences; artificial sequences; vectors.
REFERENCE   1  
  AUTHORS   Markausakas,A. and Dreguniene,G.
  TITLE     A new cloning vector pUC57
  JOURNAL   Unpublished
REFERENCE   2  (bases 1 to 2710)
  AUTHORS   Markauskas,A.
  TITLE     Direct Submission
  JOURNAL   Submitted (16-SEP-1997) A. Markauskas, Fermentas AB, Graiciuno 8,
            Vilnius 2028, LITHUANIA
FEATURES             Location/Qualifiers
     promoter        446..826
                     /label=pOsU3
     USE             762..771
     TATA            796..802
     misc_feature    826
                     /feature_type="Transcription start site"
                     /label=TSS
     CDS             946..1605
                     /label="CmR [cat]"
     CDS             1947..2252
                     /label=ccdB
     misc_feature    2290..2373
                     /feature_type="sgRNA backbone"
                     /label="sgRNA backbone"
     protein_bind    complement(2467..2487)
                     /note="lac repressor"
                     /bound_moiety="lacI"
     protein_bind    complement(2534..2571)
                     /bound_moiety="CAP"
     misc_feature    2832..3446
                     /note="replicon of pMB1"
     rep_origin      complement(2846)
     CDS             complement(3606..4466)
                     /gene="bla"
                     /function="confers resistance to ampicilin"
                     /codon_start=1
                     /transl_table=11
                     /product="beta-lactamase"
                     /protein_id="CAA75111.1"
                     /db_xref="GI:4379389"
                     /translation="MSIQHFRVALIPFFAAFCLPVFAHPETLVKVKDAEDQLGARVGY
                     IELDLNSGKILESFRPEERFPMMSTFKVLLCGAVLSRIDAGQEQLGRRIHYSQNDLVE
                     YSPVTEKHLTDGMTVRELCSAAITMSDNTAANLLLTTIGGPKELTAFLHNMGDHVTRL
                     DRWEPELNEAIPNDERDTTMPVAMATTLRKLLTGELLTLASRQQLIDWMEADKVAGPL
                     LRSALPAGWFIADKSGAGERGSRGIIAALGPDGKPSRIVVIYTTGSQATMDERNRQIA
                     EIGASLIKHW"
     sig_peptide     complement(4398..4466)
                     /gene="bla"
ORIGIN
        1 TCGCGCGTTT CGGTGATGAC GGTGAAAACC TCTGACACAT GCAGCTCCCG GAGACGGTCA
       61 CAGCTTGTCT GTAAGCGGAT GCCGGGAGCA GACAAGCCCG TCAGGGCGCG TCAGCGGGTG
      121 TTGGCGGGTG TCGGGGCTGG CTTAACTATG CGGCATCAGA GCAGATTGTA CTGAGAGTGC
      181 ACCATATGCG GTGTGAAATA CCGCACAGAT GCGTAAGGAG AAAATACCGC ATCAGGCGCC
      241 ATTCGCCATT CAGGCTGCGC AACTGTTGGG AAGGGCGATC GGTGCGGGCC TCTTCGCTAT
      301 TACGCCAGCT GGCGAAAGGG GGATGTGCTG CAAGGCGATT AAGTTGGGTA ACGCCAGGGT
      361 TTTCCCAGTC ACGACGTTGT AAAACGACGG CCAGTGAATT CGAGCTCGGT ACCTCGCGAA
      421 TGCATCTAGA Ttttggtctc aagcgAAGGG ATCTTTAAAC ATACGAACAG ATCACTTAAA
      481 GTTCTTCTGA AGCAACTTAA AGTTATCAGG CATGCATGGA TCTTGGAGGA ATCAGATGTG
      541 CAGTCAGGGA CCATAGCACA AGACAGGCGT CaTCTACTGG TGCTACCAGC AAATGCTGGA
      601 AGCCGGGAAC ACTGGGTACG TTGGAAACCA CGTGATGTGA AGAAGTAAGA TAAACTGTAG
      661 GAGAAAAGCA TTTCGTAGTG GGCCATGAAG CCTTTCAGGA CATGTATTGC AGTATGGGCC
      721 GGCCCATTAC GCAATTGGAC GACAACAAAG ACTAGTATTA GTACCACCTC GGCTATCCAC
      781 ATAGATCAAA GCTGATTTAA AAGAGTTGTG CAGATGATCC GTGGCAaagt cttcTGAGcC
      841 GTTGATCGGC ACGTAAGAGG TTCCAACTTT CACCATAATG AAATAAGATC ACTACCGGGC
      901 GTATTTTTTG AGTTATCGAG ATTTTCAGGA GCTAAGGAAG CTAAAATGGA GAAAAAAATC
      961 ACTGGATATA CCACCGTTGA TATATCCCAA TGGCATCGTA AAGAACATTT TGAGGCATTT
     1021 CAGTCAGTTG CTCAATGTAC CTATAACCAG ACCGTTCAGC TGGATATTAC GGCCTTTTTA
     1081 AAGACCGTAA AGAAAAATAA GCACAAGTTT TATCCGGCCT TTATTCACAT TCTTGCCCGC
     1141 CTGATGAATG CTCATCCGGA ATTCCGTATG GCAATGAAAG ACGGTGAGCT GGTGATATGG
     1201 GATAGTGTTC ACCCTTGTTA CACCGTTTTC CATGAGCAAA CTGAAACGTT TTCATCGCTC
     1261 TGGAGTGAAT ACCACGACGA TTTCCGGCAG TTTCTACACA TATATTCGCA AGATGTGGCG
     1321 TGTTACGGTG AAAACCTGGC CTATTTCCCT AAAGGGTTTA TTGAGAATAT GTTTTTCGTt
     1381 TCAGCCAATC CCTGGGTGAG TTTCACCAGT TTTGATTTAA ACGTGGCCAA TATGGACAAC
     1441 TTCTTCGCCC CCGTTTTCAC CATGGGCAAA TATTATACGC AAGGCGACAA GGTGCTGATG
     1501 CCGCTGGCGA TTCAGGTTCA TCATGCCGTC TGTGATGGCT TCCATGTCGG CAGAATGCTT
     1561 AATGAATTAC AACAGTACTG CGATGAGTGG CAGGGCGGGG CGTAATCGCG TGGATCCGGC
     1621 TTACTAAAAG CCAGATAACA GTATGCGTAT TTGCGCGCTG ATTTTTGCGG TATAAGAATA
     1681 TATACTGATA TGTATACCCG AAGTATGTCA AAAAGAGGTa TGCTATGAAG CAGCGTATTA
     1741 CAGTGACAGT TGACAGCGAC AGCTATCAGT TGCTCAAGGC ATATATGATG TCAATATCTC
     1801 CGGTCTGGTA AGCACAACCA TGCAGAATGA AGCCCGTCGT CTGCGTGCCG AACGCTGGAA
     1861 AGCGGAAAAT CAGGAAGGGA TGGCTGAGGT CGCCCGGTTT ATTGAAATGA ACGGCTCTTT
     1921 TGCTGACGAG AACAGGGgCT GGTGAAATGC AGTTTAAGGT TTACACCTAT AAAAGAGAGA
     1981 GCCGTTATCG TCTGTTTGTG GATGTACAGA GTGATATTAT TGACACGCCc GGGCGACGGA
     2041 TGGTGATCCC CCTGGCCAGT GCACGTCTGC TGTCAGATAA AGTCTCCCGT GAACTTTACC
     2101 CGGTGGTGCA TATCGGGGAT GAAAGCTGGC GCATGATGAC CACCGATATG GCCAGTGTGC
     2161 CGGTtTCCGT TATCGGGGAA GAAGTGGCTG ATCTCAGCCA CCGCGAAAAT GACATCAAAA
     2221 ACGCCATTAA CCTGATGTTC TGGGGAATAT AAATGTCAGG CTCCCTTATA CACAGCCAGT
     2281 CgaagacttG TTTTAGAGCT AGAAATAGCA AGTTAAAATA AGGCTAGTCC GTTATCAACT
     2341 TGAAAAAGTG GCACCGAGTC GGTGCTTTTT TTTgggatga gaccaaaATC GGATCCCGGG
     2401 CCCGTCGACT GCAGAGGCCT GCATGCAAGC TTGGCGTAAT CATGGTCATA GCTGTTTCCT
     2461 GTGTGAAATT GTTATCCGCT CACAATTCCA CACAACATAC GAGCCGGAAG CATAAAGTGT
     2521 AAAGCCTGGG GTGCCTAATG AGTGAGCTAA CTCACATTAA TTGCGTTGCG CTCACTGCCC
     2581 GCTTTCCAGT CGGGAAACCT GTCGTGCCAG CTGCATTAAT GAATCGGCCA ACGCGCGGGG
     2641 AGAGGCGGTT TGCGTATTGG GCGCTCTTCC GCTTCCTCGC TCACTGACTC GCTGCGCTCG
     2701 GTCGTTCGGC TGCGGCGAGC GGTATCAGCT CACTCAAAGG CGGTAATACG GTTATCCACA
     2761 GAATCAGGGG ATAACGCAGG AAAGAACATG TGAGCAAAAG GCCAGCAAAA GGCCAGGAAC
     2821 CGTAAAAAGG CCGCGTTGCT GGCGTTTTTC CATAGGCTCC GCCCCCCTGA CGAGCATCAC
     2881 AAAAATCGAC GCTCAAGTCA GAGGTGGCGA AACCCGACAG GACTATAAAG ATACCAGGCG
     2941 TTTCCCCCTG GAAGCTCCCT CGTGCGCTCT CCTGTTCCGA CCCTGCCGCT TACCGGATAC
     3001 CTGTCCGCCT TTCTCCCTTC GGGAAGCGTG GCGCTTTCTC ATAGCTCACG CTGTAGGTAT
     3061 CTCAGTTCGG TGTAGGTCGT TCGCTCCAAG CTGGGCTGTG TGCACGAACC CCCCGTTCAG
     3121 CCCGACCGCT GCGCCTTATC CGGTAACTAT CGTCTTGAGT CCAACCCGGT AAGACACGAC
     3181 TTATCGCCAC TGGCAGCAGC CACTGGTAAC AGGATTAGCA GAGCGAGGTA TGTAGGCGGT
     3241 GCTACAGAGT TCTTGAAGTG GTGGCCTAAC TACGGCTACA CTAGAAGAAC AGTATTTGGT
     3301 ATCTGCGCTC TGCTGAAGCC AGTTACCTTC GGAAAAAGAG TTGGTAGCTC TTGATCCGGC
     3361 AAACAAACCA CCGCTGGTAG CGGTGGTTTT TTTGTTTGCA AGCAGCAGAT TACGCGCAGA
     3421 AAAAAAGGAT CTCAAGAAGA TCCTTTGATC TTTTCTACGG GGTCTGACGC TCAGTGGAAC
     3481 GAAAACTCAC GTTAAGGGAT TTTGGTCATG AGATTATCAA AAAGGATCTT CACCTAGATC
     3541 CTTTTAAATT AAAAATGAAG TTTTAAATCA ATCTAAAGTA TATATGAGTA AACTTGGTCT
     3601 GACAGTTACC AATGCTTAAT CAGTGAGGCA CCTATCTCAG CGATCTGTCT ATTTCGTTCA
     3661 TCCATAGTTG CCTGACTCCC CGTCGTGTAG ATAACTACGA TACGGGAGGG CTTACCATCT
     3721 GGCCCCAGTG CTGCAATGAT ACCGCGAGAg CCACGCTCAC CGGCTCCAGA TTTATCAGCA
     3781 ATAAACCAGC CAGCCGGAAG GGCCGAGCGC AGAAGTGGTC CTGCAACTTT ATCCGCCTCC
     3841 ATCCAGTCTA TTAATTGTTG CCGGGAAGCT AGAGTAAGTA GTTCGCCAGT TAATAGTTTG
     3901 CGCAACGTTG TTGCCATTGC TACAGGCATC GTGGTGTCAC GCTCGTCGTT TGGTATGGCT
     3961 TCATTCAGCT CCGGTTCCCA ACGATCAAGG CGAGTTACAT GATCCCCCAT GTTGTGCAAA
     4021 AAAGCGGTTA GCTCCTTCGG TCCTCCGATC GTTGTCAGAA GTAAGTTGGC CGCAGTGTTA
     4081 TCACTCATGG TTATGGCAGC ACTGCATAAT TCTCTTACTG TCATGCCATC CGTAAGATGC
     4141 TTTTCTGTGA CTGGTGAGTA CTCAACCAAG TCATTCTGAG AATAGTGTAT GCGGCGACCG
     4201 AGTTGCTCTT GCCCGGCGTC AATACGGGAT AATACCGCGC CACATAGCAG AACTTTAAAA
     4261 GTGCTCATCA TTGGAAAACG TTCTTCGGGG CGAAAACTCT CAAGGATCTT ACCGCTGTTG
     4321 AGATCCAGTT CGATGTAACC CACTCGTGCA CCCAACTGAT CTTCAGCATC TTTTACTTTC
     4381 ACCAGCGTTT CTGGGTGAGC AAAAACAGGA AGGCAAAATG CCGCAAAAAA GGGAATAAGG
     4441 GCGACACGGA AATGTTGAAT ACTCATACTC TTCCTTTTTC AATATTATTG AAGCATTTAT
     4501 CAGGGTTATT GTCTCATGAG CGGATACATA TTTGAATGTA TTTAGAAAAA TAAACAAATA
     4561 GGGGTTCCGC GCACATTTCC CCGAAAAGTG CCACCTGACG TCTAAGAAAC CATTATTATC
     4621 ATGACATTAA CCTATAAAAA TAGGCGTATC ACGAGGCCCT TTCGTC
//
