# Supplementary material for: Further analysis of barley MORC1 using a highly efficient RNA‐guided Cas9 gene‐editing system
Source: Plant Biotechnol J. 2018 May 7;16(11):1892–903. doi: 10.1111/pbi.12924 (PMC6181210; doi:10.1111/pbi.12924)
Supplement: Supplementary file 4 — Supplementary File [file PBI-16-1892-s001.zip › pMGE624_HvU3-M1E-improved.gbk]

LOCUS       pMGE624_HvU3-M1E-improved      4950 bp    DNA     circular SYN 11-FEB-1999
DEFINITION  Cloning vector pUC57, complete sequence.
ACCESSION   Y14837
VERSION     Y14837.1  GI:2440162
KEYWORDS    beta-galactosidase; beta-lactamase; bla gene; lac repressor; lacI
            gene; lacZ gene.
SOURCE      Cloning vector pUC57 (unknown)
  ORGANISM  Cloning vector pUC57
            other sequences; artificial sequences; vectors.
REFERENCE   1  
  AUTHORS   Markausakas,A. and Dreguniene,G.
  TITLE     A new cloning vector pUC57
  JOURNAL   Unpublished
REFERENCE   2  (bases 1 to 2710)
  AUTHORS   Markauskas,A.
  TITLE     Direct Submission
  JOURNAL   Submitted (16-SEP-1997) A. Markauskas, Fermentas AB, Graiciuno 8,
            Vilnius 2028, LITHUANIA
FEATURES             Location/Qualifiers
     source          join(1..431,2672..4950)
                     /organism="Cloning vector pUC57"
                     /mol_type="other DNA"
                     /db_xref="taxon:66198"
                     /lab_host="E.coli"
     Vector          join(2672..4950,1..431)
                     /origin="pUC57-BsaI (2.710bp circular)Target vector:
                     plasmid opened by EcoRV cut at 431^432Orientation:
                     originalPlus strand 5':   no changePlus strand 3':   no
                     changeMinus strand 5':  no changeMinus strand 3':  no
                     change"
     CDS             complement(join(146..431,2672..2733))
                     /gene="lacZ"
                     /note="N-terminal fragment"
                     /codon_start=1
                     /transl_table=11
                     /product="beta-galactosidase"
                     /protein_id="CAA75110.1"
                     /db_xref="GI:2440163"
                     /translation="MTMITPSLHAGLCSRRARDPISRCIREVPSSNSLAVVLQRRDWE
                     NPGVTQLNRLAAHPPFASWRNSEEARTDRPSQQLRSLNGEWRLMRYFLLTHLCGISHR
                     IWCTLSTICSDAA"
     gene            complement(join(146..431,2672..2733))
                     /gene="lacZ"
     primer          170..189
                     /label=JS703
     primer          263..280
                     /label=pUC_R_JS767
     primer          359..375
                     /label=M13f
     misc_feature    432..2671
                     /feature_type=Insertion
                     /origin="pMGE596 pLH_1sg_HvU3 selection (2.240bp
                     linear)Fragment: full sequenceOrientation: originalPlus
                     strand 5':   no changePlus strand 3':   no changeMinus
                     strand 5':  no changeMinus strand 3':  no change"
                     /label=Insert
     misc_feature    432..2671
                     /feature_type=Insertion
                     /origin="insert M1E (2.240bp linear)Fragment: full
                     sequenceOrientation: originalPlus strand 5':   no
                     changePlus strand 3':   no changeMinus strand 5':  no
                     changeMinus strand 3':  no change"
                     /label=Insert
     primer          446..462
                     /label=M13f
     promoter        463..1100
                     /label=pHvU3
     USE             1036..1045
     TATA            1071..1076
     misc_feature    1100
                     /feature_type="Transcription start site"
                     /label=TSS
     CDS             1220..1879
                     /label="CmR [cat]"
     CDS             2221..2526
                     /label=ccdB
     misc_feature    2564..2657
                     /feature_type="sgRNA scaffold"
                     /label=sgRNA
     primer          complement(2729..2745)
                     /label=M13r
     protein_bind    complement(2751..2771)
                     /note="lac repressor"
                     /bound_moiety="lacI"
     primer          complement(2816..2835)
                     /label=pUC_F_JS768
     protein_bind    complement(2818..2855)
                     /bound_moiety="CAP"
     misc_feature    3116..3730
                     /note="replicon of pMB1"
     rep_origin      complement(3130)
     CDS             complement(3890..4750)
                     /gene="bla"
                     /function="confers resistance to ampicilin"
                     /codon_start=1
                     /transl_table=11
                     /product="beta-lactamase"
                     /protein_id="CAA75111.1"
                     /db_xref="GI:4379389"
                     /translation="MSIQHFRVALIPFFAAFCLPVFAHPETLVKVKDAEDQLGARVGY
                     IELDLNSGKILESFRPEERFPMMSTFKVLLCGAVLSRIDAGQEQLGRRIHYSQNDLVE
                     YSPVTEKHLTDGMTVRELCSAAITMSDNTAANLLLTTIGGPKELTAFLHNMGDHVTRL
                     DRWEPELNEAIPNDERDTTMPVAMATTLRKLLTGELLTLASRQQLIDWMEADKVAGPL
                     LRSALPAGWFIADKSGAGERGSRGIIAALGPDGKPSRIVVIYTTGSQATMDERNRQIA
                     EIGASLIKHW"
     gene            complement(3890..4750)
                     /gene="bla"
     mat_peptide     complement(3893..4681)
                     /gene="bla"
                     /product="beta-lactamase"
     sig_peptide     complement(4682..4750)
                     /gene="bla"
ORIGIN
        1 TCGCGCGTTT CGGTGATGAC GGTGAAAACC TCTGACACAT GCAGCTCCCG GAGACGGTCA
       61 CAGCTTGTCT GTAAGCGGAT GCCGGGAGCA GACAAGCCCG TCAGGGCGCG TCAGCGGGTG
      121 TTGGCGGGTG TCGGGGCTGG CTTAACTATG CGGCATCAGA GCAGATTGTA CTGAGAGTGC
      181 ACCATATGCG GTGTGAAATA CCGCACAGAT GCGTAAGGAG AAAATACCGC ATCAGGCGCC
      241 ATTCGCCATT CAGGCTGCGC AACTGTTGGG AAGGGCGATC GGTGCGGGCC TCTTCGCTAT
      301 TACGCCAGCT GGCGAAAGGG GGATGTGCTG CAAGGCGATT AAGTTGGGTA ACGCCAGGGT
      361 TTTCCCAGTC ACGACGTTGT AAAACGACGG CCAGTGAATT CGAGCTCGGT ACCTCGCGAA
      421 TGCATCTAGA Ttttggtctc aactaGTTTT CCCAGTCACG ACTCACAGAG TGCCCCTCAT
      481 TTATGTCAAA CTATACACTT ATCATGTCTG ACATGACTTT GCAGTTAATT TTTTTGAACG
      541 GTGTCATGCT TTGCACAATT GTCCTCCATC TATAATGTTT TACAAGAAAC TATTTAATAC
      601 TGTATTAACC TTTGCAGTAG GCATACTTGG TACCATAATT ATCTACATGC TGTCATGTGG
      661 AGCTCGTGGT ACATACAGTA GTTTTTTTGT TACTAAATAC GGAGTACATT CGTATATGAT
      721 ATGTTCCCTA ATTAGTTGCA TCACTTTTTT GTCCTCATTG CTGCTCTACT CTAAACTTAT
      781 GTTCCAGACA AGCCTACAAC TGAGTCAGCC TGTCAGAGTT CTACTGTGTT TGGATAGATG
      841 TTCTAGTGCA ACTTTCTTCT TGTATGTTTA GTTAATCATA AGGTCaCATT TTCTTACTAC
      901 CTCCGGGACA GATGTTTCTC AGATGGGCCG GGCTCTCTCT GCCCAGCAGG CAGCAGCAGC
      961 CCGACCTCAT GGGCCAGCAC CCACCACGAG TTCCAGCTAG GGGGTGTTGC TGCCTAACAC
     1021 TAACACTAAC ATTAGTCCCA CCTCGCCAGT TTGCAGGGAT CGGAACCAGC TTATAAGCTG
     1081 AGCTGAGGAA GAAGGTAGCA aagtcttcTG AGcCGTTGAT CGGCACGTAA GAGGTTCCAA
     1141 CTTTCACCAT AATGAAATAA GATCACTACC GGGCGTATTT TTTGAGTTAT CGAGATTTTC
     1201 AGGAGCTAAG GAAGCTAAAA TGGAGAAAAA AATCACTGGA TATACCACCG TTGATATATC
     1261 CCAATGGCAT CGTAAAGAAC ATTTTGAGGC ATTTCAGTCA GTTGCTCAAT GTACCTATAA
     1321 CCAGACCGTT CAGCTGGATA TTACGGCCTT TTTAAAGACC GTAAAGAAAA ATAAGCACAA
     1381 GTTTTATCCG GCCTTTATTC ACATTCTTGC CCGCCTGATG AATGCTCATC CGGAATTCCG
     1441 TATGGCAATG AAAGACGGTG AGCTGGTGAT ATGGGATAGT GTTCACCCTT GTTACACCGT
     1501 TTTCCATGAG CAAACTGAAA CGTTTTCATC GCTCTGGAGT GAATACCACG ACGATTTCCG
     1561 GCAGTTTCTA CACATATATT CGCAAGATGT GGCGTGTTAC GGTGAAAACC TGGCCTATTT
     1621 CCCTAAAGGG TTTATTGAGA ATATGTTTTT CGTtTCAGCC AATCCCTGGG TGAGTTTCAC
     1681 CAGTTTTGAT TTAAACGTGG CCAATATGGA CAACTTCTTC GCCCCCGTTT TCACCATGGG
     1741 CAAATATTAT ACGCAAGGCG ACAAGGTGCT GATGCCGCTG GCGATTCAGG TTCATCATGC
     1801 CGTCTGTGAT GGCTTCCATG TCGGCAGAAT GCTTAATGAA TTACAACAGT ACTGCGATGA
     1861 GTGGCAGGGC GGGGCGTAAT CGCGTGGATC CGGCTTACTA AAAGCCAGAT AACAGTATGC
     1921 GTATTTGCGC GCTGATTTTT GCGGTATAAG AATATATACT GATATGTATA CCCGAAGTAT
     1981 GTCAAAAAGA GGTaTGCTAT GAAGCAGCGT ATTACAGTGA CAGTTGACAG CGACAGCTAT
     2041 CAGTTGCTCA AGGCATATAT GATGTCAATA TCTCCGGTCT GGTAAGCACA ACCATGCAGA
     2101 ATGAAGCCCG TCGTCTGCGT GCCGAACGCT GGAAAGCGGA AAATCAGGAA GGGATGGCTG
     2161 AGGTCGCCCG GTTTATTGAA ATGAACGGCT CTTTTGCTGA CGAGAACAGG GgCTGGTGAA
     2221 ATGCAGTTTA AGGTTTACAC CTATAAAAGA GAGAGCCGTT ATCGTCTGTT TGTGGATGTA
     2281 CAGAGTGATA TTATTGACAC GCCcGGGCGA CGGATGGTGA TCCCCCTGGC CAGTGCACGT
     2341 CTGCTGTCAG ATAAAGTCTC CCGTGAACTT TACCCGGTGG TGCATATCGG GGATGAAAGC
     2401 TGGCGCATGA TGACCACCGA TATGGCCAGT GTGCCGGTtT CCGTTATCGG GGAAGAAGTG
     2461 GCTGATCTCA GCCACCGCGA AAATGACATC AAAAACGCCA TTAACCTGAT GTTCTGGGGA
     2521 ATATAAATGT CAGGCTCCCT TATACACAGC CAGTCGAAGA CTTGTTTcAG AGCTAtgctg
     2581 GAAAcagcaT AGCAAGTTgA AATAAGGCTA GTCCGTTATC AACTTGAAAA AGTGGCACCG
     2641 AGTCGGTGCt tttttttggg atgagaccaa aATCGGATCC CGGGCCCGTC GACTGCAGAG
     2701 GCCTGCATGC AAGCTTGGCG TAATCATGGT CATAGCTGTT TCCTGTGTGA AATTGTTATC
     2761 CGCTCACAAT TCCACACAAC ATACGAGCCG GAAGCATAAA GTGTAAAGCC TGGGGTGCCT
     2821 AATGAGTGAG CTAACTCACA TTAATTGCGT TGCGCTCACT GCCCGCTTTC CAGTCGGGAA
     2881 ACCTGTCGTG CCAGCTGCAT TAATGAATCG GCCAACGCGC GGGGAGAGGC GGTTTGCGTA
     2941 TTGGGCGCTC TTCCGCTTCC TCGCTCACTG ACTCGCTGCG CTCGGTCGTT CGGCTGCGGC
     3001 GAGCGGTATC AGCTCACTCA AAGGCGGTAA TACGGTTATC CACAGAATCA GGGGATAACG
     3061 CAGGAAAGAA CATGTGAGCA AAAGGCCAGC AAAAGGCCAG GAACCGTAAA AAGGCCGCGT
     3121 TGCTGGCGTT TTTCCATAGG CTCCGCCCCC CTGACGAGCA TCACAAAAAT CGACGCTCAA
     3181 GTCAGAGGTG GCGAAACCCG ACAGGACTAT AAAGATACCA GGCGTTTCCC CCTGGAAGCT
     3241 CCCTCGTGCG CTCTCCTGTT CCGACCCTGC CGCTTACCGG ATACCTGTCC GCCTTTCTCC
     3301 CTTCGGGAAG CGTGGCGCTT TCTCATAGCT CACGCTGTAG GTATCTCAGT TCGGTGTAGG
     3361 TCGTTCGCTC CAAGCTGGGC TGTGTGCACG AACCCCCCGT TCAGCCCGAC CGCTGCGCCT
     3421 TATCCGGTAA CTATCGTCTT GAGTCCAACC CGGTAAGACA CGACTTATCG CCACTGGCAG
     3481 CAGCCACTGG TAACAGGATT AGCAGAGCGA GGTATGTAGG CGGTGCTACA GAGTTCTTGA
     3541 AGTGGTGGCC TAACTACGGC TACACTAGAA GAACAGTATT TGGTATCTGC GCTCTGCTGA
     3601 AGCCAGTTAC CTTCGGAAAA AGAGTTGGTA GCTCTTGATC CGGCAAACAA ACCACCGCTG
     3661 GTAGCGGTGG TTTTTTTGTT TGCAAGCAGC AGATTACGCG CAGAAAAAAA GGATCTCAAG
     3721 AAGATCCTTT GATCTTTTCT ACGGGGTCTG ACGCTCAGTG GAACGAAAAC TCACGTTAAG
     3781 GGATTTTGGT CATGAGATTA TCAAAAAGGA TCTTCACCTA GATCCTTTTA AATTAAAAAT
     3841 GAAGTTTTAA ATCAATCTAA AGTATATATG AGTAAACTTG GTCTGACAGT TACCAATGCT
     3901 TAATCAGTGA GGCACCTATC TCAGCGATCT GTCTATTTCG TTCATCCATA GTTGCCTGAC
     3961 TCCCCGTCGT GTAGATAACT ACGATACGGG AGGGCTTACC ATCTGGCCCC AGTGCTGCAA
     4021 TGATACCGCG AGAgCCACGC TCACCGGCTC CAGATTTATC AGCAATAAAC CAGCCAGCCG
     4081 GAAGGGCCGA GCGCAGAAGT GGTCCTGCAA CTTTATCCGC CTCCATCCAG TCTATTAATT
     4141 GTTGCCGGGA AGCTAGAGTA AGTAGTTCGC CAGTTAATAG TTTGCGCAAC GTTGTTGCCA
     4201 TTGCTACAGG CATCGTGGTG TCACGCTCGT CGTTTGGTAT GGCTTCATTC AGCTCCGGTT
     4261 CCCAACGATC AAGGCGAGTT ACATGATCCC CCATGTTGTG CAAAAAAGCG GTTAGCTCCT
     4321 TCGGTCCTCC GATCGTTGTC AGAAGTAAGT TGGCCGCAGT GTTATCACTC ATGGTTATGG
     4381 CAGCACTGCA TAATTCTCTT ACTGTCATGC CATCCGTAAG ATGCTTTTCT GTGACTGGTG
     4441 AGTACTCAAC CAAGTCATTC TGAGAATAGT GTATGCGGCG ACCGAGTTGC TCTTGCCCGG
     4501 CGTCAATACG GGATAATACC GCGCCACATA GCAGAACTTT AAAAGTGCTC ATCATTGGAA
     4561 AACGTTCTTC GGGGCGAAAA CTCTCAAGGA TCTTACCGCT GTTGAGATCC AGTTCGATGT
     4621 AACCCACTCG TGCACCCAAC TGATCTTCAG CATCTTTTAC TTTCACCAGC GTTTCTGGGT
     4681 GAGCAAAAAC AGGAAGGCAA AATGCCGCAA AAAAGGGAAT AAGGGCGACA CGGAAATGTT
     4741 GAATACTCAT ACTCTTCCTT TTTCAATATT ATTGAAGCAT TTATCAGGGT TATTGTCTCA
     4801 TGAGCGGATA CATATTTGAA TGTATTTAGA AAAATAAACA AATAGGGGTT CCGCGCACAT
     4861 TTCCCCGAAA AGTGCCACCT GACGTCTAAG AAACCATTAT TATCATGACA TTAACCTATA
     4921 AAAATAGGCG TATCACGAGG CCCTTTCGTC
//
