# Supplementary material for: Further analysis of barley MORC1 using a highly efficient RNA‐guided Cas9 gene‐editing system
Source: Plant Biotechnol J. 2018 May 7;16(11):1892–903. doi: 10.1111/pbi.12924 (PMC6181210; doi:10.1111/pbi.12924)
Supplement: Supplementary file 4 — Supplementary File [file PBI-16-1892-s001.zip › pMGE625_HvU3-M1-improved.gbk]

LOCUS       pMGE625_HvU3-M1-improved      4950 bp    DNA     circular SYN 11-FEB-1999
DEFINITION  Cloning vector pUC57, complete sequence.
ACCESSION   Y14837
VERSION     Y14837.1  GI:2440162
KEYWORDS    beta-galactosidase; beta-lactamase; bla gene; lac repressor; lacI
            gene; lacZ gene.
SOURCE      Cloning vector pUC57 (unknown)
  ORGANISM  Cloning vector pUC57
            other sequences; artificial sequences; vectors.
REFERENCE   1  
  AUTHORS   Markausakas,A. and Dreguniene,G.
  TITLE     A new cloning vector pUC57
  JOURNAL   Unpublished
REFERENCE   2  (bases 1 to 2710)
  AUTHORS   Markauskas,A.
  TITLE     Direct Submission
  JOURNAL   Submitted (16-SEP-1997) A. Markauskas, Fermentas AB, Graiciuno 8,
            Vilnius 2028, LITHUANIA
FEATURES             Location/Qualifiers
     source          join(1..431,2672..4950)
                     /organism="Cloning vector pUC57"
                     /mol_type="other DNA"
                     /db_xref="taxon:66198"
                     /lab_host="E.coli"
     Vector          join(2672..4950,1..431)
                     /origin="pUC57-BsaI (2.710bp circular)Target vector:
                     plasmid opened by EcoRV cut at 431^432Orientation:
                     originalPlus strand 5':   no changePlus strand 3':   no
                     changeMinus strand 5':  no changeMinus strand 3':  no
                     change"
     CDS             complement(join(146..431,2672..2733))
                     /gene="lacZ"
                     /note="N-terminal fragment"
                     /codon_start=1
                     /transl_table=11
                     /product="beta-galactosidase"
                     /protein_id="CAA75110.1"
                     /db_xref="GI:2440163"
                     /translation="MTMITPSLHAGLCSRRARDPISRCIREVPSSNSLAVVLQRRDWE
                     NPGVTQLNRLAAHPPFASWRNSEEARTDRPSQQLRSLNGEWRLMRYFLLTHLCGISHR
                     IWCTLSTICSDAA"
     gene            complement(join(146..431,2672..2733))
                     /gene="lacZ"
     primer          170..189
                     /label=JS703
     primer          263..280
                     /label=pUC_R_JS767
     primer          359..375
                     /label=M13f
     misc_feature    432..2671
                     /feature_type=Insertion
                     /origin="pMGE596 pLH_1sg_HvU3 selection (2.240bp
                     linear)Fragment: full sequenceOrientation: originalPlus
                     strand 5':   no changePlus strand 3':   no changeMinus
                     strand 5':  no changeMinus strand 3':  no change"
                     /label=Insert
     misc_feature    432..2671
                     /feature_type=Insertion
                     /origin="insert M1 (2.240bp linear)Fragment: full
                     sequenceOrientation: originalPlus strand 5':   no
                     changePlus strand 3':   no changeMinus strand 5':  no
                     changeMinus strand 3':  no change"
                     /label=Insert
     primer          446..462
                     /label=M13f
     promoter        463..1100
                     /label=pHvU3
     USE             1036..1045
     TATA            1071..1076
     misc_feature    1100
                     /feature_type="Transcription start site"
                     /label=TSS
     CDS             1220..1879
                     /label="CmR [cat]"
     CDS             2221..2526
                     /label=ccdB
     misc_feature    2564..2657
                     /feature_type="sgRNA scaffold"
                     /label=sgRNA
     primer          complement(2729..2745)
                     /label=M13r
     protein_bind    complement(2751..2771)
                     /note="lac repressor"
                     /bound_moiety="lacI"
     primer          complement(2816..2835)
                     /label=pUC_F_JS768
     protein_bind    complement(2818..2855)
                     /bound_moiety="CAP"
     misc_feature    3116..3730
                     /note="replicon of pMB1"
     rep_origin      complement(3130)
     CDS             complement(3890..4750)
                     /gene="bla"
                     /function="confers resistance to ampicilin"
                     /codon_start=1
                     /transl_table=11
                     /product="beta-lactamase"
                     /protein_id="CAA75111.1"
                     /db_xref="GI:4379389"
                     /translation="MSIQHFRVALIPFFAAFCLPVFAHPETLVKVKDAEDQLGARVGY
                     IELDLNSGKILESFRPEERFPMMSTFKVLLCGAVLSRIDAGQEQLGRRIHYSQNDLVE
                     YSPVTEKHLTDGMTVRELCSAAITMSDNTAANLLLTTIGGPKELTAFLHNMGDHVTRL
                     DRWEPELNEAIPNDERDTTMPVAMATTLRKLLTGELLTLASRQQLIDWMEADKVAGPL
                     LRSALPAGWFIADKSGAGERGSRGIIAALGPDGKPSRIVVIYTTGSQATMDERNRQIA
                     EIGASLIKHW"
     gene            complement(3890..4750)
                     /gene="bla"
     mat_peptide     complement(3893..4681)
                     /gene="bla"
                     /product="beta-lactamase"
     sig_peptide     complement(4682..4750)
                     /gene="bla"
ORIGIN
        1 TCGCGCGTTT CGGTGATGAC GGTGAAAACC TCTGACACAT GCAGCTCCCG GAGACGGTCA
       61 CAGCTTGTCT GTAAGCGGAT GCCGGGAGCA GACAAGCCCG TCAGGGCGCG TCAGCGGGTG
      121 TTGGCGGGTG TCGGGGCTGG CTTAACTATG CGGCATCAGA GCAGATTGTA CTGAGAGTGC
      181 ACCATATGCG GTGTGAAATA CCGCACAGAT GCGTAAGGAG AAAATACCGC ATCAGGCGCC
      241 ATTCGCCATT CAGGCTGCGC AACTGTTGGG AAGGGCGATC GGTGCGGGCC TCTTCGCTAT
      301 TACGCCAGCT GGCGAAAGGG GGATGTGCTG CAAGGCGATT AAGTTGGGTA ACGCCAGGGT
      361 TTTCCCAGTC ACGACGTTGT AAAACGACGG CCAGTGAATT CGAGCTCGGT ACCTCGCGAA
      421 TGCATCTAGA Ttttggtctc aactaGTTTT CCCAGTCACG ACTCACAGAG TGCCCCTCAT
      481 TTATGTCAAA CTATACACTT ATCATGTCTG ACATGACTTT GCAGTTAATT TTTTTGAACG
      541 GTGTCATGCT TTGCACAATT GTCCTCCATC TATAATGTTT TACAAGAAAC TATTTAATAC
      601 TGTATTAACC TTTGCAGTAG GCATACTTGG TACCATAATT ATCTACATGC TGTCATGTGG
      661 AGCTCGTGGT ACATACAGTA GTTTTTTTGT TACTAAATAC GGAGTACATT CGTATATGAT
      721 ATGTTCCCTA ATTAGTTGCA TCACTTTTTT GTCCTCATTG CTGCTCTACT CTAAACTTAT
      781 GTTCCAGACA AGCCTACAAC TGAGTCAGCC TGTCAGAGTT CTACTGTGTT TGGATAGATG
      841 TTCTAGTGCA ACTTTCTTCT TGTATGTTTA GTTAATCATA AGGTCaCATT TTCTTACTAC
      901 CTCCGGGACA GATGTTTCTC AGATGGGCCG GGCTCTCTCT GCCCAGCAGG CAGCAGCAGC
      961 CCGACCTCAT GGGCCAGCAC CCACCACGAG TTCCAGCTAG GGGGTGTTGC TGCCTAACAC
     1021 TAACACTAAC ATTAGTCCCA CCTCGCCAGT TTGCAGGGAT CGGAACCAGC TTATAAGCTG
     1081 AGCTGAGGAA GAAGGTAGCA aagtcttcTG AGcCGTTGAT CGGCACGTAA GAGGTTCCAA
     1141 CTTTCACCAT AATGAAATAA GATCACTACC GGGCGTATTT TTTGAGTTAT CGAGATTTTC
     1201 AGGAGCTAAG GAAGCTAAAA TGGAGAAAAA AATCACTGGA TATACCACCG TTGATATATC
     1261 CCAATGGCAT CGTAAAGAAC ATTTTGAGGC ATTTCAGTCA GTTGCTCAAT GTACCTATAA
     1321 CCAGACCGTT CAGCTGGATA TTACGGCCTT TTTAAAGACC GTAAAGAAAA ATAAGCACAA
     1381 GTTTTATCCG GCCTTTATTC ACATTCTTGC CCGCCTGATG AATGCTCATC CGGAATTCCG
     1441 TATGGCAATG AAAGACGGTG AGCTGGTGAT ATGGGATAGT GTTCACCCTT GTTACACCGT
     1501 TTTCCATGAG CAAACTGAAA CGTTTTCATC GCTCTGGAGT GAATACCACG ACGATTTCCG
     1561 GCAGTTTCTA CACATATATT CGCAAGATGT GGCGTGTTAC GGTGAAAACC TGGCCTATTT
     1621 CCCTAAAGGG TTTATTGAGA ATATGTTTTT CGTtTCAGCC AATCCCTGGG TGAGTTTCAC
     1681 CAGTTTTGAT TTAAACGTGG CCAATATGGA CAACTTCTTC GCCCCCGTTT TCACCATGGG
     1741 CAAATATTAT ACGCAAGGCG ACAAGGTGCT GATGCCGCTG GCGATTCAGG TTCATCATGC
     1801 CGTCTGTGAT GGCTTCCATG TCGGCAGAAT GCTTAATGAA TTACAACAGT ACTGCGATGA
     1861 GTGGCAGGGC GGGGCGTAAT CGCGTGGATC CGGCTTACTA AAAGCCAGAT AACAGTATGC
     1921 GTATTTGCGC GCTGATTTTT GCGGTATAAG AATATATACT GATATGTATA CCCGAAGTAT
     1981 GTCAAAAAGA GGTaTGCTAT GAAGCAGCGT ATTACAGTGA CAGTTGACAG CGACAGCTAT
     2041 CAGTTGCTCA AGGCATATAT GATGTCAATA TCTCCGGTCT GGTAAGCACA ACCATGCAGA
     2101 ATGAAGCCCG TCGTCTGCGT GCCGAACGCT GGAAAGCGGA AAATCAGGAA GGGATGGCTG
     2161 AGGTCGCCCG GTTTATTGAA ATGAACGGCT CTTTTGCTGA CGAGAACAGG GgCTGGTGAA
     2221 ATGCAGTTTA AGGTTTACAC CTATAAAAGA GAGAGCCGTT ATCGTCTGTT TGTGGATGTA
     2281 CAGAGTGATA TTATTGACAC GCCCGGGCGA CGGATGGTGA TCCCCCTGGC CAGTGCACGT
     2341 CTGCTGTCAG ATAAAGTCTC CCGTGAACTT TACCCGGTGG TGCATATCGG GGATGAAAGC
     2401 TGGCGCATGA TGACCACCGA TATGGCCAGT GTGCCGGTtT CCGTTATCGG GGAAGAAGTG
     2461 GCTGATCTCA GCCACCGCGA AAATGACATC AAAAACGCCA TTAACCTGAT GTTCTGGGGA
     2521 ATATAAATGT CAGGCTCCCT TATACACAGC CAGTCGAAGA CTTGTTTcAG AGCTAtgctg
     2581 GAAAcagcaT AGCAAGTTgA AATAAGGCTA GTCCGTTATC AACTTGAAAA AGTGGCACCG
     2641 AGTCGGTGCt tttttttcgg ttgagaccaa aATCGGATCC CGGGCCCGTC GACTGCAGAG
     2701 GCCTGCATGC AAGCTTGGCG TAATCATGGT CATAGCTGTT TCCTGTGTGA AATTGTTATC
     2761 CGCTCACAAT TCCACACAAC ATACGAGCCG GAAGCATAAA GTGTAAAGCC TGGGGTGCCT
     2821 AATGAGTGAG CTAACTCACA TTAATTGCGT TGCGCTCACT GCCCGCTTTC CAGTCGGGAA
     2881 ACCTGTCGTG CCAGCTGCAT TAATGAATCG GCCAACGCGC GGGGAGAGGC GGTTTGCGTA
     2941 TTGGGCGCTC TTCCGCTTCC TCGCTCACTG ACTCGCTGCG CTCGGTCGTT CGGCTGCGGC
     3001 GAGCGGTATC AGCTCACTCA AAGGCGGTAA TACGGTTATC CACAGAATCA GGGGATAACG
     3061 CAGGAAAGAA CATGTGAGCA AAAGGCCAGC AAAAGGCCAG GAACCGTAAA AAGGCCGCGT
     3121 TGCTGGCGTT TTTCCATAGG CTCCGCCCCC CTGACGAGCA TCACAAAAAT CGACGCTCAA
     3181 GTCAGAGGTG GCGAAACCCG ACAGGACTAT AAAGATACCA GGCGTTTCCC CCTGGAAGCT
     3241 CCCTCGTGCG CTCTCCTGTT CCGACCCTGC CGCTTACCGG ATACCTGTCC GCCTTTCTCC
     3301 CTTCGGGAAG CGTGGCGCTT TCTCATAGCT CACGCTGTAG GTATCTCAGT TCGGTGTAGG
     3361 TCGTTCGCTC CAAGCTGGGC TGTGTGCACG AACCCCCCGT TCAGCCCGAC CGCTGCGCCT
     3421 TATCCGGTAA CTATCGTCTT GAGTCCAACC CGGTAAGACA CGACTTATCG CCACTGGCAG
     3481 CAGCCACTGG TAACAGGATT AGCAGAGCGA GGTATGTAGG CGGTGCTACA GAGTTCTTGA
     3541 AGTGGTGGCC TAACTACGGC TACACTAGAA GAACAGTATT TGGTATCTGC GCTCTGCTGA
     3601 AGCCAGTTAC CTTCGGAAAA AGAGTTGGTA GCTCTTGATC CGGCAAACAA ACCACCGCTG
     3661 GTAGCGGTGG TTTTTTTGTT TGCAAGCAGC AGATTACGCG CAGAAAAAAA GGATCTCAAG
     3721 AAGATCCTTT GATCTTTTCT ACGGGGTCTG ACGCTCAGTG GAACGAAAAC TCACGTTAAG
     3781 GGATTTTGGT CATGAGATTA TCAAAAAGGA TCTTCACCTA GATCCTTTTA AATTAAAAAT
     3841 GAAGTTTTAA ATCAATCTAA AGTATATATG AGTAAACTTG GTCTGACAGT TACCAATGCT
     3901 TAATCAGTGA GGCACCTATC TCAGCGATCT GTCTATTTCG TTCATCCATA GTTGCCTGAC
     3961 TCCCCGTCGT GTAGATAACT ACGATACGGG AGGGCTTACC ATCTGGCCCC AGTGCTGCAA
     4021 TGATACCGCG AGAgCCACGC TCACCGGCTC CAGATTTATC AGCAATAAAC CAGCCAGCCG
     4081 GAAGGGCCGA GCGCAGAAGT GGTCCTGCAA CTTTATCCGC CTCCATCCAG TCTATTAATT
     4141 GTTGCCGGGA AGCTAGAGTA AGTAGTTCGC CAGTTAATAG TTTGCGCAAC GTTGTTGCCA
     4201 TTGCTACAGG CATCGTGGTG TCACGCTCGT CGTTTGGTAT GGCTTCATTC AGCTCCGGTT
     4261 CCCAACGATC AAGGCGAGTT ACATGATCCC CCATGTTGTG CAAAAAAGCG GTTAGCTCCT
     4321 TCGGTCCTCC GATCGTTGTC AGAAGTAAGT TGGCCGCAGT GTTATCACTC ATGGTTATGG
     4381 CAGCACTGCA TAATTCTCTT ACTGTCATGC CATCCGTAAG ATGCTTTTCT GTGACTGGTG
     4441 AGTACTCAAC CAAGTCATTC TGAGAATAGT GTATGCGGCG ACCGAGTTGC TCTTGCCCGG
     4501 CGTCAATACG GGATAATACC GCGCCACATA GCAGAACTTT AAAAGTGCTC ATCATTGGAA
     4561 AACGTTCTTC GGGGCGAAAA CTCTCAAGGA TCTTACCGCT GTTGAGATCC AGTTCGATGT
     4621 AACCCACTCG TGCACCCAAC TGATCTTCAG CATCTTTTAC TTTCACCAGC GTTTCTGGGT
     4681 GAGCAAAAAC AGGAAGGCAA AATGCCGCAA AAAAGGGAAT AAGGGCGACA CGGAAATGTT
     4741 GAATACTCAT ACTCTTCCTT TTTCAATATT ATTGAAGCAT TTATCAGGGT TATTGTCTCA
     4801 TGAGCGGATA CATATTTGAA TGTATTTAGA AAAATAAACA AATAGGGGTT CCGCGCACAT
     4861 TTCCCCGAAA AGTGCCACCT GACGTCTAAG AAACCATTAT TATCATGACA TTAACCTATA
     4921 AAAATAGGCG TATCACGAGG CCCTTTCGTC
//
