# Supplementary material for: Further analysis of barley MORC1 using a highly efficient RNA‐guided Cas9 gene‐editing system
Source: Plant Biotechnol J. 2018 May 7;16(11):1892–903. doi: 10.1111/pbi.12924 (PMC6181210; doi:10.1111/pbi.12924)
Supplement: Supplementary file 4 — Supplementary File [file PBI-16-1892-s001.zip › pMGE626_HvU3-M2-improved.gbk]

LOCUS       pMGE626_HvU3-M2-improved      4933 bp    DNA     circular SYN 11-FEB-1999
DEFINITION  Cloning vector pUC57, complete sequence.
ACCESSION   Y14837
VERSION     Y14837.1  GI:2440162
KEYWORDS    beta-galactosidase; beta-lactamase; bla gene; lac repressor; lacI
            gene; lacZ gene.
SOURCE      Cloning vector pUC57 (unknown)
  ORGANISM  Cloning vector pUC57
            other sequences; artificial sequences; vectors.
REFERENCE   1  
  AUTHORS   Markausakas,A. and Dreguniene,G.
  TITLE     A new cloning vector pUC57
  JOURNAL   Unpublished
REFERENCE   2  (bases 1 to 2710)
  AUTHORS   Markauskas,A.
  TITLE     Direct Submission
  JOURNAL   Submitted (16-SEP-1997) A. Markauskas, Fermentas AB, Graiciuno 8,
            Vilnius 2028, LITHUANIA
FEATURES             Location/Qualifiers
     source          join(1..431,2655..4933)
                     /organism="Cloning vector pUC57"
                     /mol_type="other DNA"
                     /db_xref="taxon:66198"
                     /lab_host="E.coli"
     Vector          join(2655..4933,1..431)
                     /origin="pUC57-BsaI (2.710bp circular)Target vector:
                     plasmid opened by EcoRV cut at 431^432Orientation:
                     originalPlus strand 5':   no changePlus strand 3':   no
                     changeMinus strand 5':  no changeMinus strand 3':  no
                     change"
     CDS             complement(join(146..431,2655..2716))
                     /gene="lacZ"
                     /note="N-terminal fragment"
                     /codon_start=1
                     /transl_table=11
                     /product="beta-galactosidase"
                     /protein_id="CAA75110.1"
                     /db_xref="GI:2440163"
                     /translation="MTMITPSLHAGLCSRRARDPISRCIREVPSSNSLAVVLQRRDWE
                     NPGVTQLNRLAAHPPFASWRNSEEARTDRPSQQLRSLNGEWRLMRYFLLTHLCGISHR
                     IWCTLSTICSDAA"
     gene            complement(join(146..431,2655..2716))
                     /gene="lacZ"
     primer          170..189
                     /label=JS703
     primer          263..280
                     /label=pUC_R_JS767
     primer          359..375
                     /label=M13f
     misc_feature    432..2654
                     /feature_type=Insertion
                     /origin="pMGE596 pLH_1sg_HvU3 selection (2.240bp
                     linear)Fragment: full sequenceOrientation: originalPlus
                     strand 5':   no changePlus strand 3':   no changeMinus
                     strand 5':  no changeMinus strand 3':  no change"
                     /label=Insert
     misc_feature    432..2654
                     /feature_type=Insertion
                     /origin="insert M2 (2.223bp linear)Fragment: full
                     sequenceOrientation: originalPlus strand 5':   no
                     changePlus strand 3':   no changeMinus strand 5':  no
                     changeMinus strand 3':  no change"
                     /label=Insert
     promoter        446..1083
                     /label=pHvU3
     USE             1019..1028
     TATA            1054..1059
     misc_feature    1083
                     /feature_type="Transcription start site"
                     /label=TSS
     CDS             1203..1862
                     /label="CmR [cat]"
     CDS             2204..2509
                     /label=ccdB
     misc_feature    2547..2640
                     /feature_type="sgRNA scaffold"
                     /label=sgRNA
     primer          complement(2712..2728)
                     /label=M13r
     protein_bind    complement(2734..2754)
                     /note="lac repressor"
                     /bound_moiety="lacI"
     primer          complement(2799..2818)
                     /label=pUC_F_JS768
     protein_bind    complement(2801..2838)
                     /bound_moiety="CAP"
     misc_feature    3099..3713
                     /note="replicon of pMB1"
     rep_origin      complement(3113)
     CDS             complement(3873..4733)
                     /gene="bla"
                     /function="confers resistance to ampicilin"
                     /codon_start=1
                     /transl_table=11
                     /product="beta-lactamase"
                     /protein_id="CAA75111.1"
                     /db_xref="GI:4379389"
                     /translation="MSIQHFRVALIPFFAAFCLPVFAHPETLVKVKDAEDQLGARVGY
                     IELDLNSGKILESFRPEERFPMMSTFKVLLCGAVLSRIDAGQEQLGRRIHYSQNDLVE
                     YSPVTEKHLTDGMTVRELCSAAITMSDNTAANLLLTTIGGPKELTAFLHNMGDHVTRL
                     DRWEPELNEAIPNDERDTTMPVAMATTLRKLLTGELLTLASRQQLIDWMEADKVAGPL
                     LRSALPAGWFIADKSGAGERGSRGIIAALGPDGKPSRIVVIYTTGSQATMDERNRQIA
                     EIGASLIKHW"
     gene            complement(3873..4733)
                     /gene="bla"
     mat_peptide     complement(3876..4664)
                     /gene="bla"
                     /product="beta-lactamase"
     sig_peptide     complement(4665..4733)
                     /gene="bla"
ORIGIN
        1 TCGCGCGTTT CGGTGATGAC GGTGAAAACC TCTGACACAT GCAGCTCCCG GAGACGGTCA
       61 CAGCTTGTCT GTAAGCGGAT GCCGGGAGCA GACAAGCCCG TCAGGGCGCG TCAGCGGGTG
      121 TTGGCGGGTG TCGGGGCTGG CTTAACTATG CGGCATCAGA GCAGATTGTA CTGAGAGTGC
      181 ACCATATGCG GTGTGAAATA CCGCACAGAT GCGTAAGGAG AAAATACCGC ATCAGGCGCC
      241 ATTCGCCATT CAGGCTGCGC AACTGTTGGG AAGGGCGATC GGTGCGGGCC TCTTCGCTAT
      301 TACGCCAGCT GGCGAAAGGG GGATGTGCTG CAAGGCGATT AAGTTGGGTA ACGCCAGGGT
      361 TTTCCCAGTC ACGACGTTGT AAAACGACGG CCAGTGAATT CGAGCTCGGT ACCTCGCGAA
      421 TGCATCTAGA Ttttggtctc acggtTCACA GAGTGCCCCT CATTTATGTC AAACTATACA
      481 CTTATCATGT CTGACATGAC TTTGCAGTTA ATTTTTTTGA ACGGTGTCAT GCTTTGCACA
      541 ATTGTCCTCC ATCTATAATG TTTTACAAGA AACTATTTAA TACTGTATTA ACCTTTGCAG
      601 TAGGCATACT TGGTACCATA ATTATCTACA TGCTGTCATG TGGAGCTCGT GGTACATACA
      661 GTAGTTTTTT TGTTACTAAA TACGGAGTAC ATTCGTATAT GATATGTTCC CTAATTAGTT
      721 GCATCACTTT TTTGTCCTCA TTGCTGCTCT ACTCTAAACT TATGTTCCAG ACAAGCCTAC
      781 AACTGAGTCA GCCTGTCAGA GTTCTACTGT GTTTGGATAG ATGTTCTAGT GCAACTTTCT
      841 TCTTGTATGT TTAGTTAATC ATAAGGTCaC ATTTTCTTAC TACCTCCGGG ACAGATGTTT
      901 CTCAGATGGG CCGGGCTCTC TCTGCCCAGC AGGCAGCAGC AGCCCGACCT CATGGGCCAG
      961 CACCCACCAC GAGTTCCAGC TAGGGGGTGT TGCTGCCTAA CACTAACACT AACATTAGTC
     1021 CCACCTCGCC AGTTTGCAGG GATCGGAACC AGCTTATAAG CTGAGCTGAG GAAGAAGGTA
     1081 GCAaagtctt cTGAGcCGTT GATCGGCACG TAAGAGGTTC CAACTTTCAC CATAATGAAA
     1141 TAAGATCACT ACCGGGCGTA TTTTTTGAGT TATCGAGATT TTCAGGAGCT AAGGAAGCTA
     1201 AAATGGAGAA AAAAATCACT GGATATACCA CCGTTGATAT ATCCCAATGG CATCGTAAAG
     1261 AACATTTTGA GGCATTTCAG TCAGTTGCTC AATGTACCTA TAACCAGACC GTTCAGCTGG
     1321 ATATTACGGC CTTTTTAAAG ACCGTAAAGA AAAATAAGCA CAAGTTTTAT CCGGCCTTTA
     1381 TTCACATTCT TGCCCGCCTG ATGAATGCTC ATCCGGAATT CCGTATGGCA ATGAAAGACG
     1441 GTGAGCTGGT GATATGGGAT AGTGTTCACC CTTGTTACAC CGTTTTCCAT GAGCAAACTG
     1501 AAACGTTTTC ATCGCTCTGG AGTGAATACC ACGACGATTT CCGGCAGTTT CTACACATAT
     1561 ATTCGCAAGA TGTGGCGTGT TACGGTGAAA ACCTGGCCTA TTTCCCTAAA GGGTTTATTG
     1621 AGAATATGTT TTTCGTtTCA GCCAATCCCT GGGTGAGTTT CACCAGTTTT GATTTAAACG
     1681 TGGCCAATAT GGACAACTTC TTCGCCCCCG TTTTCACCAT GGGCAAATAT TATACGCAAG
     1741 GCGACAAGGT GCTGATGCCG CTGGCGATTC AGGTTCATCA TGCCGTCTGT GATGGCTTCC
     1801 ATGTCGGCAG AATGCTTAAT GAATTACAAC AGTACTGCGA TGAGTGGCAG GGCGGGGCGT
     1861 AATCGCGTGG ATCCGGCTTA CTAAAAGCCA GATAACAGTA TGCGTATTTG CGCGCTGATT
     1921 TTTGCGGTAT AAGAATATAT ACTGATATGT ATACCCGAAG TATGTCAAAA AGAGGTaTGC
     1981 TATGAAGCAG CGTATTACAG TGACAGTTGA CAGCGACAGC TATCAGTTGC TCAAGGCATA
     2041 TATGATGTCA ATATCTCCGG TCTGGTAAGC ACAACCATGC AGAATGAAGC CCGTCGTCTG
     2101 CGTGCCGAAC GCTGGAAAGC GGAAAATCAG GAAGGGATGG CTGAGGTCGC CCGGTTTATT
     2161 GAAATGAACG GCTCTTTTGC TGACGAGAAC AGGGgCTGGT GAAATGCAGT TTAAGGTTTA
     2221 CACCTATAAA AGAGAGAGCC GTTATCGTCT GTTTGTGGAT GTACAGAGTG ATATTATTGA
     2281 CACGCCcGGG CGACGGATGG TGATCCCCCT GGCCAGTGCA CGTCTGCTGT CAGATAAAGT
     2341 CTCCCGTGAA CTTTACCCGG TGGTGCATAT CGGGGATGAA AGCTGGCGCA TGATGACCAC
     2401 CGATATGGCC AGTGTGCCGG TtTCCGTTAT CGGGGAAGAA GTGGCTGATC TCAGCCACCG
     2461 CGAAAATGAC ATCAAAAACG CCATTAACCT GATGTTCTGG GGAATATAAA TGTCAGGCTC
     2521 CCTTATACAC AGCCAGTCGA AGACTTGTTT cAGAGCTAtg ctgGAAAcag caTAGCAAGT
     2581 TgAAATAAGG CTAGTCCGTT ATCAACTTGA AAAAGTGGCA CCGAGTCGGT GCtttttttt
     2641 gcactgagac caaaATCGGA TCCCGGGCCC GTCGACTGCA GAGGCCTGCA TGCAAGCTTG
     2701 GCGTAATCAT GGTCATAGCT GTTTCCTGTG TGAAATTGTT ATCCGCTCAC AATTCCACAC
     2761 AACATACGAG CCGGAAGCAT AAAGTGTAAA GCCTGGGGTG CCTAATGAGT GAGCTAACTC
     2821 ACATTAATTG CGTTGCGCTC ACTGCCCGCT TTCCAGTCGG GAAACCTGTC GTGCCAGCTG
     2881 CATTAATGAA TCGGCCAACG CGCGGGGAGA GGCGGTTTGC GTATTGGGCG CTCTTCCGCT
     2941 TCCTCGCTCA CTGACTCGCT GCGCTCGGTC GTTCGGCTGC GGCGAGCGGT ATCAGCTCAC
     3001 TCAAAGGCGG TAATACGGTT ATCCACAGAA TCAGGGGATA ACGCAGGAAA GAACATGTGA
     3061 GCAAAAGGCC AGCAAAAGGC CAGGAACCGT AAAAAGGCCG CGTTGCTGGC GTTTTTCCAT
     3121 AGGCTCCGCC CCCCTGACGA GCATCACAAA AATCGACGCT CAAGTCAGAG GTGGCGAAAC
     3181 CCGACAGGAC TATAAAGATA CCAGGCGTTT CCCCCTGGAA GCTCCCTCGT GCGCTCTCCT
     3241 GTTCCGACCC TGCCGCTTAC CGGATACCTG TCCGCCTTTC TCCCTTCGGG AAGCGTGGCG
     3301 CTTTCTCATA GCTCACGCTG TAGGTATCTC AGTTCGGTGT AGGTCGTTCG CTCCAAGCTG
     3361 GGCTGTGTGC ACGAACCCCC CGTTCAGCCC GACCGCTGCG CCTTATCCGG TAACTATCGT
     3421 CTTGAGTCCA ACCCGGTAAG ACACGACTTA TCGCCACTGG CAGCAGCCAC TGGTAACAGG
     3481 ATTAGCAGAG CGAGGTATGT AGGCGGTGCT ACAGAGTTCT TGAAGTGGTG GCCTAACTAC
     3541 GGCTACACTA GAAGAACAGT ATTTGGTATC TGCGCTCTGC TGAAGCCAGT TACCTTCGGA
     3601 AAAAGAGTTG GTAGCTCTTG ATCCGGCAAA CAAACCACCG CTGGTAGCGG TGGTTTTTTT
     3661 GTTTGCAAGC AGCAGATTAC GCGCAGAAAA AAAGGATCTC AAGAAGATCC TTTGATCTTT
     3721 TCTACGGGGT CTGACGCTCA GTGGAACGAA AACTCACGTT AAGGGATTTT GGTCATGAGA
     3781 TTATCAAAAA GGATCTTCAC CTAGATCCTT TTAAATTAAA AATGAAGTTT TAAATCAATC
     3841 TAAAGTATAT ATGAGTAAAC TTGGTCTGAC AGTTACCAAT GCTTAATCAG TGAGGCACCT
     3901 ATCTCAGCGA TCTGTCTATT TCGTTCATCC ATAGTTGCCT GACTCCCCGT CGTGTAGATA
     3961 ACTACGATAC GGGAGGGCTT ACCATCTGGC CCCAGTGCTG CAATGATACC GCGAGAgCCA
     4021 CGCTCACCGG CTCCAGATTT ATCAGCAATA AACCAGCCAG CCGGAAGGGC CGAGCGCAGA
     4081 AGTGGTCCTG CAACTTTATC CGCCTCCATC CAGTCTATTA ATTGTTGCCG GGAAGCTAGA
     4141 GTAAGTAGTT CGCCAGTTAA TAGTTTGCGC AACGTTGTTG CCATTGCTAC AGGCATCGTG
     4201 GTGTCACGCT CGTCGTTTGG TATGGCTTCA TTCAGCTCCG GTTCCCAACG ATCAAGGCGA
     4261 GTTACATGAT CCCCCATGTT GTGCAAAAAA GCGGTTAGCT CCTTCGGTCC TCCGATCGTT
     4321 GTCAGAAGTA AGTTGGCCGC AGTGTTATCA CTCATGGTTA TGGCAGCACT GCATAATTCT
     4381 CTTACTGTCA TGCCATCCGT AAGATGCTTT TCTGTGACTG GTGAGTACTC AACCAAGTCA
     4441 TTCTGAGAAT AGTGTATGCG GCGACCGAGT TGCTCTTGCC CGGCGTCAAT ACGGGATAAT
     4501 ACCGCGCCAC ATAGCAGAAC TTTAAAAGTG CTCATCATTG GAAAACGTTC TTCGGGGCGA
     4561 AAACTCTCAA GGATCTTACC GCTGTTGAGA TCCAGTTCGA TGTAACCCAC TCGTGCACCC
     4621 AACTGATCTT CAGCATCTTT TACTTTCACC AGCGTTTCTG GGTGAGCAAA AACAGGAAGG
     4681 CAAAATGCCG CAAAAAAGGG AATAAGGGCG ACACGGAAAT GTTGAATACT CATACTCTTC
     4741 CTTTTTCAAT ATTATTGAAG CATTTATCAG GGTTATTGTC TCATGAGCGG ATACATATTT
     4801 GAATGTATTT AGAAAAATAA ACAAATAGGG GTTCCGCGCA CATTTCCCCG AAAAGTGCCA
     4861 CCTGACGTCT AAGAAACCAT TATTATCATG ACATTAACCT ATAAAAATAG GCGTATCACG
     4921 AGGCCCTTTC GTC
//
