# Supplementary material for: Further analysis of barley MORC1 using a highly efficient RNA‐guided Cas9 gene‐editing system
Source: Plant Biotechnol J. 2018 May 7;16(11):1892–903. doi: 10.1111/pbi.12924 (PMC6181210; doi:10.1111/pbi.12924)
Supplement: Supplementary file 4 — Supplementary File [file PBI-16-1892-s001.zip › pMGE627_HvU3-M2E-improved-1.gbk]

LOCUS       pMGE627_HvU3-M2E-improved-1      4933 bp    DNA     circular SYN 11-FEB-1999
DEFINITION  Cloning vector pUC57, complete sequence.
ACCESSION   Y14837
VERSION     Y14837.1  GI:2440162
KEYWORDS    beta-galactosidase; beta-lactamase; bla gene; lac repressor; lacI
            gene; lacZ gene.
SOURCE      Cloning vector pUC57 (unknown)
  ORGANISM  Cloning vector pUC57
            other sequences; artificial sequences; vectors.
REFERENCE   1  
  AUTHORS   Markausakas,A. and Dreguniene,G.
  TITLE     A new cloning vector pUC57
  JOURNAL   Unpublished
REFERENCE   2  (bases 1 to 2710)
  AUTHORS   Markauskas,A.
  TITLE     Direct Submission
  JOURNAL   Submitted (16-SEP-1997) A. Markauskas, Fermentas AB, Graiciuno 8,
            Vilnius 2028, LITHUANIA
FEATURES             Location/Qualifiers
     source          join(1..431,2655..4933)
                     /organism="Cloning vector pUC57"
                     /mol_type="other DNA"
                     /db_xref="taxon:66198"
                     /lab_host="E.coli"
     Vector          join(2655..4933,1..431)
                     /origin="pUC57-BsaI (2.710bp circular)Target vector:
                     plasmid opened by EcoRV cut at 431^432Orientation:
                     originalPlus strand 5':   no changePlus strand 3':   no
                     changeMinus strand 5':  no changeMinus strand 3':  no
                     change"
     CDS             complement(join(146..431,2655..2716))
                     /gene="lacZ"
                     /note="N-terminal fragment"
                     /codon_start=1
                     /transl_table=11
                     /product="beta-galactosidase"
                     /protein_id="CAA75110.1"
                     /db_xref="GI:2440163"
                     /translation="MTMITPSLHAGLCSRRARDPISRCIREVPSSNSLAVVLQRRDWE
                     NPGVTQLNRLAAHPPFASWRNSEEARTDRPSQQLRSLNGEWRLMRYFLLTHLCGISHR
                     IWCTLSTICSDAA"
     gene            complement(join(146..431,2655..2716))
                     /gene="lacZ"
     primer          170..189
                     /label=JS703
     primer          263..280
                     /label=pUC_R_JS767
     primer          359..375
                     /label=M13f
     misc_feature    complement(432..2654)
                     /feature_type=Insertion
                     /origin="pMGE596 pLH_1sg_HvU3 selection (2.240bp
                     linear)Fragment: full sequenceOrientation: originalPlus
                     strand 5':   no changePlus strand 3':   no changeMinus
                     strand 5':  no changeMinus strand 3':  no change"
                     /label=Insert
     misc_feature    432..2654
                     /feature_type=Insertion
                     /origin="insert M2E (2.223bp linear)Fragment: full
                     sequenceOrientation: reverse complementedPlus strand 5':
                     no changePlus strand 3':   no changeMinus strand 5':  no
                     changeMinus strand 3':  no change"
                     /label=Insert
     misc_feature    complement(446..539)
                     /feature_type="sgRNA scaffold"
                     /label=sgRNA
     CDS             complement(577..882)
                     /label=ccdB
     CDS             complement(1224..1883)
                     /label="CmR [cat]"
     promoter        complement(2003..2640)
                     /label=pHvU3
     misc_feature    complement(2003)
                     /feature_type="Transcription start site"
                     /label=TSS
     TATA            complement(2027..2032)
     USE             complement(2058..2067)
     primer          complement(2712..2728)
                     /label=M13r
     protein_bind    complement(2734..2754)
                     /note="lac repressor"
                     /bound_moiety="lacI"
     primer          complement(2799..2818)
                     /label=pUC_F_JS768
     protein_bind    complement(2801..2838)
                     /bound_moiety="CAP"
     misc_feature    3099..3713
                     /note="replicon of pMB1"
     rep_origin      complement(3113)
     CDS             complement(3873..4733)
                     /gene="bla"
                     /function="confers resistance to ampicilin"
                     /codon_start=1
                     /transl_table=11
                     /product="beta-lactamase"
                     /protein_id="CAA75111.1"
                     /db_xref="GI:4379389"
                     /translation="MSIQHFRVALIPFFAAFCLPVFAHPETLVKVKDAEDQLGARVGY
                     IELDLNSGKILESFRPEERFPMMSTFKVLLCGAVLSRIDAGQEQLGRRIHYSQNDLVE
                     YSPVTEKHLTDGMTVRELCSAAITMSDNTAANLLLTTIGGPKELTAFLHNMGDHVTRL
                     DRWEPELNEAIPNDERDTTMPVAMATTLRKLLTGELLTLASRQQLIDWMEADKVAGPL
                     LRSALPAGWFIADKSGAGERGSRGIIAALGPDGKPSRIVVIYTTGSQATMDERNRQIA
                     EIGASLIKHW"
     gene            complement(3873..4733)
                     /gene="bla"
     mat_peptide     complement(3876..4664)
                     /gene="bla"
                     /product="beta-lactamase"
     sig_peptide     complement(4665..4733)
                     /gene="bla"
ORIGIN
        1 TCGCGCGTTT CGGTGATGAC GGTGAAAACC TCTGACACAT GCAGCTCCCG GAGACGGTCA
       61 CAGCTTGTCT GTAAGCGGAT GCCGGGAGCA GACAAGCCCG TCAGGGCGCG TCAGCGGGTG
      121 TTGGCGGGTG TCGGGGCTGG CTTAACTATG CGGCATCAGA GCAGATTGTA CTGAGAGTGC
      181 ACCATATGCG GTGTGAAATA CCGCACAGAT GCGTAAGGAG AAAATACCGC ATCAGGCGCC
      241 ATTCGCCATT CAGGCTGCGC AACTGTTGGG AAGGGCGATC GGTGCGGGCC TCTTCGCTAT
      301 TACGCCAGCT GGCGAAAGGG GGATGTGCTG CAAGGCGATT AAGTTGGGTA ACGCCAGGGT
      361 TTTCCCAGTC ACGACGTTGT AAAACGACGG CCAGTGAATT CGAGCTCGGT ACCTCGCGAA
      421 TGCATCTAGA Ttttggtctc atcccaaaaa aaaGCACCGA CTCGGTGCCA CTTTTTCAAG
      481 TTGATAACGG ACTAGCCTTA TTTcAACTTG CTAtgctgTT TCcagcaTAG CTCTgAAACA
      541 AGTCTTCGAC TGGCTGTGTA TAAGGGAGCC TGACATTTAT ATTCCCCAGA ACATCAGGTT
      601 AATGGCGTTT TTGATGTCAT TTTCGCGGTG GCTGAGATCA GCCACTTCTT CCCCGATAAC
      661 GGAaACCGGC ACACTGGCCA TATCGGTGGT CATCATGCGC CAGCTTTCAT CCCCGATATG
      721 CACCACCGGG TAAAGTTCAC GGGAGACTTT ATCTGACAGC AGACGTGCAC TGGCCAGGGG
      781 GATCACCATC CGTCGCCCaG GCGTGTCAAT AATATCACTC TGTACATCCA CAAACAGACG
      841 ATAACGGCTC TCTCTTTTAT AGGTGTAAAC CTTAAACTGC ATTTCACCAG cCCCTGTTCT
      901 CGTCAGCAAA AGAGCCGTTC ATTTCAATAA ACCGGGCGAC CTCAGCCATC CCTTCCTGAT
      961 TTTCCGCTTT CCAGCGTTCG GCACGCAGAC GACGGGCTTC ATTCTGCATG GTTGTGCTTA
     1021 CCAGACCGGA GATATTGACA TCATATATGC CTTGAGCAAC TGATAGCTGT CGCTGTCAAC
     1081 TGTCACTGTA ATACGCTGCT TCATAGCAtA CCTCTTTTTG ACATACTTCG GGTATACATA
     1141 TCAGTATATA TTCTTATACC GCAAAAATCA GCGCGCAAAT ACGCATACTG TTATCTGGCT
     1201 TTTAGTAAGC CGGATCCACG CGATTACGCC CCGCCCTGCC ACTCATCGCA GTACTGTTGT
     1261 AATTCATTAA GCATTCTGCC GACATGGAAG CCATCACAGA CGGCATGATG AACCTGAATC
     1321 GCCAGCGGCA TCAGCACCTT GTCGCCTTGC GTATAATATT TGCCCATGGT GAAAACGGGG
     1381 GCGAAGAAGT TGTCCATATT GGCCACGTTT AAATCAAAAC TGGTGAAACT CACCCAGGGA
     1441 TTGGCTGAaA CGAAAAACAT ATTCTCAATA AACCCTTTAG GGAAATAGGC CAGGTTTTCA
     1501 CCGTAACACG CCACATCTTG CGAATATATG TGTAGAAACT GCCGGAAATC GTCGTGGTAT
     1561 TCACTCCAGA GCGATGAAAA CGTTTCAGTT TGCTCATGGA AAACGGTGTA ACAAGGGTGA
     1621 ACACTATCCC ATATCACCAG CTCACCGTCT TTCATTGCCA TACGGAATTC CGGATGAGCA
     1681 TTCATCAGGC GGGCAAGAAT GTGAATAAAG GCCGGATAAA ACTTGTGCTT ATTTTTCTTT
     1741 ACGGTCTTTA AAAAGGCCGT AATATCCAGC TGAACGGTCT GGTTATAGGT ACATTGAGCA
     1801 ACTGACTGAA ATGCCTCAAA ATGTTCTTTA CGATGCCATT GGGATATATC AACGGTGGTA
     1861 TATCCAGTGA TTTTTTTCTC CATTTTAGCT TCCTTAGCTC CTGAAAATCT CGATAACTCA
     1921 AAAAATACGC CCGGTAGTGA TCTTATTTCA TTATGGTGAA AGTTGGAACC TCTTACGTGC
     1981 CGATCAACGg CTCAgaagac ttTGCTACCT TCTTCCTCAG CTCAGCTTAT AAGCTGGTTC
     2041 CGATCCCTGC AAACTGGCGA GGTGGGACTA ATGTTAGTGT TAGTGTTAGG CAGCAACACC
     2101 CCCTAGCTGG AACTCGTGGT GGGTGCTGGC CCATGAGGTC GGGCTGCTGC TGCCTGCTGG
     2161 GCAGAGAGAG CCCGGCCCAT CTGAGAAACA TCTGTCCCGG AGGTAGTAAG AAAATGtGAC
     2221 CTTATGATTA ACTAAACATA CAAGAAGAAA GTTGCACTAG AACATCTATC CAAACACAGT
     2281 AGAACTCTGA CAGGCTGACT CAGTTGTAGG CTTGTCTGGA ACATAAGTTT AGAGTAGAGC
     2341 AGCAATGAGG ACAAAAAAGT GATGCAACTA ATTAGGGAAC ATATCATATA CGAATGTACT
     2401 CCGTATTTAG TAACAAAAAA ACTACTGTAT GTACCACGAG CTCCACATGA CAGCATGTAG
     2461 ATAATTATGG TACCAAGTAT GCCTACTGCA AAGGTTAATA CAGTATTAAA TAGTTTCTTG
     2521 TAAAACATTA TAGATGGAGG ACAATTGTGC AAAGCATGAC ACCGTTCAAA AAAATTAACT
     2581 GCAAAGTCAT GTCAGACATG ATAAGTGTAT AGTTTGACAT AAATGAGGGG CACTCTGTGA
     2641 accgtgagac caaaATCGGA TCCCGGGCCC GTCGACTGCA GAGGCCTGCA TGCAAGCTTG
     2701 GCGTAATCAT GGTCATAGCT GTTTCCTGTG TGAAATTGTT ATCCGCTCAC AATTCCACAC
     2761 AACATACGAG CCGGAAGCAT AAAGTGTAAA GCCTGGGGTG CCTAATGAGT GAGCTAACTC
     2821 ACATTAATTG CGTTGCGCTC ACTGCCCGCT TTCCAGTCGG GAAACCTGTC GTGCCAGCTG
     2881 CATTAATGAA TCGGCCAACG CGCGGGGAGA GGCGGTTTGC GTATTGGGCG CTCTTCCGCT
     2941 TCCTCGCTCA CTGACTCGCT GCGCTCGGTC GTTCGGCTGC GGCGAGCGGT ATCAGCTCAC
     3001 TCAAAGGCGG TAATACGGTT ATCCACAGAA TCAGGGGATA ACGCAGGAAA GAACATGTGA
     3061 GCAAAAGGCC AGCAAAAGGC CAGGAACCGT AAAAAGGCCG CGTTGCTGGC GTTTTTCCAT
     3121 AGGCTCCGCC CCCCTGACGA GCATCACAAA AATCGACGCT CAAGTCAGAG GTGGCGAAAC
     3181 CCGACAGGAC TATAAAGATA CCAGGCGTTT CCCCCTGGAA GCTCCCTCGT GCGCTCTCCT
     3241 GTTCCGACCC TGCCGCTTAC CGGATACCTG TCCGCCTTTC TCCCTTCGGG AAGCGTGGCG
     3301 CTTTCTCATA GCTCACGCTG TAGGTATCTC AGTTCGGTGT AGGTCGTTCG CTCCAAGCTG
     3361 GGCTGTGTGC ACGAACCCCC CGTTCAGCCC GACCGCTGCG CCTTATCCGG TAACTATCGT
     3421 CTTGAGTCCA ACCCGGTAAG ACACGACTTA TCGCCACTGG CAGCAGCCAC TGGTAACAGG
     3481 ATTAGCAGAG CGAGGTATGT AGGCGGTGCT ACAGAGTTCT TGAAGTGGTG GCCTAACTAC
     3541 GGCTACACTA GAAGAACAGT ATTTGGTATC TGCGCTCTGC TGAAGCCAGT TACCTTCGGA
     3601 AAAAGAGTTG GTAGCTCTTG ATCCGGCAAA CAAACCACCG CTGGTAGCGG TGGTTTTTTT
     3661 GTTTGCAAGC AGCAGATTAC GCGCAGAAAA AAAGGATCTC AAGAAGATCC TTTGATCTTT
     3721 TCTACGGGGT CTGACGCTCA GTGGAACGAA AACTCACGTT AAGGGATTTT GGTCATGAGA
     3781 TTATCAAAAA GGATCTTCAC CTAGATCCTT TTAAATTAAA AATGAAGTTT TAAATCAATC
     3841 TAAAGTATAT ATGAGTAAAC TTGGTCTGAC AGTTACCAAT GCTTAATCAG TGAGGCACCT
     3901 ATCTCAGCGA TCTGTCTATT TCGTTCATCC ATAGTTGCCT GACTCCCCGT CGTGTAGATA
     3961 ACTACGATAC GGGAGGGCTT ACCATCTGGC CCCAGTGCTG CAATGATACC GCGAGAgCCA
     4021 CGCTCACCGG CTCCAGATTT ATCAGCAATA AACCAGCCAG CCGGAAGGGC CGAGCGCAGA
     4081 AGTGGTCCTG CAACTTTATC CGCCTCCATC CAGTCTATTA ATTGTTGCCG GGAAGCTAGA
     4141 GTAAGTAGTT CGCCAGTTAA TAGTTTGCGC AACGTTGTTG CCATTGCTAC AGGCATCGTG
     4201 GTGTCACGCT CGTCGTTTGG TATGGCTTCA TTCAGCTCCG GTTCCCAACG ATCAAGGCGA
     4261 GTTACATGAT CCCCCATGTT GTGCAAAAAA GCGGTTAGCT CCTTCGGTCC TCCGATCGTT
     4321 GTCAGAAGTA AGTTGGCCGC AGTGTTATCA CTCATGGTTA TGGCAGCACT GCATAATTCT
     4381 CTTACTGTCA TGCCATCCGT AAGATGCTTT TCTGTGACTG GTGAGTACTC AACCAAGTCA
     4441 TTCTGAGAAT AGTGTATGCG GCGACCGAGT TGCTCTTGCC CGGCGTCAAT ACGGGATAAT
     4501 ACCGCGCCAC ATAGCAGAAC TTTAAAAGTG CTCATCATTG GAAAACGTTC TTCGGGGCGA
     4561 AAACTCTCAA GGATCTTACC GCTGTTGAGA TCCAGTTCGA TGTAACCCAC TCGTGCACCC
     4621 AACTGATCTT CAGCATCTTT TACTTTCACC AGCGTTTCTG GGTGAGCAAA AACAGGAAGG
     4681 CAAAATGCCG CAAAAAAGGG AATAAGGGCG ACACGGAAAT GTTGAATACT CATACTCTTC
     4741 CTTTTTCAAT ATTATTGAAG CATTTATCAG GGTTATTGTC TCATGAGCGG ATACATATTT
     4801 GAATGTATTT AGAAAAATAA ACAAATAGGG GTTCCGCGCA CATTTCCCCG AAAAGTGCCA
     4861 CCTGACGTCT AAGAAACCAT TATTATCATG ACATTAACCT ATAAAAATAG GCGTATCACG
     4921 AGGCCCTTTC GTC
//
