# Supplementary material for: Further analysis of barley MORC1 using a highly efficient RNA‐guided Cas9 gene‐editing system
Source: Plant Biotechnol J. 2018 May 7;16(11):1892–903. doi: 10.1111/pbi.12924 (PMC6181210; doi:10.1111/pbi.12924)
Supplement: Supplementary file 4 — Supplementary File [file PBI-16-1892-s001.zip › pMGE628_HvU3-M3-improved.gbk]

LOCUS       pMGE628_HvU3-M3-improved      4954 bp    DNA     circular SYN 11-FEB-1999
DEFINITION  Cloning vector pUC57, complete sequence.
ACCESSION   Y14837
VERSION     Y14837.1  GI:2440162
KEYWORDS    beta-galactosidase; beta-lactamase; bla gene; lac repressor; lacI
            gene; lacZ gene.
SOURCE      Cloning vector pUC57 (unknown)
  ORGANISM  Cloning vector pUC57
            other sequences; artificial sequences; vectors.
REFERENCE   1  
  AUTHORS   Markausakas,A. and Dreguniene,G.
  TITLE     A new cloning vector pUC57
  JOURNAL   Unpublished
REFERENCE   2  (bases 1 to 2710)
  AUTHORS   Markauskas,A.
  TITLE     Direct Submission
  JOURNAL   Submitted (16-SEP-1997) A. Markauskas, Fermentas AB, Graiciuno 8,
            Vilnius 2028, LITHUANIA
FEATURES             Location/Qualifiers
     source          join(1..431,2676..4954)
                     /organism="Cloning vector pUC57"
                     /mol_type="other DNA"
                     /db_xref="taxon:66198"
                     /lab_host="E.coli"
     Vector          join(2676..4954,1..431)
                     /origin="pUC57-BsaI (2.710bp circular)Target vector:
                     plasmid opened by EcoRV cut at 431^432Orientation:
                     originalPlus strand 5':   no changePlus strand 3':   no
                     changeMinus strand 5':  no changeMinus strand 3':  no
                     change"
     CDS             complement(join(146..431,2676..2737))
                     /gene="lacZ"
                     /note="N-terminal fragment"
                     /codon_start=1
                     /transl_table=11
                     /product="beta-galactosidase"
                     /protein_id="CAA75110.1"
                     /db_xref="GI:2440163"
                     /translation="MTMITPSLHAGLCSRRARDPISRCIREVPSSNSLAVVLQRRDWE
                     NPGVTQLNRLAAHPPFASWRNSEEARTDRPSQQLRSLNGEWRLMRYFLLTHLCGISHR
                     IWCTLSTICSDAA"
     gene            complement(join(146..431,2676..2737))
                     /gene="lacZ"
     primer          170..189
                     /label=JS703
     primer          263..280
                     /label=pUC_R_JS767
     primer          359..375
                     /label=M13f
     misc_feature    432..2675
                     /feature_type=Insertion
                     /origin="pMGE596 pLH_1sg_HvU3 selection (2.240bp
                     linear)Fragment: full sequenceOrientation: originalPlus
                     strand 5':   no changePlus strand 3':   no changeMinus
                     strand 5':  no changeMinus strand 3':  no change"
                     /label=Insert
     misc_feature    432..2675
                     /feature_type=Insertion
                     /origin="insert M3 (2.244bp linear)Fragment: full
                     sequenceOrientation: originalPlus strand 5':   no
                     changePlus strand 3':   no changeMinus strand 5':  no
                     changeMinus strand 3':  no change"
                     /label=Insert
     primer          446..466
                     /label=JS838
     promoter        467..1104
                     /label=pHvU3
     USE             1040..1049
     TATA            1075..1080
     misc_feature    1104
                     /feature_type="Transcription start site"
                     /label=TSS
     CDS             1224..1883
                     /label="CmR [cat]"
     CDS             2225..2530
                     /label=ccdB
     misc_feature    2568..2661
                     /feature_type="sgRNA scaffold"
                     /label=sgRNA
     primer          complement(2733..2749)
                     /label=M13r
     protein_bind    complement(2755..2775)
                     /note="lac repressor"
                     /bound_moiety="lacI"
     primer          complement(2820..2839)
                     /label=pUC_F_JS768
     protein_bind    complement(2822..2859)
                     /bound_moiety="CAP"
     misc_feature    3120..3734
                     /note="replicon of pMB1"
     rep_origin      complement(3134)
     CDS             complement(3894..4754)
                     /gene="bla"
                     /function="confers resistance to ampicilin"
                     /codon_start=1
                     /transl_table=11
                     /product="beta-lactamase"
                     /protein_id="CAA75111.1"
                     /db_xref="GI:4379389"
                     /translation="MSIQHFRVALIPFFAAFCLPVFAHPETLVKVKDAEDQLGARVGY
                     IELDLNSGKILESFRPEERFPMMSTFKVLLCGAVLSRIDAGQEQLGRRIHYSQNDLVE
                     YSPVTEKHLTDGMTVRELCSAAITMSDNTAANLLLTTIGGPKELTAFLHNMGDHVTRL
                     DRWEPELNEAIPNDERDTTMPVAMATTLRKLLTGELLTLASRQQLIDWMEADKVAGPL
                     LRSALPAGWFIADKSGAGERGSRGIIAALGPDGKPSRIVVIYTTGSQATMDERNRQIA
                     EIGASLIKHW"
     gene            complement(3894..4754)
                     /gene="bla"
     mat_peptide     complement(3897..4685)
                     /gene="bla"
                     /product="beta-lactamase"
     sig_peptide     complement(4686..4754)
                     /gene="bla"
ORIGIN
        1 TCGCGCGTTT CGGTGATGAC GGTGAAAACC TCTGACACAT GCAGCTCCCG GAGACGGTCA
       61 CAGCTTGTCT GTAAGCGGAT GCCGGGAGCA GACAAGCCCG TCAGGGCGCG TCAGCGGGTG
      121 TTGGCGGGTG TCGGGGCTGG CTTAACTATG CGGCATCAGA GCAGATTGTA CTGAGAGTGC
      181 ACCATATGCG GTGTGAAATA CCGCACAGAT GCGTAAGGAG AAAATACCGC ATCAGGCGCC
      241 ATTCGCCATT CAGGCTGCGC AACTGTTGGG AAGGGCGATC GGTGCGGGCC TCTTCGCTAT
      301 TACGCCAGCT GGCGAAAGGG GGATGTGCTG CAAGGCGATT AAGTTGGGTA ACGCCAGGGT
      361 TTTCCCAGTC ACGACGTTGT AAAACGACGG CCAGTGAATT CGAGCTCGGT ACCTCGCGAA
      421 TGCATCTAGA Ttttggtctc agcacGCCAG CTTCTATGAG TACTGATCAC AGAGTGCCCC
      481 TCATTTATGT CAAACTATAC ACTTATCATG TCTGACATGA CTTTGCAGTT AATTTTTTTG
      541 AACGGTGTCA TGCTTTGCAC AATTGTCCTC CATCTATAAT GTTTTACAAG AAACTATTTA
      601 ATACTGTATT AACCTTTGCA GTAGGCATAC TTGGTACCAT AATTATCTAC ATGCTGTCAT
      661 GTGGAGCTCG TGGTACATAC AGTAGTTTTT TTGTTACTAA ATACGGAGTA CATTCGTATA
      721 TGATATGTTC CCTAATTAGT TGCATCACTT TTTTGTCCTC ATTGCTGCTC TACTCTAAAC
      781 TTATGTTCCA GACAAGCCTA CAACTGAGTC AGCCTGTCAG AGTTCTACTG TGTTTGGATA
      841 GATGTTCTAG TGCAACTTTC TTCTTGTATG TTTAGTTAAT CATAAGGTCa CATTTTCTTA
      901 CTACCTCCGG GACAGATGTT TCTCAGATGG GCCGGGCTCT CTCTGCCCAG CAGGCAGCAG
      961 CAGCCCGACC TCATGGGCCA GCACCCACCA CGAGTTCCAG CTAGGGGGTG TTGCTGCCTA
     1021 ACACTAACAC TAACATTAGT CCCACCTCGC CAGTTTGCAG GGATCGGAAC CAGCTTATAA
     1081 GCTGAGCTGA GGAAGAAGGT AGCAaagtct tcTGAGcCGT TGATCGGCAC GTAAGAGGTT
     1141 CCAACTTTCA CCATAATGAA ATAAGATCAC TACCGGGCGT ATTTTTTGAG TTATCGAGAT
     1201 TTTCAGGAGC TAAGGAAGCT AAAATGGAGA AAAAAATCAC TGGATATACC ACCGTTGATA
     1261 TATCCCAATG GCATCGTAAA GAACATTTTG AGGCATTTCA GTCAGTTGCT CAATGTACCT
     1321 ATAACCAGAC CGTTCAGCTG GATATTACGG CCTTTTTAAA GACCGTAAAG AAAAATAAGC
     1381 ACAAGTTTTA TCCGGCCTTT ATTCACATTC TTGCCCGCCT GATGAATGCT CATCCGGAAT
     1441 TCCGTATGGC AATGAAAGAC GGTGAGCTGG TGATATGGGA TAGTGTTCAC CCTTGTTACA
     1501 CCGTTTTCCA TGAGCAAACT GAAACGTTTT CATCGCTCTG GAGTGAATAC CACGACGATT
     1561 TCCGGCAGTT TCTACACATA TATTCGCAAG ATGTGGCGTG TTACGGTGAA AACCTGGCCT
     1621 ATTTCCCTAA AGGGTTTATT GAGAATATGT TTTTCGTtTC AGCCAATCCC TGGGTGAGTT
     1681 TCACCAGTTT TGATTTAAAC GTGGCCAATA TGGACAACTT CTTCGCCCCC GTTTTCACCA
     1741 TGGGCAAATA TTATACGCAA GGCGACAAGG TGCTGATGCC GCTGGCGATT CAGGTTCATC
     1801 ATGCCGTCTG TGATGGCTTC CATGTCGGCA GAATGCTTAA TGAATTACAA CAGTACTGCG
     1861 ATGAGTGGCA GGGCGGGGCG TAATCGCGTG GATCCGGCTT ACTAAAAGCC AGATAACAGT
     1921 ATGCGTATTT GCGCGCTGAT TTTTGCGGTA TAAGAATATA TACTGATATG TATACCCGAA
     1981 GTATGTCAAA AAGAGGTaTG CTATGAAGCA GCGTATTACA GTGACAGTTG ACAGCGACAG
     2041 CTATCAGTTG CTCAAGGCAT ATATGATGTC AATATCTCCG GTCTGGTAAG CACAACCATG
     2101 CAGAATGAAG CCCGTCGTCT GCGTGCCGAA CGCTGGAAAG CGGAAAATCA GGAAGGGATG
     2161 GCTGAGGTCG CCCGGTTTAT TGAAATGAAC GGCTCTTTTG CTGACGAGAA CAGGGgCTGG
     2221 TGAAATGCAG TTTAAGGTTT ACACCTATAA AAGAGAGAGC CGTTATCGTC TGTTTGTGGA
     2281 TGTACAGAGT GATATTATTG ACACGCCcGG GCGACGGATG GTGATCCCCC TGGCCAGTGC
     2341 ACGTCTGCTG TCAGATAAAG TCTCCCGTGA ACTTTACCCG GTGGTGCATA TCGGGGATGA
     2401 AAGCTGGCGC ATGATGACCA CCGATATGGC CAGTGTGCCG GTtTCCGTTA TCGGGGAAGA
     2461 AGTGGCTGAT CTCAGCCACC GCGAAAATGA CATCAAAAAC GCCATTAACC TGATGTTCTG
     2521 GGGAATATAA ATGTCAGGCT CCCTTATACA CAGCCAGTCG AAGACTTGTT TcAGAGCTAt
     2581 gctgGAAAca gcaTAGCAAG TTgAAATAAG GCTAGTCCGT TATCAACTTG AAAAAGTGGC
     2641 ACCGAGTCGG TGCTTTTTTT Tagcgtgaga ccaaaATCGG ATCCCGGGCC CGTCGACTGC
     2701 AGAGGCCTGC ATGCAAGCTT GGCGTAATCA TGGTCATAGC TGTTTCCTGT GTGAAATTGT
     2761 TATCCGCTCA CAATTCCACA CAACATACGA GCCGGAAGCA TAAAGTGTAA AGCCTGGGGT
     2821 GCCTAATGAG TGAGCTAACT CACATTAATT GCGTTGCGCT CACTGCCCGC TTTCCAGTCG
     2881 GGAAACCTGT CGTGCCAGCT GCATTAATGA ATCGGCCAAC GCGCGGGGAG AGGCGGTTTG
     2941 CGTATTGGGC GCTCTTCCGC TTCCTCGCTC ACTGACTCGC TGCGCTCGGT CGTTCGGCTG
     3001 CGGCGAGCGG TATCAGCTCA CTCAAAGGCG GTAATACGGT TATCCACAGA ATCAGGGGAT
     3061 AACGCAGGAA AGAACATGTG AGCAAAAGGC CAGCAAAAGG CCAGGAACCG TAAAAAGGCC
     3121 GCGTTGCTGG CGTTTTTCCA TAGGCTCCGC CCCCCTGACG AGCATCACAA AAATCGACGC
     3181 TCAAGTCAGA GGTGGCGAAA CCCGACAGGA CTATAAAGAT ACCAGGCGTT TCCCCCTGGA
     3241 AGCTCCCTCG TGCGCTCTCC TGTTCCGACC CTGCCGCTTA CCGGATACCT GTCCGCCTTT
     3301 CTCCCTTCGG GAAGCGTGGC GCTTTCTCAT AGCTCACGCT GTAGGTATCT CAGTTCGGTG
     3361 TAGGTCGTTC GCTCCAAGCT GGGCTGTGTG CACGAACCCC CCGTTCAGCC CGACCGCTGC
     3421 GCCTTATCCG GTAACTATCG TCTTGAGTCC AACCCGGTAA GACACGACTT ATCGCCACTG
     3481 GCAGCAGCCA CTGGTAACAG GATTAGCAGA GCGAGGTATG TAGGCGGTGC TACAGAGTTC
     3541 TTGAAGTGGT GGCCTAACTA CGGCTACACT AGAAGAACAG TATTTGGTAT CTGCGCTCTG
     3601 CTGAAGCCAG TTACCTTCGG AAAAAGAGTT GGTAGCTCTT GATCCGGCAA ACAAACCACC
     3661 GCTGGTAGCG GTGGTTTTTT TGTTTGCAAG CAGCAGATTA CGCGCAGAAA AAAAGGATCT
     3721 CAAGAAGATC CTTTGATCTT TTCTACGGGG TCTGACGCTC AGTGGAACGA AAACTCACGT
     3781 TAAGGGATTT TGGTCATGAG ATTATCAAAA AGGATCTTCA CCTAGATCCT TTTAAATTAA
     3841 AAATGAAGTT TTAAATCAAT CTAAAGTATA TATGAGTAAA CTTGGTCTGA CAGTTACCAA
     3901 TGCTTAATCA GTGAGGCACC TATCTCAGCG ATCTGTCTAT TTCGTTCATC CATAGTTGCC
     3961 TGACTCCCCG TCGTGTAGAT AACTACGATA CGGGAGGGCT TACCATCTGG CCCCAGTGCT
     4021 GCAATGATAC CGCGAGAgCC ACGCTCACCG GCTCCAGATT TATCAGCAAT AAACCAGCCA
     4081 GCCGGAAGGG CCGAGCGCAG AAGTGGTCCT GCAACTTTAT CCGCCTCCAT CCAGTCTATT
     4141 AATTGTTGCC GGGAAGCTAG AGTAAGTAGT TCGCCAGTTA ATAGTTTGCG CAACGTTGTT
     4201 GCCATTGCTA CAGGCATCGT GGTGTCACGC TCGTCGTTTG GTATGGCTTC ATTCAGCTCC
     4261 GGTTCCCAAC GATCAAGGCG AGTTACATGA TCCCCCATGT TGTGCAAAAA AGCGGTTAGC
     4321 TCCTTCGGTC CTCCGATCGT TGTCAGAAGT AAGTTGGCCG CAGTGTTATC ACTCATGGTT
     4381 ATGGCAGCAC TGCATAATTC TCTTACTGTC ATGCCATCCG TAAGATGCTT TTCTGTGACT
     4441 GGTGAGTACT CAACCAAGTC ATTCTGAGAA TAGTGTATGC GGCGACCGAG TTGCTCTTGC
     4501 CCGGCGTCAA TACGGGATAA TACCGCGCCA CATAGCAGAA CTTTAAAAGT GCTCATCATT
     4561 GGAAAACGTT CTTCGGGGCG AAAACTCTCA AGGATCTTAC CGCTGTTGAG ATCCAGTTCG
     4621 ATGTAACCCA CTCGTGCACC CAACTGATCT TCAGCATCTT TTACTTTCAC CAGCGTTTCT
     4681 GGGTGAGCAA AAACAGGAAG GCAAAATGCC GCAAAAAAGG GAATAAGGGC GACACGGAAA
     4741 TGTTGAATAC TCATACTCTT CCTTTTTCAA TATTATTGAA GCATTTATCA GGGTTATTGT
     4801 CTCATGAGCG GATACATATT TGAATGTATT TAGAAAAATA AACAAATAGG GGTTCCGCGC
     4861 ACATTTCCCC GAAAAGTGCC ACCTGACGTC TAAGAAACCA TTATTATCAT GACATTAACC
     4921 TATAAAAATA GGCGTATCAC GAGGCCCTTT CGTC
//
