# Supplementary material for: Further analysis of barley MORC1 using a highly efficient RNA‐guided Cas9 gene‐editing system
Source: Plant Biotechnol J. 2018 May 7;16(11):1892–903. doi: 10.1111/pbi.12924 (PMC6181210; doi:10.1111/pbi.12924)
Supplement: Supplementary file 4 — Supplementary File [file PBI-16-1892-s001.zip › pMGE629_HvU3-M4E-improved-1.gbk]

LOCUS       pMGE629_HvU3-M4E-improved-1      4933 bp    DNA     circular SYN 11-FEB-1999
DEFINITION  Cloning vector pUC57, complete sequence.
ACCESSION   Y14837
VERSION     Y14837.1  GI:2440162
KEYWORDS    beta-galactosidase; beta-lactamase; bla gene; lac repressor; lacI
            gene; lacZ gene.
SOURCE      Cloning vector pUC57 (unknown)
  ORGANISM  Cloning vector pUC57
            other sequences; artificial sequences; vectors.
REFERENCE   1  
  AUTHORS   Markausakas,A. and Dreguniene,G.
  TITLE     A new cloning vector pUC57
  JOURNAL   Unpublished
REFERENCE   2  (bases 1 to 2710)
  AUTHORS   Markauskas,A.
  TITLE     Direct Submission
  JOURNAL   Submitted (16-SEP-1997) A. Markauskas, Fermentas AB, Graiciuno 8,
            Vilnius 2028, LITHUANIA
FEATURES             Location/Qualifiers
     source          join(1..431,2655..4933)
                     /organism="Cloning vector pUC57"
                     /mol_type="other DNA"
                     /db_xref="taxon:66198"
                     /lab_host="E.coli"
     Vector          join(2655..4933,1..431)
                     /origin="pUC57-BsaI (2.710bp circular)Target vector:
                     plasmid opened by EcoRV cut at 431^432Orientation:
                     originalPlus strand 5':   no changePlus strand 3':   no
                     changeMinus strand 5':  no changeMinus strand 3':  no
                     change"
     CDS             complement(join(146..431,2655..2716))
                     /gene="lacZ"
                     /note="N-terminal fragment"
                     /codon_start=1
                     /transl_table=11
                     /product="beta-galactosidase"
                     /protein_id="CAA75110.1"
                     /db_xref="GI:2440163"
                     /translation="MTMITPSLHAGLCSRRARDPISRCIREVPSSNSLAVVLQRRDWE
                     NPGVTQLNRLAAHPPFASWRNSEEARTDRPSQQLRSLNGEWRLMRYFLLTHLCGISHR
                     IWCTLSTICSDAA"
     gene            complement(join(146..431,2655..2716))
                     /gene="lacZ"
     primer          170..189
                     /label=JS703
     primer          263..280
                     /label=pUC_R_JS767
     primer          359..375
                     /label=M13f
     misc_feature    complement(432..2654)
                     /feature_type=Insertion
                     /origin="pMGE596 pLH_1sg_HvU3 selection (2.240bp
                     linear)Fragment: full sequenceOrientation: originalPlus
                     strand 5':   no changePlus strand 3':   no changeMinus
                     strand 5':  no changeMinus strand 3':  no change"
                     /label=Insert
     misc_feature    432..2654
                     /feature_type=Insertion
                     /origin="insert M4E (2.223bp linear)Fragment: full
                     sequenceOrientation: reverse complementedPlus strand 5':
                     no changePlus strand 3':   no changeMinus strand 5':  no
                     changeMinus strand 3':  no change"
                     /label=Insert
     misc_feature    complement(446..539)
                     /feature_type="sgRNA scaffold"
                     /label=sgRNA
     CDS             complement(577..882)
                     /label=ccdB
     CDS             complement(1224..1883)
                     /label="CmR [cat]"
     promoter        complement(2003..2640)
                     /label=pHvU3
     misc_feature    complement(2003)
                     /feature_type="Transcription start site"
                     /label=TSS
     TATA            complement(2027..2032)
     USE             complement(2058..2067)
     primer          complement(2712..2728)
                     /label=M13r
     protein_bind    complement(2734..2754)
                     /note="lac repressor"
                     /bound_moiety="lacI"
     primer          complement(2799..2818)
                     /label=pUC_F_JS768
     protein_bind    complement(2801..2838)
                     /bound_moiety="CAP"
     misc_feature    3099..3713
                     /note="replicon of pMB1"
     rep_origin      complement(3113)
     CDS             complement(3873..4733)
                     /gene="bla"
                     /function="confers resistance to ampicilin"
                     /codon_start=1
                     /transl_table=11
                     /product="beta-lactamase"
                     /protein_id="CAA75111.1"
                     /db_xref="GI:4379389"
                     /translation="MSIQHFRVALIPFFAAFCLPVFAHPETLVKVKDAEDQLGARVGY
                     IELDLNSGKILESFRPEERFPMMSTFKVLLCGAVLSRIDAGQEQLGRRIHYSQNDLVE
                     YSPVTEKHLTDGMTVRELCSAAITMSDNTAANLLLTTIGGPKELTAFLHNMGDHVTRL
                     DRWEPELNEAIPNDERDTTMPVAMATTLRKLLTGELLTLASRQQLIDWMEADKVAGPL
                     LRSALPAGWFIADKSGAGERGSRGIIAALGPDGKPSRIVVIYTTGSQATMDERNRQIA
                     EIGASLIKHW"
     gene            complement(3873..4733)
                     /gene="bla"
     mat_peptide     complement(3876..4664)
                     /gene="bla"
                     /product="beta-lactamase"
     sig_peptide     complement(4665..4733)
                     /gene="bla"
ORIGIN
        1 TCGCGCGTTT CGGTGATGAC GGTGAAAACC TCTGACACAT GCAGCTCCCG GAGACGGTCA
       61 CAGCTTGTCT GTAAGCGGAT GCCGGGAGCA GACAAGCCCG TCAGGGCGCG TCAGCGGGTG
      121 TTGGCGGGTG TCGGGGCTGG CTTAACTATG CGGCATCAGA GCAGATTGTA CTGAGAGTGC
      181 ACCATATGCG GTGTGAAATA CCGCACAGAT GCGTAAGGAG AAAATACCGC ATCAGGCGCC
      241 ATTCGCCATT CAGGCTGCGC AACTGTTGGG AAGGGCGATC GGTGCGGGCC TCTTCGCTAT
      301 TACGCCAGCT GGCGAAAGGG GGATGTGCTG CAAGGCGATT AAGTTGGGTA ACGCCAGGGT
      361 TTTCCCAGTC ACGACGTTGT AAAACGACGG CCAGTGAATT CGAGCTCGGT ACCTCGCGAA
      421 TGCATCTAGA Ttttggtctc atcccaaaaa aaaGCACCGA CTCGGTGCCA CTTTTTCAAG
      481 TTGATAACGG ACTAGCCTTA TTTcAACTTG CTAtgctgTT TCcagcaTAG CTCTgAAACA
      541 AGTCTTCGAC TGGCTGTGTA TAAGGGAGCC TGACATTTAT ATTCCCCAGA ACATCAGGTT
      601 AATGGCGTTT TTGATGTCAT TTTCGCGGTG GCTGAGATCA GCCACTTCTT CCCCGATAAC
      661 GGAaACCGGC ACACTGGCCA TATCGGTGGT CATCATGCGC CAGCTTTCAT CCCCGATATG
      721 CACCACCGGG TAAAGTTCAC GGGAGACTTT ATCTGACAGC AGACGTGCAC TGGCCAGGGG
      781 GATCACCATC CGTCGCCCaG GCGTGTCAAT AATATCACTC TGTACATCCA CAAACAGACG
      841 ATAACGGCTC TCTCTTTTAT AGGTGTAAAC CTTAAACTGC ATTTCACCAG cCCCTGTTCT
      901 CGTCAGCAAA AGAGCCGTTC ATTTCAATAA ACCGGGCGAC CTCAGCCATC CCTTCCTGAT
      961 TTTCCGCTTT CCAGCGTTCG GCACGCAGAC GACGGGCTTC ATTCTGCATG GTTGTGCTTA
     1021 CCAGACCGGA GATATTGACA TCATATATGC CTTGAGCAAC TGATAGCTGT CGCTGTCAAC
     1081 TGTCACTGTA ATACGCTGCT TCATAGCAtA CCTCTTTTTG ACATACTTCG GGTATACATA
     1141 TCAGTATATA TTCTTATACC GCAAAAATCA GCGCGCAAAT ACGCATACTG TTATCTGGCT
     1201 TTTAGTAAGC CGGATCCACG CGATTACGCC CCGCCCTGCC ACTCATCGCA GTACTGTTGT
     1261 AATTCATTAA GCATTCTGCC GACATGGAAG CCATCACAGA CGGCATGATG AACCTGAATC
     1321 GCCAGCGGCA TCAGCACCTT GTCGCCTTGC GTATAATATT TGCCCATGGT GAAAACGGGG
     1381 GCGAAGAAGT TGTCCATATT GGCCACGTTT AAATCAAAAC TGGTGAAACT CACCCAGGGA
     1441 TTGGCTGAaA CGAAAAACAT ATTCTCAATA AACCCTTTAG GGAAATAGGC CAGGTTTTCA
     1501 CCGTAACACG CCACATCTTG CGAATATATG TGTAGAAACT GCCGGAAATC GTCGTGGTAT
     1561 TCACTCCAGA GCGATGAAAA CGTTTCAGTT TGCTCATGGA AAACGGTGTA ACAAGGGTGA
     1621 ACACTATCCC ATATCACCAG CTCACCGTCT TTCATTGCCA TACGGAATTC CGGATGAGCA
     1681 TTCATCAGGC GGGCAAGAAT GTGAATAAAG GCCGGATAAA ACTTGTGCTT ATTTTTCTTT
     1741 ACGGTCTTTA AAAAGGCCGT AATATCCAGC TGAACGGTCT GGTTATAGGT ACATTGAGCA
     1801 ACTGACTGAA ATGCCTCAAA ATGTTCTTTA CGATGCCATT GGGATATATC AACGGTGGTA
     1861 TATCCAGTGA TTTTTTTCTC CATTTTAGCT TCCTTAGCTC CTGAAAATCT CGATAACTCA
     1921 AAAAATACGC CCGGTAGTGA TCTTATTTCA TTATGGTGAA AGTTGGAACC TCTTACGTGC
     1981 CGATCAACGg CTCAgaagac ttTGCTACCT TCTTCCTCAG CTCAGCTTAT AAGCTGGTTC
     2041 CGATCCCTGC AAACTGGCGA GGTGGGACTA ATGTTAGTGT TAGTGTTAGG CAGCAACACC
     2101 CCCTAGCTGG AACTCGTGGT GGGTGCTGGC CCATGAGGTC GGGCTGCTGC TGCCTGCTGG
     2161 GCAGAGAGAG CCCGGCCCAT CTGAGAAACA TCTGTCCCGG AGGTAGTAAG AAAATGtGAC
     2221 CTTATGATTA ACTAAACATA CAAGAAGAAA GTTGCACTAG AACATCTATC CAAACACAGT
     2281 AGAACTCTGA CAGGCTGACT CAGTTGTAGG CTTGTCTGGA ACATAAGTTT AGAGTAGAGC
     2341 AGCAATGAGG ACAAAAAAGT GATGCAACTA ATTAGGGAAC ATATCATATA CGAATGTACT
     2401 CCGTATTTAG TAACAAAAAA ACTACTGTAT GTACCACGAG CTCCACATGA CAGCATGTAG
     2461 ATAATTATGG TACCAAGTAT GCCTACTGCA AAGGTTAATA CAGTATTAAA TAGTTTCTTG
     2521 TAAAACATTA TAGATGGAGG ACAATTGTGC AAAGCATGAC ACCGTTCAAA AAAATTAACT
     2581 GCAAAGTCAT GTCAGACATG ATAAGTGTAT AGTTTGACAT AAATGAGGGG CACTCTGTGA
     2641 cgcttgagac caaaATCGGA TCCCGGGCCC GTCGACTGCA GAGGCCTGCA TGCAAGCTTG
     2701 GCGTAATCAT GGTCATAGCT GTTTCCTGTG TGAAATTGTT ATCCGCTCAC AATTCCACAC
     2761 AACATACGAG CCGGAAGCAT AAAGTGTAAA GCCTGGGGTG CCTAATGAGT GAGCTAACTC
     2821 ACATTAATTG CGTTGCGCTC ACTGCCCGCT TTCCAGTCGG GAAACCTGTC GTGCCAGCTG
     2881 CATTAATGAA TCGGCCAACG CGCGGGGAGA GGCGGTTTGC GTATTGGGCG CTCTTCCGCT
     2941 TCCTCGCTCA CTGACTCGCT GCGCTCGGTC GTTCGGCTGC GGCGAGCGGT ATCAGCTCAC
     3001 TCAAAGGCGG TAATACGGTT ATCCACAGAA TCAGGGGATA ACGCAGGAAA GAACATGTGA
     3061 GCAAAAGGCC AGCAAAAGGC CAGGAACCGT AAAAAGGCCG CGTTGCTGGC GTTTTTCCAT
     3121 AGGCTCCGCC CCCCTGACGA GCATCACAAA AATCGACGCT CAAGTCAGAG GTGGCGAAAC
     3181 CCGACAGGAC TATAAAGATA CCAGGCGTTT CCCCCTGGAA GCTCCCTCGT GCGCTCTCCT
     3241 GTTCCGACCC TGCCGCTTAC CGGATACCTG TCCGCCTTTC TCCCTTCGGG AAGCGTGGCG
     3301 CTTTCTCATA GCTCACGCTG TAGGTATCTC AGTTCGGTGT AGGTCGTTCG CTCCAAGCTG
     3361 GGCTGTGTGC ACGAACCCCC CGTTCAGCCC GACCGCTGCG CCTTATCCGG TAACTATCGT
     3421 CTTGAGTCCA ACCCGGTAAG ACACGACTTA TCGCCACTGG CAGCAGCCAC TGGTAACAGG
     3481 ATTAGCAGAG CGAGGTATGT AGGCGGTGCT ACAGAGTTCT TGAAGTGGTG GCCTAACTAC
     3541 GGCTACACTA GAAGAACAGT ATTTGGTATC TGCGCTCTGC TGAAGCCAGT TACCTTCGGA
     3601 AAAAGAGTTG GTAGCTCTTG ATCCGGCAAA CAAACCACCG CTGGTAGCGG TGGTTTTTTT
     3661 GTTTGCAAGC AGCAGATTAC GCGCAGAAAA AAAGGATCTC AAGAAGATCC TTTGATCTTT
     3721 TCTACGGGGT CTGACGCTCA GTGGAACGAA AACTCACGTT AAGGGATTTT GGTCATGAGA
     3781 TTATCAAAAA GGATCTTCAC CTAGATCCTT TTAAATTAAA AATGAAGTTT TAAATCAATC
     3841 TAAAGTATAT ATGAGTAAAC TTGGTCTGAC AGTTACCAAT GCTTAATCAG TGAGGCACCT
     3901 ATCTCAGCGA TCTGTCTATT TCGTTCATCC ATAGTTGCCT GACTCCCCGT CGTGTAGATA
     3961 ACTACGATAC GGGAGGGCTT ACCATCTGGC CCCAGTGCTG CAATGATACC GCGAGAgCCA
     4021 CGCTCACCGG CTCCAGATTT ATCAGCAATA AACCAGCCAG CCGGAAGGGC CGAGCGCAGA
     4081 AGTGGTCCTG CAACTTTATC CGCCTCCATC CAGTCTATTA ATTGTTGCCG GGAAGCTAGA
     4141 GTAAGTAGTT CGCCAGTTAA TAGTTTGCGC AACGTTGTTG CCATTGCTAC AGGCATCGTG
     4201 GTGTCACGCT CGTCGTTTGG TATGGCTTCA TTCAGCTCCG GTTCCCAACG ATCAAGGCGA
     4261 GTTACATGAT CCCCCATGTT GTGCAAAAAA GCGGTTAGCT CCTTCGGTCC TCCGATCGTT
     4321 GTCAGAAGTA AGTTGGCCGC AGTGTTATCA CTCATGGTTA TGGCAGCACT GCATAATTCT
     4381 CTTACTGTCA TGCCATCCGT AAGATGCTTT TCTGTGACTG GTGAGTACTC AACCAAGTCA
     4441 TTCTGAGAAT AGTGTATGCG GCGACCGAGT TGCTCTTGCC CGGCGTCAAT ACGGGATAAT
     4501 ACCGCGCCAC ATAGCAGAAC TTTAAAAGTG CTCATCATTG GAAAACGTTC TTCGGGGCGA
     4561 AAACTCTCAA GGATCTTACC GCTGTTGAGA TCCAGTTCGA TGTAACCCAC TCGTGCACCC
     4621 AACTGATCTT CAGCATCTTT TACTTTCACC AGCGTTTCTG GGTGAGCAAA AACAGGAAGG
     4681 CAAAATGCCG CAAAAAAGGG AATAAGGGCG ACACGGAAAT GTTGAATACT CATACTCTTC
     4741 CTTTTTCAAT ATTATTGAAG CATTTATCAG GGTTATTGTC TCATGAGCGG ATACATATTT
     4801 GAATGTATTT AGAAAAATAA ACAAATAGGG GTTCCGCGCA CATTTCCCCG AAAAGTGCCA
     4861 CCTGACGTCT AAGAAACCAT TATTATCATG ACATTAACCT ATAAAAATAG GCGTATCACG
     4921 AGGCCCTTTC GTC
//
