# Supplementary material for: Further analysis of barley MORC1 using a highly efficient RNA‐guided Cas9 gene‐editing system
Source: Plant Biotechnol J. 2018 May 7;16(11):1892–903. doi: 10.1111/pbi.12924 (PMC6181210; doi:10.1111/pbi.12924)
Supplement: Supplementary file 4 — Supplementary File [file PBI-16-1892-s001.zip › pMGE567_TaU6-M2f ERV-F.gbk]

LOCUS       pMGE567_TaU6-M2f_ERV-F      4645 bp    DNA     circular SYN 11-FEB-1999
DEFINITION  Cloning vector pUC57, complete sequence.
ACCESSION   Y14837
VERSION     Y14837.1  GI:2440162
KEYWORDS    beta-galactosidase; beta-lactamase; bla gene; lac repressor; lacI
            gene; lacZ gene.
SOURCE      Cloning vector pUC57 (unknown)
  ORGANISM  Cloning vector pUC57
            other sequences; artificial sequences; vectors.
REFERENCE   1  
  AUTHORS   Markausakas,A. and Dreguniene,G.
  TITLE     A new cloning vector pUC57
  JOURNAL   Unpublished
REFERENCE   2  (bases 1 to 2710)
  AUTHORS   Markauskas,A.
  TITLE     Direct Submission
  JOURNAL   Submitted (16-SEP-1997) A. Markauskas, Fermentas AB, Graiciuno 8,
            Vilnius 2028, LITHUANIA
FEATURES             Location/Qualifiers
     source          join(1..431,2367..4645)
                     /organism="Cloning vector pUC57"
                     /mol_type="other DNA"
                     /db_xref="taxon:66198"
                     /lab_host="E.coli"
     Vector          join(2367..4645,1..431)
                     /origin="pUC57-BsaI (2.710bp circular)Target vector:
                     plasmid opened by EcoRV cut at 431^432Orientation:
                     originalPlus strand 5':   no changePlus strand 3':   no
                     changeMinus strand 5':  no changeMinus strand 3':  no
                     change"
     CDS             complement(join(146..431,2367..2428))
                     /gene="lacZ"
                     /note="N-terminal fragment"
                     /codon_start=1
                     /transl_table=11
                     /product="beta-galactosidase"
                     /protein_id="CAA75110.1"
                     /db_xref="GI:2440163"
                     /translation="MTMITPSLHAGLCSRRARDPISRCIREVPSSNSLAVVLQRRDWE
                     NPGVTQLNRLAAHPPFASWRNSEEARTDRPSQQLRSLNGEWRLMRYFLLTHLCGISHR
                     IWCTLSTICSDAA"
     gene            complement(join(146..431,2367..2428))
                     /gene="lacZ"
     primer          170..189
                     /label=JS703
     primer          263..280
                     /label=pUC_R_JS767
     primer          359..375
                     /label=M13f
     primer          432..463
                     /label=1317
     misc_feature    <432..>2366
                     /feature_type=Insertion
                     /origin="M5-spacer-pTaU6-ccdB-sgBB_IDTorder (1.985bp
                     linear)Fragment: full sequenceOrientation: originalPlus
                     strand 5':   no changePlus strand 3':   no changeMinus
                     strand 5':  no changeMinus strand 3':  no change"
                     /label=Insert
     misc_feature    432..2366
                     /feature_type=Insertion
                     /origin="1317+867 PCR M2 (1.938bp linear)Fragment: full
                     sequenceOrientation: originalPlus strand 5':   no
                     changePlus strand 3':   no changeMinus strand 5':  no
                     changeMinus strand 3':  no change"
                     /label=Insert
     misc_feature    432..2366
                     /feature_type=Insertion
                     /origin="pMGE567_TaU6-M2f selection (1.938bp
                     linear)Fragment: full sequenceOrientation: originalPlus
                     strand 5':   no changePlus strand 3':   no changeMinus
                     strand 5':  no changeMinus strand 3':  no change"
                     /label=Insert
     misc_feature    432..2366
                     /feature_type=Insertion
                     /origin="pMGE567_TaU6-M2f SmaI selection (1.938bp
                     linear)Fragment: full sequenceOrientation: originalPlus
                     strand 5':   no changePlus strand 3':   no changeMinus
                     strand 5':  no changeMinus strand 3':  no change"
                     /label=Insert
     promoter        445..807
                     /label="Promoter, U6 (Triticum aestivum)"
     TATA_signal     778..783
                     /label=TATA
     misc_feature    807
                     /feature_type="Transcriptional start site"
                     /label=TSS
     misc_feature    807
                     /feature_type="Transcription Start Site"
                     /label=TSS
     TATA            808..2270
                     /label="spacer f guide"
     CDS             927..1586
                     /label=CmR
     CDS             1928..2233
                     /label=ccdB
     misc_feature    2271..>2366
                     /feature_type="sgRNA backbone"
                     /label=sgBB
     primer          complement(2336..2366)
                     /label=867
     primer          complement(2424..2440)
                     /label=M13r
     protein_bind    complement(2446..2466)
                     /note="lac repressor"
                     /bound_moiety="lacI"
     primer          complement(2511..2530)
                     /label=pUC_F_JS768
     protein_bind    complement(2513..2550)
                     /bound_moiety="CAP"
     misc_feature    2811..3425
                     /note="replicon of pMB1"
     rep_origin      complement(2825)
     CDS             complement(3585..4445)
                     /gene="bla"
                     /function="confers resistance to ampicilin"
                     /codon_start=1
                     /transl_table=11
                     /product="beta-lactamase"
                     /protein_id="CAA75111.1"
                     /db_xref="GI:4379389"
                     /translation="MSIQHFRVALIPFFAAFCLPVFAHPETLVKVKDAEDQLGARVGY
                     IELDLNSGKILESFRPEERFPMMSTFKVLLCGAVLSRIDAGQEQLGRRIHYSQNDLVE
                     YSPVTEKHLTDGMTVRELCSAAITMSDNTAANLLLTTIGGPKELTAFLHNMGDHVTRL
                     DRWEPELNEAIPNDERDTTMPVAMATTLRKLLTGELLTLASRQQLIDWMEADKVAGPL
                     LRSALPAGWFIADKSGAGERGSRGIIAALGPDGKPSRIVVIYTTGSQATMDERNRQIA
                     EIGASLIKHW"
     gene            complement(3585..4445)
                     /gene="bla"
     mat_peptide     complement(3588..4376)
                     /gene="bla"
                     /product="beta-lactamase"
     sig_peptide     complement(4377..4445)
                     /gene="bla"
ORIGIN
        1 TCGCGCGTTT CGGTGATGAC GGTGAAAACC TCTGACACAT GCAGCTCCCG GAGACGGTCA
       61 CAGCTTGTCT GTAAGCGGAT GCCGGGAGCA GACAAGCCCG TCAGGGCGCG TCAGCGGGTG
      121 TTGGCGGGTG TCGGGGCTGG CTTAACTATG CGGCATCAGA GCAGATTGTA CTGAGAGTGC
      181 ACCATATGCG GTGTGAAATA CCGCACAGAT GCGTAAGGAG AAAATACCGC ATCAGGCGCC
      241 ATTCGCCATT CAGGCTGCGC AACTGTTGGG AAGGGCGATC GGTGCGGGCC TCTTCGCTAT
      301 TACGCCAGCT GGCGAAAGGG GGATGTGCTG CAAGGCGATT AAGTTGGGTA ACGCCAGGGT
      361 TTTCCCAGTC ACGACGTTGT AAAACGACGG CCAGTGAATT CGAGCTCGGT ACCTCGCGAA
      421 TGCATCTAGA Tttggtctca cggtGACCAA GCCCGTTATT CTGACAGTTC TGGTGCTCAA
      481 CACATTTATA TTTATCAAGG AGCACATTGT TACTCACTGC TAGGAGGGAA TCGAACTAGG
      541 AATATTGATC AGAGGAACTA CGAGAGAGCT GAAGATAACT GCCCTCTAGC TCTCACTGAT
      601 CTGGGTCGCA TAGTGAGATG CAGCCCACGT GAGTTCAGCA ACGGTCTAGC GCTGGGCTTT
      661 TAGGCCCGCA TGATCGGGCT TTTGTCGGGT GGTCGACGTG TTCACGATTG GGGAGAGCAA
      721 CGCAGCAGTT CCTCTTAGTT TAGTCCCACC TCGCCTGTCC AGCAGAGTTC TGACCGGTTT
      781 ATAAACTCGC TTGCTGCATC AGACTTGaag tcttcTGAGc CGTTGATCGG CACGTAAGAG
      841 GTTCCAACTT TCACCATAAT GAAATAAGAT CACTACCGGG CGTATTTTTT GAGTTATCGA
      901 GATTTTCAGG AGCTAAGGAA GCTAAAATGG AGAAAAAAAT CACTGGATAT ACCACCGTTG
      961 ATATATCCCA ATGGCATCGT AAAGAACATT TTGAGGCATT TCAGTCAGTT GCTCAATGTA
     1021 CCTATAACCA GACCGTTCAG CTGGATATTA CGGCCTTTTT AAAGACCGTA AAGAAAAATA
     1081 AGCACAAGTT TTATCCGGCC TTTATTCACA TTCTTGCCCG CCTGATGAAT GCTCATCCGG
     1141 AATTCCGTAT GGCAATGAAA GACGGTGAGC TGGTGATATG GGATAGTGTT CACCCTTGTT
     1201 ACACCGTTTT CCATGAGCAA ACTGAAACGT TTTCATCGCT CTGGAGTGAA TACCACGACG
     1261 ATTTCCGGCA GTTTCTACAC ATATATTCGC AAGATGTGGC GTGTTACGGT GAAAACCTGG
     1321 CCTATTTCCC TAAAGGGTTT ATTGAGAATA TGTTTTTCGT tTCAGCCAAT CCCTGGGTGA
     1381 GTTTCACCAG TTTTGATTTA AACGTGGCCA ATATGGACAA CTTCTTCGCC CCCGTTTTCA
     1441 CCATGGGCAA ATATTATACG CAAGGCGACA AGGTGCTGAT GCCGCTGGCG ATTCAGGTTC
     1501 ATCATGCCGT CTGTGATGGC TTCCATGTCG GCAGAATGCT TAATGAATTA CAACAGTACT
     1561 GCGATGAGTG GCAGGGCGGG GCGTAATCGC GTGGATCCGG CTTACTAAAA GCCAGATAAC
     1621 AGTATGCGTA TTTGCGCGCT GATTTTTGCG GTATAAGAAT ATATACTGAT ATGTATACCC
     1681 GAAGTATGTC AAAAAGAGGT aTGCTATGAA GCAGCGTATT ACAGTGACAG TTGACAGCGA
     1741 CAGCTATCAG TTGCTCAAGG CATATATGAT GTCAATATCT CCGGTCTGGT AAGCACAACC
     1801 ATGCAGAATG AAGCCCGTCG TCTGCGTGCC GAACGCTGGA AAGCGGAAAA TCAGGAAGGG
     1861 ATGGCTGAGG TCGCCCGGTT TATTGAAATG AACGGCTCTT TTGCTGACGA GAACAGGGgC
     1921 TGGTGAAATG CAGTTTAAGG TTTACACCTA TAAAAGAGAG AGCCGTTATC GTCTGTTTGT
     1981 GGATGTACAG AGTGATATTA TTGACACGCC tGGGCGACGG ATGGTGATCC CCCTGGCCAG
     2041 TGCACGTCTG CTGTCAGATA AAGTCTCCCG TGAACTTTAC CCGGTGGTGC ATATCGGGGA
     2101 TGAAAGCTGG CGCATGATGA CCACCGATAT GGCCAGTGTG CCGGTtTCCG TTATCGGGGA
     2161 AGAAGTGGCT GATCTCAGCC ACCGCGAAAA TGACATCAAA AACGCCATTA ACCTGATGTT
     2221 CTGGGGAATA TAAATGTCAG GCTCCCTTAT ACACAGCCAG TCgaagactt GTTTTAGAGC
     2281 TAGAAATAGC AAGTTAAAAT AAGGCTAGTC CGTTATCAAC TTGAAAAAGT GGCACCGAGT
     2341 CGGTGCTTTT TTTTgcactg agaccaATCG GATCCCGGGC CCGTCGACTG CAGAGGCCTG
     2401 CATGCAAGCT TGGCGTAATC ATGGTCATAG CTGTTTCCTG TGTGAAATTG TTATCCGCTC
     2461 ACAATTCCAC ACAACATACG AGCCGGAAGC ATAAAGTGTA AAGCCTGGGG TGCCTAATGA
     2521 GTGAGCTAAC TCACATTAAT TGCGTTGCGC TCACTGCCCG CTTTCCAGTC GGGAAACCTG
     2581 TCGTGCCAGC TGCATTAATG AATCGGCCAA CGCGCGGGGA GAGGCGGTTT GCGTATTGGG
     2641 CGCTCTTCCG CTTCCTCGCT CACTGACTCG CTGCGCTCGG TCGTTCGGCT GCGGCGAGCG
     2701 GTATCAGCTC ACTCAAAGGC GGTAATACGG TTATCCACAG AATCAGGGGA TAACGCAGGA
     2761 AAGAACATGT GAGCAAAAGG CCAGCAAAAG GCCAGGAACC GTAAAAAGGC CGCGTTGCTG
     2821 GCGTTTTTCC ATAGGCTCCG CCCCCCTGAC GAGCATCACA AAAATCGACG CTCAAGTCAG
     2881 AGGTGGCGAA ACCCGACAGG ACTATAAAGA TACCAGGCGT TTCCCCCTGG AAGCTCCCTC
     2941 GTGCGCTCTC CTGTTCCGAC CCTGCCGCTT ACCGGATACC TGTCCGCCTT TCTCCCTTCG
     3001 GGAAGCGTGG CGCTTTCTCA TAGCTCACGC TGTAGGTATC TCAGTTCGGT GTAGGTCGTT
     3061 CGCTCCAAGC TGGGCTGTGT GCACGAACCC CCCGTTCAGC CCGACCGCTG CGCCTTATCC
     3121 GGTAACTATC GTCTTGAGTC CAACCCGGTA AGACACGACT TATCGCCACT GGCAGCAGCC
     3181 ACTGGTAACA GGATTAGCAG AGCGAGGTAT GTAGGCGGTG CTACAGAGTT CTTGAAGTGG
     3241 TGGCCTAACT ACGGCTACAC TAGAAGAACA GTATTTGGTA TCTGCGCTCT GCTGAAGCCA
     3301 GTTACCTTCG GAAAAAGAGT TGGTAGCTCT TGATCCGGCA AACAAACCAC CGCTGGTAGC
     3361 GGTGGTTTTT TTGTTTGCAA GCAGCAGATT ACGCGCAGAA AAAAAGGATC TCAAGAAGAT
     3421 CCTTTGATCT TTTCTACGGG GTCTGACGCT CAGTGGAACG AAAACTCACG TTAAGGGATT
     3481 TTGGTCATGA GATTATCAAA AAGGATCTTC ACCTAGATCC TTTTAAATTA AAAATGAAGT
     3541 TTTAAATCAA TCTAAAGTAT ATATGAGTAA ACTTGGTCTG ACAGTTACCA ATGCTTAATC
     3601 AGTGAGGCAC CTATCTCAGC GATCTGTCTA TTTCGTTCAT CCATAGTTGC CTGACTCCCC
     3661 GTCGTGTAGA TAACTACGAT ACGGGAGGGC TTACCATCTG GCCCCAGTGC TGCAATGATA
     3721 CCGCGAGAgC CACGCTCACC GGCTCCAGAT TTATCAGCAA TAAACCAGCC AGCCGGAAGG
     3781 GCCGAGCGCA GAAGTGGTCC TGCAACTTTA TCCGCCTCCA TCCAGTCTAT TAATTGTTGC
     3841 CGGGAAGCTA GAGTAAGTAG TTCGCCAGTT AATAGTTTGC GCAACGTTGT TGCCATTGCT
     3901 ACAGGCATCG TGGTGTCACG CTCGTCGTTT GGTATGGCTT CATTCAGCTC CGGTTCCCAA
     3961 CGATCAAGGC GAGTTACATG ATCCCCCATG TTGTGCAAAA AAGCGGTTAG CTCCTTCGGT
     4021 CCTCCGATCG TTGTCAGAAG TAAGTTGGCC GCAGTGTTAT CACTCATGGT TATGGCAGCA
     4081 CTGCATAATT CTCTTACTGT CATGCCATCC GTAAGATGCT TTTCTGTGAC TGGTGAGTAC
     4141 TCAACCAAGT CATTCTGAGA ATAGTGTATG CGGCGACCGA GTTGCTCTTG CCCGGCGTCA
     4201 ATACGGGATA ATACCGCGCC ACATAGCAGA ACTTTAAAAG TGCTCATCAT TGGAAAACGT
     4261 TCTTCGGGGC GAAAACTCTC AAGGATCTTA CCGCTGTTGA GATCCAGTTC GATGTAACCC
     4321 ACTCGTGCAC CCAACTGATC TTCAGCATCT TTTACTTTCA CCAGCGTTTC TGGGTGAGCA
     4381 AAAACAGGAA GGCAAAATGC CGCAAAAAAG GGAATAAGGG CGACACGGAA ATGTTGAATA
     4441 CTCATACTCT TCCTTTTTCA ATATTATTGA AGCATTTATC AGGGTTATTG TCTCATGAGC
     4501 GGATACATAT TTGAATGTAT TTAGAAAAAT AAACAAATAG GGGTTCCGCG CACATTTCCC
     4561 CGAAAAGTGC CACCTGACGT CTAAGAAACC ATTATTATCA TGACATTAAC CTATAAAAAT
     4621 AGGCGTATCA CGAGGCCCTT TCGTC
//
